# Supplementary material for: Heterologous avian system for quantitative analysis of Syncytin-1 interaction with ASCT2 receptor
Source: Retrovirology. 2021 Jun 22;18:15. doi: 10.1186/s12977-021-00558-0 (PMC8220723; doi:10.1186/s12977-021-00558-0)
Supplement: Supplementary file 21 — Additional file 21: Nucleotide sequence of pMCAS(Sync1-MSC16)dsRed in GenBank format. The sequence is compatible with common text editors or can be directly imported to appropriate software (Vector NTi, SnapGene, etc.). [file 12977_2021_558_MOESM21_ESM.gb]

LOCUS       Exported               11196 bp ds-DNA     circular SYN 17-MAY-2021
DEFINITION  Vector encoding MCAS(Sync1-MSC16)dsRed virus.
ACCESSION   .
VERSION     .
KEYWORDS    .
SOURCE      synthetic DNA construct
  ORGANISM  synthetic DNA construct
REFERENCE   1  (bases 1 to 11196)
  AUTHORS   Stafl K, Travnicek M, Kucerova D, Pecnova L, Krchlikova V, Galikova 
            E, Stepanets V, Hejnar J, Trejbalova K
  TITLE     Direct Submission
  JOURNAL   Exported Monday, May 17, 2021 from SnapGene 5.2.5.1
            https://www.snapgene.com
FEATURES             Location/Qualifiers
     source          1..11196
                     /organism="recombinant plasmid"
                     /lab_host="Gallus gallus"
                     /mol_type="other DNA"
     LTR             1..392
     misc_feature    393..410
                     /label=PBS
                     /note="the same as for RCAS"
     misc_feature    447..607
                     /label=packaging signal
                     /note="according to Banks JD and Linial ML, J. Virol.,2000"
     CDS             663..2774
                     /codon_start=1
                     /label=gag
                     /note="gag"
                     /translation="MEAVIKVISSACKTYCGKISPSKKEIGAMLSLLQKEGLLMSPSDL
                     YSPGSWDPITAALSQRAMVLGKSGELKTWGLVLGALKAAREEQVTSEQAKFWLGLGGGR
                     VSPPGPECIEKPATERRIDKGEEVGETTVQRDAKMAPEEAATPKTVGTSCYHCGTAVGC
                     NCATATASAPPPPYVGSGLYPSLAGVGEQQGQGDNTSRGAEQPREEPGHAGQAPGPALT
                     DWARVREELASTGPPVVAMPVVIKTEGPAWTPLEPKLITRLADTVRTKGLRSPITMAEV
                     EALMSSPLLPHDVTNLMRVILGPAPYALWMDAWGVQLQTVIAAATRDPRHPANGQGRGE
                     RTNLDRLKGLADGMVGNPQGQAALLRPGELVAITASALQAFREVARLAEPAGPWADITQ
                     GPSESFVDFANRLIKAVEGSDLPPSARAPVIIDCFRQKSQPDIQQLIRAAPSTLTTPGE
                     IIKYVLDRQKIAPLTDQGIAAAMSSAIQPLVMAVVNRERDGQTGSGGRARGLCYTCGSP
                     GHYQAQCPKKRKSGNSRERCQLCDGMGHNAKQCRKRDGNQGQRPGRGLSSGPWPGPEQP
                     AVSLAMTMEHKDRPLVRVILTNTGSHPVKQRSVYITALLDSGADITIISEEDWPTDWPV
                     VDTANPQIHGIGGGIPMRKSRDMIEVGVINRDGSLERPLLLFPAVAMVRGSILGRDCLQ
                     GLGLRLTNL"
     gene            663..1193
                     /label=p19
                     /note="p19"
     intron          681..682
                     /label=splice donor
                     /note="splice site (beginning of intron)"
     gene            1200..1385
                     /label=p10
                     /note="p10"
     gene            1386..2105
                     /label=p27
                     /note="p27"
     gene            2133..2399
                     /label=p12
                     /note="p12"
     gene            2400..2771
                     /product="protease"
                     /label=p15-protease
                     /note="p15"
     CDS             2771..5479
                     /codon_start=1
                     /label=pol
                     /note="pol"
                     /translation="IGRATVLTVALHLAIPLKWKSDRTPVWIDQWPLPEGKLVALTQLV
                     EKELQLGHIEPSLSCWNTPVFVIRKASGSYRLLHDLRAVNAKLVPFGAVQQGAPVLSAL
                     PRGWPLMVLDLKDCFFSIPLAEQDREAFAFTLPSVNNQAPARRFQWKVLPQGMTCSPTI
                     CQLVVGQVLEPLRLKHPALRMLHYMDDLLLAASSHDGLEAAGKEVIGTLERAGFTISPD
                     KIQREPGVQYLGYKLGSTYVAPVGLVAEPRIATLWDVQKLVGSLQWLRPALGIPPRLMG
                     PFYEQLRGSDPNEAREWNLDMKMAWREIVQLSTTAALERWDPAQPLEGAVARCEQGAIG
                     VLGQGLSTHPRPCLWLFSTQPTKAFTAWLEVLTLLITKLRASAVRTFGKEVDILLLPAC
                     FREDLPLPEGILLALRGFAGKIRSSDTPSIFDIARPLHVSLKVRVTDHPVPGPTVFTDA
                     SSSTHKGVVVWREGPRWEIKEIVDLGASVQQLEARAVAMALLLWPTTPTNVVTDSAFVA
                     KMLLKMGQEGVPSTAAAFILEDALSQRSAMAAVLHVRSHSEVPGFFTEGNDVADSQATF
                     QAYPLREAKDLHTALHIGPRALSKACNISMQQAREVVQTCPHCNSAPALEAGVNPRGLG
                     PLQIWQTDFTLEPRMAPRSWLAVTVDTASSAIVVTQHGRVTSVAAQHHWATAIAVLGRP
                     KAIKTDNGSCFTSRSTREWLARWGIAHTTGIPGNSQGQAMVERANRLLKDKIRVLAEGD
                     GFMKRIPASKQGELLAKAMYALNHFERGENTKTPVQKHWRPTVLTEGPPVKIRIETGEW
                     EKGWNVLVWGRGYAAVKNRDTDKVIWVPSRKVKPDVTQKDEVTKKDEASPLFAGISDWI
                     PWEDEQEGLQGETASNKQERPGEDTLAANES"
     CDS             2915..3481
                     /label=reverse transcriptase
     CDS             4112..4507
                     /label=RNase H
     CDS             4664..5155
                     /label=Integrase
     intron          5365..5366
                     /label=splice acceptor
                     /label=splice site
                     /note="splice site (end of intron)"
     CDS             5367..5534
                     /codon_start=1
                     /label=env-sigPE(A)
                     /note="env-sigPE(A)"
                     /translation="AFLTGYPGKTSKKDSKEKPLATSKKDPEKTPLLPTRVNYILIIGV
                     LVLCEVTGVRA"
     CDS             5535..6923
                     /codon_start=1
                     /label=sync1 env
                     /note="sync1 env"
                     /translation="PPCRCMTSSSPYQEFLWRMQRPGNIDAPSYRSLSKGTPTFTAHTH
                     MPRNCYHSATLCMHANTHYWTGKMINPSCPGGLGVTVCWTYFTQTGMSDGGGVQDQARE
                     KHVKEVISQLTRVHGTSSPYKGLDLSKLHETLRTHTRLVSLFNTTLTGLHEVSAQNPTN
                     CWICLPLNFRPYVSIPVPEQWNNFSTEINTTSVLVGPLVSNLEITHTSNLTCVKFSNTT
                     YTTNSQCIRWVTPPTQIVCLPSGIFFVCGTSAYRCLNGSSESMCFLSFLVPPMTIYTEQ
                     DLYSYVISKPRNKRVPILPFVIGAGVLGALGTGIGGITTSTQFYYKLSQELNGDMERVA
                     DSLVTLQDQLNSLAAVVLQNRRALDLLTAERGGTCLFLGEECCYYVNQSGIVTEKVKEI
                     RDRIQRRAEELRNTGPWGLLSQWMPWILPFLGPLAAIILLLLFGPCIFNLLVNFVSSRI
                     EAVKL"
     CDS             5535..6419
                     /label=sync1 SU
     CDS             6420..6923
                     /label=sync1 TM
                     /note="sync1 TM"
     misc_structure  6876..6923
                     /label=cytoplasmic domain
                     /note="cytoplasmic domain"
     intron          6903..6904
                     /label=new splice acceptor
                     /note="new splice acceptor in syncytin-1, originally 
                     Amutated to c = splice acceptor AG mutated to cG"
     misc_feature    6924..6926
                     /label=stop codon introduction
     intron          7186..7187
                     /label=splice acceptor
     CDS             7247..7924
                     /codon_start=1
                     /product="monomeric derivative of DsRed fluorescent protein
                     (Strongin et al., 2007)"
                     /label=DsRed-Monomer
                     /note="mammalian codon-optimized"
                     /translation="MDNTEDVIKEFMQFKVRMEGSVNGHYFEIEGEGEGKPYEGTQTAK
                     LQVTKGGPLPFAWDILSPQFQYGSKAYVKHPADIPDYMKLSFPEGFTWERSMNFEDGGV
                     VEVQQDSSLQDGTFIYKVKFKGVNFPADGPVMQKKTAGWEPSTEKLYPQDGVLKGEISH
                     ALKLKDGGHYTCDFKTVYKAKKPVQLPGNHYVDSKLDITNHNEDYTVVEQYEHAEARHS
                     GSQ"
     LTR             8067..8452
                     /label=dLTR
     V_segment       complement(8453..11196)
                     /label=pLitmus 28i
     promoter        complement(8508..8526)
                     /label=T7 promoter
                     /note="promoter for bacteriophage T7 RNA polymerase"
     primer_bind     complement(8547..8563)
                     /label=M13 rev
                     /note="common sequencing primer, one of multiple similar 
                     variants"
     protein_bind    8571..8587
                     /label=lac operator
                     /bound_moiety="lac repressor encoded by lacI"
                     /note="The lac repressor binds to the lac operator 
                     toinhibit transcription in E. coli. This inhibition can be 
                     relieved by adding lactose or 
                     isopropyl-beta-D-thiogalactopyranoside (IPTG)."
     promoter        complement(8595..8625)
                     /label=lac promoter
                     /note="promoter for the E. coli lac operon"
     protein_bind    8640..8661
                     /label=CAP binding site
                     /bound_moiety="E. coli catabolite activator protein"
                     /note="CAP binding activates transcription in the 
                     presenceof cAMP."
     rep_origin      complement(8722..9310)
                     /direction=LEFT
                     /label=ori
                     /note="high-copy-number ColE1/pMB1/pBR322/pUC origin of 
                     replication"
     rep_origin      9421..9930
                     /direction=RIGHT
                     /label=M13 ori
                     /note="M13 bacteriophage origin of replication; 
                     arrowindicates direction of (+) strand synthesis"
     CDS             complement(9972..10832)
                     /codon_start=1
                     /gene="bla"
                     /product="beta-lactamase"
                     /label=AmpR
                     /note="confers resistance to ampicillin, carbenicillin, and
                     related antibiotics"
                     /translation="MSIQHFRVALIPFFAAFCLPVFAHPETLVKVKDAEDQLGARVGYI
                     ELDLNSGKILESFRPEERSPMMSTFKVLLCGAVLSRVDAGQEQLGRRIHYSQNDLVEYS
                     PVTEKHLTDGMTVRELCSAAITMSDNTAANLLLTTIGGPKELTAFLHNMGDHVTRLDRW
                     EPELNEAIPNDERDTTMPVAMATTLRKLLTGELLTLASRQQLIDWMEADKVAGPLLRSA
                     LPAGWFIADKSGAGERGSRGIIAALGPDGKPSRIVVIYTTGSQATMDERNRQIAEIGAS
                     LIKHW"
     promoter        complement(10833..10937)
                     /gene="bla"
                     /label=AmpR promoter
     primer_bind     11158..11174
                     /label=M13 fwd
                     /note="common sequencing primer, one of multiple similar 
                     variants"
     promoter        11178..11196
                     /label=T7 promoter
                     /note="promoter for bacteriophage T7 RNA polymerase"
ORIGIN
        1 tgtagtctta atcataggtt aacatgtata ttaccaaata agggaatcgc ctgatgcacc
       61 aaataaggta ttatatgatc ccattggtgg cgagggagcg acctgagggc atatgggcgt
      121 taacagaact gtctgtcctt gcgtcattcc ttcctcatcg gatcatgtac gcggcagagt
      181 atgattggat aacaggatgg caccattcat cgtggcgcat gctgattggt gcgactaagg
      241 agttatgtaa cccacgaatg tacttaagct tgtagttgct aacaataaag ggccattcta
      301 cctctcacca cattggtgtg cacctgggtt gatggccgga ccgtcgattc cctgacgact
      361 acgagcacct gaatgaagca gaaggcttca tttggtgacc ccgacgtgat cgttagggaa
      421 tagtggtcgg ccacaggcgg cgtggcgatc ctgtctccat ccgtctcgtc gaccgggagg
      481 cgagttcgat gaccctgata gagggggctg cggcttaggg aggcagaagc tgagcaccgt
      541 cggtaggagc tccagggccc ggagcgactg acccctgccg agaactcaga gggtcgtcgg
      601 aagacggaga gtgagcccga cgaccacccc aggcacgtct ttggtcggcc tgcggatcaa
      661 gcatggaagc cgtcattaag gtgatttcgt ccgcgtgtaa aacctattgc gggaaaatct
      721 ctccttctaa gaaggaaata ggggccatgt tgtccctgtt acaaaaggaa gggttgctta
      781 tgtctccctc agatttatat tctccggggt cctgggatcc catcactgcg gcgctctccc
      841 agcgggcaat ggtacttgga aaatcgggag agttaaaaac ctggggattg gttttggggg
      901 cattgaaggc ggctcgagag gaacaggtta catctgagca agcaaagttt tggttgggat
      961 tagggggagg gagggtctct cccccaggtc cggagtgcat cgagaaacca gctacggagc
     1021 ggcgaatcga caaaggggag gaggtgggag aaacaactgt gcagcgagat gcgaagatgg
     1081 cgccagagga agcggccaca cctaaaaccg ttggcacatc ctgctatcat tgcggaacag
     1141 ctgttggctg caattgcgcc accgccacag cctcggcccc tcctccccct tatgtgggga
     1201 gtggtttgta tccttccctg gcgggggtgg gagagcagca gggccaggga gataacacgt
     1261 ctcggggggc ggagcagcca agggaggagc cagggcacgc gggtcaggcc cctgggccgg
     1321 ccctgactga ctgggcaagg gtaagggagg agcttgcgag tactggtccg cccgtggtgg
     1381 ccatgcctgt agtgattaag acagagggac ccgcctggac ccctctggag ccaaaattga
     1441 tcacaagact ggctgatacg gtcaggacca agggcttacg atccccgatc actatggcag
     1501 aagtggaagc gctcatgtcc tccccgttgc tgccgcatga cgtcacgaat ctaatgagag
     1561 tgattttagg acctgcccca tatgccttat ggatggacgc ttggggagtc caactccaga
     1621 cggttatagc ggcagccact cgcgaccccc gacacccagc gaacggtcaa gggcgggggg
     1681 aacggactaa cttggatcga ttaaagggct tagctgatgg gatggtgggc aacccacagg
     1741 gtcaggccgc attattaaga ccgggggaat tggttgctat tacggcgtcg gctctccagg
     1801 cgtttagaga agttgcccgg ctggcggaac ctgcaggtcc atgggcggac atcacgcagg
     1861 gaccatctga gtcctttgtt gattttgcca atcggcttat aaaggcggtt gaggggtcag
     1921 atctcccgcc ttccgcgcgg gctccggtga tcattgactg ctttaggcag aagtcacagc
     1981 cagatattca gcagcttata cgggcagcac cctccacgct gaccacccca ggagagataa
     2041 tcaaatatgt gctagacagg cagaagattg cccctcttac ggatcaaggc atagccgcgg
     2101 ccatgtcgtc tgctatccag cccttagtta tggcagtagt caatagagag agggatggac
     2161 aaactgggtc gggtggtcgt gcccgagggc tctgctacac ttgtggatcc ccgggacatt
     2221 atcaggcaca gtgcccgaaa aaacgaaagt caggaaacag ccgtgagcga tgtcagctgt
     2281 gtgacgggat gggacacaac gctaaacagt gtaggaagcg ggatggcaac cagggccaac
     2341 gcccaggaag aggtctctct tcggggccgt ggcccggccc tgagcagcct gccgtctcgt
     2401 tagcgatgac aatggaacat aaagatcgcc ccttggttag ggtcattctg actaacactg
     2461 ggagtcatcc agtcaaacaa cgttcggtgt atatcaccgc gctgttggac tccggagcgg
     2521 acatcactat tatttcggag gaggattggc ctactgattg gccggtggtg gacaccgcga
     2581 acccacagat ccatggcata ggagggggaa ttcccatgcg aaaatcccgg gatatgatag
     2641 aggtgggggt tattaaccga gacgggtcgt tggagcgacc cctgctcctc ttccccgcag
     2701 tcgctatggt tagagggagt atcctaggaa gagattgtct gcagggccta gggctccgct
     2761 tgacaaattt atagggaggg ccactgttct tactgttgcg ctacatctgg ctattccgct
     2821 caaatggaag tcagaccgca cgcctgtgtg gattgaccag tggccccttc ctgaaggtaa
     2881 acttgtagcg ctaacgcaat tagtggaaaa agaattacag ttaggacata tagagccctc
     2941 acttagttgt tggaacacac ctgtttttgt gatccggaag gcttccgggt cttatcgctt
     3001 attgcatgat ttgcgcgctg ttaacgccaa gcttgtccct tttggggccg tccaacaggg
     3061 ggcgccagtt ctctccgcgc tcccgcgtgg ctggcccctg atggtcctag acctcaagga
     3121 ttgcttcttt tctatccctc ttgcggaaca agatcgcgaa gcttttgcat ttacgctccc
     3181 ctctgtgaat aaccaggccc ccgctcgaag attccaatgg aaggtcttgc cccaagggat
     3241 gacctgttct cccactatct gtcagttggt agtgggtcag gtgctcgagc ccttgcgact
     3301 caagcaccca gctctgcgca tgttgcatta tatggacgat cttttgctag ccgcctcaag
     3361 tcatgatggg ttggaagcgg cagggaagga ggttatcggt acattggaaa gagccgggtt
     3421 cactatttcg ccggataaga tccagaggga gcccggagta caatatcttg ggtacaagtt
     3481 aggcagtacg tatgtagcac ccgtaggctt ggtagcagaa cccaggatag ccaccttgtg
     3541 ggatgttcaa aagctggtgg ggtcacttca gtggcttcgc ccagcgttag ggatcccgcc
     3601 acgactgatg ggtccctttt atgagcagtt acgagggtca gatcctaacg aggcgaggga
     3661 atggaatcta gacatgaaaa tggcctggag agagatcgta cagcttagca ctactgctgc
     3721 cttggaacga tgggaccctg cccagcctct ggaaggagcg gtcgctagat gtgaacaggg
     3781 ggcaataggg gtcctgggac agggactgtc cacacaccca aggccatgtt tgtggttatt
     3841 ctccacccaa cccaccaagg cgtttactgc ttggttagaa gtgctcaccc ttttgattac
     3901 taagctacgc gcttcggcag tgcgaacctt tggcaaggag gttgatatcc tcctgttgcc
     3961 tgcatgcttc cgggaggacc ttccgctccc ggaggggatc ctgttagcac ttagggggtt
     4021 tgcaggaaaa atcaggagta gtgacacgcc atctattttt gacattgcgc gtccactgca
     4081 tgtttctctg aaagtgaggg ttaccgacca ccctgtgccg ggacccactg tctttaccga
     4141 cgcctcctca agcacccata aaggggtggt agtctggagg gagggcccaa ggtgggagat
     4201 aaaagaaata gttgatttgg gggcaagtgt acaacaactg gaggcacgcg ctgtggccat
     4261 ggcacttctg ctgtggccga caacgcccac taatgtagtg actgactctg cgtttgttgc
     4321 gaaaatgtta ctcaagatgg gacaggaggg agtcccgtct acagcggcag cttttatttt
     4381 agaggatgcg ttaagccaaa ggtcagccat ggccgccgtt ctccacgtgc ggagtcattc
     4441 tgaagtgcca gggtttttca cagaaggaaa tgacgtggca gatagccaag ccacctttca
     4501 agcgtatccc ttgagagagg ctaaagatct tcataccgct ctccatattg gaccccgcgc
     4561 gctatccaaa gcgtgtaata tatctatgca gcaggctagg gaggttgttc agacctgccc
     4621 gcattgtaat tcagcccctg cgttggaggc cggggtaaac cctaggggtt tgggacccct
     4681 acagatatgg cagacagact ttacgcttga gcctagaatg gctccccgtt cctggctcgc
     4741 tgttactgtg gacaccgcct catcagcgat agtcgtaact cagcatggcc gtgttacatc
     4801 ggttgctgca caacatcatt gggccacggc tatcgccgtt ttgggaagac caaaggccat
     4861 aaaaacagat aacgggtcct gcttcacgtc tagatccacg cgggagtggc tcgcgagatg
     4921 ggggatagca cacaccaccg ggattccggg aaattcccag ggtcaagcta tggtagagcg
     4981 ggccaaccgg ctcctgaaag ataagatccg tgtgcttgcg gagggggacg gctttatgaa
     5041 aagaatcccc gccagcaaac agggggaact actagccaag gcaatgtatg ccctcaatca
     5101 ctttgagcgt ggtgaaaaca caaaaacacc ggtacaaaaa cactggagac ctaccgttct
     5161 tacagaagga cccccggtta aaatacgaat agagacaggg gagtgggaaa aaggatggaa
     5221 cgtgctggtc tggggacgag gttatgccgc tgtgaaaaac agggacactg ataaggttat
     5281 ttgggtaccc tctcggaaag ttaaaccgga tgtcacccaa aaggatgagg tgactaagaa
     5341 agatgaggcg agccctcttt ttgcaggcat ttctgactgg ataccctggg aagacgagca
     5401 agaaggactc caaggagaaa ccgctagcaa caagcaagaa agacccggag aagacaccct
     5461 tgctgccaac gagagttaat tatattctca ttattggtgt cctggtcttg tgtgaggtta
     5521 cgggggtaag agctcctcca tgccgctgta tgaccagtag ctccccttac caagagtttc
     5581 tatggagaat gcagcgtccc ggaaatattg atgccccatc gtataggagt ctttctaagg
     5641 gaacccccac cttcactgcc cacacccata tgccccgcaa ctgctatcac tctgccactc
     5701 tttgcatgca tgcaaatact cattattgga caggaaaaat gattaatcct agttgtcctg
     5761 gaggacttgg agtcactgtc tgttggactt acttcaccca aactggtatg tctgatgggg
     5821 gtggagttca agatcaggca agagaaaaac atgtaaaaga agtaatctcc caactcaccc
     5881 gggtacatgg cacctctagc ccctacaaag gactagatct ctcaaaacta catgaaaccc
     5941 tccgtaccca tactcgcctg gtaagcctat ttaataccac cctcactggg ctccatgagg
     6001 tctcggccca aaaccctact aactgttgga tatgcctccc cctgaacttc aggccatatg
     6061 tttcaatccc tgtacctgaa caatggaaca acttcagcac agaaataaac accacttccg
     6121 ttttagtagg acctcttgtt tccaatctgg aaataaccca tacctcaaac ctcacctgtg
     6181 taaaatttag caatactaca tacacaacca actcccaatg catcaggtgg gtaactcctc
     6241 ccacacaaat agtctgccta ccctcaggaa tattttttgt ctgtggaacc tcagcctatc
     6301 gttgtttgaa tggctcttca gaatctatgt gcttcctctc attcttagtg ccccctatga
     6361 ccatctacac tgaacaagat ttatacagtt atgtcatatc taagccccgc aacaaaaggg
     6421 tacccattct tccttttgtt ataggagcag gagtgctagg tgcactaggt actggcattg
     6481 gcggtatcac aacctctact cagttctact acaaactatc tcaagaacta aatggggaca
     6541 tggaacgggt cgccgactcc ctggtcacct tgcaagatca acttaactcc ctagcagcag
     6601 tagtccttca aaatcgaaga gctttagact tgctaaccgc tgaaagaggg ggaacctgtt
     6661 tatttttagg ggaagaatgc tgttattatg ttaatcaatc cggaatcgtc actgagaaag
     6721 ttaaagaaat tcgagatcga atacaacgta gagcagagga gcttcgaaac actggaccct
     6781 ggggcctcct cagccaatgg atgccctgga ttctcccctt cttaggacct ctagcagcta
     6841 taatattgct actcctcttt ggaccctgta tctttaacct ccttgttaac tttgtctctt
     6901 cccgaatcga agctgtaaaa ctataattgg agcccaagat gcagtccaag actaagatct
     6961 accgcagacc cctggaccgg cctgctagcc cacgatctga tgttaatgac atcaaaggca
     7021 cccctcctga ggaaatctca gctgcacaac ctctactacg ccccaattca gcaggaagca
     7081 gttagggcag tacatgggtg gtggtatagc gcttgcgagt ccatcgagca aggcaggaaa
     7141 gacagctatt ggtaattgtg aaatacgctt ttgtctgtgt gctgcaggag ctgagctgac
     7201 tctgctggtg gcctcgcgta ccactgtggc atcgatggtc gccaccatgg acaacaccga
     7261 ggacgtcatc aaggagttca tgcagttcaa ggtgcgcatg gagggctccg tgaacggcca
     7321 ctacttcgag atcgagggcg agggcgaggg caagccctac gagggcaccc agaccgccaa
     7381 gctgcaggtg accaagggcg gccccctgcc cttcgcctgg gacatcctgt ccccccagtt
     7441 ccagtacggc tccaaggcct acgtgaagca ccccgccgac atccccgact acatgaagct
     7501 gtccttcccc gagggcttca cctgggagcg ctccatgaac ttcgaggacg gcggcgtggt
     7561 ggaggtgcag caggactcct ccctgcagga cggcaccttc atctacaagg tgaagttcaa
     7621 gggcgtgaac ttccccgccg acggccccgt aatgcagaag aagactgccg gctgggagcc
     7681 ctccaccgag aagctgtacc cccaggacgg cgtgctgaag ggcgagatct cccacgccct
     7741 gaagctgaag gacggcggcc actacacctg cgacttcaag accgtgtaca aggccaagaa
     7801 gcccgtgcag ctgcccggca accactacgt ggactccaag ctggacatca ccaaccacaa
     7861 cgaggactac accgtggtgg agcagtacga gcacgccgag gcccgccact ccggctccca
     7921 gtagagatcg atgcgatgta cgggccagat atacgcgtat ctgaggggac tagggtgtgt
     7981 ttaggcgaaa agcggggctt cggttgtacg cggttaggag tcccctcgag gtatggcaga
     8041 tatgcttttg catagggagg gggaaatgta gtcttaatca taggttaaca tgtatattac
     8101 caaataaggg aatcgcctga tgcaccaaat aaggtattat atgatcccat tggtggcgag
     8161 ggagcgacct gagggcatat gggcgttaac agaactgtct gtccttgcgt cattccttcc
     8221 tcatcggatc atgtacgcgg cagagtatga ttggataaca ggatggcacc attcatcgtg
     8281 gcgcatgctg attggtgcga ctaaggagtt atgtaaccca cgaatgtact taagcttgta
     8341 gttgctaaca ataaagggcc attctacctc tcaccacatt ggtgtgcacc tgggttgatg
     8401 gccggaccgt cgattccctg acgactacga gcacctgaat gaagcagaag gcatcctgca
     8461 ggaattcctc gagacgtacg gtgcgcgcga tgcattcgaa gatctgccct atagtgagtc
     8521 gtattacgta gcttggcgta atcatggtca tagctgtttc ctgtgtgaaa ttgttatccg
     8581 ctcacaattc cacacaacat acgagccgga agcataaagt gtaaagcctg gggtgcctaa
     8641 tgagtgagct aactcacatt acatgtgagc aaaaggccag caaaaggcca ggaaccgtaa
     8701 aaaggccgcg ttgctggcgt ttttccatag gctccgcccc cctgacgagc atcacaaaaa
     8761 tcgacgctca agtcagaggt ggcgaaaccc gacaggacta taaagatacc aggcgtttcc
     8821 ccctggaagc tccctcgtgc gctctcctgt tccgaccctg ccgcttaccg gatacctgtc
     8881 cgcctttctc ccttcgggaa gcgtggcgct ttctcatagc tcacgctgta ggtatctcag
     8941 ttcggtgtag gtcgttcgct ccaagctggg ctgtgtgcac gaaccccccg ttcagcccga
     9001 ccgctgcgcc ttatccggta actatcgtct tgagtccaac ccggtaagac acgacttatc
     9061 gccactggca gcagccactg gtaacaggat tagcagagcg aggtatgtag gcggtgctac
     9121 agagttcttg aagtggtggc ctaactacgg ctacactaga agaacagtat ttggtatctg
     9181 cgctctgctg aagccagtta ccttcggaaa aagagttggt agctcttgat ccggcaaaca
     9241 aaccaccgct ggtagcggtg gtttttttgt ttgcaagcag cagattacgc gcagaaaaaa
     9301 aggatctcaa gaagatcctt tgatcttttc tacggggtct gacgctcagt ggaacgaaaa
     9361 ctcacgttaa gggattttgg tcatgagatt atcaaaaagg atcttcacct agatcctttn
     9421 nnnnnnnnnn nnnnnnnnnn nnnnnnnnnn nnnnnnnnnn nnnnnnnnnn nnnnnnnnnn
     9481 nnnnnnnnnn nnnnnnnnnn nnnnnnnnnn nnnnnnnnnn nnnnnnnnnn nnnnnnnnnn
     9541 nnnncnnnnn nnnnnnnnnn nnnnnnnnnn nnnnnnnnnn nnnnnnnnnn nnnnnnnnnn
     9601 nnnnnnnnnn nnnnnnnnnn nnnnnnnnnn nnnnnnnnnn nnnnnnnnnn nnnnnnnnnn
     9661 nnnnnnnnnn nnnnnnnnnn nncctttgac gttggagtcc acgttcttta atagtggact
     9721 cttgttccaa actggaacaa cactcaaccc tatctcgggc tattcttttg atttataagg
     9781 gattttgccg atttcggcct attggttaaa aaatgagctg atttaacaaa aatttaacgc
     9841 gaattttaac aaaatattaa cgtttacaat ttaaatattt gcttatacaa tcttcctgtt
     9901 tttggggctt ttctgattat caaccggggt aaatcaatct aaagtatata tgagtaaact
     9961 tggtctgaca gttaccaatg cttaatcagt gaggcaccta tctcagcgat ctgtctattt
    10021 cgttcatcca tagttgcctg actccccgtc gtgtagataa ctacgatacg ggagggctta
    10081 ccatctggcc ccagtgctgc aatgataccg cgagacccac gctcaccggc tccagattta
    10141 tcagcaataa accagccagc cggaagggcc gagcgcagaa gtggtcctgc aactttatcc
    10201 gcctccatcc agtctattaa ttgttgccgg gaagctagag taagtagttc gccagttaat
    10261 agtttgcgca acgttgttgc cattgctaca ggcatcgtgg tgtcacgctc gtcgtttggt
    10321 atggcttcat tcagctccgg ttcccaacga tcaaggcgag ttacatgatc ccccatgttg
    10381 tgcaaaaaag cggttagctc cttcggtcct ccgatcgttg tcagaagtaa gttggccgca
    10441 gtgttatcac tcatggttat ggcagcactg cataattctc ttactgtcat gccatccgta
    10501 agatgctttt ctgtgactgg tgagtactca accaagtcat tctgagaata gtgtatgcgg
    10561 cgaccgagtt gctcttgccc ggcgtcaaca cgggataata ccgcgccaca tagcagaact
    10621 ttaaaagtgc tcatcattgg agaacgttct tcggggcgaa aactctcaag gatcttaccg
    10681 ctgttgagat ccagttcgat gtaacccact cgtgcaccca actgatcttc agcatctttt
    10741 actttcacca gcgtttctgg gtgagcaaaa acaggaaggc aaaatgccgc aaaaaaggga
    10801 ataagggcga cacggaaatg ttgaatactc atactcttcc tttttcaata ttattgaagc
    10861 atttatcagg gttattgtct catgagcgga tacatatttg aatgtattta gaaaaataaa
    10921 caaatagggg ttccgcgcac atttccccga aaagtgccac ctgacgtagt taacaaaaaa
    10981 aagcccgccg aagcgggctt tattaccaag cgaagcgcca ttcgccattc aggctgcgca
    11041 actgttggga agggcgatcg gtgcgggcct cttcgctatt acgccagctg gcgaaagggg
    11101 gatgtgctgc aaggcgatta agttgggtaa cgccagggtt ttcccagtca cgacgttgta
    11161 aaacgacggc cagtccgtaa tacgactcac tatagg
//
