# Supplementary material for: Heterologous avian system for quantitative analysis of Syncytin-1 interaction with ASCT2 receptor
Source: Retrovirology. 2021 Jun 22;18:15. doi: 10.1186/s12977-021-00558-0 (PMC8220723; doi:10.1186/s12977-021-00558-0)
Supplement: Supplementary file 22 — Additional file 22: Nucleotide sequence of pMCAS(Sync1-MS)dsRed in GenBank format. The sequence is compatible with common text editors or can be directly imported to appropriate software (Vector NTi, SnapGene, etc.). [file 12977_2021_558_MOESM22_ESM.gb]

LOCUS       Exported               11196 bp ds-DNA     circular SYN 17-MAY-2021
DEFINITION  Vector expressing Syncytin-1.
ACCESSION   .
VERSION     .
KEYWORDS    .
SOURCE      synthetic DNA construct
  ORGANISM  synthetic DNA construct
REFERENCE   1  (bases 1 to 11196)
  AUTHORS   Stafl K, Travnicek M, Kucerova D, Pecnova L, Krchlikova V, Galikova 
            E, Stepanets V, Hejnar J, Trejbalova K
  TITLE     Direct Submission
  JOURNAL   Exported Monday, May 17, 2021 from SnapGene 5.2.5.1
            https://www.snapgene.com
FEATURES             Location/Qualifiers
     source          1..11196
                     /organism="recombinant plasmid"
                     /lab_host="Gallus gallus"
                     /mol_type="other DNA"
     LTR             1..392
     misc_feature    393..410
                     /label=PBS
                     /note="the same as for RCAS"
     misc_feature    447..607
                     /label=packaging signal
                     /note="according to Banks JD and Linial ML, J. Virol.,2000"
     CDS             663..2774
                     /codon_start=1
                     /label=gag
                     /note="gag"
                     /translation="MEAVIKVISSACKTYCGKISPSKKEIGAMLSLLQKEGLLMSPSDL
                     YSPGSWDPITAALSQRAMVLGKSGELKTWGLVLGALKAAREEQVTSEQAKFWLGLGGGR
                     VSPPGPECIEKPATERRIDKGEEVGETTVQRDAKMAPEEAATPKTVGTSCYHCGTAVGC
                     NCATATASAPPPPYVGSGLYPSLAGVGEQQGQGDNTSRGAEQPREEPGHAGQAPGPALT
                     DWARVREELASTGPPVVAMPVVIKTEGPAWTPLEPKLITRLADTVRTKGLRSPITMAEV
                     EALMSSPLLPHDVTNLMRVILGPAPYALWMDAWGVQLQTVIAAATRDPRHPANGQGRGE
                     RTNLDRLKGLADGMVGNPQGQAALLRPGELVAITASALQAFREVARLAEPAGPWADITQ
                     GPSESFVDFANRLIKAVEGSDLPPSARAPVIIDCFRQKSQPDIQQLIRAAPSTLTTPGE
                     IIKYVLDRQKIAPLTDQGIAAAMSSAIQPLVMAVVNRERDGQTGSGGRARGLCYTCGSP
                     GHYQAQCPKKRKSGNSRERCQLCDGMGHNAKQCRKRDGNQGQRPGRGLSSGPWPGPEQP
                     AVSLAMTMEHKDRPLVRVILTNTGSHPVKQRSVYITALLDSGADITIISEEDWPTDWPV
                     VDTANPQIHGIGGGIPMRKSRDMIEVGVINRDGSLERPLLLFPAVAMVRGSILGRDCLQ
                     GLGLRLTNL"
     gene            663..1193
                     /label=p19
                     /note="p19"
     intron          681..682
                     /label=splice donor
                     /note="splice site (beginning of intron)"
     gene            1200..1385
                     /label=p10
                     /note="p10"
     gene            1386..2105
                     /label=p27
                     /note="p27"
     gene            2133..2399
                     /label=p12
                     /note="p12"
     gene            2400..2771
                     /product="protease"
                     /label=p15-protease
                     /note="p15"
     CDS             2771..5479
                     /codon_start=1
                     /label=pol
                     /note="pol"
                     /translation="IGRATVLTVALHLAIPLKWKSDRTPVWIDQWPLPEGKLVALTQLV
                     EKELQLGHIEPSLSCWNTPVFVIRKASGSYRLLHDLRAVNAKLVPFGAVQQGAPVLSAL
                     PRGWPLMVLDLKDCFFSIPLAEQDREAFAFTLPSVNNQAPARRFQWKVLPQGMTCSPTI
                     CQLVVGQVLEPLRLKHPALRMLHYMDDLLLAASSHDGLEAAGKEVIGTLERAGFTISPD
                     KIQREPGVQYLGYKLGSTYVAPVGLVAEPRIATLWDVQKLVGSLQWLRPALGIPPRLMG
                     PFYEQLRGSDPNEAREWNLDMKMAWREIVQLSTTAALERWDPAQPLEGAVARCEQGAIG
                     VLGQGLSTHPRPCLWLFSTQPTKAFTAWLEVLTLLITKLRASAVRTFGKEVDILLLPAC
                     FREDLPLPEGILLALRGFAGKIRSSDTPSIFDIARPLHVSLKVRVTDHPVPGPTVFTDA
                     SSSTHKGVVVWREGPRWEIKEIVDLGASVQQLEARAVAMALLLWPTTPTNVVTDSAFVA
                     KMLLKMGQEGVPSTAAAFILEDALSQRSAMAAVLHVRSHSEVPGFFTEGNDVADSQATF
                     QAYPLREAKDLHTALHIGPRALSKACNISMQQAREVVQTCPHCNSAPALEAGVNPRGLG
                     PLQIWQTDFTLEPRMAPRSWLAVTVDTASSAIVVTQHGRVTSVAAQHHWATAIAVLGRP
                     KAIKTDNGSCFTSRSTREWLARWGIAHTTGIPGNSQGQAMVERANRLLKDKIRVLAEGD
                     GFMKRIPASKQGELLAKAMYALNHFERGENTKTPVQKHWRPTVLTEGPPVKIRIETGEW
                     EKGWNVLVWGRGYAAVKNRDTDKVIWVPSRKVKPDVTQKDEVTKKDEASPLFAGISDWI
                     PWEDEQEGLQGETASNKQERPGEDTLAANES"
     CDS             2915..3481
                     /label=reverse transcriptase
     CDS             4112..4507
                     /label=RNase H
     CDS             4664..5155
                     /label=Integrase
     intron          5365..5366
                     /label=splice acceptor
                     /label=splice site
                     /note="splice site (end of intron)"
     CDS             5367..5534
                     /codon_start=1
                     /label=env-sigPE(A)
                     /note="env-sigPE(A)"
                     /translation="AFLTGYPGKTSKKDSKEKPLATSKKDPEKTPLLPTRVNYILIIGV
                     LVLCEVTGVRA"
     CDS             5535..7085
                     /codon_start=1
                     /label=sync1 env
                     /note="sync1 env"
                     /translation="PPCRCMTSSSPYQEFLWRMQRPGNIDAPSYRSLSKGTPTFTAHTH
                     MPRNCYHSATLCMHANTHYWTGKMINPSCPGGLGVTVCWTYFTQTGMSDGGGVQDQARE
                     KHVKEVISQLTRVHGTSSPYKGLDLSKLHETLRTHTRLVSLFNTTLTGLHEVSAQNPTN
                     CWICLPLNFRPYVSIPVPEQWNNFSTEINTTSVLVGPLVSNLEITHTSNLTCVKFSNTT
                     YTTNSQCIRWVTPPTQIVCLPSGIFFVCGTSAYRCLNGSSESMCFLSFLVPPMTIYTEQ
                     DLYSYVISKPRNKRVPILPFVIGAGVLGALGTGIGGITTSTQFYYKLSQELNGDMERVA
                     DSLVTLQDQLNSLAAVVLQNRRALDLLTAERGGTCLFLGEECCYYVNQSGIVTEKVKEI
                     RDRIQRRAEELRNTGPWGLLSQWMPWILPFLGPLAAIILLLLFGPCIFNLLVNFVSSRI
                     EAVKLQMEPKMQSKTKIYRRPLDRPASPRSDVNDIKGTPPEEISAAQPLLRPNSAGSS"
     CDS             5535..6419
                     /label=sync1 SU
     CDS             6420..7085
                     /label=sync1 TM
                     /note="sync1 TM"
     misc_structure  6876..7082
                     /label=cytoplasmic domain
                     /note="cytoplasmic domain"
     intron          6903..6904
                     /label=new splice acceptor
                     /note="new splice acceptor in syncytin-1, 
                     originallyAmutated to c = splice acceptor AG mutated to cG"
     intron          7186..7187
                     /label=splice acceptor
     CDS             7247..7924
                     /codon_start=1
                     /product="monomeric derivative of DsRed fluorescent protein
                     (Strongin et al., 2007)"
                     /label=DsRed-Monomer
                     /note="mammalian codon-optimized"
                     /translation="MDNTEDVIKEFMQFKVRMEGSVNGHYFEIEGEGEGKPYEGTQTAK
                     LQVTKGGPLPFAWDILSPQFQYGSKAYVKHPADIPDYMKLSFPEGFTWERSMNFEDGGV
                     VEVQQDSSLQDGTFIYKVKFKGVNFPADGPVMQKKTAGWEPSTEKLYPQDGVLKGEISH
                     ALKLKDGGHYTCDFKTVYKAKKPVQLPGNHYVDSKLDITNHNEDYTVVEQYEHAEARHS
                     GSQ"
     LTR             8067..8452
                     /label=dLTR
     V_segment       complement(8453..11196)
                     /label=pLitmus 28i
     promoter        complement(8508..8526)
                     /label=T7 promoter
                     /note="promoter for bacteriophage T7 RNA polymerase"
     primer_bind     complement(8547..8563)
                     /label=M13 rev
                     /note="common sequencing primer, one of multiple similar 
                     variants"
     protein_bind    8571..8587
                     /label=lac operator
                     /bound_moiety="lac repressor encoded by lacI"
                     /note="The lac repressor binds to the lac operatortoinhibit
                     transcription in E. coli. This inhibition can be relieved 
                     by adding lactose or isopropyl-beta-D-thiogalactopyranoside
                     (IPTG)."
     promoter        complement(8595..8625)
                     /label=lac promoter
                     /note="promoter for the E. coli lac operon"
     protein_bind    8640..8661
                     /label=CAP binding site
                     /bound_moiety="E. coli catabolite activator protein"
                     /note="CAP binding activates transcription in thepresenceof
                     cAMP."
     rep_origin      complement(8722..9310)
                     /direction=LEFT
                     /label=ori
                     /note="high-copy-number ColE1/pMB1/pBR322/pUC origin of 
                     replication"
     rep_origin      9421..9930
                     /direction=RIGHT
                     /label=M13 ori
                     /note="M13 bacteriophage origin of 
                     replication;arrowindicates direction of (+) strand 
                     synthesis"
     CDS             complement(9972..10832)
                     /codon_start=1
                     /gene="bla"
                     /product="beta-lactamase"
                     /label=AmpR
                     /note="confers resistance to ampicillin, carbenicillin, and
                     related antibiotics"
                     /translation="MSIQHFRVALIPFFAAFCLPVFAHPETLVKVKDAEDQLGARVGYI
                     ELDLNSGKILESFRPEERSPMMSTFKVLLCGAVLSRVDAGQEQLGRRIHYSQNDLVEYS
                     PVTEKHLTDGMTVRELCSAAITMSDNTAANLLLTTIGGPKELTAFLHNMGDHVTRLDRW
                     EPELNEAIPNDERDTTMPVAMATTLRKLLTGELLTLASRQQLIDWMEADKVAGPLLRSA
                     LPAGWFIADKSGAGERGSRGIIAALGPDGKPSRIVVIYTTGSQATMDERNRQIAEIGAS
                     LIKHW"
     promoter        complement(10833..10937)
                     /gene="bla"
                     /label=AmpR promoter
     primer_bind     11158..11174
                     /label=M13 fwd
                     /note="common sequencing primer, one of multiple similar 
                     variants"
     promoter        11178..11196
                     /label=T7 promoter
                     /note="promoter for bacteriophage T7 RNA polymerase"
ORIGIN
        1 tgtagtctta atcataggtt aacatgtata ttaccaaata agggaatcgc ctgatgcacc
       61 aaataaggta ttatatgatc ccattggtgg cgagggagcg acctgagggc atatgggcgt
      121 taacagaact gtctgtcctt gcgtcattcc ttcctcatcg gatcatgtac gcggcagagt
      181 atgattggat aacaggatgg caccattcat cgtggcgcat gctgattggt gcgactaagg
      241 agttatgtaa cccacgaatg tacttaagct tgtagttgct aacaataaag ggccattcta
      301 cctctcacca cattggtgtg cacctgggtt gatggccgga ccgtcgattc cctgacgact
      361 acgagcacct gaatgaagca gaaggcttca tttggtgacc ccgacgtgat cgttagggaa
      421 tagtggtcgg ccacaggcgg cgtggcgatc ctgtctccat ccgtctcgtc gaccgggagg
      481 cgagttcgat gaccctgata gagggggctg cggcttaggg aggcagaagc tgagcaccgt
      541 cggtaggagc tccagggccc ggagcgactg acccctgccg agaactcaga gggtcgtcgg
      601 aagacggaga gtgagcccga cgaccacccc aggcacgtct ttggtcggcc tgcggatcaa
      661 gcatggaagc cgtcattaag gtgatttcgt ccgcgtgtaa aacctattgc gggaaaatct
      721 ctccttctaa gaaggaaata ggggccatgt tgtccctgtt acaaaaggaa gggttgctta
      781 tgtctccctc agatttatat tctccggggt cctgggatcc catcactgcg gcgctctccc
      841 agcgggcaat ggtacttgga aaatcgggag agttaaaaac ctggggattg gttttggggg
      901 cattgaaggc ggctcgagag gaacaggtta catctgagca agcaaagttt tggttgggat
      961 tagggggagg gagggtctct cccccaggtc cggagtgcat cgagaaacca gctacggagc
     1021 ggcgaatcga caaaggggag gaggtgggag aaacaactgt gcagcgagat gcgaagatgg
     1081 cgccagagga agcggccaca cctaaaaccg ttggcacatc ctgctatcat tgcggaacag
     1141 ctgttggctg caattgcgcc accgccacag cctcggcccc tcctccccct tatgtgggga
     1201 gtggtttgta tccttccctg gcgggggtgg gagagcagca gggccaggga gataacacgt
     1261 ctcggggggc ggagcagcca agggaggagc cagggcacgc gggtcaggcc cctgggccgg
     1321 ccctgactga ctgggcaagg gtaagggagg agcttgcgag tactggtccg cccgtggtgg
     1381 ccatgcctgt agtgattaag acagagggac ccgcctggac ccctctggag ccaaaattga
     1441 tcacaagact ggctgatacg gtcaggacca agggcttacg atccccgatc actatggcag
     1501 aagtggaagc gctcatgtcc tccccgttgc tgccgcatga cgtcacgaat ctaatgagag
     1561 tgattttagg acctgcccca tatgccttat ggatggacgc ttggggagtc caactccaga
     1621 cggttatagc ggcagccact cgcgaccccc gacacccagc gaacggtcaa gggcgggggg
     1681 aacggactaa cttggatcga ttaaagggct tagctgatgg gatggtgggc aacccacagg
     1741 gtcaggccgc attattaaga ccgggggaat tggttgctat tacggcgtcg gctctccagg
     1801 cgtttagaga agttgcccgg ctggcggaac ctgcaggtcc atgggcggac atcacgcagg
     1861 gaccatctga gtcctttgtt gattttgcca atcggcttat aaaggcggtt gaggggtcag
     1921 atctcccgcc ttccgcgcgg gctccggtga tcattgactg ctttaggcag aagtcacagc
     1981 cagatattca gcagcttata cgggcagcac cctccacgct gaccacccca ggagagataa
     2041 tcaaatatgt gctagacagg cagaagattg cccctcttac ggatcaaggc atagccgcgg
     2101 ccatgtcgtc tgctatccag cccttagtta tggcagtagt caatagagag agggatggac
     2161 aaactgggtc gggtggtcgt gcccgagggc tctgctacac ttgtggatcc ccgggacatt
     2221 atcaggcaca gtgcccgaaa aaacgaaagt caggaaacag ccgtgagcga tgtcagctgt
     2281 gtgacgggat gggacacaac gctaaacagt gtaggaagcg ggatggcaac cagggccaac
     2341 gcccaggaag aggtctctct tcggggccgt ggcccggccc tgagcagcct gccgtctcgt
     2401 tagcgatgac aatggaacat aaagatcgcc ccttggttag ggtcattctg actaacactg
     2461 ggagtcatcc agtcaaacaa cgttcggtgt atatcaccgc gctgttggac tccggagcgg
     2521 acatcactat tatttcggag gaggattggc ctactgattg gccggtggtg gacaccgcga
     2581 acccacagat ccatggcata ggagggggaa ttcccatgcg aaaatcccgg gatatgatag
     2641 aggtgggggt tattaaccga gacgggtcgt tggagcgacc cctgctcctc ttccccgcag
     2701 tcgctatggt tagagggagt atcctaggaa gagattgtct gcagggccta gggctccgct
     2761 tgacaaattt atagggaggg ccactgttct tactgttgcg ctacatctgg ctattccgct
     2821 caaatggaag tcagaccgca cgcctgtgtg gattgaccag tggccccttc ctgaaggtaa
     2881 acttgtagcg ctaacgcaat tagtggaaaa agaattacag ttaggacata tagagccctc
     2941 acttagttgt tggaacacac ctgtttttgt gatccggaag gcttccgggt cttatcgctt
     3001 attgcatgat ttgcgcgctg ttaacgccaa gcttgtccct tttggggccg tccaacaggg
     3061 ggcgccagtt ctctccgcgc tcccgcgtgg ctggcccctg atggtcctag acctcaagga
     3121 ttgcttcttt tctatccctc ttgcggaaca agatcgcgaa gcttttgcat ttacgctccc
     3181 ctctgtgaat aaccaggccc ccgctcgaag attccaatgg aaggtcttgc cccaagggat
     3241 gacctgttct cccactatct gtcagttggt agtgggtcag gtgctcgagc ccttgcgact
     3301 caagcaccca gctctgcgca tgttgcatta tatggacgat cttttgctag ccgcctcaag
     3361 tcatgatggg ttggaagcgg cagggaagga ggttatcggt acattggaaa gagccgggtt
     3421 cactatttcg ccggataaga tccagaggga gcccggagta caatatcttg ggtacaagtt
     3481 aggcagtacg tatgtagcac ccgtaggctt ggtagcagaa cccaggatag ccaccttgtg
     3541 ggatgttcaa aagctggtgg ggtcacttca gtggcttcgc ccagcgttag ggatcccgcc
     3601 acgactgatg ggtccctttt atgagcagtt acgagggtca gatcctaacg aggcgaggga
     3661 atggaatcta gacatgaaaa tggcctggag agagatcgta cagcttagca ctactgctgc
     3721 cttggaacga tgggaccctg cccagcctct ggaaggagcg gtcgctagat gtgaacaggg
     3781 ggcaataggg gtcctgggac agggactgtc cacacaccca aggccatgtt tgtggttatt
     3841 ctccacccaa cccaccaagg cgtttactgc ttggttagaa gtgctcaccc ttttgattac
     3901 taagctacgc gcttcggcag tgcgaacctt tggcaaggag gttgatatcc tcctgttgcc
     3961 tgcatgcttc cgggaggacc ttccgctccc ggaggggatc ctgttagcac ttagggggtt
     4021 tgcaggaaaa atcaggagta gtgacacgcc atctattttt gacattgcgc gtccactgca
     4081 tgtttctctg aaagtgaggg ttaccgacca ccctgtgccg ggacccactg tctttaccga
     4141 cgcctcctca agcacccata aaggggtggt agtctggagg gagggcccaa ggtgggagat
     4201 aaaagaaata gttgatttgg gggcaagtgt acaacaactg gaggcacgcg ctgtggccat
     4261 ggcacttctg ctgtggccga caacgcccac taatgtagtg actgactctg cgtttgttgc
     4321 gaaaatgtta ctcaagatgg gacaggaggg agtcccgtct acagcggcag cttttatttt
     4381 agaggatgcg ttaagccaaa ggtcagccat ggccgccgtt ctccacgtgc ggagtcattc
     4441 tgaagtgcca gggtttttca cagaaggaaa tgacgtggca gatagccaag ccacctttca
     4501 agcgtatccc ttgagagagg ctaaagatct tcataccgct ctccatattg gaccccgcgc
     4561 gctatccaaa gcgtgtaata tatctatgca gcaggctagg gaggttgttc agacctgccc
     4621 gcattgtaat tcagcccctg cgttggaggc cggggtaaac cctaggggtt tgggacccct
     4681 acagatatgg cagacagact ttacgcttga gcctagaatg gctccccgtt cctggctcgc
     4741 tgttactgtg gacaccgcct catcagcgat agtcgtaact cagcatggcc gtgttacatc
     4801 ggttgctgca caacatcatt gggccacggc tatcgccgtt ttgggaagac caaaggccat
     4861 aaaaacagat aacgggtcct gcttcacgtc tagatccacg cgggagtggc tcgcgagatg
     4921 ggggatagca cacaccaccg ggattccggg aaattcccag ggtcaagcta tggtagagcg
     4981 ggccaaccgg ctcctgaaag ataagatccg tgtgcttgcg gagggggacg gctttatgaa
     5041 aagaatcccc gccagcaaac agggggaact actagccaag gcaatgtatg ccctcaatca
     5101 ctttgagcgt ggtgaaaaca caaaaacacc ggtacaaaaa cactggagac ctaccgttct
     5161 tacagaagga cccccggtta aaatacgaat agagacaggg gagtgggaaa aaggatggaa
     5221 cgtgctggtc tggggacgag gttatgccgc tgtgaaaaac agggacactg ataaggttat
     5281 ttgggtaccc tctcggaaag ttaaaccgga tgtcacccaa aaggatgagg tgactaagaa
     5341 agatgaggcg agccctcttt ttgcaggcat ttctgactgg ataccctggg aagacgagca
     5401 agaaggactc caaggagaaa ccgctagcaa caagcaagaa agacccggag aagacaccct
     5461 tgctgccaac gagagttaat tatattctca ttattggtgt cctggtcttg tgtgaggtta
     5521 cgggggtaag agctcctcca tgccgctgta tgaccagtag ctccccttac caagagtttc
     5581 tatggagaat gcagcgtccc ggaaatattg atgccccatc gtataggagt ctttctaagg
     5641 gaacccccac cttcactgcc cacacccata tgccccgcaa ctgctatcac tctgccactc
     5701 tttgcatgca tgcaaatact cattattgga caggaaaaat gattaatcct agttgtcctg
     5761 gaggacttgg agtcactgtc tgttggactt acttcaccca aactggtatg tctgatgggg
     5821 gtggagttca agatcaggca agagaaaaac atgtaaaaga agtaatctcc caactcaccc
     5881 gggtacatgg cacctctagc ccctacaaag gactagatct ctcaaaacta catgaaaccc
     5941 tccgtaccca tactcgcctg gtaagcctat ttaataccac cctcactggg ctccatgagg
     6001 tctcggccca aaaccctact aactgttgga tatgcctccc cctgaacttc aggccatatg
     6061 tttcaatccc tgtacctgaa caatggaaca acttcagcac agaaataaac accacttccg
     6121 ttttagtagg acctcttgtt tccaatctgg aaataaccca tacctcaaac ctcacctgtg
     6181 taaaatttag caatactaca tacacaacca actcccaatg catcaggtgg gtaactcctc
     6241 ccacacaaat agtctgccta ccctcaggaa tattttttgt ctgtggaacc tcagcctatc
     6301 gttgtttgaa tggctcttca gaatctatgt gcttcctctc attcttagtg ccccctatga
     6361 ccatctacac tgaacaagat ttatacagtt atgtcatatc taagccccgc aacaaaaggg
     6421 tacccattct tccttttgtt ataggagcag gagtgctagg tgcactaggt actggcattg
     6481 gcggtatcac aacctctact cagttctact acaaactatc tcaagaacta aatggggaca
     6541 tggaacgggt cgccgactcc ctggtcacct tgcaagatca acttaactcc ctagcagcag
     6601 tagtccttca aaatcgaaga gctttagact tgctaaccgc tgaaagaggg ggaacctgtt
     6661 tatttttagg ggaagaatgc tgttattatg ttaatcaatc cggaatcgtc actgagaaag
     6721 ttaaagaaat tcgagatcga atacaacgta gagcagagga gcttcgaaac actggaccct
     6781 ggggcctcct cagccaatgg atgccctgga ttctcccctt cttaggacct ctagcagcta
     6841 taatattgct actcctcttt ggaccctgta tctttaacct ccttgttaac tttgtctctt
     6901 cccgaatcga agctgtaaaa ctacaaatgg agcccaagat gcagtccaag actaagatct
     6961 accgcagacc cctggaccgg cctgctagcc cacgatctga tgttaatgac atcaaaggca
     7021 cccctcctga ggaaatctca gctgcacaac ctctactacg ccccaattca gcaggaagca
     7081 gttagggcag tacatgggtg gtggtatagc gcttgcgagt ccatcgagca aggcaggaaa
     7141 gacagctatt ggtaattgtg aaatacgctt ttgtctgtgt gctgcaggag ctgagctgac
     7201 tctgctggtg gcctcgcgta ccactgtggc atcgatggtc gccaccatgg acaacaccga
     7261 ggacgtcatc aaggagttca tgcagttcaa ggtgcgcatg gagggctccg tgaacggcca
     7321 ctacttcgag atcgagggcg agggcgaggg caagccctac gagggcaccc agaccgccaa
     7381 gctgcaggtg accaagggcg gccccctgcc cttcgcctgg gacatcctgt ccccccagtt
     7441 ccagtacggc tccaaggcct acgtgaagca ccccgccgac atccccgact acatgaagct
     7501 gtccttcccc gagggcttca cctgggagcg ctccatgaac ttcgaggacg gcggcgtggt
     7561 ggaggtgcag caggactcct ccctgcagga cggcaccttc atctacaagg tgaagttcaa
     7621 gggcgtgaac ttccccgccg acggccccgt aatgcagaag aagactgccg gctgggagcc
     7681 ctccaccgag aagctgtacc cccaggacgg cgtgctgaag ggcgagatct cccacgccct
     7741 gaagctgaag gacggcggcc actacacctg cgacttcaag accgtgtaca aggccaagaa
     7801 gcccgtgcag ctgcccggca accactacgt ggactccaag ctggacatca ccaaccacaa
     7861 cgaggactac accgtggtgg agcagtacga gcacgccgag gcccgccact ccggctccca
     7921 gtagagatcg atgcgatgta cgggccagat atacgcgtat ctgaggggac tagggtgtgt
     7981 ttaggcgaaa agcggggctt cggttgtacg cggttaggag tcccctcgag gtatggcaga
     8041 tatgcttttg catagggagg gggaaatgta gtcttaatca taggttaaca tgtatattac
     8101 caaataaggg aatcgcctga tgcaccaaat aaggtattat atgatcccat tggtggcgag
     8161 ggagcgacct gagggcatat gggcgttaac agaactgtct gtccttgcgt cattccttcc
     8221 tcatcggatc atgtacgcgg cagagtatga ttggataaca ggatggcacc attcatcgtg
     8281 gcgcatgctg attggtgcga ctaaggagtt atgtaaccca cgaatgtact taagcttgta
     8341 gttgctaaca ataaagggcc attctacctc tcaccacatt ggtgtgcacc tgggttgatg
     8401 gccggaccgt cgattccctg acgactacga gcacctgaat gaagcagaag gcatcctgca
     8461 ggaattcctc gagacgtacg gtgcgcgcga tgcattcgaa gatctgccct atagtgagtc
     8521 gtattacgta gcttggcgta atcatggtca tagctgtttc ctgtgtgaaa ttgttatccg
     8581 ctcacaattc cacacaacat acgagccgga agcataaagt gtaaagcctg gggtgcctaa
     8641 tgagtgagct aactcacatt acatgtgagc aaaaggccag caaaaggcca ggaaccgtaa
     8701 aaaggccgcg ttgctggcgt ttttccatag gctccgcccc cctgacgagc atcacaaaaa
     8761 tcgacgctca agtcagaggt ggcgaaaccc gacaggacta taaagatacc aggcgtttcc
     8821 ccctggaagc tccctcgtgc gctctcctgt tccgaccctg ccgcttaccg gatacctgtc
     8881 cgcctttctc ccttcgggaa gcgtggcgct ttctcatagc tcacgctgta ggtatctcag
     8941 ttcggtgtag gtcgttcgct ccaagctggg ctgtgtgcac gaaccccccg ttcagcccga
     9001 ccgctgcgcc ttatccggta actatcgtct tgagtccaac ccggtaagac acgacttatc
     9061 gccactggca gcagccactg gtaacaggat tagcagagcg aggtatgtag gcggtgctac
     9121 agagttcttg aagtggtggc ctaactacgg ctacactaga agaacagtat ttggtatctg
     9181 cgctctgctg aagccagtta ccttcggaaa aagagttggt agctcttgat ccggcaaaca
     9241 aaccaccgct ggtagcggtg gtttttttgt ttgcaagcag cagattacgc gcagaaaaaa
     9301 aggatctcaa gaagatcctt tgatcttttc tacggggtct gacgctcagt ggaacgaaaa
     9361 ctcacgttaa gggattttgg tcatgagatt atcaaaaagg atcttcacct agatcctttn
     9421 nnnnnnnnnn nnnnnnnnnn nnnnnnnnnn nnnnnnnnnn nnnnnnnnnn nnnnnnnnnn
     9481 nnnnnnnnnn nnnnnnnnnn nnnnnnnnnn nnnnnnnnnn nnnnnnnnnn nnnnnnnnnn
     9541 nnnncnnnnn nnnnnnnnnn nnnnnnnnnn nnnnnnnnnn nnnnnnnnnn nnnnnnnnnn
     9601 nnnnnnnnnn nnnnnnnnnn nnnnnnnnnn nnnnnnnnnn nnnnnnnnnn nnnnnnnnnn
     9661 nnnnnnnnnn nnnnnnnnnn nncctttgac gttggagtcc acgttcttta atagtggact
     9721 cttgttccaa actggaacaa cactcaaccc tatctcgggc tattcttttg atttataagg
     9781 gattttgccg atttcggcct attggttaaa aaatgagctg atttaacaaa aatttaacgc
     9841 gaattttaac aaaatattaa cgtttacaat ttaaatattt gcttatacaa tcttcctgtt
     9901 tttggggctt ttctgattat caaccggggt aaatcaatct aaagtatata tgagtaaact
     9961 tggtctgaca gttaccaatg cttaatcagt gaggcaccta tctcagcgat ctgtctattt
    10021 cgttcatcca tagttgcctg actccccgtc gtgtagataa ctacgatacg ggagggctta
    10081 ccatctggcc ccagtgctgc aatgataccg cgagacccac gctcaccggc tccagattta
    10141 tcagcaataa accagccagc cggaagggcc gagcgcagaa gtggtcctgc aactttatcc
    10201 gcctccatcc agtctattaa ttgttgccgg gaagctagag taagtagttc gccagttaat
    10261 agtttgcgca acgttgttgc cattgctaca ggcatcgtgg tgtcacgctc gtcgtttggt
    10321 atggcttcat tcagctccgg ttcccaacga tcaaggcgag ttacatgatc ccccatgttg
    10381 tgcaaaaaag cggttagctc cttcggtcct ccgatcgttg tcagaagtaa gttggccgca
    10441 gtgttatcac tcatggttat ggcagcactg cataattctc ttactgtcat gccatccgta
    10501 agatgctttt ctgtgactgg tgagtactca accaagtcat tctgagaata gtgtatgcgg
    10561 cgaccgagtt gctcttgccc ggcgtcaaca cgggataata ccgcgccaca tagcagaact
    10621 ttaaaagtgc tcatcattgg agaacgttct tcggggcgaa aactctcaag gatcttaccg
    10681 ctgttgagat ccagttcgat gtaacccact cgtgcaccca actgatcttc agcatctttt
    10741 actttcacca gcgtttctgg gtgagcaaaa acaggaaggc aaaatgccgc aaaaaaggga
    10801 ataagggcga cacggaaatg ttgaatactc atactcttcc tttttcaata ttattgaagc
    10861 atttatcagg gttattgtct catgagcgga tacatatttg aatgtattta gaaaaataaa
    10921 caaatagggg ttccgcgcac atttccccga aaagtgccac ctgacgtagt taacaaaaaa
    10981 aagcccgccg aagcgggctt tattaccaag cgaagcgcca ttcgccattc aggctgcgca
    11041 actgttggga agggcgatcg gtgcgggcct cttcgctatt acgccagctg gcgaaagggg
    11101 gatgtgctgc aaggcgatta agttgggtaa cgccagggtt ttcccagtca cgacgttgta
    11161 aaacgacggc cagtccgtaa tacgactcac tatagg
//
