# Supplementary material for: Heterologous avian system for quantitative analysis of Syncytin-1 interaction with ASCT2 receptor
Source: Retrovirology. 2021 Jun 22;18:15. doi: 10.1186/s12977-021-00558-0 (PMC8220723; doi:10.1186/s12977-021-00558-0)
Supplement: Supplementary file 9 — Additional file 9: Nucleotide sequence of pFuTraP-hEAAT1 in GenBank format. The s﻿equence is compatible with common text editors or can be directly imported to appropriate software (Vector NTi, SnapGene, etc.). [file 12977_2021_558_MOESM9_ESM.gb]

LOCUS       Exported                8141 bp ds-DNA     circular SYN 17-MAY-2021
DEFINITION  pFuTraP vector expressing wild-type human EAAT1.
ACCESSION   .
VERSION     .
KEYWORDS    .
SOURCE      synthetic DNA construct
  ORGANISM  synthetic DNA construct
REFERENCE   1  (bases 1 to 8141)
  AUTHORS   Stafl K, Travnicek M, Kucerova D, Pecnova L, Krchlikova V, Galikova 
            E, Stepanets V, Hejnar J, Trejbalova K
  TITLE     Direct Submission
  JOURNAL   Exported Monday, May 17, 2021 from SnapGene 5.2.5.1
            https://www.snapgene.com
FEATURES             Location/Qualifiers
     source          1..8141
                     /organism="synthetic DNA construct"
                     /lab_host="Gallus gallus"
                     /mol_type="other DNA"
     source          1627..8141
                     /organism="recombinant plasmid"
                     /lab_host="Gallus gallus"
                     /mol_type="other DNA"
     CDS             1..1626
                     /codon_start=1
                     /gene="SLC1A3"
                     /gene_synonym="EA6; EAAT1; GLAST; GLAST1"
                     /product="excitatory amino acid transporter 1 isoform 1"
                     /label=hEAAT1
                     /note="isoform 1 is encoded by transcript variant GLAST; 
                     excitatory amino acid transporter 1; GLAST-1; 
                     sodium-dependent glutamate/aspartate transporter 1; solute 
                     carrier family 1 (glial high affinity glutamate 
                     transporter), member 3"
                     /db_xref="CCDS:CCDS3919.1"
                     /db_xref="GeneID:6507"
                     /db_xref="HGNC:HGNC:10941"
                     /db_xref="MIM:600111"
                     /protein_id="NP_004163.3"
                     /translation="MTKSNGEEPKMGGRMERFQQGVRKRTLLAKKKVQNITKEDVKSYL
                     FRNAFVLLTVTAVIVGTILGFTLRPYRMSYREVKYFSFPGELLMRMLQMLVLPLIISSL
                     VTGMAALDSKASGKMGMRAVVYYMTTTIIAVVIGIIIVIIIHPGKGTKENMHREGKIVR
                     VTAADAFLDLIRNMFPPNLVEACFKQFKTNYEKRSFKVPIQANETLVGAVINNVSEAME
                     TLTRITEELVPVPGSVNGVNALGLVVFSMCFGFVIGNMKEQGQALREFFDSLNEAIMRL
                     VAVIMWYAPVGILFLIAGKIVEMEDMGVIGGQLAMYTVTVIVGLLIHAVIVLPLLYFLV
                     TRKNPWVFIGGLLQALITALGTSSSSATLPITFKCLEENNGVDKRVTRFVLPVGATINM
                     DGTALYEALAAIFIAQVNNFELNFGQIITISITATAASIGAAGIPQAGLVTMVIVLTSV
                     GLPTDDITLIIAVDWFLDRLRTTTNVLGDSLGAGIVEHLSRHELKNRDVEMGNSVIEEN
                     EMKKPYQLIAQDNETEKPIDSETKM"
     misc_feature    142..204
                     /gene="SLC1A3"
                     /gene_synonym="EA6; EAAT1; GLAST; GLAST1"
                     /note="propagated from UniProtKB/Swiss-Prot (P43003.1); 
                     transmembrane region"
                     /experiment="experimental evidence, no additional 
                     detailsrecorded"
     misc_feature    205..258
                     /label=ECL1 (Uniprot)
     misc_feature    259..324
                     /gene="SLC1A3"
                     /gene_synonym="EA6; EAAT1; GLAST; GLAST1"
                     /note="propagated from UniProtKB/Swiss-Prot (P43003.1); 
                     transmembrane region"
                     /experiment="experimental evidence, no additional 
                     detailsrecorded"
     misc_feature    367..435
                     /gene="SLC1A3"
                     /gene_synonym="EA6; EAAT1; GLAST; GLAST1"
                     /note="propagated from UniProtKB/Swiss-Prot (P43003.1); 
                     transmembrane region"
                     /experiment="experimental evidence, no additional 
                     detailsrecorded"
     misc_feature    436..708
                     /label=ECL2 (Uniprot)
     misc_feature    709..780
                     /gene="SLC1A3"
                     /gene_synonym="EA6; EAAT1; GLAST; GLAST1"
                     /note="propagated from UniProtKB/Swiss-Prot (P43003.1); 
                     transmembrane region"
                     /experiment="experimental evidence, no additional 
                     detailsrecorded"
     misc_feature    808..891
                     /gene="SLC1A3"
                     /gene_synonym="EA6; EAAT1; GLAST; GLAST1"
                     /note="propagated from UniProtKB/Swiss-Prot (P43003.1); 
                     transmembrane region"
                     /experiment="experimental evidence, no additional 
                     detailsrecorded"
     misc_feature    892..954
                     /label=ECL3 (Uniprot)
     misc_feature    955..1020
                     /gene="SLC1A3"
                     /gene_synonym="EA6; EAAT1; GLAST; GLAST1"
                     /note="propagated from UniProtKB/Swiss-Prot (P43003.1); 
                     transmembrane region"
                     /experiment="experimental evidence, no additional 
                     detailsrecorded"
     misc_feature    1156..1236
                     /gene="SLC1A3"
                     /gene_synonym="EA6; EAAT1; GLAST; GLAST1"
                     /note="propagated from UniProtKB/Swiss-Prot (P43003.1); 
                     transmembrane region"
                     /experiment="experimental evidence, no additional 
                     detailsrecorded"
     misc_feature    1237..1275
                     /label=ECL4 (Uniprot)
     misc_feature    1378..1416
                     /label=ECL5 (Uniprot)
     misc_feature    1417..1482
                     /gene="SLC1A3"
                     /gene_synonym="EA6; EAAT1; GLAST; GLAST1"
                     /note="propagated from UniProtKB/Swiss-Prot (P43003.1); 
                     transmembrane region"
                     /experiment="experimental evidence, no additional 
                     detailsrecorded"
     CDS             1642..1656
                     /codon_start=1
                     /label=GGGGS linker
                     /translation="GGGGS"
     CDS             1657..2373
                     /codon_start=1
                     /product="Aequorea coerulescens GFP"
                     /label=AcGFP1
                     /note="mammalian codon-optimized"
                     /translation="VSKGAELFTGIVPILIELNGDVNGHKFSVSGEGEGDATYGKLTLK
                     FICTTGKLPVPWPTLVTTLSYGVQCFSRYPDHMKQHDFFKSAMPEGYIQERTIFFEDDG
                     NYKSRAEVKFEGDTLVNRIELTGTDFKEDGNILGNKMEYNYNAHNVYIMTDKAKNGIKV
                     NFKIRHNIEDGSVQLADHYQQNTPIGDGPVLLPDNHYLSTQSALSKDPNEKRDHMIYFG
                     FVTAAAITHGMDELYK"
     misc_feature    2391..2977
                     /label=IRES2
                     /note="internal ribosome entry site (IRES) of the 
                     encephalomyocarditis virus (EMCV)"
     CDS             2978..3928
                     /codon_start=1
                     /product="phytochrome-based 
                     near-infraredfluorescentprotein, originally termed iRFP 
                     (Filonov et al., 2011)"
                     /label=iRFP713
                     /note="name was changed to iRFP713 
                     (ShcherbakovaandVerkhusha, 2013)"
                     /translation="MAEGSVARQPDLLTCDDEPIHIPGAIQPHGLLLALAADMTIVAGS
                     DNLPELTGLAIGALIGRSAADVFDSETHNRLTIALAEPGAAVGAPITVGFTMRKDAGFI
                     GSWHRHDQLIFLELEPPQRDVAEPQAFFRRTNSAIRRLQAAETLESACAAAAQEVRKIT
                     GFDRVMIYRFASDFSGEVIAEDRCAEVESKLGLHYPASTVPAQARRLYTINPVRIIPDI
                     NYRPVPVTPDLNPVTGRPIDLSFAILRSVSPVHLEFMRNIGMHGTMSISILRGERLWGL
                     IVCHHRTPYYVDLDGRQACELVAQVLAWQIGVMEE"
     LTR             4042..4427
                     /label=dLTR
     misc_feature    4427
                     /label=missing end (TTCA)
                     /note="due to cloning procedure"
     V_segment       complement(4428..7171)
                     /label=pLitmus 28i
     promoter        complement(4483..4501)
                     /label=T7 promoter
                     /note="promoter for bacteriophage T7 RNA polymerase"
     primer_bind     complement(4522..4538)
                     /label=M13 rev
                     /note="common sequencing primer, one of multiple similar 
                     variants"
     protein_bind    4546..4562
                     /label=lac operator
                     /bound_moiety="lac repressor encoded by lacI"
                     /note="The lac repressor binds to the lac operatortoinhibit
                     transcription in E. coli. This inhibition can be relieved 
                     by adding lactose or isopropyl-beta-D-thiogalactopyranoside
                     (IPTG)."
     promoter        complement(4570..4600)
                     /label=lac promoter
                     /note="promoter for the E. coli lac operon"
     protein_bind    4615..4636
                     /label=CAP binding site
                     /bound_moiety="E. coli catabolite activator protein"
                     /note="CAP binding activates transcription in thepresenceof
                     cAMP."
     rep_origin      complement(4697..5285)
                     /direction=LEFT
                     /label=ori
                     /note="high-copy-number ColE1/pMB1/pBR322/pUC origin of 
                     replication"
     rep_origin      5396..5905
                     /direction=RIGHT
                     /label=M13 ori
                     /note="M13 bacteriophage origin of 
                     replication;arrowindicates direction of (+) strand 
                     synthesis"
     CDS             complement(5947..6807)
                     /codon_start=1
                     /gene="bla"
                     /product="beta-lactamase"
                     /label=AmpR
                     /note="confers resistance to ampicillin, carbenicillin, and
                     related antibiotics"
                     /translation="MSIQHFRVALIPFFAAFCLPVFAHPETLVKVKDAEDQLGARVGYI
                     ELDLNSGKILESFRPEERSPMMSTFKVLLCGAVLSRVDAGQEQLGRRIHYSQNDLVEYS
                     PVTEKHLTDGMTVRELCSAAITMSDNTAANLLLTTIGGPKELTAFLHNMGDHVTRLDRW
                     EPELNEAIPNDERDTTMPVAMATTLRKLLTGELLTLASRQQLIDWMEADKVAGPLLRSA
                     LPAGWFIADKSGAGERGSRGIIAALGPDGKPSRIVVIYTTGSQATMDERNRQIAEIGAS
                     LIKHW"
     promoter        complement(6808..6912)
                     /gene="bla"
                     /label=AmpR promoter
     primer_bind     7133..7149
                     /label=M13 fwd
                     /note="common sequencing primer, one of multiple similar 
                     variants"
     promoter        7153..7171
                     /label=T7 promoter
                     /note="promoter for bacteriophage T7 RNA polymerase"
     LTR             7172..7563
     misc_feature    7564..7581
                     /label=PBS
                     /note="the same as for RCAS"
     misc_feature    7618..7722
                     /label=packaging signal
                     /note="according to Banks JD and Linial ML, J. Virol.,2000"
     gene            7834..8096
                     /label=p19
                     /note="p19"
     gene            8097..8110
                     /label=fragment p27
                     /note="fragment p27"
ORIGIN
        1 atgactaaaa gcaatggaga agagcccaag atggggggca ggatggagag attccagcag
       61 ggagtccgta aacgcacact tttggccaag aagaaagtgc agaacattac aaaggaggat
      121 gttaaaagtt acctgtttcg gaatgctttt gtgctgctca cagtcaccgc tgtcattgtg
      181 ggtacaatcc ttggatttac cctccgacca tacagaatga gctaccggga agtcaagtac
      241 ttctcctttc ctggggaact tctgatgagg atgttacaga tgctggtctt accacttatc
      301 atctccagtc ttgtcacagg aatggcggcg ctagatagta aggcatcagg gaagatggga
      361 atgcgagctg tagtctatta tatgactacc accatcattg ctgtggtgat tggcataatc
      421 attgtcatca tcatccatcc tgggaagggc acaaaggaaa acatgcacag agaaggcaaa
      481 attgtacgag tgacagctgc agatgccttc ctggacttga tcaggaacat gttccctcca
      541 aatctggtag aagcctgctt taaacagttt aaaaccaact atgagaagag aagctttaaa
      601 gtgcccatcc aggccaacga aacgcttgtg ggtgctgtga taaacaatgt gtctgaggcc
      661 atggagactc ttacccgaat cacagaggag ctggtcccag ttccaggatc tgtgaatgga
      721 gtcaatgccc tgggtctagt tgtcttctcc atgtgcttcg gttttgtgat tggaaacatg
      781 aaggaacagg ggcaggccct gagagagttc tttgattctc ttaacgaagc catcatgaga
      841 ctggtagcag taataatgtg gtatgccccc gtgggtattc tcttcctgat tgctgggaag
      901 attgtggaga tggaagacat gggtgtgatt ggggggcagc ttgccatgta caccgtgact
      961 gtcattgttg gcttactcat tcacgcagtc atcgtcttgc cactcctcta cttcttggta
     1021 acacggaaaa acccttgggt ttttattgga gggttgctgc aagcactcat caccgctctg
     1081 gggacctctt caagttctgc caccctaccc atcaccttca agtgcctgga agagaacaat
     1141 ggcgtggaca agcgcgtcac cagattcgtg ctccccgtag gagccaccat taacatggat
     1201 gggactgccc tctatgaggc tttggctgcc attttcattg ctcaagttaa caactttgaa
     1261 ctgaacttcg gacaaattat tacaatcagc atcacagcca cagctgccag tattggggca
     1321 gctggaattc ctcaggcggg cctggtcact atggtcattg tgctgacatc tgtcggcctg
     1381 cccactgacg acatcacgct catcatcgcg gtggactggt tcctggatcg cctccggacc
     1441 accaccaacg tactgggaga ctccctggga gctgggattg tggagcactt gtcacgacat
     1501 gaactgaaga acagagatgt tgaaatgggt aactcagtga ttgaagagaa tgaaatgaag
     1561 aaaccatatc aactgattgc acaggacaat gaaactgaga aacccatcga cagtgaaacc
     1621 aagatgacta gtaccggtac cggaggtggt ggatccgtga gcaagggcgc cgagctgttc
     1681 accggcatcg tgcccatcct gatcgagctg aatggcgatg tgaatggcca caagttcagc
     1741 gtgagcggcg agggcgaggg cgatgccacc tacggcaagc tgaccctgaa gttcatctgc
     1801 accaccggca agctgcctgt gccctggccc accctggtga ccaccctgag ctacggcgtg
     1861 cagtgcttct cacgctaccc cgatcacatg aagcagcacg acttcttcaa gagcgccatg
     1921 cctgagggct acatccagga gcgcaccatc ttcttcgagg atgacggcaa ctacaagtcg
     1981 cgcgccgagg tgaagttcga gggcgatacc ctggtgaatc gcatcgagct gaccggcacc
     2041 gatttcaagg aggatggcaa catcctgggc aataagatgg agtacaacta caacgcccac
     2101 aatgtgtaca tcatgaccga caaggccaag aatggcatca aggtgaactt caagatccgc
     2161 cacaacatcg aggatggcag cgtgcagctg gccgaccact accagcagaa tacccccatc
     2221 ggcgatggcc ctgtgctgct gcccgataac cactacctgt ccacccagag cgccctgtcc
     2281 aaggacccca acgagaagcg cgatcacatg atctacttcg gcttcgtgac cgccgccgcc
     2341 atcacccacg gcatggatga gctgtacaag tgagcggccg cgactctaga cccctctccc
     2401 tccccccccc ctaacgttac tggccgaagc cgcttggaat aaggccggtg tgcgtttgtc
     2461 tatatgttat tttccaccat attgccgtct tttggcaatg tgagggcccg gaaacctggc
     2521 cctgtcttct tgacgagcat tcctaggggt ctttcccctc tcgccaaagg aatgcaaggt
     2581 ctgttgaatg tcgtgaagga agcagttcct ctggaagctt cttgaagaca aacaacgtct
     2641 gtagcgaccc tttgcaggca gcggaacccc ccacctggcg acaggtgcct ctgcggccaa
     2701 aagccacgtg tataagatac acctgcaaag gcggcacaac cccagtgcca cgttgtgagt
     2761 tggatagttg tggaaagagt caaatggctc tcctcaagcg tattcaacaa ggggctgaag
     2821 gatgcccaga aggtacccca ttgtatggga tctgatctgg ggcctcggta cacatgcttt
     2881 acatgtgttt agtcgaggtt aaaaaaacgt ctaggccccc cgaaccacgg ggacgtggtt
     2941 ttcctttgaa aaacacgatg ataatatggc cacaaccatg gcggaaggat ccgtcgccag
     3001 gcagcctgac ctcttgacct gcgacgatga gccgatccat atccccggtg ccatccaacc
     3061 gcatggactg ctgctcgccc tcgccgccga catgacgatc gttgccggca gcgacaacct
     3121 tcccgaactc accggactgg cgatcggcgc cctgatcggc cgctctgcgg ccgatgtctt
     3181 cgactcggag acgcacaacc gtctgacgat cgccttggcc gagcccgggg cggccgtcgg
     3241 agcaccgatc actgtcggct tcacgatgcg aaaggacgca ggcttcatcg gctcctggca
     3301 tcgccatgat cagctcatct tcctcgagct cgagcctccc cagcgggacg tcgccgagcc
     3361 gcaggcgttc ttccgccgca ccaacagcgc catccgccgc ctgcaggccg ccgaaacctt
     3421 ggaaagcgcc tgcgccgccg cggcgcaaga ggtgcggaag attaccggct tcgatcgggt
     3481 gatgatctat cgcttcgcct ccgacttcag cggcgaagtg atcgcagagg atcggtgcgc
     3541 cgaggtcgag tcaaaactag gcctgcacta tcctgcctca accgtgccgg cgcaggcccg
     3601 tcggctctat accatcaacc cggtacggat cattcccgat atcaattatc ggccggtgcc
     3661 ggtcacccca gacctcaatc cggtcaccgg gcggccgatt gatcttagct tcgccatcct
     3721 gcgcagcgtc tcgcccgtcc atctggagtt catgcgcaac ataggcatgc acggcacgat
     3781 gtcgatctcg attttgcgcg gcgagcgact gtggggattg atcgtttgcc atcaccgaac
     3841 gccgtactac gtcgatctcg atggccgcca agcctgcgag ctagtcgccc aggttctggc
     3901 ctggcagatc ggcgtgatgg aagagtgacg cgtatctgag gggactaggg tgtgtttagg
     3961 cgaaaagcgg ggcttcggtt gtacgcggtt aggagtcccc tcgaggtatg gcagatatgc
     4021 ttttgcatag ggagggggaa atgtagtctt aatcataggt taacatgtat attaccaaat
     4081 aagggaatcg cctgatgcac caaataaggt attatatgat cccattggtg gcgagggagc
     4141 gacctgaggg catatgggcg ttaacagaac tgtctgtcct tgcgtcattc cttcctcatc
     4201 ggatcatgta cgcggcagag tatgattgga taacaggatg gcaccattca tcgtggcgca
     4261 tgctgattgg tgcgactaag gagttatgta acccacgaat gtacttaagc ttgtagttgc
     4321 taacaataaa gggccattct acctctcacc acattggtgt gcacctgggt tgatggccgg
     4381 accgtcgatt ccctgacgac tacgagcacc tgaatgaagc agaaggcatc ctgcaggaat
     4441 tcctcgagac gtacggtgcg cgcgatgcat tcgaagatct gccctatagt gagtcgtatt
     4501 acgtagcttg gcgtaatcat ggtcatagct gtttcctgtg tgaaattgtt atccgctcac
     4561 aattccacac aacatacgag ccggaagcat aaagtgtaaa gcctggggtg cctaatgagt
     4621 gagctaactc acattacatg tgagcaaaag gccagcaaaa ggccaggaac cgtaaaaagg
     4681 ccgcgttgct ggcgtttttc cataggctcc gcccccctga cgagcatcac aaaaatcgac
     4741 gctcaagtca gaggtggcga aacccgacag gactataaag ataccaggcg tttccccctg
     4801 gaagctccct cgtgcgctct cctgttccga ccctgccgct taccggatac ctgtccgcct
     4861 ttctcccttc gggaagcgtg gcgctttctc atagctcacg ctgtaggtat ctcagttcgg
     4921 tgtaggtcgt tcgctccaag ctgggctgtg tgcacgaacc ccccgttcag cccgaccgct
     4981 gcgccttatc cggtaactat cgtcttgagt ccaacccggt aagacacgac ttatcgccac
     5041 tggcagcagc cactggtaac aggattagca gagcgaggta tgtaggcggt gctacagagt
     5101 tcttgaagtg gtggcctaac tacggctaca ctagaagaac agtatttggt atctgcgctc
     5161 tgctgaagcc agttaccttc ggaaaaagag ttggtagctc ttgatccggc aaacaaacca
     5221 ccgctggtag cggtggtttt tttgtttgca agcagcagat tacgcgcaga aaaaaaggat
     5281 ctcaagaaga tcctttgatc ttttctacgg ggtctgacgc tcagtggaac gaaaactcac
     5341 gttaagggat tttggtcatg agattatcaa aaaggatctt cacctagatc ctttnnnnnn
     5401 nnnnnnnnnn nnnnnnnnnn nnnnnnnnnn nnnnnnnnnn nnnnnnnnnn nnnnnnnnnn
     5461 nnnnnnnnnn nnnnnnnnnn nnnnnnnnnn nnnnnnnnnn nnnnnnnnnn nnnnnnnnnc
     5521 nnnnnnnnnn nnnnnnnnnn nnnnnnnnnn nnnnnnnnnn nnnnnnnnnn nnnnnnnnnn
     5581 nnnnnnnnnn nnnnnnnnnn nnnnnnnnnn nnnnnnnnnn nnnnnnnnnn nnnnnnnnnn
     5641 nnnnnnnnnn nnnnnnncct ttgacgttgg agtccacgtt ctttaatagt ggactcttgt
     5701 tccaaactgg aacaacactc aaccctatct cgggctattc ttttgattta taagggattt
     5761 tgccgatttc ggcctattgg ttaaaaaatg agctgattta acaaaaattt aacgcgaatt
     5821 ttaacaaaat attaacgttt acaatttaaa tatttgctta tacaatcttc ctgtttttgg
     5881 ggcttttctg attatcaacc ggggtaaatc aatctaaagt atatatgagt aaacttggtc
     5941 tgacagttac caatgcttaa tcagtgaggc acctatctca gcgatctgtc tatttcgttc
     6001 atccatagtt gcctgactcc ccgtcgtgta gataactacg atacgggagg gcttaccatc
     6061 tggccccagt gctgcaatga taccgcgaga cccacgctca ccggctccag atttatcagc
     6121 aataaaccag ccagccggaa gggccgagcg cagaagtggt cctgcaactt tatccgcctc
     6181 catccagtct attaattgtt gccgggaagc tagagtaagt agttcgccag ttaatagttt
     6241 gcgcaacgtt gttgccattg ctacaggcat cgtggtgtca cgctcgtcgt ttggtatggc
     6301 ttcattcagc tccggttccc aacgatcaag gcgagttaca tgatccccca tgttgtgcaa
     6361 aaaagcggtt agctccttcg gtcctccgat cgttgtcaga agtaagttgg ccgcagtgtt
     6421 atcactcatg gttatggcag cactgcataa ttctcttact gtcatgccat ccgtaagatg
     6481 cttttctgtg actggtgagt actcaaccaa gtcattctga gaatagtgta tgcggcgacc
     6541 gagttgctct tgcccggcgt caacacggga taataccgcg ccacatagca gaactttaaa
     6601 agtgctcatc attggagaac gttcttcggg gcgaaaactc tcaaggatct taccgctgtt
     6661 gagatccagt tcgatgtaac ccactcgtgc acccaactga tcttcagcat cttttacttt
     6721 caccagcgtt tctgggtgag caaaaacagg aaggcaaaat gccgcaaaaa agggaataag
     6781 ggcgacacgg aaatgttgaa tactcatact cttccttttt caatattatt gaagcattta
     6841 tcagggttat tgtctcatga gcggatacat atttgaatgt atttagaaaa ataaacaaat
     6901 aggggttccg cgcacatttc cccgaaaagt gccacctgac gtagttaaca aaaaaaagcc
     6961 cgccgaagcg ggctttatta ccaagcgaag cgccattcgc cattcaggct gcgcaactgt
     7021 tgggaagggc gatcggtgcg ggcctcttcg ctattacgcc agctggcgaa agggggatgt
     7081 gctgcaaggc gattaagttg ggtaacgcca gggttttccc agtcacgacg ttgtaaaacg
     7141 acggccagtc cgtaatacga ctcactatag gtgtagtctt aatcataggt taacatgtat
     7201 attaccaaat aagggaatcg cctgatgcac caaataaggt attatatgat cccattggtg
     7261 gcgagggagc gacctgaggg catatgggcg ttaacagaac tgtctgtcct tgcgtcattc
     7321 cttcctcatc ggatcatgta cgcggcagag tatgattgga taacaggatg gcaccattca
     7381 tcgtggcgca tgctgattgg tgcgactaag gagttatgta acccacgaat gtacttaagc
     7441 ttgtagttgc taacaataaa gggccattct acctctcacc acattggtgt gcacctgggt
     7501 tgatggccgg accgtcgatt ccctgacgac tacgagcacc tgaatgaagc agaaggcttc
     7561 atttggtgac cccgacgtga tcgttaggga atagtggtcg gccacaggcg gcgtggcgat
     7621 cctgtctcca tccgtctcgt cgaccgggag gcgagttcga tgaccctgat agagggggct
     7681 gcggcttagg gaggcagaag ctgagcaccg tcggtaggag ctccagggcc cggagcgact
     7741 gacccctgcc gagaactcag agggtcgtcg gaagacggag agtgagcccg acgaccaccc
     7801 caggcacgtc tttggtcggc ctgcggatca agctagcaag ccgtcattaa ggtgatttcg
     7861 tccgcgtgta aaacctattg cgggaaaatc tctccttcta agaaggaaat aggggccatg
     7921 ttgtccctgt tacaaaagga agggttgctt tagtctccct cagatttata ttctccgggg
     7981 tcctgggatc ccatcactgc ggcgctctcc cagcgggcaa tggtacttgg aaaatcggga
     8041 gagttaaaaa cctggggatt ggttttgggg gcattgaagg cggctcgaga gtaacaggac
     8101 taacttgaat cgatgcgcta ccggactcag atcttgccac c
//
