# Supplementary material for: Heterologous avian system for quantitative analysis of Syncytin-1 interaction with ASCT2 receptor
Source: Retrovirology. 2021 Jun 22;18:15. doi: 10.1186/s12977-021-00558-0 (PMC8220723; doi:10.1186/s12977-021-00558-0)
Supplement: Supplementary file 10 — Additional file 10: Nucleotide sequence of pFuTraP-ggTvbS1 in GenBank format. The sequence is compatible with common text editors or can be directly imported to appropriate software (Vector NTi, SnapGene, etc.). [file 12977_2021_558_MOESM10_ESM.gb]

LOCUS       Exported                7334 bp ds-DNA     circular SYN 17-MAY-2021
DEFINITION  pFuTraP vector expressing S1 allele of chicken Tvb with deleted 
            death domain.
ACCESSION   .
VERSION     .
KEYWORDS    .
SOURCE      synthetic DNA construct
  ORGANISM  synthetic DNA construct
REFERENCE   1  (bases 1 to 7334)
  AUTHORS   Stafl K, Travnicek M, Kucerova D, Pecnova L, Krchlikova V, Galikova 
            E, Stepanets V, Hejnar J, Trejbalova K
  TITLE     Direct Submission
  JOURNAL   Exported Monday, May 17, 2021 from SnapGene 5.2.5.1
            https://www.snapgene.com
FEATURES             Location/Qualifiers
     source          1..7334
                     /organism="synthetic DNA construct"
                     /lab_host="Gallus gallus"
                     /mol_type="other DNA"
     source          841..7324
                     /organism="recombinant plasmid"
                     /lab_host="Gallus gallus"
                     /mol_type="other DNA"
     CDS             1..840
                     /codon_start=1
                     /label=TVB-dDD
                     /translation="MRSAALRLCPVLLLLFAEVQLGSAAAVKKRADRSDLQKPDLYRRK
                     CPMGTYEANDSIQCLPCKKDEYTEYPNDFPKCLGCRTCREDQVEVSPCIPTRNTQCACK
                     NGTFCLPDHPCEMCQKCQTECPKGQVRLAPCTQHSDLLCGPPLEISSSSSTLWIIITFT
                     VLLAVILGLVLVFWKRCSSRHHGAGDDGELSWKPSAVVNRLLQRLGIQDNRCNEQIYQN
                     QQQQELLFTAQGSEVPHGVEMEGTERRTPDPKVETQRKLVPVLGENPIALLHRQYEVS"
     CDS             1..825
                     /codon_start=1
                     /label=ggTvbS1
                     /translation="MRSAALRLCPVLLLLFAEVQLGSAAAVKKRADRSDLQKPDLYRRK
                     CPMGTYEANDSIQCLPCKKDEYTEYPNDFPKCLGCRTCREDQVEVSPCIPTRNTQCACK
                     NGTFCLPDHPCEMCQKCQTECPKGQVRLAPCTQHSDLLCGPPLEISSSSSTLWIIITFT
                     VLLAVILGLVLVFWKRCSSRHHGAGDDGELSWKPSAVVNRLLQRLGIQDNRCNEQIYQN
                     QQQQELLFTAQGSEVPHGVEMEGTERRTPDPKVETQRKLVPVLGENPIALLHR"
     CDS             826..840
                     /codon_start=1
                     /label=ggTvbS1
                     /translation="QYEVS"
     CDS             856..870
                     /codon_start=1
                     /label=GGGGS linker
                     /translation="GGGGS"
     CDS             871..1587
                     /codon_start=1
                     /product="Aequorea coerulescens GFP"
                     /label=AcGFP1
                     /note="mammalian codon-optimized"
                     /translation="VSKGAELFTGIVPILIELNGDVNGHKFSVSGEGEGDATYGKLTLK
                     FICTTGKLPVPWPTLVTTLSYGVQCFSRYPDHMKQHDFFKSAMPEGYIQERTIFFEDDG
                     NYKSRAEVKFEGDTLVNRIELTGTDFKEDGNILGNKMEYNYNAHNVYIMTDKAKNGIKV
                     NFKIRHNIEDGSVQLADHYQQNTPIGDGPVLLPDNHYLSTQSALSKDPNEKRDHMIYFG
                     FVTAAAITHGMDELYK"
     misc_feature    1605..2191
                     /label=IRES2
                     /note="internal ribosome entry site (IRES) of the 
                     encephalomyocarditis virus (EMCV)"
     CDS             2192..3142
                     /codon_start=1
                     /product="phytochrome-based 
                     near-infraredfluorescentprotein, originally termed iRFP 
                     (Filonov et al., 2011)"
                     /label=iRFP713
                     /note="name was changed to iRFP713 
                     (ShcherbakovaandVerkhusha, 2013)"
                     /translation="MAEGSVARQPDLLTCDDEPIHIPGAIQPHGLLLALAADMTIVAGS
                     DNLPELTGLAIGALIGRSAADVFDSETHNRLTIALAEPGAAVGAPITVGFTMRKDAGFI
                     GSWHRHDQLIFLELEPPQRDVAEPQAFFRRTNSAIRRLQAAETLESACAAAAQEVRKIT
                     GFDRVMIYRFASDFSGEVIAEDRCAEVESKLGLHYPASTVPAQARRLYTINPVRIIPDI
                     NYRPVPVTPDLNPVTGRPIDLSFAILRSVSPVHLEFMRNIGMHGTMSISILRGERLWGL
                     IVCHHRTPYYVDLDGRQACELVAQVLAWQIGVMEE"
     LTR             3256..3641
                     /label=dLTR
     misc_feature    3641
                     /label=missing end (TTCA)
                     /note="due to cloning procedure"
     V_segment       complement(3642..6385)
                     /label=pLitmus 28i
     promoter        complement(3697..3715)
                     /label=T7 promoter
                     /note="promoter for bacteriophage T7 RNA polymerase"
     primer_bind     complement(3736..3752)
                     /label=M13 rev
                     /note="common sequencing primer, one of multiple similar 
                     variants"
     protein_bind    3760..3776
                     /label=lac operator
                     /bound_moiety="lac repressor encoded by lacI"
                     /note="The lac repressor binds to the lac operatortoinhibit
                     transcription in E. coli. This inhibition can be relieved 
                     by adding lactose or isopropyl-beta-D-thiogalactopyranoside
                     (IPTG)."
     promoter        complement(3784..3814)
                     /label=lac promoter
                     /note="promoter for the E. coli lac operon"
     protein_bind    3829..3850
                     /label=CAP binding site
                     /bound_moiety="E. coli catabolite activator protein"
                     /note="CAP binding activates transcription in thepresenceof
                     cAMP."
     rep_origin      complement(3911..4499)
                     /direction=LEFT
                     /label=ori
                     /note="high-copy-number ColE1/pMB1/pBR322/pUC origin of 
                     replication"
     rep_origin      4610..5119
                     /direction=RIGHT
                     /label=M13 ori
                     /note="M13 bacteriophage origin of 
                     replication;arrowindicates direction of (+) strand 
                     synthesis"
     CDS             complement(5161..6021)
                     /codon_start=1
                     /gene="bla"
                     /product="beta-lactamase"
                     /label=AmpR
                     /note="confers resistance to ampicillin, carbenicillin, and
                     related antibiotics"
                     /translation="MSIQHFRVALIPFFAAFCLPVFAHPETLVKVKDAEDQLGARVGYI
                     ELDLNSGKILESFRPEERSPMMSTFKVLLCGAVLSRVDAGQEQLGRRIHYSQNDLVEYS
                     PVTEKHLTDGMTVRELCSAAITMSDNTAANLLLTTIGGPKELTAFLHNMGDHVTRLDRW
                     EPELNEAIPNDERDTTMPVAMATTLRKLLTGELLTLASRQQLIDWMEADKVAGPLLRSA
                     LPAGWFIADKSGAGERGSRGIIAALGPDGKPSRIVVIYTTGSQATMDERNRQIAEIGAS
                     LIKHW"
     promoter        complement(6022..6126)
                     /gene="bla"
                     /label=AmpR promoter
     primer_bind     6347..6363
                     /label=M13 fwd
                     /note="common sequencing primer, one of multiple similar 
                     variants"
     promoter        6367..6385
                     /label=T7 promoter
                     /note="promoter for bacteriophage T7 RNA polymerase"
     LTR             6386..6777
     misc_feature    6778..6795
                     /label=PBS
                     /note="the same as for RCAS"
     misc_feature    6832..6936
                     /label=packaging signal
                     /note="according to Banks JD and Linial ML, J. Virol.,2000"
     gene            7048..7310
                     /label=p19
                     /note="p19"
     gene            7311..7324
                     /label=fragment p27
                     /note="fragment p27"
ORIGIN
        1 atgcgctcag ctgcgctccg gttgtgcccc gttctactgc tgctcttcgc ggaggttcag
       61 ttgggatctg ctgcagcagt gaagaagagg gcagacaggt cagacctcca gaagccagac
      121 ctctacagaa ggaagtgtcc tatgggcacc tatgaggcaa atgactccat ccagtgcctc
      181 ccatgtaaga aagacgagta caccgagtat ccaaatgact ttcccaagtg cctgggctgc
      241 cggacgtgta gggaagacca ggtggaggtg agtccctgca tccccaccag gaacacgcag
      301 tgcgcttgca agaacggcac cttctgctta cctgaccacc cctgtgagat gtgccaaaag
      361 tgccagaccg agtgccccaa aggacaagtg aggttagctc cgtgcacgca acacagcgac
      421 ctgctgtgcg gtccaccctt ggaaatctcc tccagctcct ccactttatg gatcatcatc
      481 accttcaccg tgctgctggc tgtgatcctg gggctcgtgc tggtgttctg gaagaggtgc
      541 tcctccagac accacggtgc aggggatgat ggagagctga gctggaagcc cagcgccgtg
      601 gtgaacagac tgttgcagcg gctggggatt caggacaaca gatgcaatga gcagatctac
      661 cagaaccagc agcagcagga gctgcttttc acagcgcagg gctcagaggt tccccatggt
      721 gtggagatgg aggggacgga acgaagaacc ccagatccca aagtggaaac ccagaggaag
      781 ctggttccag tgctaggaga gaaccccata gcccttttgc atcgccagta cgaggtgagc
      841 actagtaccg gtaccggagg tggtggatcc gtgagcaagg gcgccgagct gttcaccggc
      901 atcgtgccca tcctgatcga gctgaatggc gatgtgaatg gccacaagtt cagcgtgagc
      961 ggcgagggcg agggcgatgc cacctacggc aagctgaccc tgaagttcat ctgcaccacc
     1021 ggcaagctgc ctgtgccctg gcccaccctg gtgaccaccc tgagctacgg cgtgcagtgc
     1081 ttctcacgct accccgatca catgaagcag cacgacttct tcaagagcgc catgcctgag
     1141 ggctacatcc aggagcgcac catcttcttc gaggatgacg gcaactacaa gtcgcgcgcc
     1201 gaggtgaagt tcgagggcga taccctggtg aatcgcatcg agctgaccgg caccgatttc
     1261 aaggaggatg gcaacatcct gggcaataag atggagtaca actacaacgc ccacaatgtg
     1321 tacatcatga ccgacaaggc caagaatggc atcaaggtga acttcaagat ccgccacaac
     1381 atcgaggatg gcagcgtgca gctggccgac cactaccagc agaatacccc catcggcgat
     1441 ggccctgtgc tgctgcccga taaccactac ctgtccaccc agagcgccct gtccaaggac
     1501 cccaacgaga agcgcgatca catgatctac ttcggcttcg tgaccgccgc cgccatcacc
     1561 cacggcatgg atgagctgta caagtgagcg gccgcgactc tagacccctc tccctccccc
     1621 ccccctaacg ttactggccg aagccgcttg gaataaggcc ggtgtgcgtt tgtctatatg
     1681 ttattttcca ccatattgcc gtcttttggc aatgtgaggg cccggaaacc tggccctgtc
     1741 ttcttgacga gcattcctag gggtctttcc cctctcgcca aaggaatgca aggtctgttg
     1801 aatgtcgtga aggaagcagt tcctctggaa gcttcttgaa gacaaacaac gtctgtagcg
     1861 accctttgca ggcagcggaa ccccccacct ggcgacaggt gcctctgcgg ccaaaagcca
     1921 cgtgtataag atacacctgc aaaggcggca caaccccagt gccacgttgt gagttggata
     1981 gttgtggaaa gagtcaaatg gctctcctca agcgtattca acaaggggct gaaggatgcc
     2041 cagaaggtac cccattgtat gggatctgat ctggggcctc ggtacacatg ctttacatgt
     2101 gtttagtcga ggttaaaaaa acgtctaggc cccccgaacc acggggacgt ggttttcctt
     2161 tgaaaaacac gatgataata tggccacaac catggcggaa ggatccgtcg ccaggcagcc
     2221 tgacctcttg acctgcgacg atgagccgat ccatatcccc ggtgccatcc aaccgcatgg
     2281 actgctgctc gccctcgccg ccgacatgac gatcgttgcc ggcagcgaca accttcccga
     2341 actcaccgga ctggcgatcg gcgccctgat cggccgctct gcggccgatg tcttcgactc
     2401 ggagacgcac aaccgtctga cgatcgcctt ggccgagccc ggggcggccg tcggagcacc
     2461 gatcactgtc ggcttcacga tgcgaaagga cgcaggcttc atcggctcct ggcatcgcca
     2521 tgatcagctc atcttcctcg agctcgagcc tccccagcgg gacgtcgccg agccgcaggc
     2581 gttcttccgc cgcaccaaca gcgccatccg ccgcctgcag gccgccgaaa ccttggaaag
     2641 cgcctgcgcc gccgcggcgc aagaggtgcg gaagattacc ggcttcgatc gggtgatgat
     2701 ctatcgcttc gcctccgact tcagcggcga agtgatcgca gaggatcggt gcgccgaggt
     2761 cgagtcaaaa ctaggcctgc actatcctgc ctcaaccgtg ccggcgcagg cccgtcggct
     2821 ctataccatc aacccggtac ggatcattcc cgatatcaat tatcggccgg tgccggtcac
     2881 cccagacctc aatccggtca ccgggcggcc gattgatctt agcttcgcca tcctgcgcag
     2941 cgtctcgccc gtccatctgg agttcatgcg caacataggc atgcacggca cgatgtcgat
     3001 ctcgattttg cgcggcgagc gactgtgggg attgatcgtt tgccatcacc gaacgccgta
     3061 ctacgtcgat ctcgatggcc gccaagcctg cgagctagtc gcccaggttc tggcctggca
     3121 gatcggcgtg atggaagagt gacgcgtatc tgaggggact agggtgtgtt taggcgaaaa
     3181 gcggggcttc ggttgtacgc ggttaggagt cccctcgagg tatggcagat atgcttttgc
     3241 atagggaggg ggaaatgtag tcttaatcat aggttaacat gtatattacc aaataaggga
     3301 atcgcctgat gcaccaaata aggtattata tgatcccatt ggtggcgagg gagcgacctg
     3361 agggcatatg ggcgttaaca gaactgtctg tccttgcgtc attccttcct catcggatca
     3421 tgtacgcggc agagtatgat tggataacag gatggcacca ttcatcgtgg cgcatgctga
     3481 ttggtgcgac taaggagtta tgtaacccac gaatgtactt aagcttgtag ttgctaacaa
     3541 taaagggcca ttctacctct caccacattg gtgtgcacct gggttgatgg ccggaccgtc
     3601 gattccctga cgactacgag cacctgaatg aagcagaagg catcctgcag gaattcctcg
     3661 agacgtacgg tgcgcgcgat gcattcgaag atctgcccta tagtgagtcg tattacgtag
     3721 cttggcgtaa tcatggtcat agctgtttcc tgtgtgaaat tgttatccgc tcacaattcc
     3781 acacaacata cgagccggaa gcataaagtg taaagcctgg ggtgcctaat gagtgagcta
     3841 actcacatta catgtgagca aaaggccagc aaaaggccag gaaccgtaaa aaggccgcgt
     3901 tgctggcgtt tttccatagg ctccgccccc ctgacgagca tcacaaaaat cgacgctcaa
     3961 gtcagaggtg gcgaaacccg acaggactat aaagatacca ggcgtttccc cctggaagct
     4021 ccctcgtgcg ctctcctgtt ccgaccctgc cgcttaccgg atacctgtcc gcctttctcc
     4081 cttcgggaag cgtggcgctt tctcatagct cacgctgtag gtatctcagt tcggtgtagg
     4141 tcgttcgctc caagctgggc tgtgtgcacg aaccccccgt tcagcccgac cgctgcgcct
     4201 tatccggtaa ctatcgtctt gagtccaacc cggtaagaca cgacttatcg ccactggcag
     4261 cagccactgg taacaggatt agcagagcga ggtatgtagg cggtgctaca gagttcttga
     4321 agtggtggcc taactacggc tacactagaa gaacagtatt tggtatctgc gctctgctga
     4381 agccagttac cttcggaaaa agagttggta gctcttgatc cggcaaacaa accaccgctg
     4441 gtagcggtgg tttttttgtt tgcaagcagc agattacgcg cagaaaaaaa ggatctcaag
     4501 aagatccttt gatcttttct acggggtctg acgctcagtg gaacgaaaac tcacgttaag
     4561 ggattttggt catgagatta tcaaaaagga tcttcaccta gatcctttnn nnnnnnnnnn
     4621 nnnnnnnnnn nnnnnnnnnn nnnnnnnnnn nnnnnnnnnn nnnnnnnnnn nnnnnnnnnn
     4681 nnnnnnnnnn nnnnnnnnnn nnnnnnnnnn nnnnnnnnnn nnnnnnnnnn nnncnnnnnn
     4741 nnnnnnnnnn nnnnnnnnnn nnnnnnnnnn nnnnnnnnnn nnnnnnnnnn nnnnnnnnnn
     4801 nnnnnnnnnn nnnnnnnnnn nnnnnnnnnn nnnnnnnnnn nnnnnnnnnn nnnnnnnnnn
     4861 nnnnnnnnnn ncctttgacg ttggagtcca cgttctttaa tagtggactc ttgttccaaa
     4921 ctggaacaac actcaaccct atctcgggct attcttttga tttataaggg attttgccga
     4981 tttcggccta ttggttaaaa aatgagctga tttaacaaaa atttaacgcg aattttaaca
     5041 aaatattaac gtttacaatt taaatatttg cttatacaat cttcctgttt ttggggcttt
     5101 tctgattatc aaccggggta aatcaatcta aagtatatat gagtaaactt ggtctgacag
     5161 ttaccaatgc ttaatcagtg aggcacctat ctcagcgatc tgtctatttc gttcatccat
     5221 agttgcctga ctccccgtcg tgtagataac tacgatacgg gagggcttac catctggccc
     5281 cagtgctgca atgataccgc gagacccacg ctcaccggct ccagatttat cagcaataaa
     5341 ccagccagcc ggaagggccg agcgcagaag tggtcctgca actttatccg cctccatcca
     5401 gtctattaat tgttgccggg aagctagagt aagtagttcg ccagttaata gtttgcgcaa
     5461 cgttgttgcc attgctacag gcatcgtggt gtcacgctcg tcgtttggta tggcttcatt
     5521 cagctccggt tcccaacgat caaggcgagt tacatgatcc cccatgttgt gcaaaaaagc
     5581 ggttagctcc ttcggtcctc cgatcgttgt cagaagtaag ttggccgcag tgttatcact
     5641 catggttatg gcagcactgc ataattctct tactgtcatg ccatccgtaa gatgcttttc
     5701 tgtgactggt gagtactcaa ccaagtcatt ctgagaatag tgtatgcggc gaccgagttg
     5761 ctcttgcccg gcgtcaacac gggataatac cgcgccacat agcagaactt taaaagtgct
     5821 catcattgga gaacgttctt cggggcgaaa actctcaagg atcttaccgc tgttgagatc
     5881 cagttcgatg taacccactc gtgcacccaa ctgatcttca gcatctttta ctttcaccag
     5941 cgtttctggg tgagcaaaaa caggaaggca aaatgccgca aaaaagggaa taagggcgac
     6001 acggaaatgt tgaatactca tactcttcct ttttcaatat tattgaagca tttatcaggg
     6061 ttattgtctc atgagcggat acatatttga atgtatttag aaaaataaac aaataggggt
     6121 tccgcgcaca tttccccgaa aagtgccacc tgacgtagtt aacaaaaaaa agcccgccga
     6181 agcgggcttt attaccaagc gaagcgccat tcgccattca ggctgcgcaa ctgttgggaa
     6241 gggcgatcgg tgcgggcctc ttcgctatta cgccagctgg cgaaaggggg atgtgctgca
     6301 aggcgattaa gttgggtaac gccagggttt tcccagtcac gacgttgtaa aacgacggcc
     6361 agtccgtaat acgactcact ataggtgtag tcttaatcat aggttaacat gtatattacc
     6421 aaataaggga atcgcctgat gcaccaaata aggtattata tgatcccatt ggtggcgagg
     6481 gagcgacctg agggcatatg ggcgttaaca gaactgtctg tccttgcgtc attccttcct
     6541 catcggatca tgtacgcggc agagtatgat tggataacag gatggcacca ttcatcgtgg
     6601 cgcatgctga ttggtgcgac taaggagtta tgtaacccac gaatgtactt aagcttgtag
     6661 ttgctaacaa taaagggcca ttctacctct caccacattg gtgtgcacct gggttgatgg
     6721 ccggaccgtc gattccctga cgactacgag cacctgaatg aagcagaagg cttcatttgg
     6781 tgaccccgac gtgatcgtta gggaatagtg gtcggccaca ggcggcgtgg cgatcctgtc
     6841 tccatccgtc tcgtcgaccg ggaggcgagt tcgatgaccc tgatagaggg ggctgcggct
     6901 tagggaggca gaagctgagc accgtcggta ggagctccag ggcccggagc gactgacccc
     6961 tgccgagaac tcagagggtc gtcggaagac ggagagtgag cccgacgacc accccaggca
     7021 cgtctttggt cggcctgcgg atcaagctag caagccgtca ttaaggtgat ttcgtccgcg
     7081 tgtaaaacct attgcgggaa aatctctcct tctaagaagg aaataggggc catgttgtcc
     7141 ctgttacaaa aggaagggtt gctttagtct ccctcagatt tatattctcc ggggtcctgg
     7201 gatcccatca ctgcggcgct ctcccagcgg gcaatggtac ttggaaaatc gggagagtta
     7261 aaaacctggg gattggtttt gggggcattg aaggcggctc gagagtaaca ggactaactt
     7321 gaatcgatgc cacc
//
