# Supplementary material for: Heterologous avian system for quantitative analysis of Syncytin-1 interaction with ASCT2 receptor
Source: Retrovirology. 2021 Jun 22;18:15. doi: 10.1186/s12977-021-00558-0 (PMC8220723; doi:10.1186/s12977-021-00558-0)
Supplement: Supplementary file 11 — Additional file 11: Nucleotide sequence of pFuTraP-hASCT2-wt in GenBank format. The sequence is compatible with common text editors or can be directly imported to appropriate software (Vector NTi, SnapGene, etc.). [file 12977_2021_558_MOESM11_ESM.gb]

LOCUS       Exported                8138 bp ds-DNA     circular SYN 17-MAY-2021
DEFINITION  pFuTraP vector expressing wild-type human ASCT2.
ACCESSION   .
VERSION     .
KEYWORDS    .
SOURCE      synthetic DNA construct
  ORGANISM  synthetic DNA construct
REFERENCE   1  (bases 1 to 8138)
  AUTHORS   Stafl K, Travnicek M, Kucerova D, Pecnova L, Krchlikova V, Galikova 
            E, Stepanets V, Hejnar J, Trejbalova K
  TITLE     Direct Submission
  JOURNAL   Exported Monday, May 17, 2021 from SnapGene 5.2.5.1
            https://www.snapgene.com
FEATURES             Location/Qualifiers
     source          1..8138
                     /organism="recombinant plasmid"
                     /lab_host="Gallus gallus"
                     /mol_type="other DNA"
     CDS             1..1623
                     /codon_start=1
                     /product="ASCT2"
                     /label=hASCT2
                     /note="human ASCT2"
                     /translation="MVADPPRDSKGLAAAEPTANGGLALASIEDQGAAAGGYCGSRDQV
                     RRCLRANLLVLLTVVAVVAGVALGLGVSGAGGALALGPERLSAFVFPGELLLRLLRMII
                     LPLVVCSLIGGAASLDPGALGRLGAWALLFFLVTTLLASALGVGLALALQPGAASAAIN
                     ASVGAAGSAENAPSKEVLDSFLDLARNIFPSNLVSAAFRSYSTTYEERNITGTRVKVPV
                     GQEVEGMNILGLVVFAIVFGVALRKLGPEGELLIRFFNSFNEATMVLVSWIMWYAPVGI
                     MFLVAGKIVEMEDVGLLFARLGKYILCCLLGHAIHGLLVLPLIYFLFTRKNPYRFLWGI
                     VTPLATAFGTSSSSATLPLMMKCVEENNGVAKHISRFILPIGATVNMDGAALFQCVAAV
                     FIAQLSQQSLDFVKIITILVTATASSVGAAGIPAGGVLTLAIILEAVNLPVDHISLILA
                     VDWLVDRSCTVLNVEGDALGAGLLQNYVDRTESRSTEPELIQVKSELPLDPLPVPTEEG
                     NPLLKHYRGPAGDATVASEKESVM"
     misc_feature    124..150
                     /label=TM1a
                     /note="Garaeva et al., 2018"
     misc_feature    154..222
                     /product="Garaeva et al., 2018"
                     /label=TM1b
     misc_feature    247..351
                     /label=TM2
                     /note="Garaeva et al., 2018"
     misc_feature    376..459
                     /label=TM3
                     /note="Garaeva et al., 2018"
     mat_peptide     460..540
                     /label=region N
     misc_feature    541..570
                     /product="Garaeva et al., 2018"
                     /label=TM4a
     misc_feature    583..609
                     /label=TM4b
     mat_peptide     610..681
                     /label=retroviral docking site
                     /note="Garaeva et al., 2018"
     misc_feature    610..675
                     /label=d22
     mat_peptide     610..672
                     /label=region C
     misc_feature    613..669
                     /label=d19
     misc_feature    616..666
                     /label=d17
     misc_feature    619..663
                     /label=d15
     misc_feature    622..660
                     /label=d13
     misc_feature    625..657
                     /label=d11
     misc_feature    631..651
                     /label=d7
     misc_feature    634..648
                     /label=d5
     misc_feature    634..636
                     /label=N212Q
     misc_feature    694..744
                     /label=TM4c
                     /note="Garaeva et al., 2018"
     misc_feature    713..718
                     /label=MfeI
     misc_feature    760..876
                     /label=TM5
                     /note="Garaeva et al., 2018"
     misc_feature    889..987
                     /label=TM6
                     /note="Garaeva et al., 2018"
     misc_feature    997..1050
                     /label=HP1a
                     /note="Garaeva et al., 2018"
     misc_feature    1057..1098
                     /label=HP1b
                     /note="Garaeva et al., 2018"
     misc_feature    1114..1155
                     /label=TM7a
                     /note="Garaeva et al., 2018"
     misc_feature    1162..1209
                     /label=TM7b
                     /note="Garaeva et al., 2018"
     misc_feature    1231..1275
                     /label=HP2a
                     /note="Garaeva et al., 2018"
     misc_feature    1300..1338
                     /label=HP2b
                     /note="Garaeva et al., 2018"
     misc_feature    1363..1482
                     /label=TM8
                     /note="Garaeva et al., 2018"
     CDS             1639..1653
                     /codon_start=1
                     /label=GGGGS linker
                     /translation="GGGGS"
     CDS             1654..2370
                     /codon_start=1
                     /product="Aequorea coerulescens GFP"
                     /label=AcGFP1
                     /note="mammalian codon-optimized"
                     /translation="VSKGAELFTGIVPILIELNGDVNGHKFSVSGEGEGDATYGKLTLK
                     FICTTGKLPVPWPTLVTTLSYGVQCFSRYPDHMKQHDFFKSAMPEGYIQERTIFFEDDG
                     NYKSRAEVKFEGDTLVNRIELTGTDFKEDGNILGNKMEYNYNAHNVYIMTDKAKNGIKV
                     NFKIRHNIEDGSVQLADHYQQNTPIGDGPVLLPDNHYLSTQSALSKDPNEKRDHMIYFG
                     FVTAAAITHGMDELYK"
     misc_feature    2388..2974
                     /label=IRES2
                     /note="internal ribosome entry site (IRES) of the 
                     encephalomyocarditis virus (EMCV)"
     CDS             2975..3925
                     /codon_start=1
                     /product="phytochrome-based near-infrared 
                     fluorescentprotein, originally termed iRFP (Filonov et al.,
                     2011)"
                     /label=iRFP713
                     /note="name was changed to iRFP713 (Shcherbakova 
                     andVerkhusha, 2013)"
                     /translation="MAEGSVARQPDLLTCDDEPIHIPGAIQPHGLLLALAADMTIVAGS
                     DNLPELTGLAIGALIGRSAADVFDSETHNRLTIALAEPGAAVGAPITVGFTMRKDAGFI
                     GSWHRHDQLIFLELEPPQRDVAEPQAFFRRTNSAIRRLQAAETLESACAAAAQEVRKIT
                     GFDRVMIYRFASDFSGEVIAEDRCAEVESKLGLHYPASTVPAQARRLYTINPVRIIPDI
                     NYRPVPVTPDLNPVTGRPIDLSFAILRSVSPVHLEFMRNIGMHGTMSISILRGERLWGL
                     IVCHHRTPYYVDLDGRQACELVAQVLAWQIGVMEE"
     LTR             4039..4424
                     /label=dLTR
     misc_feature    4424
                     /label=missing end (TTCA)
                     /note="due to cloning procedure"
     V_segment       complement(4425..7168)
                     /label=pLitmus 28i
     promoter        complement(4480..4498)
                     /label=T7 promoter
                     /note="promoter for bacteriophage T7 RNA polymerase"
     primer_bind     complement(4519..4535)
                     /label=M13 rev
                     /note="common sequencing primer, one of multiple similar 
                     variants"
     protein_bind    4543..4559
                     /label=lac operator
                     /bound_moiety="lac repressor encoded by lacI"
                     /note="The lac repressor binds to the lac operator 
                     toinhibit transcription in E. coli. This inhibition can be 
                     relieved by adding lactose or 
                     isopropyl-beta-D-thiogalactopyranoside (IPTG)."
     promoter        complement(4567..4597)
                     /label=lac promoter
                     /note="promoter for the E. coli lac operon"
     protein_bind    4612..4633
                     /label=CAP binding site
                     /bound_moiety="E. coli catabolite activator protein"
                     /note="CAP binding activates transcription in the 
                     presenceof cAMP."
     rep_origin      complement(4694..5282)
                     /direction=LEFT
                     /label=ori
                     /note="high-copy-number ColE1/pMB1/pBR322/pUC origin of 
                     replication"
     rep_origin      5393..5902
                     /direction=RIGHT
                     /label=M13 ori
                     /note="M13 bacteriophage origin of replication; 
                     arrowindicates direction of (+) strand synthesis"
     CDS             complement(5944..6804)
                     /codon_start=1
                     /gene="bla"
                     /product="beta-lactamase"
                     /label=AmpR
                     /note="confers resistance to ampicillin, carbenicillin, and
                     related antibiotics"
                     /translation="MSIQHFRVALIPFFAAFCLPVFAHPETLVKVKDAEDQLGARVGYI
                     ELDLNSGKILESFRPEERSPMMSTFKVLLCGAVLSRVDAGQEQLGRRIHYSQNDLVEYS
                     PVTEKHLTDGMTVRELCSAAITMSDNTAANLLLTTIGGPKELTAFLHNMGDHVTRLDRW
                     EPELNEAIPNDERDTTMPVAMATTLRKLLTGELLTLASRQQLIDWMEADKVAGPLLRSA
                     LPAGWFIADKSGAGERGSRGIIAALGPDGKPSRIVVIYTTGSQATMDERNRQIAEIGAS
                     LIKHW"
     promoter        complement(6805..6909)
                     /gene="bla"
                     /label=AmpR promoter
     primer_bind     7130..7146
                     /label=M13 fwd
                     /note="common sequencing primer, one of multiple similar 
                     variants"
     promoter        7150..7168
                     /label=T7 promoter
                     /note="promoter for bacteriophage T7 RNA polymerase"
     LTR             7169..7560
     misc_feature    7561..7578
                     /label=PBS
                     /note="the same as for RCAS"
     misc_feature    7615..7719
                     /label=packaging signal
                     /note="according to Banks JD and Linial ML, J. Virol.,2000"
     gene            7831..8093
                     /label=p19
                     /note="p19"
     gene            8094..8107
                     /label=fragment p27
                     /note="fragment p27"
ORIGIN
        1 atggtggccg atcctcctcg agactccaag gggctcgcag cggcggagcc caccgccaac
       61 gggggcctgg cgctggcctc catcgaggac caaggcgcgg cagcaggcgg ctactgcggt
      121 tcccgggacc aggtgcgccg ctgccttcga gccaacctgc ttgtgctgct gacagtggtg
      181 gccgtggtgg ccggcgtggc gctgggactg ggggtgtcgg gggccggggg tgcgctggcg
      241 ttgggcccgg agcgcttgag cgccttcgtc ttcccgggcg agctgctgct gcgtctgctg
      301 cggatgatca tcttgccgct ggtggtgtgc agcttgatcg gcggcgccgc cagcctggac
      361 cccggcgcgc tcggccgtct gggcgcctgg gcgctgctct ttttcctggt caccacgctg
      421 ctggcgtcgg cgctcggagt gggcttggcg ctggctctgc agccgggcgc cgcctccgcc
      481 gccatcaacg cctccgtggg agccgcgggc agtgccgaaa atgcccccag caaggaggtg
      541 ctcgattcgt tcctggatct tgcgagaaat atcttccctt ccaacctggt gtcagcagcc
      601 tttcgctcat actctaccac ctatgaagag aggaatatca ccggaaccag ggtgaaggtg
      661 cccgtggggc aggaggtgga ggggatgaac atcctgggct tggtagtgtt tgcaattgtc
      721 tttggtgtgg cgctgcggaa gctggggcct gaaggggagc tgcttatccg cttcttcaac
      781 tccttcaatg aggccaccat ggttctggtc tcctggatca tgtggtacgc ccctgtgggc
      841 atcatgttcc tggtggctgg caagatcgtg gagatggagg atgtgggttt actctttgcc
      901 cgccttggca agtacattct gtgctgcctg ctgggtcacg ccatccatgg gctcctggta
      961 ctgcccctca tctacttcct cttcacccgc aaaaacccct accgcttcct gtggggcatc
     1021 gtgacgccgc tggccactgc ctttgggacc tcttccagtt ccgccacgct gccgctgatg
     1081 atgaagtgcg tggaggagaa taatggcgtg gccaagcaca tcagccgttt catcctgccc
     1141 atcggcgcca ccgtcaacat ggacggtgcc gcgctcttcc agtgcgtggc cgcagtgttc
     1201 attgcacagc tcagccagca gtccttggac ttcgtaaaga tcatcaccat cctggtcacg
     1261 gccacagcgt ccagcgtggg ggcagcgggc atccctgctg gaggtgtcct cactctggcc
     1321 atcatcctcg aagcagtcaa cctcccggtc gaccatatct ccttgatcct ggctgtggac
     1381 tggctagtcg accggtcctg taccgtcctc aatgtagaag gtgacgctct gggggcagga
     1441 ctcctccaaa attacgtgga ccgtacggag tcgagaagca cagagcctga gttgatacaa
     1501 gtgaagagtg agctgcccct ggatccgctg ccagtcccca ctgaggaagg aaaccccctc
     1561 ctcaaacact atcgggggcc cgcaggggat gccacggtcg cctctgagaa ggaatcagtc
     1621 atgactagta ccggtaccgg aggtggtgga tccgtgagca agggcgccga gctgttcacc
     1681 ggcatcgtgc ccatcctgat cgagctgaat ggcgatgtga atggccacaa gttcagcgtg
     1741 agcggcgagg gcgagggcga tgccacctac ggcaagctga ccctgaagtt catctgcacc
     1801 accggcaagc tgcctgtgcc ctggcccacc ctggtgacca ccctgagcta cggcgtgcag
     1861 tgcttctcac gctaccccga tcacatgaag cagcacgact tcttcaagag cgccatgcct
     1921 gagggctaca tccaggagcg caccatcttc ttcgaggatg acggcaacta caagtcgcgc
     1981 gccgaggtga agttcgaggg cgataccctg gtgaatcgca tcgagctgac cggcaccgat
     2041 ttcaaggagg atggcaacat cctgggcaat aagatggagt acaactacaa cgcccacaat
     2101 gtgtacatca tgaccgacaa ggccaagaat ggcatcaagg tgaacttcaa gatccgccac
     2161 aacatcgagg atggcagcgt gcagctggcc gaccactacc agcagaatac ccccatcggc
     2221 gatggccctg tgctgctgcc cgataaccac tacctgtcca cccagagcgc cctgtccaag
     2281 gaccccaacg agaagcgcga tcacatgatc tacttcggct tcgtgaccgc cgccgccatc
     2341 acccacggca tggatgagct gtacaagtga gcggccgcga ctctagaccc ctctccctcc
     2401 ccccccccta acgttactgg ccgaagccgc ttggaataag gccggtgtgc gtttgtctat
     2461 atgttatttt ccaccatatt gccgtctttt ggcaatgtga gggcccggaa acctggccct
     2521 gtcttcttga cgagcattcc taggggtctt tcccctctcg ccaaaggaat gcaaggtctg
     2581 ttgaatgtcg tgaaggaagc agttcctctg gaagcttctt gaagacaaac aacgtctgta
     2641 gcgacccttt gcaggcagcg gaacccccca cctggcgaca ggtgcctctg cggccaaaag
     2701 ccacgtgtat aagatacacc tgcaaaggcg gcacaacccc agtgccacgt tgtgagttgg
     2761 atagttgtgg aaagagtcaa atggctctcc tcaagcgtat tcaacaaggg gctgaaggat
     2821 gcccagaagg taccccattg tatgggatct gatctggggc ctcggtacac atgctttaca
     2881 tgtgtttagt cgaggttaaa aaaacgtcta ggccccccga accacgggga cgtggttttc
     2941 ctttgaaaaa cacgatgata atatggccac aaccatggcg gaaggatccg tcgccaggca
     3001 gcctgacctc ttgacctgcg acgatgagcc gatccatatc cccggtgcca tccaaccgca
     3061 tggactgctg ctcgccctcg ccgccgacat gacgatcgtt gccggcagcg acaaccttcc
     3121 cgaactcacc ggactggcga tcggcgccct gatcggccgc tctgcggccg atgtcttcga
     3181 ctcggagacg cacaaccgtc tgacgatcgc cttggccgag cccggggcgg ccgtcggagc
     3241 accgatcact gtcggcttca cgatgcgaaa ggacgcaggc ttcatcggct cctggcatcg
     3301 ccatgatcag ctcatcttcc tcgagctcga gcctccccag cgggacgtcg ccgagccgca
     3361 ggcgttcttc cgccgcacca acagcgccat ccgccgcctg caggccgccg aaaccttgga
     3421 aagcgcctgc gccgccgcgg cgcaagaggt gcggaagatt accggcttcg atcgggtgat
     3481 gatctatcgc ttcgcctccg acttcagcgg cgaagtgatc gcagaggatc ggtgcgccga
     3541 ggtcgagtca aaactaggcc tgcactatcc tgcctcaacc gtgccggcgc aggcccgtcg
     3601 gctctatacc atcaacccgg tacggatcat tcccgatatc aattatcggc cggtgccggt
     3661 caccccagac ctcaatccgg tcaccgggcg gccgattgat cttagcttcg ccatcctgcg
     3721 cagcgtctcg cccgtccatc tggagttcat gcgcaacata ggcatgcacg gcacgatgtc
     3781 gatctcgatt ttgcgcggcg agcgactgtg gggattgatc gtttgccatc accgaacgcc
     3841 gtactacgtc gatctcgatg gccgccaagc ctgcgagcta gtcgcccagg ttctggcctg
     3901 gcagatcggc gtgatggaag agtgacgcgt atctgagggg actagggtgt gtttaggcga
     3961 aaagcggggc ttcggttgta cgcggttagg agtcccctcg aggtatggca gatatgcttt
     4021 tgcataggga gggggaaatg tagtcttaat cataggttaa catgtatatt accaaataag
     4081 ggaatcgcct gatgcaccaa ataaggtatt atatgatccc attggtggcg agggagcgac
     4141 ctgagggcat atgggcgtta acagaactgt ctgtccttgc gtcattcctt cctcatcgga
     4201 tcatgtacgc ggcagagtat gattggataa caggatggca ccattcatcg tggcgcatgc
     4261 tgattggtgc gactaaggag ttatgtaacc cacgaatgta cttaagcttg tagttgctaa
     4321 caataaaggg ccattctacc tctcaccaca ttggtgtgca cctgggttga tggccggacc
     4381 gtcgattccc tgacgactac gagcacctga atgaagcaga aggcatcctg caggaattcc
     4441 tcgagacgta cggtgcgcgc gatgcattcg aagatctgcc ctatagtgag tcgtattacg
     4501 tagcttggcg taatcatggt catagctgtt tcctgtgtga aattgttatc cgctcacaat
     4561 tccacacaac atacgagccg gaagcataaa gtgtaaagcc tggggtgcct aatgagtgag
     4621 ctaactcaca ttacatgtga gcaaaaggcc agcaaaaggc caggaaccgt aaaaaggccg
     4681 cgttgctggc gtttttccat aggctccgcc cccctgacga gcatcacaaa aatcgacgct
     4741 caagtcagag gtggcgaaac ccgacaggac tataaagata ccaggcgttt ccccctggaa
     4801 gctccctcgt gcgctctcct gttccgaccc tgccgcttac cggatacctg tccgcctttc
     4861 tcccttcggg aagcgtggcg ctttctcata gctcacgctg taggtatctc agttcggtgt
     4921 aggtcgttcg ctccaagctg ggctgtgtgc acgaaccccc cgttcagccc gaccgctgcg
     4981 ccttatccgg taactatcgt cttgagtcca acccggtaag acacgactta tcgccactgg
     5041 cagcagccac tggtaacagg attagcagag cgaggtatgt aggcggtgct acagagttct
     5101 tgaagtggtg gcctaactac ggctacacta gaagaacagt atttggtatc tgcgctctgc
     5161 tgaagccagt taccttcgga aaaagagttg gtagctcttg atccggcaaa caaaccaccg
     5221 ctggtagcgg tggttttttt gtttgcaagc agcagattac gcgcagaaaa aaaggatctc
     5281 aagaagatcc tttgatcttt tctacggggt ctgacgctca gtggaacgaa aactcacgtt
     5341 aagggatttt ggtcatgaga ttatcaaaaa ggatcttcac ctagatcctt tnnnnnnnnn
     5401 nnnnnnnnnn nnnnnnnnnn nnnnnnnnnn nnnnnnnnnn nnnnnnnnnn nnnnnnnnnn
     5461 nnnnnnnnnn nnnnnnnnnn nnnnnnnnnn nnnnnnnnnn nnnnnnnnnn nnnnnncnnn
     5521 nnnnnnnnnn nnnnnnnnnn nnnnnnnnnn nnnnnnnnnn nnnnnnnnnn nnnnnnnnnn
     5581 nnnnnnnnnn nnnnnnnnnn nnnnnnnnnn nnnnnnnnnn nnnnnnnnnn nnnnnnnnnn
     5641 nnnnnnnnnn nnnncctttg acgttggagt ccacgttctt taatagtgga ctcttgttcc
     5701 aaactggaac aacactcaac cctatctcgg gctattcttt tgatttataa gggattttgc
     5761 cgatttcggc ctattggtta aaaaatgagc tgatttaaca aaaatttaac gcgaatttta
     5821 acaaaatatt aacgtttaca atttaaatat ttgcttatac aatcttcctg tttttggggc
     5881 ttttctgatt atcaaccggg gtaaatcaat ctaaagtata tatgagtaaa cttggtctga
     5941 cagttaccaa tgcttaatca gtgaggcacc tatctcagcg atctgtctat ttcgttcatc
     6001 catagttgcc tgactccccg tcgtgtagat aactacgata cgggagggct taccatctgg
     6061 ccccagtgct gcaatgatac cgcgagaccc acgctcaccg gctccagatt tatcagcaat
     6121 aaaccagcca gccggaaggg ccgagcgcag aagtggtcct gcaactttat ccgcctccat
     6181 ccagtctatt aattgttgcc gggaagctag agtaagtagt tcgccagtta atagtttgcg
     6241 caacgttgtt gccattgcta caggcatcgt ggtgtcacgc tcgtcgtttg gtatggcttc
     6301 attcagctcc ggttcccaac gatcaaggcg agttacatga tcccccatgt tgtgcaaaaa
     6361 agcggttagc tccttcggtc ctccgatcgt tgtcagaagt aagttggccg cagtgttatc
     6421 actcatggtt atggcagcac tgcataattc tcttactgtc atgccatccg taagatgctt
     6481 ttctgtgact ggtgagtact caaccaagtc attctgagaa tagtgtatgc ggcgaccgag
     6541 ttgctcttgc ccggcgtcaa cacgggataa taccgcgcca catagcagaa ctttaaaagt
     6601 gctcatcatt ggagaacgtt cttcggggcg aaaactctca aggatcttac cgctgttgag
     6661 atccagttcg atgtaaccca ctcgtgcacc caactgatct tcagcatctt ttactttcac
     6721 cagcgtttct gggtgagcaa aaacaggaag gcaaaatgcc gcaaaaaagg gaataagggc
     6781 gacacggaaa tgttgaatac tcatactctt cctttttcaa tattattgaa gcatttatca
     6841 gggttattgt ctcatgagcg gatacatatt tgaatgtatt tagaaaaata aacaaatagg
     6901 ggttccgcgc acatttcccc gaaaagtgcc acctgacgta gttaacaaaa aaaagcccgc
     6961 cgaagcgggc tttattacca agcgaagcgc cattcgccat tcaggctgcg caactgttgg
     7021 gaagggcgat cggtgcgggc ctcttcgcta ttacgccagc tggcgaaagg gggatgtgct
     7081 gcaaggcgat taagttgggt aacgccaggg ttttcccagt cacgacgttg taaaacgacg
     7141 gccagtccgt aatacgactc actataggtg tagtcttaat cataggttaa catgtatatt
     7201 accaaataag ggaatcgcct gatgcaccaa ataaggtatt atatgatccc attggtggcg
     7261 agggagcgac ctgagggcat atgggcgtta acagaactgt ctgtccttgc gtcattcctt
     7321 cctcatcgga tcatgtacgc ggcagagtat gattggataa caggatggca ccattcatcg
     7381 tggcgcatgc tgattggtgc gactaaggag ttatgtaacc cacgaatgta cttaagcttg
     7441 tagttgctaa caataaaggg ccattctacc tctcaccaca ttggtgtgca cctgggttga
     7501 tggccggacc gtcgattccc tgacgactac gagcacctga atgaagcaga aggcttcatt
     7561 tggtgacccc gacgtgatcg ttagggaata gtggtcggcc acaggcggcg tggcgatcct
     7621 gtctccatcc gtctcgtcga ccgggaggcg agttcgatga ccctgataga gggggctgcg
     7681 gcttagggag gcagaagctg agcaccgtcg gtaggagctc cagggcccgg agcgactgac
     7741 ccctgccgag aactcagagg gtcgtcggaa gacggagagt gagcccgacg accaccccag
     7801 gcacgtcttt ggtcggcctg cggatcaagc tagcaagccg tcattaaggt gatttcgtcc
     7861 gcgtgtaaaa cctattgcgg gaaaatctct ccttctaaga aggaaatagg ggccatgttg
     7921 tccctgttac aaaaggaagg gttgctttag tctccctcag atttatattc tccggggtcc
     7981 tgggatccca tcactgcggc gctctcccag cgggcaatgg tacttggaaa atcgggagag
     8041 ttaaaaacct ggggattggt tttgggggca ttgaaggcgg ctcgagagta acaggactaa
     8101 cttgaatcga tgcgctaccg gactcagatc ttgccacc
//
