# Supplementary material for: Heterologous avian system for quantitative analysis of Syncytin-1 interaction with ASCT2 receptor
Source: Retrovirology. 2021 Jun 22;18:15. doi: 10.1186/s12977-021-00558-0 (PMC8220723; doi:10.1186/s12977-021-00558-0)
Supplement: Supplementary file 12 — Additional file 12: Nucleotide sequence of pFuTraP-hASCT2-d5 in GenBank format. The sequence is compatible with common text editors or can be directly imported to appropriate software (Vector NTi, SnapGene, etc.). [file 12977_2021_558_MOESM12_ESM.gb]

LOCUS       Exported                8129 bp ds-DNA     circular SYN 17-MAY-2021
DEFINITION  pFuTraP vector expressing human ASCT2 with d5 deletion.
ACCESSION   .
VERSION     .
KEYWORDS    .
SOURCE      synthetic DNA construct
  ORGANISM  synthetic DNA construct
REFERENCE   1  (bases 1 to 8129)
  AUTHORS   Stafl K, Travnicek M, Kucerova D, Pecnova L, Krchlikova V, Galikova 
            E, Stepanets V, Hejnar J, Trejbalova K
  TITLE     Direct Submission
  JOURNAL   Exported Monday, May 17, 2021 from SnapGene 5.2.5.1
            https://www.snapgene.com
FEATURES             Location/Qualifiers
     source          1..8129
                     /organism="recombinant plasmid"
                     /lab_host="Gallus gallus"
                     /mol_type="other DNA"
     CDS             1..1614
                     /codon_start=1
                     /product="ASCT2"
                     /label=hASCT2
                     /note="human ASCT2"
                     /translation="MVADPPRDSKGLAAAEPTANGGLALASIEDQGAAAGGYCGSRDQV
                     RRCLRANLLVLLTVVAVVAGVALGLGVSGAGGALALGPERLSAFVFPGELLLRLLRMII
                     LPLVVCSLIGGAASLDPGALGRLGAWALLFFLVTTLLASALGVGLALALQPGAASAAIN
                     ASVGAAGSAENAPSKEVLDSFLDLARNIFPSNLVSAAFRSYSTTYEERGGRVKVPVGQE
                     VEGMNILGLVVFAIVFGVALRKLGPEGELLIRFFNSFNEATMVLVSWIMWYAPVGIMFL
                     VAGKIVEMEDVGLLFARLGKYILCCLLGHAIHGLLVLPLIYFLFTRKNPYRFLWGIVTP
                     LATAFGTSSSSATLPLMMKCVEENNGVAKHISRFILPIGATVNMDGAALFQCVAAVFIA
                     QLSQQSLDFVKIITILVTATASSVGAAGIPAGGVLTLAIILEAVNLPVDHISLILAVDW
                     LVDRSCTVLNVEGDALGAGLLQNYVDRTESRSTEPELIQVKSELPLDPLPVPTEEGNPL
                     LKHYRGPAGDATVASEKESVM"
     misc_feature    124..150
                     /label=TM1a
                     /note="Garaeva et al., 2018"
     misc_feature    154..222
                     /product="Garaeva et al., 2018"
                     /label=TM1b
     misc_feature    247..351
                     /label=TM2
                     /note="Garaeva et al., 2018"
     misc_feature    376..459
                     /label=TM3
                     /note="Garaeva et al., 2018"
     mat_peptide     460..540
                     /label=region N
     misc_feature    541..570
                     /product="Garaeva et al., 2018"
                     /label=TM4a
     misc_feature    583..609
                     /label=TM4b
     mat_peptide     610..672
                     /label=retroviral docking site
                     /note="Garaeva et al., 2018"
     mat_peptide     610..663
                     /label=region C
     misc_feature    634..639
                     /label=d5
     misc_feature    685..735
                     /label=TM4c
                     /note="Garaeva et al., 2018"
     misc_feature    704..709
                     /label=MfeI
     misc_feature    751..867
                     /label=TM5
                     /note="Garaeva et al., 2018"
     misc_feature    880..978
                     /label=TM6
                     /note="Garaeva et al., 2018"
     misc_feature    988..1041
                     /label=HP1a
                     /note="Garaeva et al., 2018"
     misc_feature    1048..1089
                     /label=HP1b
                     /note="Garaeva et al., 2018"
     misc_feature    1105..1146
                     /label=TM7a
                     /note="Garaeva et al., 2018"
     misc_feature    1153..1200
                     /label=TM7b
                     /note="Garaeva et al., 2018"
     misc_feature    1222..1266
                     /label=HP2a
                     /note="Garaeva et al., 2018"
     misc_feature    1291..1329
                     /label=HP2b
                     /note="Garaeva et al., 2018"
     misc_feature    1354..1473
                     /label=TM8
                     /note="Garaeva et al., 2018"
     CDS             1630..1644
                     /codon_start=1
                     /label=GGGGS linker
                     /translation="GGGGS"
     CDS             1645..2361
                     /codon_start=1
                     /product="Aequorea coerulescens GFP"
                     /label=AcGFP1
                     /note="mammalian codon-optimized"
                     /translation="VSKGAELFTGIVPILIELNGDVNGHKFSVSGEGEGDATYGKLTLK
                     FICTTGKLPVPWPTLVTTLSYGVQCFSRYPDHMKQHDFFKSAMPEGYIQERTIFFEDDG
                     NYKSRAEVKFEGDTLVNRIELTGTDFKEDGNILGNKMEYNYNAHNVYIMTDKAKNGIKV
                     NFKIRHNIEDGSVQLADHYQQNTPIGDGPVLLPDNHYLSTQSALSKDPNEKRDHMIYFG
                     FVTAAAITHGMDELYK"
     misc_feature    2379..2965
                     /label=IRES2
                     /note="internal ribosome entry site (IRES) of the 
                     encephalomyocarditis virus (EMCV)"
     CDS             2966..3916
                     /codon_start=1
                     /product="phytochrome-based 
                     near-infraredfluorescentprotein, originally termed iRFP 
                     (Filonov et al., 2011)"
                     /label=iRFP713
                     /note="name was changed to iRFP713 
                     (ShcherbakovaandVerkhusha, 2013)"
                     /translation="MAEGSVARQPDLLTCDDEPIHIPGAIQPHGLLLALAADMTIVAGS
                     DNLPELTGLAIGALIGRSAADVFDSETHNRLTIALAEPGAAVGAPITVGFTMRKDAGFI
                     GSWHRHDQLIFLELEPPQRDVAEPQAFFRRTNSAIRRLQAAETLESACAAAAQEVRKIT
                     GFDRVMIYRFASDFSGEVIAEDRCAEVESKLGLHYPASTVPAQARRLYTINPVRIIPDI
                     NYRPVPVTPDLNPVTGRPIDLSFAILRSVSPVHLEFMRNIGMHGTMSISILRGERLWGL
                     IVCHHRTPYYVDLDGRQACELVAQVLAWQIGVMEE"
     LTR             4030..4415
                     /label=dLTR
     misc_feature    4415
                     /label=missing end (TTCA)
                     /note="due to cloning procedure"
     V_segment       complement(4416..7159)
                     /label=pLitmus 28i
     promoter        complement(4471..4489)
                     /label=T7 promoter
                     /note="promoter for bacteriophage T7 RNA polymerase"
     primer_bind     complement(4510..4526)
                     /label=M13 rev
                     /note="common sequencing primer, one of multiple similar 
                     variants"
     protein_bind    4534..4550
                     /label=lac operator
                     /bound_moiety="lac repressor encoded by lacI"
                     /note="The lac repressor binds to the lac operatortoinhibit
                     transcription in E. coli. This inhibition can be relieved 
                     by adding lactose or isopropyl-beta-D-thiogalactopyranoside
                     (IPTG)."
     promoter        complement(4558..4588)
                     /label=lac promoter
                     /note="promoter for the E. coli lac operon"
     protein_bind    4603..4624
                     /label=CAP binding site
                     /bound_moiety="E. coli catabolite activator protein"
                     /note="CAP binding activates transcription in thepresenceof
                     cAMP."
     rep_origin      complement(4685..5273)
                     /direction=LEFT
                     /label=ori
                     /note="high-copy-number ColE1/pMB1/pBR322/pUC origin of 
                     replication"
     rep_origin      5384..5893
                     /direction=RIGHT
                     /label=M13 ori
                     /note="M13 bacteriophage origin of 
                     replication;arrowindicates direction of (+) strand 
                     synthesis"
     CDS             complement(5935..6795)
                     /codon_start=1
                     /gene="bla"
                     /product="beta-lactamase"
                     /label=AmpR
                     /note="confers resistance to ampicillin, carbenicillin, and
                     related antibiotics"
                     /translation="MSIQHFRVALIPFFAAFCLPVFAHPETLVKVKDAEDQLGARVGYI
                     ELDLNSGKILESFRPEERSPMMSTFKVLLCGAVLSRVDAGQEQLGRRIHYSQNDLVEYS
                     PVTEKHLTDGMTVRELCSAAITMSDNTAANLLLTTIGGPKELTAFLHNMGDHVTRLDRW
                     EPELNEAIPNDERDTTMPVAMATTLRKLLTGELLTLASRQQLIDWMEADKVAGPLLRSA
                     LPAGWFIADKSGAGERGSRGIIAALGPDGKPSRIVVIYTTGSQATMDERNRQIAEIGAS
                     LIKHW"
     promoter        complement(6796..6900)
                     /gene="bla"
                     /label=AmpR promoter
     primer_bind     7121..7137
                     /label=M13 fwd
                     /note="common sequencing primer, one of multiple similar 
                     variants"
     promoter        7141..7159
                     /label=T7 promoter
                     /note="promoter for bacteriophage T7 RNA polymerase"
     LTR             7160..7551
     misc_feature    7552..7569
                     /label=PBS
                     /note="the same as for RCAS"
     misc_feature    7606..7710
                     /label=packaging signal
                     /note="according to Banks JD and Linial ML, J. Virol.,2000"
     gene            7822..8084
                     /label=p19
                     /note="p19"
     gene            8085..8098
                     /label=fragment p27
                     /note="fragment p27"
ORIGIN
        1 atggtggccg atcctcctcg agactccaag gggctcgcag cggcggagcc caccgccaac
       61 gggggcctgg cgctggcctc catcgaggac caaggcgcgg cagcaggcgg ctactgcggt
      121 tcccgggacc aggtgcgccg ctgccttcga gccaacctgc ttgtgctgct gacagtggtg
      181 gccgtggtgg ccggcgtggc gctgggactg ggggtgtcgg gggccggggg tgcgctggcg
      241 ttgggcccgg agcgcttgag cgccttcgtc ttcccgggcg agctgctgct gcgtctgctg
      301 cggatgatca tcttgccgct ggtggtgtgc agcttgatcg gcggcgccgc cagcctggac
      361 cccggcgcgc tcggccgtct gggcgcctgg gcgctgctct ttttcctggt caccacgctg
      421 ctggcgtcgg cgctcggagt gggcttggcg ctggctctgc agccgggcgc cgcctccgcc
      481 gccatcaacg cctccgtggg agccgcgggc agtgccgaaa atgcccccag caaggaggtg
      541 ctcgattcgt tcctggatct tgcgagaaat atcttccctt ccaacctggt gtcagcagcc
      601 tttcgctcat actctaccac ctatgaagag aggggaggaa gggtgaaggt gcccgtgggg
      661 caggaggtgg aggggatgaa catcctgggc ttggtagtgt ttgcaattgt ctttggtgtg
      721 gcgctgcgga agctggggcc tgaaggggag ctgcttatcc gcttcttcaa ctccttcaat
      781 gaggccacca tggttctggt ctcctggatc atgtggtacg cccctgtggg catcatgttc
      841 ctggtggctg gcaagatcgt ggagatggag gatgtgggtt tactctttgc ccgccttggc
      901 aagtacattc tgtgctgcct gctgggtcac gccatccatg ggctcctggt actgcccctc
      961 atctacttcc tcttcacccg caaaaacccc taccgcttcc tgtggggcat cgtgacgccg
     1021 ctggccactg cctttgggac ctcttccagt tccgccacgc tgccgctgat gatgaagtgc
     1081 gtggaggaga ataatggcgt ggccaagcac atcagccgtt tcatcctgcc catcggcgcc
     1141 accgtcaaca tggacggtgc cgcgctcttc cagtgcgtgg ccgcagtgtt cattgcacag
     1201 ctcagccagc agtccttgga cttcgtaaag atcatcacca tcctggtcac ggccacagcg
     1261 tccagcgtgg gggcagcggg catccctgct ggaggtgtcc tcactctggc catcatcctc
     1321 gaagcagtca acctcccggt cgaccatatc tccttgatcc tggctgtgga ctggctagtc
     1381 gaccggtcct gtaccgtcct caatgtagaa ggtgacgctc tgggggcagg actcctccaa
     1441 aattacgtgg accgtacgga gtcgagaagc acagagcctg agttgataca agtgaagagt
     1501 gagctgcccc tggatccgct gccagtcccc actgaggaag gaaaccccct cctcaaacac
     1561 tatcgggggc ccgcagggga tgccacggtc gcctctgaga aggaatcagt catgactagt
     1621 accggtaccg gaggtggtgg atccgtgagc aagggcgccg agctgttcac cggcatcgtg
     1681 cccatcctga tcgagctgaa tggcgatgtg aatggccaca agttcagcgt gagcggcgag
     1741 ggcgagggcg atgccaccta cggcaagctg accctgaagt tcatctgcac caccggcaag
     1801 ctgcctgtgc cctggcccac cctggtgacc accctgagct acggcgtgca gtgcttctca
     1861 cgctaccccg atcacatgaa gcagcacgac ttcttcaaga gcgccatgcc tgagggctac
     1921 atccaggagc gcaccatctt cttcgaggat gacggcaact acaagtcgcg cgccgaggtg
     1981 aagttcgagg gcgataccct ggtgaatcgc atcgagctga ccggcaccga tttcaaggag
     2041 gatggcaaca tcctgggcaa taagatggag tacaactaca acgcccacaa tgtgtacatc
     2101 atgaccgaca aggccaagaa tggcatcaag gtgaacttca agatccgcca caacatcgag
     2161 gatggcagcg tgcagctggc cgaccactac cagcagaata cccccatcgg cgatggccct
     2221 gtgctgctgc ccgataacca ctacctgtcc acccagagcg ccctgtccaa ggaccccaac
     2281 gagaagcgcg atcacatgat ctacttcggc ttcgtgaccg ccgccgccat cacccacggc
     2341 atggatgagc tgtacaagtg agcggccgcg actctagacc cctctccctc ccccccccct
     2401 aacgttactg gccgaagccg cttggaataa ggccggtgtg cgtttgtcta tatgttattt
     2461 tccaccatat tgccgtcttt tggcaatgtg agggcccgga aacctggccc tgtcttcttg
     2521 acgagcattc ctaggggtct ttcccctctc gccaaaggaa tgcaaggtct gttgaatgtc
     2581 gtgaaggaag cagttcctct ggaagcttct tgaagacaaa caacgtctgt agcgaccctt
     2641 tgcaggcagc ggaacccccc acctggcgac aggtgcctct gcggccaaaa gccacgtgta
     2701 taagatacac ctgcaaaggc ggcacaaccc cagtgccacg ttgtgagttg gatagttgtg
     2761 gaaagagtca aatggctctc ctcaagcgta ttcaacaagg ggctgaagga tgcccagaag
     2821 gtaccccatt gtatgggatc tgatctgggg cctcggtaca catgctttac atgtgtttag
     2881 tcgaggttaa aaaaacgtct aggccccccg aaccacgggg acgtggtttt cctttgaaaa
     2941 acacgatgat aatatggcca caaccatggc ggaaggatcc gtcgccaggc agcctgacct
     3001 cttgacctgc gacgatgagc cgatccatat ccccggtgcc atccaaccgc atggactgct
     3061 gctcgccctc gccgccgaca tgacgatcgt tgccggcagc gacaaccttc ccgaactcac
     3121 cggactggcg atcggcgccc tgatcggccg ctctgcggcc gatgtcttcg actcggagac
     3181 gcacaaccgt ctgacgatcg ccttggccga gcccggggcg gccgtcggag caccgatcac
     3241 tgtcggcttc acgatgcgaa aggacgcagg cttcatcggc tcctggcatc gccatgatca
     3301 gctcatcttc ctcgagctcg agcctcccca gcgggacgtc gccgagccgc aggcgttctt
     3361 ccgccgcacc aacagcgcca tccgccgcct gcaggccgcc gaaaccttgg aaagcgcctg
     3421 cgccgccgcg gcgcaagagg tgcggaagat taccggcttc gatcgggtga tgatctatcg
     3481 cttcgcctcc gacttcagcg gcgaagtgat cgcagaggat cggtgcgccg aggtcgagtc
     3541 aaaactaggc ctgcactatc ctgcctcaac cgtgccggcg caggcccgtc ggctctatac
     3601 catcaacccg gtacggatca ttcccgatat caattatcgg ccggtgccgg tcaccccaga
     3661 cctcaatccg gtcaccgggc ggccgattga tcttagcttc gccatcctgc gcagcgtctc
     3721 gcccgtccat ctggagttca tgcgcaacat aggcatgcac ggcacgatgt cgatctcgat
     3781 tttgcgcggc gagcgactgt ggggattgat cgtttgccat caccgaacgc cgtactacgt
     3841 cgatctcgat ggccgccaag cctgcgagct agtcgcccag gttctggcct ggcagatcgg
     3901 cgtgatggaa gagtgacgcg tatctgaggg gactagggtg tgtttaggcg aaaagcgggg
     3961 cttcggttgt acgcggttag gagtcccctc gaggtatggc agatatgctt ttgcataggg
     4021 agggggaaat gtagtcttaa tcataggtta acatgtatat taccaaataa gggaatcgcc
     4081 tgatgcacca aataaggtat tatatgatcc cattggtggc gagggagcga cctgagggca
     4141 tatgggcgtt aacagaactg tctgtccttg cgtcattcct tcctcatcgg atcatgtacg
     4201 cggcagagta tgattggata acaggatggc accattcatc gtggcgcatg ctgattggtg
     4261 cgactaagga gttatgtaac ccacgaatgt acttaagctt gtagttgcta acaataaagg
     4321 gccattctac ctctcaccac attggtgtgc acctgggttg atggccggac cgtcgattcc
     4381 ctgacgacta cgagcacctg aatgaagcag aaggcatcct gcaggaattc ctcgagacgt
     4441 acggtgcgcg cgatgcattc gaagatctgc cctatagtga gtcgtattac gtagcttggc
     4501 gtaatcatgg tcatagctgt ttcctgtgtg aaattgttat ccgctcacaa ttccacacaa
     4561 catacgagcc ggaagcataa agtgtaaagc ctggggtgcc taatgagtga gctaactcac
     4621 attacatgtg agcaaaaggc cagcaaaagg ccaggaaccg taaaaaggcc gcgttgctgg
     4681 cgtttttcca taggctccgc ccccctgacg agcatcacaa aaatcgacgc tcaagtcaga
     4741 ggtggcgaaa cccgacagga ctataaagat accaggcgtt tccccctgga agctccctcg
     4801 tgcgctctcc tgttccgacc ctgccgctta ccggatacct gtccgccttt ctcccttcgg
     4861 gaagcgtggc gctttctcat agctcacgct gtaggtatct cagttcggtg taggtcgttc
     4921 gctccaagct gggctgtgtg cacgaacccc ccgttcagcc cgaccgctgc gccttatccg
     4981 gtaactatcg tcttgagtcc aacccggtaa gacacgactt atcgccactg gcagcagcca
     5041 ctggtaacag gattagcaga gcgaggtatg taggcggtgc tacagagttc ttgaagtggt
     5101 ggcctaacta cggctacact agaagaacag tatttggtat ctgcgctctg ctgaagccag
     5161 ttaccttcgg aaaaagagtt ggtagctctt gatccggcaa acaaaccacc gctggtagcg
     5221 gtggtttttt tgtttgcaag cagcagatta cgcgcagaaa aaaaggatct caagaagatc
     5281 ctttgatctt ttctacgggg tctgacgctc agtggaacga aaactcacgt taagggattt
     5341 tggtcatgag attatcaaaa aggatcttca cctagatcct ttnnnnnnnn nnnnnnnnnn
     5401 nnnnnnnnnn nnnnnnnnnn nnnnnnnnnn nnnnnnnnnn nnnnnnnnnn nnnnnnnnnn
     5461 nnnnnnnnnn nnnnnnnnnn nnnnnnnnnn nnnnnnnnnn nnnnnnncnn nnnnnnnnnn
     5521 nnnnnnnnnn nnnnnnnnnn nnnnnnnnnn nnnnnnnnnn nnnnnnnnnn nnnnnnnnnn
     5581 nnnnnnnnnn nnnnnnnnnn nnnnnnnnnn nnnnnnnnnn nnnnnnnnnn nnnnnnnnnn
     5641 nnnnnccttt gacgttggag tccacgttct ttaatagtgg actcttgttc caaactggaa
     5701 caacactcaa ccctatctcg ggctattctt ttgatttata agggattttg ccgatttcgg
     5761 cctattggtt aaaaaatgag ctgatttaac aaaaatttaa cgcgaatttt aacaaaatat
     5821 taacgtttac aatttaaata tttgcttata caatcttcct gtttttgggg cttttctgat
     5881 tatcaaccgg ggtaaatcaa tctaaagtat atatgagtaa acttggtctg acagttacca
     5941 atgcttaatc agtgaggcac ctatctcagc gatctgtcta tttcgttcat ccatagttgc
     6001 ctgactcccc gtcgtgtaga taactacgat acgggagggc ttaccatctg gccccagtgc
     6061 tgcaatgata ccgcgagacc cacgctcacc ggctccagat ttatcagcaa taaaccagcc
     6121 agccggaagg gccgagcgca gaagtggtcc tgcaacttta tccgcctcca tccagtctat
     6181 taattgttgc cgggaagcta gagtaagtag ttcgccagtt aatagtttgc gcaacgttgt
     6241 tgccattgct acaggcatcg tggtgtcacg ctcgtcgttt ggtatggctt cattcagctc
     6301 cggttcccaa cgatcaaggc gagttacatg atcccccatg ttgtgcaaaa aagcggttag
     6361 ctccttcggt cctccgatcg ttgtcagaag taagttggcc gcagtgttat cactcatggt
     6421 tatggcagca ctgcataatt ctcttactgt catgccatcc gtaagatgct tttctgtgac
     6481 tggtgagtac tcaaccaagt cattctgaga atagtgtatg cggcgaccga gttgctcttg
     6541 cccggcgtca acacgggata ataccgcgcc acatagcaga actttaaaag tgctcatcat
     6601 tggagaacgt tcttcggggc gaaaactctc aaggatctta ccgctgttga gatccagttc
     6661 gatgtaaccc actcgtgcac ccaactgatc ttcagcatct tttactttca ccagcgtttc
     6721 tgggtgagca aaaacaggaa ggcaaaatgc cgcaaaaaag ggaataaggg cgacacggaa
     6781 atgttgaata ctcatactct tcctttttca atattattga agcatttatc agggttattg
     6841 tctcatgagc ggatacatat ttgaatgtat ttagaaaaat aaacaaatag gggttccgcg
     6901 cacatttccc cgaaaagtgc cacctgacgt agttaacaaa aaaaagcccg ccgaagcggg
     6961 ctttattacc aagcgaagcg ccattcgcca ttcaggctgc gcaactgttg ggaagggcga
     7021 tcggtgcggg cctcttcgct attacgccag ctggcgaaag ggggatgtgc tgcaaggcga
     7081 ttaagttggg taacgccagg gttttcccag tcacgacgtt gtaaaacgac ggccagtccg
     7141 taatacgact cactataggt gtagtcttaa tcataggtta acatgtatat taccaaataa
     7201 gggaatcgcc tgatgcacca aataaggtat tatatgatcc cattggtggc gagggagcga
     7261 cctgagggca tatgggcgtt aacagaactg tctgtccttg cgtcattcct tcctcatcgg
     7321 atcatgtacg cggcagagta tgattggata acaggatggc accattcatc gtggcgcatg
     7381 ctgattggtg cgactaagga gttatgtaac ccacgaatgt acttaagctt gtagttgcta
     7441 acaataaagg gccattctac ctctcaccac attggtgtgc acctgggttg atggccggac
     7501 cgtcgattcc ctgacgacta cgagcacctg aatgaagcag aaggcttcat ttggtgaccc
     7561 cgacgtgatc gttagggaat agtggtcggc cacaggcggc gtggcgatcc tgtctccatc
     7621 cgtctcgtcg accgggaggc gagttcgatg accctgatag agggggctgc ggcttaggga
     7681 ggcagaagct gagcaccgtc ggtaggagct ccagggcccg gagcgactga cccctgccga
     7741 gaactcagag ggtcgtcgga agacggagag tgagcccgac gaccacccca ggcacgtctt
     7801 tggtcggcct gcggatcaag ctagcaagcc gtcattaagg tgatttcgtc cgcgtgtaaa
     7861 acctattgcg ggaaaatctc tccttctaag aaggaaatag gggccatgtt gtccctgtta
     7921 caaaaggaag ggttgcttta gtctccctca gatttatatt ctccggggtc ctgggatccc
     7981 atcactgcgg cgctctccca gcgggcaatg gtacttggaa aatcgggaga gttaaaaacc
     8041 tggggattgg ttttgggggc attgaaggcg gctcgagagt aacaggacta acttgaatcg
     8101 atgcgctacc ggactcagat cttgccacc
//
