# Supplementary material for: Heterologous avian system for quantitative analysis of Syncytin-1 interaction with ASCT2 receptor
Source: Retrovirology. 2021 Jun 22;18:15. doi: 10.1186/s12977-021-00558-0 (PMC8220723; doi:10.1186/s12977-021-00558-0)
Supplement: Supplementary file 13 — Additional file 13: Nucleotide sequence of pFuTraP-hASCT2-d7 in GenBank format. The sequence is compatible with common text editors or can be directly imported to appropriate software (Vector NTi, SnapGene, etc.). [file 12977_2021_558_MOESM13_ESM.gb]

LOCUS       Exported                8123 bp ds-DNA     circular SYN 17-MAY-2021
DEFINITION  pFuTraP vector expressing human ASCT2 with d7 deletion.
ACCESSION   .
VERSION     .
KEYWORDS    .
SOURCE      synthetic DNA construct
  ORGANISM  synthetic DNA construct
REFERENCE   1  (bases 1 to 8123)
  AUTHORS   Stafl K, Travnicek M, Kucerova D, Pecnova L, Krchlikova V, Galikova 
            E, Stepanets V, Hejnar J, Trejbalova K
  TITLE     Direct Submission
  JOURNAL   Exported Monday, May 17, 2021 from SnapGene 5.2.5.1
            https://www.snapgene.com
FEATURES             Location/Qualifiers
     source          1..8123
                     /organism="recombinant plasmid"
                     /lab_host="Gallus gallus"
                     /mol_type="other DNA"
     CDS             1..1608
                     /codon_start=1
                     /product="ASCT2"
                     /label=hASCT2
                     /note="human ASCT2"
                     /translation="MVADPPRDSKGLAAAEPTANGGLALASIEDQGAAAGGYCGSRDQV
                     RRCLRANLLVLLTVVAVVAGVALGLGVSGAGGALALGPERLSAFVFPGELLLRLLRMII
                     LPLVVCSLIGGAASLDPGALGRLGAWALLFFLVTTLLASALGVGLALALQPGAASAAIN
                     ASVGAAGSAENAPSKEVLDSFLDLARNIFPSNLVSAAFRSYSTTYEEGGVKVPVGQEVE
                     GMNILGLVVFAIVFGVALRKLGPEGELLIRFFNSFNEATMVLVSWIMWYAPVGIMFLVA
                     GKIVEMEDVGLLFARLGKYILCCLLGHAIHGLLVLPLIYFLFTRKNPYRFLWGIVTPLA
                     TAFGTSSSSATLPLMMKCVEENNGVAKHISRFILPIGATVNMDGAALFQCVAAVFIAQL
                     SQQSLDFVKIITILVTATASSVGAAGIPAGGVLTLAIILEAVNLPVDHISLILAVDWLV
                     DRSCTVLNVEGDALGAGLLQNYVDRTESRSTEPELIQVKSELPLDPLPVPTEEGNPLLK
                     HYRGPAGDATVASEKESVM"
     misc_feature    124..150
                     /label=TM1a
                     /note="Garaeva et al., 2018"
     misc_feature    154..222
                     /product="Garaeva et al., 2018"
                     /label=TM1b
     misc_feature    247..351
                     /label=TM2
                     /note="Garaeva et al., 2018"
     misc_feature    376..459
                     /label=TM3
                     /note="Garaeva et al., 2018"
     mat_peptide     460..540
                     /label=region N
     misc_feature    541..570
                     /product="Garaeva et al., 2018"
                     /label=TM4a
     misc_feature    583..609
                     /label=TM4b
     mat_peptide     610..666
                     /label=retroviral docking site
                     /note="Garaeva et al., 2018"
     mat_peptide     610..657
                     /label=region C
     misc_feature    631..636
                     /label=d7
     misc_feature    679..729
                     /label=TM4c
                     /note="Garaeva et al., 2018"
     misc_feature    698..703
                     /label=MfeI
     misc_feature    745..861
                     /label=TM5
                     /note="Garaeva et al., 2018"
     misc_feature    874..972
                     /label=TM6
                     /note="Garaeva et al., 2018"
     misc_feature    982..1035
                     /label=HP1a
                     /note="Garaeva et al., 2018"
     misc_feature    1042..1083
                     /label=HP1b
                     /note="Garaeva et al., 2018"
     misc_feature    1099..1140
                     /label=TM7a
                     /note="Garaeva et al., 2018"
     misc_feature    1147..1194
                     /label=TM7b
                     /note="Garaeva et al., 2018"
     misc_feature    1216..1260
                     /label=HP2a
                     /note="Garaeva et al., 2018"
     misc_feature    1285..1323
                     /label=HP2b
                     /note="Garaeva et al., 2018"
     misc_feature    1348..1467
                     /label=TM8
                     /note="Garaeva et al., 2018"
     CDS             1624..1638
                     /codon_start=1
                     /label=GGGGS linker
                     /translation="GGGGS"
     CDS             1639..2355
                     /codon_start=1
                     /product="Aequorea coerulescens GFP"
                     /label=AcGFP1
                     /note="mammalian codon-optimized"
                     /translation="VSKGAELFTGIVPILIELNGDVNGHKFSVSGEGEGDATYGKLTLK
                     FICTTGKLPVPWPTLVTTLSYGVQCFSRYPDHMKQHDFFKSAMPEGYIQERTIFFEDDG
                     NYKSRAEVKFEGDTLVNRIELTGTDFKEDGNILGNKMEYNYNAHNVYIMTDKAKNGIKV
                     NFKIRHNIEDGSVQLADHYQQNTPIGDGPVLLPDNHYLSTQSALSKDPNEKRDHMIYFG
                     FVTAAAITHGMDELYK"
     misc_feature    2373..2959
                     /label=IRES2
                     /note="internal ribosome entry site (IRES) of the 
                     encephalomyocarditis virus (EMCV)"
     CDS             2960..3910
                     /codon_start=1
                     /product="phytochrome-based 
                     near-infraredfluorescentprotein, originally termed iRFP 
                     (Filonov et al., 2011)"
                     /label=iRFP713
                     /note="name was changed to iRFP713 
                     (ShcherbakovaandVerkhusha, 2013)"
                     /translation="MAEGSVARQPDLLTCDDEPIHIPGAIQPHGLLLALAADMTIVAGS
                     DNLPELTGLAIGALIGRSAADVFDSETHNRLTIALAEPGAAVGAPITVGFTMRKDAGFI
                     GSWHRHDQLIFLELEPPQRDVAEPQAFFRRTNSAIRRLQAAETLESACAAAAQEVRKIT
                     GFDRVMIYRFASDFSGEVIAEDRCAEVESKLGLHYPASTVPAQARRLYTINPVRIIPDI
                     NYRPVPVTPDLNPVTGRPIDLSFAILRSVSPVHLEFMRNIGMHGTMSISILRGERLWGL
                     IVCHHRTPYYVDLDGRQACELVAQVLAWQIGVMEE"
     LTR             4024..4409
                     /label=dLTR
     misc_feature    4409
                     /label=missing end (TTCA)
                     /note="due to cloning procedure"
     V_segment       complement(4410..7153)
                     /label=pLitmus 28i
     promoter        complement(4465..4483)
                     /label=T7 promoter
                     /note="promoter for bacteriophage T7 RNA polymerase"
     primer_bind     complement(4504..4520)
                     /label=M13 rev
                     /note="common sequencing primer, one of multiple similar 
                     variants"
     protein_bind    4528..4544
                     /label=lac operator
                     /bound_moiety="lac repressor encoded by lacI"
                     /note="The lac repressor binds to the lac operatortoinhibit
                     transcription in E. coli. This inhibition can be relieved 
                     by adding lactose or isopropyl-beta-D-thiogalactopyranoside
                     (IPTG)."
     promoter        complement(4552..4582)
                     /label=lac promoter
                     /note="promoter for the E. coli lac operon"
     protein_bind    4597..4618
                     /label=CAP binding site
                     /bound_moiety="E. coli catabolite activator protein"
                     /note="CAP binding activates transcription in thepresenceof
                     cAMP."
     rep_origin      complement(4679..5267)
                     /direction=LEFT
                     /label=ori
                     /note="high-copy-number ColE1/pMB1/pBR322/pUC origin of 
                     replication"
     rep_origin      5378..5887
                     /direction=RIGHT
                     /label=M13 ori
                     /note="M13 bacteriophage origin of 
                     replication;arrowindicates direction of (+) strand 
                     synthesis"
     CDS             complement(5929..6789)
                     /codon_start=1
                     /gene="bla"
                     /product="beta-lactamase"
                     /label=AmpR
                     /note="confers resistance to ampicillin, carbenicillin, and
                     related antibiotics"
                     /translation="MSIQHFRVALIPFFAAFCLPVFAHPETLVKVKDAEDQLGARVGYI
                     ELDLNSGKILESFRPEERSPMMSTFKVLLCGAVLSRVDAGQEQLGRRIHYSQNDLVEYS
                     PVTEKHLTDGMTVRELCSAAITMSDNTAANLLLTTIGGPKELTAFLHNMGDHVTRLDRW
                     EPELNEAIPNDERDTTMPVAMATTLRKLLTGELLTLASRQQLIDWMEADKVAGPLLRSA
                     LPAGWFIADKSGAGERGSRGIIAALGPDGKPSRIVVIYTTGSQATMDERNRQIAEIGAS
                     LIKHW"
     promoter        complement(6790..6894)
                     /gene="bla"
                     /label=AmpR promoter
     primer_bind     7115..7131
                     /label=M13 fwd
                     /note="common sequencing primer, one of multiple similar 
                     variants"
     promoter        7135..7153
                     /label=T7 promoter
                     /note="promoter for bacteriophage T7 RNA polymerase"
     LTR             7154..7545
     misc_feature    7546..7563
                     /label=PBS
                     /note="the same as for RCAS"
     misc_feature    7600..7704
                     /label=packaging signal
                     /note="according to Banks JD and Linial ML, J. Virol.,2000"
     gene            7816..8078
                     /label=p19
                     /note="p19"
     gene            8079..8092
                     /label=fragment p27
                     /note="fragment p27"
ORIGIN
        1 atggtggccg atcctcctcg agactccaag gggctcgcag cggcggagcc caccgccaac
       61 gggggcctgg cgctggcctc catcgaggac caaggcgcgg cagcaggcgg ctactgcggt
      121 tcccgggacc aggtgcgccg ctgccttcga gccaacctgc ttgtgctgct gacagtggtg
      181 gccgtggtgg ccggcgtggc gctgggactg ggggtgtcgg gggccggggg tgcgctggcg
      241 ttgggcccgg agcgcttgag cgccttcgtc ttcccgggcg agctgctgct gcgtctgctg
      301 cggatgatca tcttgccgct ggtggtgtgc agcttgatcg gcggcgccgc cagcctggac
      361 cccggcgcgc tcggccgtct gggcgcctgg gcgctgctct ttttcctggt caccacgctg
      421 ctggcgtcgg cgctcggagt gggcttggcg ctggctctgc agccgggcgc cgcctccgcc
      481 gccatcaacg cctccgtggg agccgcgggc agtgccgaaa atgcccccag caaggaggtg
      541 ctcgattcgt tcctggatct tgcgagaaat atcttccctt ccaacctggt gtcagcagcc
      601 tttcgctcat actctaccac ctatgaagag ggaggagtga aggtgcccgt ggggcaggag
      661 gtggagggga tgaacatcct gggcttggta gtgtttgcaa ttgtctttgg tgtggcgctg
      721 cggaagctgg ggcctgaagg ggagctgctt atccgcttct tcaactcctt caatgaggcc
      781 accatggttc tggtctcctg gatcatgtgg tacgcccctg tgggcatcat gttcctggtg
      841 gctggcaaga tcgtggagat ggaggatgtg ggtttactct ttgcccgcct tggcaagtac
      901 attctgtgct gcctgctggg tcacgccatc catgggctcc tggtactgcc cctcatctac
      961 ttcctcttca cccgcaaaaa cccctaccgc ttcctgtggg gcatcgtgac gccgctggcc
     1021 actgcctttg ggacctcttc cagttccgcc acgctgccgc tgatgatgaa gtgcgtggag
     1081 gagaataatg gcgtggccaa gcacatcagc cgtttcatcc tgcccatcgg cgccaccgtc
     1141 aacatggacg gtgccgcgct cttccagtgc gtggccgcag tgttcattgc acagctcagc
     1201 cagcagtcct tggacttcgt aaagatcatc accatcctgg tcacggccac agcgtccagc
     1261 gtgggggcag cgggcatccc tgctggaggt gtcctcactc tggccatcat cctcgaagca
     1321 gtcaacctcc cggtcgacca tatctccttg atcctggctg tggactggct agtcgaccgg
     1381 tcctgtaccg tcctcaatgt agaaggtgac gctctggggg caggactcct ccaaaattac
     1441 gtggaccgta cggagtcgag aagcacagag cctgagttga tacaagtgaa gagtgagctg
     1501 cccctggatc cgctgccagt ccccactgag gaaggaaacc ccctcctcaa acactatcgg
     1561 gggcccgcag gggatgccac ggtcgcctct gagaaggaat cagtcatgac tagtaccggt
     1621 accggaggtg gtggatccgt gagcaagggc gccgagctgt tcaccggcat cgtgcccatc
     1681 ctgatcgagc tgaatggcga tgtgaatggc cacaagttca gcgtgagcgg cgagggcgag
     1741 ggcgatgcca cctacggcaa gctgaccctg aagttcatct gcaccaccgg caagctgcct
     1801 gtgccctggc ccaccctggt gaccaccctg agctacggcg tgcagtgctt ctcacgctac
     1861 cccgatcaca tgaagcagca cgacttcttc aagagcgcca tgcctgaggg ctacatccag
     1921 gagcgcacca tcttcttcga ggatgacggc aactacaagt cgcgcgccga ggtgaagttc
     1981 gagggcgata ccctggtgaa tcgcatcgag ctgaccggca ccgatttcaa ggaggatggc
     2041 aacatcctgg gcaataagat ggagtacaac tacaacgccc acaatgtgta catcatgacc
     2101 gacaaggcca agaatggcat caaggtgaac ttcaagatcc gccacaacat cgaggatggc
     2161 agcgtgcagc tggccgacca ctaccagcag aataccccca tcggcgatgg ccctgtgctg
     2221 ctgcccgata accactacct gtccacccag agcgccctgt ccaaggaccc caacgagaag
     2281 cgcgatcaca tgatctactt cggcttcgtg accgccgccg ccatcaccca cggcatggat
     2341 gagctgtaca agtgagcggc cgcgactcta gacccctctc cctccccccc ccctaacgtt
     2401 actggccgaa gccgcttgga ataaggccgg tgtgcgtttg tctatatgtt attttccacc
     2461 atattgccgt cttttggcaa tgtgagggcc cggaaacctg gccctgtctt cttgacgagc
     2521 attcctaggg gtctttcccc tctcgccaaa ggaatgcaag gtctgttgaa tgtcgtgaag
     2581 gaagcagttc ctctggaagc ttcttgaaga caaacaacgt ctgtagcgac cctttgcagg
     2641 cagcggaacc ccccacctgg cgacaggtgc ctctgcggcc aaaagccacg tgtataagat
     2701 acacctgcaa aggcggcaca accccagtgc cacgttgtga gttggatagt tgtggaaaga
     2761 gtcaaatggc tctcctcaag cgtattcaac aaggggctga aggatgccca gaaggtaccc
     2821 cattgtatgg gatctgatct ggggcctcgg tacacatgct ttacatgtgt ttagtcgagg
     2881 ttaaaaaaac gtctaggccc cccgaaccac ggggacgtgg ttttcctttg aaaaacacga
     2941 tgataatatg gccacaacca tggcggaagg atccgtcgcc aggcagcctg acctcttgac
     3001 ctgcgacgat gagccgatcc atatccccgg tgccatccaa ccgcatggac tgctgctcgc
     3061 cctcgccgcc gacatgacga tcgttgccgg cagcgacaac cttcccgaac tcaccggact
     3121 ggcgatcggc gccctgatcg gccgctctgc ggccgatgtc ttcgactcgg agacgcacaa
     3181 ccgtctgacg atcgccttgg ccgagcccgg ggcggccgtc ggagcaccga tcactgtcgg
     3241 cttcacgatg cgaaaggacg caggcttcat cggctcctgg catcgccatg atcagctcat
     3301 cttcctcgag ctcgagcctc cccagcggga cgtcgccgag ccgcaggcgt tcttccgccg
     3361 caccaacagc gccatccgcc gcctgcaggc cgccgaaacc ttggaaagcg cctgcgccgc
     3421 cgcggcgcaa gaggtgcgga agattaccgg cttcgatcgg gtgatgatct atcgcttcgc
     3481 ctccgacttc agcggcgaag tgatcgcaga ggatcggtgc gccgaggtcg agtcaaaact
     3541 aggcctgcac tatcctgcct caaccgtgcc ggcgcaggcc cgtcggctct ataccatcaa
     3601 cccggtacgg atcattcccg atatcaatta tcggccggtg ccggtcaccc cagacctcaa
     3661 tccggtcacc gggcggccga ttgatcttag cttcgccatc ctgcgcagcg tctcgcccgt
     3721 ccatctggag ttcatgcgca acataggcat gcacggcacg atgtcgatct cgattttgcg
     3781 cggcgagcga ctgtggggat tgatcgtttg ccatcaccga acgccgtact acgtcgatct
     3841 cgatggccgc caagcctgcg agctagtcgc ccaggttctg gcctggcaga tcggcgtgat
     3901 ggaagagtga cgcgtatctg aggggactag ggtgtgttta ggcgaaaagc ggggcttcgg
     3961 ttgtacgcgg ttaggagtcc cctcgaggta tggcagatat gcttttgcat agggaggggg
     4021 aaatgtagtc ttaatcatag gttaacatgt atattaccaa ataagggaat cgcctgatgc
     4081 accaaataag gtattatatg atcccattgg tggcgaggga gcgacctgag ggcatatggg
     4141 cgttaacaga actgtctgtc cttgcgtcat tccttcctca tcggatcatg tacgcggcag
     4201 agtatgattg gataacagga tggcaccatt catcgtggcg catgctgatt ggtgcgacta
     4261 aggagttatg taacccacga atgtacttaa gcttgtagtt gctaacaata aagggccatt
     4321 ctacctctca ccacattggt gtgcacctgg gttgatggcc ggaccgtcga ttccctgacg
     4381 actacgagca cctgaatgaa gcagaaggca tcctgcagga attcctcgag acgtacggtg
     4441 cgcgcgatgc attcgaagat ctgccctata gtgagtcgta ttacgtagct tggcgtaatc
     4501 atggtcatag ctgtttcctg tgtgaaattg ttatccgctc acaattccac acaacatacg
     4561 agccggaagc ataaagtgta aagcctgggg tgcctaatga gtgagctaac tcacattaca
     4621 tgtgagcaaa aggccagcaa aaggccagga accgtaaaaa ggccgcgttg ctggcgtttt
     4681 tccataggct ccgcccccct gacgagcatc acaaaaatcg acgctcaagt cagaggtggc
     4741 gaaacccgac aggactataa agataccagg cgtttccccc tggaagctcc ctcgtgcgct
     4801 ctcctgttcc gaccctgccg cttaccggat acctgtccgc ctttctccct tcgggaagcg
     4861 tggcgctttc tcatagctca cgctgtaggt atctcagttc ggtgtaggtc gttcgctcca
     4921 agctgggctg tgtgcacgaa ccccccgttc agcccgaccg ctgcgcctta tccggtaact
     4981 atcgtcttga gtccaacccg gtaagacacg acttatcgcc actggcagca gccactggta
     5041 acaggattag cagagcgagg tatgtaggcg gtgctacaga gttcttgaag tggtggccta
     5101 actacggcta cactagaaga acagtatttg gtatctgcgc tctgctgaag ccagttacct
     5161 tcggaaaaag agttggtagc tcttgatccg gcaaacaaac caccgctggt agcggtggtt
     5221 tttttgtttg caagcagcag attacgcgca gaaaaaaagg atctcaagaa gatcctttga
     5281 tcttttctac ggggtctgac gctcagtgga acgaaaactc acgttaaggg attttggtca
     5341 tgagattatc aaaaaggatc ttcacctaga tcctttnnnn nnnnnnnnnn nnnnnnnnnn
     5401 nnnnnnnnnn nnnnnnnnnn nnnnnnnnnn nnnnnnnnnn nnnnnnnnnn nnnnnnnnnn
     5461 nnnnnnnnnn nnnnnnnnnn nnnnnnnnnn nnnnnnnnnn ncnnnnnnnn nnnnnnnnnn
     5521 nnnnnnnnnn nnnnnnnnnn nnnnnnnnnn nnnnnnnnnn nnnnnnnnnn nnnnnnnnnn
     5581 nnnnnnnnnn nnnnnnnnnn nnnnnnnnnn nnnnnnnnnn nnnnnnnnnn nnnnnnnnnc
     5641 ctttgacgtt ggagtccacg ttctttaata gtggactctt gttccaaact ggaacaacac
     5701 tcaaccctat ctcgggctat tcttttgatt tataagggat tttgccgatt tcggcctatt
     5761 ggttaaaaaa tgagctgatt taacaaaaat ttaacgcgaa ttttaacaaa atattaacgt
     5821 ttacaattta aatatttgct tatacaatct tcctgttttt ggggcttttc tgattatcaa
     5881 ccggggtaaa tcaatctaaa gtatatatga gtaaacttgg tctgacagtt accaatgctt
     5941 aatcagtgag gcacctatct cagcgatctg tctatttcgt tcatccatag ttgcctgact
     6001 ccccgtcgtg tagataacta cgatacggga gggcttacca tctggcccca gtgctgcaat
     6061 gataccgcga gacccacgct caccggctcc agatttatca gcaataaacc agccagccgg
     6121 aagggccgag cgcagaagtg gtcctgcaac tttatccgcc tccatccagt ctattaattg
     6181 ttgccgggaa gctagagtaa gtagttcgcc agttaatagt ttgcgcaacg ttgttgccat
     6241 tgctacaggc atcgtggtgt cacgctcgtc gtttggtatg gcttcattca gctccggttc
     6301 ccaacgatca aggcgagtta catgatcccc catgttgtgc aaaaaagcgg ttagctcctt
     6361 cggtcctccg atcgttgtca gaagtaagtt ggccgcagtg ttatcactca tggttatggc
     6421 agcactgcat aattctctta ctgtcatgcc atccgtaaga tgcttttctg tgactggtga
     6481 gtactcaacc aagtcattct gagaatagtg tatgcggcga ccgagttgct cttgcccggc
     6541 gtcaacacgg gataataccg cgccacatag cagaacttta aaagtgctca tcattggaga
     6601 acgttcttcg gggcgaaaac tctcaaggat cttaccgctg ttgagatcca gttcgatgta
     6661 acccactcgt gcacccaact gatcttcagc atcttttact ttcaccagcg tttctgggtg
     6721 agcaaaaaca ggaaggcaaa atgccgcaaa aaagggaata agggcgacac ggaaatgttg
     6781 aatactcata ctcttccttt ttcaatatta ttgaagcatt tatcagggtt attgtctcat
     6841 gagcggatac atatttgaat gtatttagaa aaataaacaa ataggggttc cgcgcacatt
     6901 tccccgaaaa gtgccacctg acgtagttaa caaaaaaaag cccgccgaag cgggctttat
     6961 taccaagcga agcgccattc gccattcagg ctgcgcaact gttgggaagg gcgatcggtg
     7021 cgggcctctt cgctattacg ccagctggcg aaagggggat gtgctgcaag gcgattaagt
     7081 tgggtaacgc cagggttttc ccagtcacga cgttgtaaaa cgacggccag tccgtaatac
     7141 gactcactat aggtgtagtc ttaatcatag gttaacatgt atattaccaa ataagggaat
     7201 cgcctgatgc accaaataag gtattatatg atcccattgg tggcgaggga gcgacctgag
     7261 ggcatatggg cgttaacaga actgtctgtc cttgcgtcat tccttcctca tcggatcatg
     7321 tacgcggcag agtatgattg gataacagga tggcaccatt catcgtggcg catgctgatt
     7381 ggtgcgacta aggagttatg taacccacga atgtacttaa gcttgtagtt gctaacaata
     7441 aagggccatt ctacctctca ccacattggt gtgcacctgg gttgatggcc ggaccgtcga
     7501 ttccctgacg actacgagca cctgaatgaa gcagaaggct tcatttggtg accccgacgt
     7561 gatcgttagg gaatagtggt cggccacagg cggcgtggcg atcctgtctc catccgtctc
     7621 gtcgaccggg aggcgagttc gatgaccctg atagaggggg ctgcggctta gggaggcaga
     7681 agctgagcac cgtcggtagg agctccaggg cccggagcga ctgacccctg ccgagaactc
     7741 agagggtcgt cggaagacgg agagtgagcc cgacgaccac cccaggcacg tctttggtcg
     7801 gcctgcggat caagctagca agccgtcatt aaggtgattt cgtccgcgtg taaaacctat
     7861 tgcgggaaaa tctctccttc taagaaggaa ataggggcca tgttgtccct gttacaaaag
     7921 gaagggttgc tttagtctcc ctcagattta tattctccgg ggtcctggga tcccatcact
     7981 gcggcgctct cccagcgggc aatggtactt ggaaaatcgg gagagttaaa aacctgggga
     8041 ttggttttgg gggcattgaa ggcggctcga gagtaacagg actaacttga atcgatgcgc
     8101 taccggactc agatcttgcc acc
//
