# Supplementary material for: Heterologous avian system for quantitative analysis of Syncytin-1 interaction with ASCT2 receptor
Source: Retrovirology. 2021 Jun 22;18:15. doi: 10.1186/s12977-021-00558-0 (PMC8220723; doi:10.1186/s12977-021-00558-0)
Supplement: Supplementary file 14 — Additional file 14: Nucleotide sequence of pFuTraP-hASCT2-d11 in GenBank format. The sequence is compatible with common text editors or can be directly imported to appropriate software (Vector NTi, SnapGene, etc.). [file 12977_2021_558_MOESM14_ESM.gb]

LOCUS       Exported                8111 bp ds-DNA     circular SYN 17-MAY-2021
DEFINITION  pFuTraP vector expressing human ASCT2 with d11 deletion.
ACCESSION   .
VERSION     .
KEYWORDS    .
SOURCE      synthetic DNA construct
  ORGANISM  synthetic DNA construct
REFERENCE   1  (bases 1 to 8111)
  AUTHORS   Stafl K, Travnicek M, Kucerova D, Pecnova L, Krchlikova V, Galikova 
            E, Stepanets V, Hejnar J, Trejbalova K
  TITLE     Direct Submission
  JOURNAL   Exported Monday, May 17, 2021 from SnapGene 5.2.5.1
            https://www.snapgene.com
FEATURES             Location/Qualifiers
     source          1..8111
                     /organism="recombinant plasmid"
                     /lab_host="Gallus gallus"
                     /mol_type="other DNA"
     CDS             1..1596
                     /codon_start=1
                     /product="ASCT2"
                     /label=hASCT2
                     /note="human ASCT2"
                     /translation="MVADPPRDSKGLAAAEPTANGGLALASIEDQGAAAGGYCGSRDQV
                     RRCLRANLLVLLTVVAVVAGVALGLGVSGAGGALALGPERLSAFVFPGELLLRLLRMII
                     LPLVVCSLIGGAASLDPGALGRLGAWALLFFLVTTLLASALGVGLALALQPGAASAAIN
                     ASVGAAGSAENAPSKEVLDSFLDLARNIFPSNLVSAAFRSYSTTYGGVPVGQEVEGMNI
                     LGLVVFAIVFGVALRKLGPEGELLIRFFNSFNEATMVLVSWIMWYAPVGIMFLVAGKIV
                     EMEDVGLLFARLGKYILCCLLGHAIHGLLVLPLIYFLFTRKNPYRFLWGIVTPLATAFG
                     TSSSSATLPLMMKCVEENNGVAKHISRFILPIGATVNMDGAALFQCVAAVFIAQLSQQS
                     LDFVKIITILVTATASSVGAAGIPAGGVLTLAIILEAVNLPVDHISLILAVDWLVDRSC
                     TVLNVEGDALGAGLLQNYVDRTESRSTEPELIQVKSELPLDPLPVPTEEGNPLLKHYRG
                     PAGDATVASEKESVM"
     misc_feature    124..150
                     /label=TM1a
                     /note="Garaeva et al., 2018"
     misc_feature    154..222
                     /product="Garaeva et al., 2018"
                     /label=TM1b
     misc_feature    247..351
                     /label=TM2
                     /note="Garaeva et al., 2018"
     misc_feature    376..459
                     /label=TM3
                     /note="Garaeva et al., 2018"
     mat_peptide     460..540
                     /label=region N
     misc_feature    541..570
                     /product="Garaeva et al., 2018"
                     /label=TM4a
     misc_feature    583..609
                     /label=TM4b
     mat_peptide     610..654
                     /label=retroviral docking site
                     /note="Garaeva et al., 2018"
     mat_peptide     610..645
                     /label=region C
     misc_feature    625..630
                     /label=d11
     misc_feature    667..717
                     /label=TM4c
                     /note="Garaeva et al., 2018"
     misc_feature    686..691
                     /label=MfeI
     misc_feature    733..849
                     /label=TM5
                     /note="Garaeva et al., 2018"
     misc_feature    862..960
                     /label=TM6
                     /note="Garaeva et al., 2018"
     misc_feature    970..1023
                     /label=HP1a
                     /note="Garaeva et al., 2018"
     misc_feature    1030..1071
                     /label=HP1b
                     /note="Garaeva et al., 2018"
     misc_feature    1087..1128
                     /label=TM7a
                     /note="Garaeva et al., 2018"
     misc_feature    1135..1182
                     /label=TM7b
                     /note="Garaeva et al., 2018"
     misc_feature    1204..1248
                     /label=HP2a
                     /note="Garaeva et al., 2018"
     misc_feature    1273..1311
                     /label=HP2b
                     /note="Garaeva et al., 2018"
     misc_feature    1336..1455
                     /label=TM8
                     /note="Garaeva et al., 2018"
     CDS             1612..1626
                     /codon_start=1
                     /label=GGGGS linker
                     /translation="GGGGS"
     CDS             1627..2343
                     /codon_start=1
                     /product="Aequorea coerulescens GFP"
                     /label=AcGFP1
                     /note="mammalian codon-optimized"
                     /translation="VSKGAELFTGIVPILIELNGDVNGHKFSVSGEGEGDATYGKLTLK
                     FICTTGKLPVPWPTLVTTLSYGVQCFSRYPDHMKQHDFFKSAMPEGYIQERTIFFEDDG
                     NYKSRAEVKFEGDTLVNRIELTGTDFKEDGNILGNKMEYNYNAHNVYIMTDKAKNGIKV
                     NFKIRHNIEDGSVQLADHYQQNTPIGDGPVLLPDNHYLSTQSALSKDPNEKRDHMIYFG
                     FVTAAAITHGMDELYK"
     misc_feature    2361..2947
                     /label=IRES2
                     /note="internal ribosome entry site (IRES) of the 
                     encephalomyocarditis virus (EMCV)"
     CDS             2948..3898
                     /codon_start=1
                     /product="phytochrome-based 
                     near-infraredfluorescentprotein, originally termed iRFP 
                     (Filonov et al., 2011)"
                     /label=iRFP713
                     /note="name was changed to iRFP713 
                     (ShcherbakovaandVerkhusha, 2013)"
                     /translation="MAEGSVARQPDLLTCDDEPIHIPGAIQPHGLLLALAADMTIVAGS
                     DNLPELTGLAIGALIGRSAADVFDSETHNRLTIALAEPGAAVGAPITVGFTMRKDAGFI
                     GSWHRHDQLIFLELEPPQRDVAEPQAFFRRTNSAIRRLQAAETLESACAAAAQEVRKIT
                     GFDRVMIYRFASDFSGEVIAEDRCAEVESKLGLHYPASTVPAQARRLYTINPVRIIPDI
                     NYRPVPVTPDLNPVTGRPIDLSFAILRSVSPVHLEFMRNIGMHGTMSISILRGERLWGL
                     IVCHHRTPYYVDLDGRQACELVAQVLAWQIGVMEE"
     LTR             4012..4397
                     /label=dLTR
     misc_feature    4397
                     /label=missing end (TTCA)
                     /note="due to cloning procedure"
     V_segment       complement(4398..7141)
                     /label=pLitmus 28i
     promoter        complement(4453..4471)
                     /label=T7 promoter
                     /note="promoter for bacteriophage T7 RNA polymerase"
     primer_bind     complement(4492..4508)
                     /label=M13 rev
                     /note="common sequencing primer, one of multiple similar 
                     variants"
     protein_bind    4516..4532
                     /label=lac operator
                     /bound_moiety="lac repressor encoded by lacI"
                     /note="The lac repressor binds to the lac operatortoinhibit
                     transcription in E. coli. This inhibition can be relieved 
                     by adding lactose or isopropyl-beta-D-thiogalactopyranoside
                     (IPTG)."
     promoter        complement(4540..4570)
                     /label=lac promoter
                     /note="promoter for the E. coli lac operon"
     protein_bind    4585..4606
                     /label=CAP binding site
                     /bound_moiety="E. coli catabolite activator protein"
                     /note="CAP binding activates transcription in thepresenceof
                     cAMP."
     rep_origin      complement(4667..5255)
                     /direction=LEFT
                     /label=ori
                     /note="high-copy-number ColE1/pMB1/pBR322/pUC origin of 
                     replication"
     rep_origin      5366..5875
                     /direction=RIGHT
                     /label=M13 ori
                     /note="M13 bacteriophage origin of 
                     replication;arrowindicates direction of (+) strand 
                     synthesis"
     CDS             complement(5917..6777)
                     /codon_start=1
                     /gene="bla"
                     /product="beta-lactamase"
                     /label=AmpR
                     /note="confers resistance to ampicillin, carbenicillin, and
                     related antibiotics"
                     /translation="MSIQHFRVALIPFFAAFCLPVFAHPETLVKVKDAEDQLGARVGYI
                     ELDLNSGKILESFRPEERSPMMSTFKVLLCGAVLSRVDAGQEQLGRRIHYSQNDLVEYS
                     PVTEKHLTDGMTVRELCSAAITMSDNTAANLLLTTIGGPKELTAFLHNMGDHVTRLDRW
                     EPELNEAIPNDERDTTMPVAMATTLRKLLTGELLTLASRQQLIDWMEADKVAGPLLRSA
                     LPAGWFIADKSGAGERGSRGIIAALGPDGKPSRIVVIYTTGSQATMDERNRQIAEIGAS
                     LIKHW"
     promoter        complement(6778..6882)
                     /gene="bla"
                     /label=AmpR promoter
     primer_bind     7103..7119
                     /label=M13 fwd
                     /note="common sequencing primer, one of multiple similar 
                     variants"
     promoter        7123..7141
                     /label=T7 promoter
                     /note="promoter for bacteriophage T7 RNA polymerase"
     LTR             7142..7533
     misc_feature    7534..7551
                     /label=PBS
                     /note="the same as for RCAS"
     misc_feature    7588..7692
                     /label=packaging signal
                     /note="according to Banks JD and Linial ML, J. Virol.,2000"
     gene            7804..8066
                     /label=p19
                     /note="p19"
     gene            8067..8080
                     /label=fragment p27
                     /note="fragment p27"
ORIGIN
        1 atggtggccg atcctcctcg agactccaag gggctcgcag cggcggagcc caccgccaac
       61 gggggcctgg cgctggcctc catcgaggac caaggcgcgg cagcaggcgg ctactgcggt
      121 tcccgggacc aggtgcgccg ctgccttcga gccaacctgc ttgtgctgct gacagtggtg
      181 gccgtggtgg ccggcgtggc gctgggactg ggggtgtcgg gggccggggg tgcgctggcg
      241 ttgggcccgg agcgcttgag cgccttcgtc ttcccgggcg agctgctgct gcgtctgctg
      301 cggatgatca tcttgccgct ggtggtgtgc agcttgatcg gcggcgccgc cagcctggac
      361 cccggcgcgc tcggccgtct gggcgcctgg gcgctgctct ttttcctggt caccacgctg
      421 ctggcgtcgg cgctcggagt gggcttggcg ctggctctgc agccgggcgc cgcctccgcc
      481 gccatcaacg cctccgtggg agccgcgggc agtgccgaaa atgcccccag caaggaggtg
      541 ctcgattcgt tcctggatct tgcgagaaat atcttccctt ccaacctggt gtcagcagcc
      601 tttcgctcat actctaccac ctatggaggg gtgcccgtgg ggcaggaggt ggaggggatg
      661 aacatcctgg gcttggtagt gtttgcaatt gtctttggtg tggcgctgcg gaagctgggg
      721 cctgaagggg agctgcttat ccgcttcttc aactccttca atgaggccac catggttctg
      781 gtctcctgga tcatgtggta cgcccctgtg ggcatcatgt tcctggtggc tggcaagatc
      841 gtggagatgg aggatgtggg tttactcttt gcccgccttg gcaagtacat tctgtgctgc
      901 ctgctgggtc acgccatcca tgggctcctg gtactgcccc tcatctactt cctcttcacc
      961 cgcaaaaacc cctaccgctt cctgtggggc atcgtgacgc cgctggccac tgcctttggg
     1021 acctcttcca gttccgccac gctgccgctg atgatgaagt gcgtggagga gaataatggc
     1081 gtggccaagc acatcagccg tttcatcctg cccatcggcg ccaccgtcaa catggacggt
     1141 gccgcgctct tccagtgcgt ggccgcagtg ttcattgcac agctcagcca gcagtccttg
     1201 gacttcgtaa agatcatcac catcctggtc acggccacag cgtccagcgt gggggcagcg
     1261 ggcatccctg ctggaggtgt cctcactctg gccatcatcc tcgaagcagt caacctcccg
     1321 gtcgaccata tctccttgat cctggctgtg gactggctag tcgaccggtc ctgtaccgtc
     1381 ctcaatgtag aaggtgacgc tctgggggca ggactcctcc aaaattacgt ggaccgtacg
     1441 gagtcgagaa gcacagagcc tgagttgata caagtgaaga gtgagctgcc cctggatccg
     1501 ctgccagtcc ccactgagga aggaaacccc ctcctcaaac actatcgggg gcccgcaggg
     1561 gatgccacgg tcgcctctga gaaggaatca gtcatgacta gtaccggtac cggaggtggt
     1621 ggatccgtga gcaagggcgc cgagctgttc accggcatcg tgcccatcct gatcgagctg
     1681 aatggcgatg tgaatggcca caagttcagc gtgagcggcg agggcgaggg cgatgccacc
     1741 tacggcaagc tgaccctgaa gttcatctgc accaccggca agctgcctgt gccctggccc
     1801 accctggtga ccaccctgag ctacggcgtg cagtgcttct cacgctaccc cgatcacatg
     1861 aagcagcacg acttcttcaa gagcgccatg cctgagggct acatccagga gcgcaccatc
     1921 ttcttcgagg atgacggcaa ctacaagtcg cgcgccgagg tgaagttcga gggcgatacc
     1981 ctggtgaatc gcatcgagct gaccggcacc gatttcaagg aggatggcaa catcctgggc
     2041 aataagatgg agtacaacta caacgcccac aatgtgtaca tcatgaccga caaggccaag
     2101 aatggcatca aggtgaactt caagatccgc cacaacatcg aggatggcag cgtgcagctg
     2161 gccgaccact accagcagaa tacccccatc ggcgatggcc ctgtgctgct gcccgataac
     2221 cactacctgt ccacccagag cgccctgtcc aaggacccca acgagaagcg cgatcacatg
     2281 atctacttcg gcttcgtgac cgccgccgcc atcacccacg gcatggatga gctgtacaag
     2341 tgagcggccg cgactctaga cccctctccc tccccccccc ctaacgttac tggccgaagc
     2401 cgcttggaat aaggccggtg tgcgtttgtc tatatgttat tttccaccat attgccgtct
     2461 tttggcaatg tgagggcccg gaaacctggc cctgtcttct tgacgagcat tcctaggggt
     2521 ctttcccctc tcgccaaagg aatgcaaggt ctgttgaatg tcgtgaagga agcagttcct
     2581 ctggaagctt cttgaagaca aacaacgtct gtagcgaccc tttgcaggca gcggaacccc
     2641 ccacctggcg acaggtgcct ctgcggccaa aagccacgtg tataagatac acctgcaaag
     2701 gcggcacaac cccagtgcca cgttgtgagt tggatagttg tggaaagagt caaatggctc
     2761 tcctcaagcg tattcaacaa ggggctgaag gatgcccaga aggtacccca ttgtatggga
     2821 tctgatctgg ggcctcggta cacatgcttt acatgtgttt agtcgaggtt aaaaaaacgt
     2881 ctaggccccc cgaaccacgg ggacgtggtt ttcctttgaa aaacacgatg ataatatggc
     2941 cacaaccatg gcggaaggat ccgtcgccag gcagcctgac ctcttgacct gcgacgatga
     3001 gccgatccat atccccggtg ccatccaacc gcatggactg ctgctcgccc tcgccgccga
     3061 catgacgatc gttgccggca gcgacaacct tcccgaactc accggactgg cgatcggcgc
     3121 cctgatcggc cgctctgcgg ccgatgtctt cgactcggag acgcacaacc gtctgacgat
     3181 cgccttggcc gagcccgggg cggccgtcgg agcaccgatc actgtcggct tcacgatgcg
     3241 aaaggacgca ggcttcatcg gctcctggca tcgccatgat cagctcatct tcctcgagct
     3301 cgagcctccc cagcgggacg tcgccgagcc gcaggcgttc ttccgccgca ccaacagcgc
     3361 catccgccgc ctgcaggccg ccgaaacctt ggaaagcgcc tgcgccgccg cggcgcaaga
     3421 ggtgcggaag attaccggct tcgatcgggt gatgatctat cgcttcgcct ccgacttcag
     3481 cggcgaagtg atcgcagagg atcggtgcgc cgaggtcgag tcaaaactag gcctgcacta
     3541 tcctgcctca accgtgccgg cgcaggcccg tcggctctat accatcaacc cggtacggat
     3601 cattcccgat atcaattatc ggccggtgcc ggtcacccca gacctcaatc cggtcaccgg
     3661 gcggccgatt gatcttagct tcgccatcct gcgcagcgtc tcgcccgtcc atctggagtt
     3721 catgcgcaac ataggcatgc acggcacgat gtcgatctcg attttgcgcg gcgagcgact
     3781 gtggggattg atcgtttgcc atcaccgaac gccgtactac gtcgatctcg atggccgcca
     3841 agcctgcgag ctagtcgccc aggttctggc ctggcagatc ggcgtgatgg aagagtgacg
     3901 cgtatctgag gggactaggg tgtgtttagg cgaaaagcgg ggcttcggtt gtacgcggtt
     3961 aggagtcccc tcgaggtatg gcagatatgc ttttgcatag ggagggggaa atgtagtctt
     4021 aatcataggt taacatgtat attaccaaat aagggaatcg cctgatgcac caaataaggt
     4081 attatatgat cccattggtg gcgagggagc gacctgaggg catatgggcg ttaacagaac
     4141 tgtctgtcct tgcgtcattc cttcctcatc ggatcatgta cgcggcagag tatgattgga
     4201 taacaggatg gcaccattca tcgtggcgca tgctgattgg tgcgactaag gagttatgta
     4261 acccacgaat gtacttaagc ttgtagttgc taacaataaa gggccattct acctctcacc
     4321 acattggtgt gcacctgggt tgatggccgg accgtcgatt ccctgacgac tacgagcacc
     4381 tgaatgaagc agaaggcatc ctgcaggaat tcctcgagac gtacggtgcg cgcgatgcat
     4441 tcgaagatct gccctatagt gagtcgtatt acgtagcttg gcgtaatcat ggtcatagct
     4501 gtttcctgtg tgaaattgtt atccgctcac aattccacac aacatacgag ccggaagcat
     4561 aaagtgtaaa gcctggggtg cctaatgagt gagctaactc acattacatg tgagcaaaag
     4621 gccagcaaaa ggccaggaac cgtaaaaagg ccgcgttgct ggcgtttttc cataggctcc
     4681 gcccccctga cgagcatcac aaaaatcgac gctcaagtca gaggtggcga aacccgacag
     4741 gactataaag ataccaggcg tttccccctg gaagctccct cgtgcgctct cctgttccga
     4801 ccctgccgct taccggatac ctgtccgcct ttctcccttc gggaagcgtg gcgctttctc
     4861 atagctcacg ctgtaggtat ctcagttcgg tgtaggtcgt tcgctccaag ctgggctgtg
     4921 tgcacgaacc ccccgttcag cccgaccgct gcgccttatc cggtaactat cgtcttgagt
     4981 ccaacccggt aagacacgac ttatcgccac tggcagcagc cactggtaac aggattagca
     5041 gagcgaggta tgtaggcggt gctacagagt tcttgaagtg gtggcctaac tacggctaca
     5101 ctagaagaac agtatttggt atctgcgctc tgctgaagcc agttaccttc ggaaaaagag
     5161 ttggtagctc ttgatccggc aaacaaacca ccgctggtag cggtggtttt tttgtttgca
     5221 agcagcagat tacgcgcaga aaaaaaggat ctcaagaaga tcctttgatc ttttctacgg
     5281 ggtctgacgc tcagtggaac gaaaactcac gttaagggat tttggtcatg agattatcaa
     5341 aaaggatctt cacctagatc ctttnnnnnn nnnnnnnnnn nnnnnnnnnn nnnnnnnnnn
     5401 nnnnnnnnnn nnnnnnnnnn nnnnnnnnnn nnnnnnnnnn nnnnnnnnnn nnnnnnnnnn
     5461 nnnnnnnnnn nnnnnnnnnn nnnnnnnnnc nnnnnnnnnn nnnnnnnnnn nnnnnnnnnn
     5521 nnnnnnnnnn nnnnnnnnnn nnnnnnnnnn nnnnnnnnnn nnnnnnnnnn nnnnnnnnnn
     5581 nnnnnnnnnn nnnnnnnnnn nnnnnnnnnn nnnnnnnnnn nnnnnnncct ttgacgttgg
     5641 agtccacgtt ctttaatagt ggactcttgt tccaaactgg aacaacactc aaccctatct
     5701 cgggctattc ttttgattta taagggattt tgccgatttc ggcctattgg ttaaaaaatg
     5761 agctgattta acaaaaattt aacgcgaatt ttaacaaaat attaacgttt acaatttaaa
     5821 tatttgctta tacaatcttc ctgtttttgg ggcttttctg attatcaacc ggggtaaatc
     5881 aatctaaagt atatatgagt aaacttggtc tgacagttac caatgcttaa tcagtgaggc
     5941 acctatctca gcgatctgtc tatttcgttc atccatagtt gcctgactcc ccgtcgtgta
     6001 gataactacg atacgggagg gcttaccatc tggccccagt gctgcaatga taccgcgaga
     6061 cccacgctca ccggctccag atttatcagc aataaaccag ccagccggaa gggccgagcg
     6121 cagaagtggt cctgcaactt tatccgcctc catccagtct attaattgtt gccgggaagc
     6181 tagagtaagt agttcgccag ttaatagttt gcgcaacgtt gttgccattg ctacaggcat
     6241 cgtggtgtca cgctcgtcgt ttggtatggc ttcattcagc tccggttccc aacgatcaag
     6301 gcgagttaca tgatccccca tgttgtgcaa aaaagcggtt agctccttcg gtcctccgat
     6361 cgttgtcaga agtaagttgg ccgcagtgtt atcactcatg gttatggcag cactgcataa
     6421 ttctcttact gtcatgccat ccgtaagatg cttttctgtg actggtgagt actcaaccaa
     6481 gtcattctga gaatagtgta tgcggcgacc gagttgctct tgcccggcgt caacacggga
     6541 taataccgcg ccacatagca gaactttaaa agtgctcatc attggagaac gttcttcggg
     6601 gcgaaaactc tcaaggatct taccgctgtt gagatccagt tcgatgtaac ccactcgtgc
     6661 acccaactga tcttcagcat cttttacttt caccagcgtt tctgggtgag caaaaacagg
     6721 aaggcaaaat gccgcaaaaa agggaataag ggcgacacgg aaatgttgaa tactcatact
     6781 cttccttttt caatattatt gaagcattta tcagggttat tgtctcatga gcggatacat
     6841 atttgaatgt atttagaaaa ataaacaaat aggggttccg cgcacatttc cccgaaaagt
     6901 gccacctgac gtagttaaca aaaaaaagcc cgccgaagcg ggctttatta ccaagcgaag
     6961 cgccattcgc cattcaggct gcgcaactgt tgggaagggc gatcggtgcg ggcctcttcg
     7021 ctattacgcc agctggcgaa agggggatgt gctgcaaggc gattaagttg ggtaacgcca
     7081 gggttttccc agtcacgacg ttgtaaaacg acggccagtc cgtaatacga ctcactatag
     7141 gtgtagtctt aatcataggt taacatgtat attaccaaat aagggaatcg cctgatgcac
     7201 caaataaggt attatatgat cccattggtg gcgagggagc gacctgaggg catatgggcg
     7261 ttaacagaac tgtctgtcct tgcgtcattc cttcctcatc ggatcatgta cgcggcagag
     7321 tatgattgga taacaggatg gcaccattca tcgtggcgca tgctgattgg tgcgactaag
     7381 gagttatgta acccacgaat gtacttaagc ttgtagttgc taacaataaa gggccattct
     7441 acctctcacc acattggtgt gcacctgggt tgatggccgg accgtcgatt ccctgacgac
     7501 tacgagcacc tgaatgaagc agaaggcttc atttggtgac cccgacgtga tcgttaggga
     7561 atagtggtcg gccacaggcg gcgtggcgat cctgtctcca tccgtctcgt cgaccgggag
     7621 gcgagttcga tgaccctgat agagggggct gcggcttagg gaggcagaag ctgagcaccg
     7681 tcggtaggag ctccagggcc cggagcgact gacccctgcc gagaactcag agggtcgtcg
     7741 gaagacggag agtgagcccg acgaccaccc caggcacgtc tttggtcggc ctgcggatca
     7801 agctagcaag ccgtcattaa ggtgatttcg tccgcgtgta aaacctattg cgggaaaatc
     7861 tctccttcta agaaggaaat aggggccatg ttgtccctgt tacaaaagga agggttgctt
     7921 tagtctccct cagatttata ttctccgggg tcctgggatc ccatcactgc ggcgctctcc
     7981 cagcgggcaa tggtacttgg aaaatcggga gagttaaaaa cctggggatt ggttttgggg
     8041 gcattgaagg cggctcgaga gtaacaggac taacttgaat cgatgcgcta ccggactcag
     8101 atcttgccac c
//
