# Supplementary material for: Heterologous avian system for quantitative analysis of Syncytin-1 interaction with ASCT2 receptor
Source: Retrovirology. 2021 Jun 22;18:15. doi: 10.1186/s12977-021-00558-0 (PMC8220723; doi:10.1186/s12977-021-00558-0)
Supplement: Supplementary file 15 — Additional file 15: Nucleotide sequence of pFuTraP-hASCT2-d13 in GenBank format. The sequence is compatible with common text editors or can be directly imported to appropriate software (Vector NTi, SnapGene, etc.). [file 12977_2021_558_MOESM15_ESM.gb]

LOCUS       Exported                8105 bp ds-DNA     circular SYN 17-MAY-2021
DEFINITION  pFuTraP vector expressing human ASCT2 with d13 deletion.
ACCESSION   .
VERSION     .
KEYWORDS    .
SOURCE      synthetic DNA construct
  ORGANISM  synthetic DNA construct
REFERENCE   1  (bases 1 to 8105)
  AUTHORS   Stafl K, Travnicek M, Kucerova D, Pecnova L, Krchlikova V, Galikova 
            E, Stepanets V, Hejnar J, Trejbalova K
  TITLE     Direct Submission
  JOURNAL   Exported Monday, May 17, 2021 from SnapGene 5.2.5.1
            https://www.snapgene.com
FEATURES             Location/Qualifiers
     source          1..8105
                     /organism="recombinant plasmid"
                     /lab_host="Gallus gallus"
                     /mol_type="other DNA"
     CDS             1..1590
                     /codon_start=1
                     /product="ASCT2"
                     /label=hASCT2
                     /note="human ASCT2"
                     /translation="MVADPPRDSKGLAAAEPTANGGLALASIEDQGAAAGGYCGSRDQV
                     RRCLRANLLVLLTVVAVVAGVALGLGVSGAGGALALGPERLSAFVFPGELLLRLLRMII
                     LPLVVCSLIGGAASLDPGALGRLGAWALLFFLVTTLLASALGVGLALALQPGAASAAIN
                     ASVGAAGSAENAPSKEVLDSFLDLARNIFPSNLVSAAFRSYSTTGGPVGQEVEGMNILG
                     LVVFAIVFGVALRKLGPEGELLIRFFNSFNEATMVLVSWIMWYAPVGIMFLVAGKIVEM
                     EDVGLLFARLGKYILCCLLGHAIHGLLVLPLIYFLFTRKNPYRFLWGIVTPLATAFGTS
                     SSSATLPLMMKCVEENNGVAKHISRFILPIGATVNMDGAALFQCVAAVFIAQLSQQSLD
                     FVKIITILVTATASSVGAAGIPAGGVLTLAIILEAVNLPVDHISLILAVDWLVDRSCTV
                     LNVEGDALGAGLLQNYVDRTESRSTEPELIQVKSELPLDPLPVPTEEGNPLLKHYRGPA
                     GDATVASEKESVM"
     misc_feature    124..150
                     /label=TM1a
                     /note="Garaeva et al., 2018"
     misc_feature    154..222
                     /product="Garaeva et al., 2018"
                     /label=TM1b
     misc_feature    247..351
                     /label=TM2
                     /note="Garaeva et al., 2018"
     misc_feature    376..459
                     /label=TM3
                     /note="Garaeva et al., 2018"
     mat_peptide     460..540
                     /label=region N
     misc_feature    541..570
                     /product="Garaeva et al., 2018"
                     /label=TM4a
     misc_feature    583..609
                     /label=TM4b
     mat_peptide     610..648
                     /label=retroviral docking site
                     /note="Garaeva et al., 2018"
     mat_peptide     610..639
                     /label=region C
     misc_feature    622..627
                     /label=d13
     misc_feature    661..711
                     /label=TM4c
                     /note="Garaeva et al., 2018"
     misc_feature    680..685
                     /label=MfeI
     misc_feature    727..843
                     /label=TM5
                     /note="Garaeva et al., 2018"
     misc_feature    856..954
                     /label=TM6
                     /note="Garaeva et al., 2018"
     misc_feature    964..1017
                     /label=HP1a
                     /note="Garaeva et al., 2018"
     misc_feature    1024..1065
                     /label=HP1b
                     /note="Garaeva et al., 2018"
     misc_feature    1081..1122
                     /label=TM7a
                     /note="Garaeva et al., 2018"
     misc_feature    1129..1176
                     /label=TM7b
                     /note="Garaeva et al., 2018"
     misc_feature    1198..1242
                     /label=HP2a
                     /note="Garaeva et al., 2018"
     misc_feature    1267..1305
                     /label=HP2b
                     /note="Garaeva et al., 2018"
     misc_feature    1330..1449
                     /label=TM8
                     /note="Garaeva et al., 2018"
     CDS             1606..1620
                     /codon_start=1
                     /label=GGGGS linker
                     /translation="GGGGS"
     CDS             1621..2337
                     /codon_start=1
                     /product="Aequorea coerulescens GFP"
                     /label=AcGFP1
                     /note="mammalian codon-optimized"
                     /translation="VSKGAELFTGIVPILIELNGDVNGHKFSVSGEGEGDATYGKLTLK
                     FICTTGKLPVPWPTLVTTLSYGVQCFSRYPDHMKQHDFFKSAMPEGYIQERTIFFEDDG
                     NYKSRAEVKFEGDTLVNRIELTGTDFKEDGNILGNKMEYNYNAHNVYIMTDKAKNGIKV
                     NFKIRHNIEDGSVQLADHYQQNTPIGDGPVLLPDNHYLSTQSALSKDPNEKRDHMIYFG
                     FVTAAAITHGMDELYK"
     misc_feature    2355..2941
                     /label=IRES2
                     /note="internal ribosome entry site (IRES) of the 
                     encephalomyocarditis virus (EMCV)"
     CDS             2942..3892
                     /codon_start=1
                     /product="phytochrome-based 
                     near-infraredfluorescentprotein, originally termed iRFP 
                     (Filonov et al., 2011)"
                     /label=iRFP713
                     /note="name was changed to iRFP713 
                     (ShcherbakovaandVerkhusha, 2013)"
                     /translation="MAEGSVARQPDLLTCDDEPIHIPGAIQPHGLLLALAADMTIVAGS
                     DNLPELTGLAIGALIGRSAADVFDSETHNRLTIALAEPGAAVGAPITVGFTMRKDAGFI
                     GSWHRHDQLIFLELEPPQRDVAEPQAFFRRTNSAIRRLQAAETLESACAAAAQEVRKIT
                     GFDRVMIYRFASDFSGEVIAEDRCAEVESKLGLHYPASTVPAQARRLYTINPVRIIPDI
                     NYRPVPVTPDLNPVTGRPIDLSFAILRSVSPVHLEFMRNIGMHGTMSISILRGERLWGL
                     IVCHHRTPYYVDLDGRQACELVAQVLAWQIGVMEE"
     LTR             4006..4391
                     /label=dLTR
     misc_feature    4391
                     /label=missing end (TTCA)
                     /note="due to cloning procedure"
     V_segment       complement(4392..7135)
                     /label=pLitmus 28i
     promoter        complement(4447..4465)
                     /label=T7 promoter
                     /note="promoter for bacteriophage T7 RNA polymerase"
     primer_bind     complement(4486..4502)
                     /label=M13 rev
                     /note="common sequencing primer, one of multiple similar 
                     variants"
     protein_bind    4510..4526
                     /label=lac operator
                     /bound_moiety="lac repressor encoded by lacI"
                     /note="The lac repressor binds to the lac operatortoinhibit
                     transcription in E. coli. This inhibition can be relieved 
                     by adding lactose or isopropyl-beta-D-thiogalactopyranoside
                     (IPTG)."
     promoter        complement(4534..4564)
                     /label=lac promoter
                     /note="promoter for the E. coli lac operon"
     protein_bind    4579..4600
                     /label=CAP binding site
                     /bound_moiety="E. coli catabolite activator protein"
                     /note="CAP binding activates transcription in thepresenceof
                     cAMP."
     rep_origin      complement(4661..5249)
                     /direction=LEFT
                     /label=ori
                     /note="high-copy-number ColE1/pMB1/pBR322/pUC origin of 
                     replication"
     rep_origin      5360..5869
                     /direction=RIGHT
                     /label=M13 ori
                     /note="M13 bacteriophage origin of 
                     replication;arrowindicates direction of (+) strand 
                     synthesis"
     CDS             complement(5911..6771)
                     /codon_start=1
                     /gene="bla"
                     /product="beta-lactamase"
                     /label=AmpR
                     /note="confers resistance to ampicillin, carbenicillin, and
                     related antibiotics"
                     /translation="MSIQHFRVALIPFFAAFCLPVFAHPETLVKVKDAEDQLGARVGYI
                     ELDLNSGKILESFRPEERSPMMSTFKVLLCGAVLSRVDAGQEQLGRRIHYSQNDLVEYS
                     PVTEKHLTDGMTVRELCSAAITMSDNTAANLLLTTIGGPKELTAFLHNMGDHVTRLDRW
                     EPELNEAIPNDERDTTMPVAMATTLRKLLTGELLTLASRQQLIDWMEADKVAGPLLRSA
                     LPAGWFIADKSGAGERGSRGIIAALGPDGKPSRIVVIYTTGSQATMDERNRQIAEIGAS
                     LIKHW"
     promoter        complement(6772..6876)
                     /gene="bla"
                     /label=AmpR promoter
     primer_bind     7097..7113
                     /label=M13 fwd
                     /note="common sequencing primer, one of multiple similar 
                     variants"
     promoter        7117..7135
                     /label=T7 promoter
                     /note="promoter for bacteriophage T7 RNA polymerase"
     LTR             7136..7527
     misc_feature    7528..7545
                     /label=PBS
                     /note="the same as for RCAS"
     misc_feature    7582..7686
                     /label=packaging signal
                     /note="according to Banks JD and Linial ML, J. Virol.,2000"
     gene            7798..8060
                     /label=p19
                     /note="p19"
     gene            8061..8074
                     /label=fragment p27
                     /note="fragment p27"
ORIGIN
        1 atggtggccg atcctcctcg agactccaag gggctcgcag cggcggagcc caccgccaac
       61 gggggcctgg cgctggcctc catcgaggac caaggcgcgg cagcaggcgg ctactgcggt
      121 tcccgggacc aggtgcgccg ctgccttcga gccaacctgc ttgtgctgct gacagtggtg
      181 gccgtggtgg ccggcgtggc gctgggactg ggggtgtcgg gggccggggg tgcgctggcg
      241 ttgggcccgg agcgcttgag cgccttcgtc ttcccgggcg agctgctgct gcgtctgctg
      301 cggatgatca tcttgccgct ggtggtgtgc agcttgatcg gcggcgccgc cagcctggac
      361 cccggcgcgc tcggccgtct gggcgcctgg gcgctgctct ttttcctggt caccacgctg
      421 ctggcgtcgg cgctcggagt gggcttggcg ctggctctgc agccgggcgc cgcctccgcc
      481 gccatcaacg cctccgtggg agccgcgggc agtgccgaaa atgcccccag caaggaggtg
      541 ctcgattcgt tcctggatct tgcgagaaat atcttccctt ccaacctggt gtcagcagcc
      601 tttcgctcat actctaccac cggagggccc gtggggcagg aggtggaggg gatgaacatc
      661 ctgggcttgg tagtgtttgc aattgtcttt ggtgtggcgc tgcggaagct ggggcctgaa
      721 ggggagctgc ttatccgctt cttcaactcc ttcaatgagg ccaccatggt tctggtctcc
      781 tggatcatgt ggtacgcccc tgtgggcatc atgttcctgg tggctggcaa gatcgtggag
      841 atggaggatg tgggtttact ctttgcccgc cttggcaagt acattctgtg ctgcctgctg
      901 ggtcacgcca tccatgggct cctggtactg cccctcatct acttcctctt cacccgcaaa
      961 aacccctacc gcttcctgtg gggcatcgtg acgccgctgg ccactgcctt tgggacctct
     1021 tccagttccg ccacgctgcc gctgatgatg aagtgcgtgg aggagaataa tggcgtggcc
     1081 aagcacatca gccgtttcat cctgcccatc ggcgccaccg tcaacatgga cggtgccgcg
     1141 ctcttccagt gcgtggccgc agtgttcatt gcacagctca gccagcagtc cttggacttc
     1201 gtaaagatca tcaccatcct ggtcacggcc acagcgtcca gcgtgggggc agcgggcatc
     1261 cctgctggag gtgtcctcac tctggccatc atcctcgaag cagtcaacct cccggtcgac
     1321 catatctcct tgatcctggc tgtggactgg ctagtcgacc ggtcctgtac cgtcctcaat
     1381 gtagaaggtg acgctctggg ggcaggactc ctccaaaatt acgtggaccg tacggagtcg
     1441 agaagcacag agcctgagtt gatacaagtg aagagtgagc tgcccctgga tccgctgcca
     1501 gtccccactg aggaaggaaa ccccctcctc aaacactatc gggggcccgc aggggatgcc
     1561 acggtcgcct ctgagaagga atcagtcatg actagtaccg gtaccggagg tggtggatcc
     1621 gtgagcaagg gcgccgagct gttcaccggc atcgtgccca tcctgatcga gctgaatggc
     1681 gatgtgaatg gccacaagtt cagcgtgagc ggcgagggcg agggcgatgc cacctacggc
     1741 aagctgaccc tgaagttcat ctgcaccacc ggcaagctgc ctgtgccctg gcccaccctg
     1801 gtgaccaccc tgagctacgg cgtgcagtgc ttctcacgct accccgatca catgaagcag
     1861 cacgacttct tcaagagcgc catgcctgag ggctacatcc aggagcgcac catcttcttc
     1921 gaggatgacg gcaactacaa gtcgcgcgcc gaggtgaagt tcgagggcga taccctggtg
     1981 aatcgcatcg agctgaccgg caccgatttc aaggaggatg gcaacatcct gggcaataag
     2041 atggagtaca actacaacgc ccacaatgtg tacatcatga ccgacaaggc caagaatggc
     2101 atcaaggtga acttcaagat ccgccacaac atcgaggatg gcagcgtgca gctggccgac
     2161 cactaccagc agaatacccc catcggcgat ggccctgtgc tgctgcccga taaccactac
     2221 ctgtccaccc agagcgccct gtccaaggac cccaacgaga agcgcgatca catgatctac
     2281 ttcggcttcg tgaccgccgc cgccatcacc cacggcatgg atgagctgta caagtgagcg
     2341 gccgcgactc tagacccctc tccctccccc ccccctaacg ttactggccg aagccgcttg
     2401 gaataaggcc ggtgtgcgtt tgtctatatg ttattttcca ccatattgcc gtcttttggc
     2461 aatgtgaggg cccggaaacc tggccctgtc ttcttgacga gcattcctag gggtctttcc
     2521 cctctcgcca aaggaatgca aggtctgttg aatgtcgtga aggaagcagt tcctctggaa
     2581 gcttcttgaa gacaaacaac gtctgtagcg accctttgca ggcagcggaa ccccccacct
     2641 ggcgacaggt gcctctgcgg ccaaaagcca cgtgtataag atacacctgc aaaggcggca
     2701 caaccccagt gccacgttgt gagttggata gttgtggaaa gagtcaaatg gctctcctca
     2761 agcgtattca acaaggggct gaaggatgcc cagaaggtac cccattgtat gggatctgat
     2821 ctggggcctc ggtacacatg ctttacatgt gtttagtcga ggttaaaaaa acgtctaggc
     2881 cccccgaacc acggggacgt ggttttcctt tgaaaaacac gatgataata tggccacaac
     2941 catggcggaa ggatccgtcg ccaggcagcc tgacctcttg acctgcgacg atgagccgat
     3001 ccatatcccc ggtgccatcc aaccgcatgg actgctgctc gccctcgccg ccgacatgac
     3061 gatcgttgcc ggcagcgaca accttcccga actcaccgga ctggcgatcg gcgccctgat
     3121 cggccgctct gcggccgatg tcttcgactc ggagacgcac aaccgtctga cgatcgcctt
     3181 ggccgagccc ggggcggccg tcggagcacc gatcactgtc ggcttcacga tgcgaaagga
     3241 cgcaggcttc atcggctcct ggcatcgcca tgatcagctc atcttcctcg agctcgagcc
     3301 tccccagcgg gacgtcgccg agccgcaggc gttcttccgc cgcaccaaca gcgccatccg
     3361 ccgcctgcag gccgccgaaa ccttggaaag cgcctgcgcc gccgcggcgc aagaggtgcg
     3421 gaagattacc ggcttcgatc gggtgatgat ctatcgcttc gcctccgact tcagcggcga
     3481 agtgatcgca gaggatcggt gcgccgaggt cgagtcaaaa ctaggcctgc actatcctgc
     3541 ctcaaccgtg ccggcgcagg cccgtcggct ctataccatc aacccggtac ggatcattcc
     3601 cgatatcaat tatcggccgg tgccggtcac cccagacctc aatccggtca ccgggcggcc
     3661 gattgatctt agcttcgcca tcctgcgcag cgtctcgccc gtccatctgg agttcatgcg
     3721 caacataggc atgcacggca cgatgtcgat ctcgattttg cgcggcgagc gactgtgggg
     3781 attgatcgtt tgccatcacc gaacgccgta ctacgtcgat ctcgatggcc gccaagcctg
     3841 cgagctagtc gcccaggttc tggcctggca gatcggcgtg atggaagagt gacgcgtatc
     3901 tgaggggact agggtgtgtt taggcgaaaa gcggggcttc ggttgtacgc ggttaggagt
     3961 cccctcgagg tatggcagat atgcttttgc atagggaggg ggaaatgtag tcttaatcat
     4021 aggttaacat gtatattacc aaataaggga atcgcctgat gcaccaaata aggtattata
     4081 tgatcccatt ggtggcgagg gagcgacctg agggcatatg ggcgttaaca gaactgtctg
     4141 tccttgcgtc attccttcct catcggatca tgtacgcggc agagtatgat tggataacag
     4201 gatggcacca ttcatcgtgg cgcatgctga ttggtgcgac taaggagtta tgtaacccac
     4261 gaatgtactt aagcttgtag ttgctaacaa taaagggcca ttctacctct caccacattg
     4321 gtgtgcacct gggttgatgg ccggaccgtc gattccctga cgactacgag cacctgaatg
     4381 aagcagaagg catcctgcag gaattcctcg agacgtacgg tgcgcgcgat gcattcgaag
     4441 atctgcccta tagtgagtcg tattacgtag cttggcgtaa tcatggtcat agctgtttcc
     4501 tgtgtgaaat tgttatccgc tcacaattcc acacaacata cgagccggaa gcataaagtg
     4561 taaagcctgg ggtgcctaat gagtgagcta actcacatta catgtgagca aaaggccagc
     4621 aaaaggccag gaaccgtaaa aaggccgcgt tgctggcgtt tttccatagg ctccgccccc
     4681 ctgacgagca tcacaaaaat cgacgctcaa gtcagaggtg gcgaaacccg acaggactat
     4741 aaagatacca ggcgtttccc cctggaagct ccctcgtgcg ctctcctgtt ccgaccctgc
     4801 cgcttaccgg atacctgtcc gcctttctcc cttcgggaag cgtggcgctt tctcatagct
     4861 cacgctgtag gtatctcagt tcggtgtagg tcgttcgctc caagctgggc tgtgtgcacg
     4921 aaccccccgt tcagcccgac cgctgcgcct tatccggtaa ctatcgtctt gagtccaacc
     4981 cggtaagaca cgacttatcg ccactggcag cagccactgg taacaggatt agcagagcga
     5041 ggtatgtagg cggtgctaca gagttcttga agtggtggcc taactacggc tacactagaa
     5101 gaacagtatt tggtatctgc gctctgctga agccagttac cttcggaaaa agagttggta
     5161 gctcttgatc cggcaaacaa accaccgctg gtagcggtgg tttttttgtt tgcaagcagc
     5221 agattacgcg cagaaaaaaa ggatctcaag aagatccttt gatcttttct acggggtctg
     5281 acgctcagtg gaacgaaaac tcacgttaag ggattttggt catgagatta tcaaaaagga
     5341 tcttcaccta gatcctttnn nnnnnnnnnn nnnnnnnnnn nnnnnnnnnn nnnnnnnnnn
     5401 nnnnnnnnnn nnnnnnnnnn nnnnnnnnnn nnnnnnnnnn nnnnnnnnnn nnnnnnnnnn
     5461 nnnnnnnnnn nnnnnnnnnn nnncnnnnnn nnnnnnnnnn nnnnnnnnnn nnnnnnnnnn
     5521 nnnnnnnnnn nnnnnnnnnn nnnnnnnnnn nnnnnnnnnn nnnnnnnnnn nnnnnnnnnn
     5581 nnnnnnnnnn nnnnnnnnnn nnnnnnnnnn nnnnnnnnnn ncctttgacg ttggagtcca
     5641 cgttctttaa tagtggactc ttgttccaaa ctggaacaac actcaaccct atctcgggct
     5701 attcttttga tttataaggg attttgccga tttcggccta ttggttaaaa aatgagctga
     5761 tttaacaaaa atttaacgcg aattttaaca aaatattaac gtttacaatt taaatatttg
     5821 cttatacaat cttcctgttt ttggggcttt tctgattatc aaccggggta aatcaatcta
     5881 aagtatatat gagtaaactt ggtctgacag ttaccaatgc ttaatcagtg aggcacctat
     5941 ctcagcgatc tgtctatttc gttcatccat agttgcctga ctccccgtcg tgtagataac
     6001 tacgatacgg gagggcttac catctggccc cagtgctgca atgataccgc gagacccacg
     6061 ctcaccggct ccagatttat cagcaataaa ccagccagcc ggaagggccg agcgcagaag
     6121 tggtcctgca actttatccg cctccatcca gtctattaat tgttgccggg aagctagagt
     6181 aagtagttcg ccagttaata gtttgcgcaa cgttgttgcc attgctacag gcatcgtggt
     6241 gtcacgctcg tcgtttggta tggcttcatt cagctccggt tcccaacgat caaggcgagt
     6301 tacatgatcc cccatgttgt gcaaaaaagc ggttagctcc ttcggtcctc cgatcgttgt
     6361 cagaagtaag ttggccgcag tgttatcact catggttatg gcagcactgc ataattctct
     6421 tactgtcatg ccatccgtaa gatgcttttc tgtgactggt gagtactcaa ccaagtcatt
     6481 ctgagaatag tgtatgcggc gaccgagttg ctcttgcccg gcgtcaacac gggataatac
     6541 cgcgccacat agcagaactt taaaagtgct catcattgga gaacgttctt cggggcgaaa
     6601 actctcaagg atcttaccgc tgttgagatc cagttcgatg taacccactc gtgcacccaa
     6661 ctgatcttca gcatctttta ctttcaccag cgtttctggg tgagcaaaaa caggaaggca
     6721 aaatgccgca aaaaagggaa taagggcgac acggaaatgt tgaatactca tactcttcct
     6781 ttttcaatat tattgaagca tttatcaggg ttattgtctc atgagcggat acatatttga
     6841 atgtatttag aaaaataaac aaataggggt tccgcgcaca tttccccgaa aagtgccacc
     6901 tgacgtagtt aacaaaaaaa agcccgccga agcgggcttt attaccaagc gaagcgccat
     6961 tcgccattca ggctgcgcaa ctgttgggaa gggcgatcgg tgcgggcctc ttcgctatta
     7021 cgccagctgg cgaaaggggg atgtgctgca aggcgattaa gttgggtaac gccagggttt
     7081 tcccagtcac gacgttgtaa aacgacggcc agtccgtaat acgactcact ataggtgtag
     7141 tcttaatcat aggttaacat gtatattacc aaataaggga atcgcctgat gcaccaaata
     7201 aggtattata tgatcccatt ggtggcgagg gagcgacctg agggcatatg ggcgttaaca
     7261 gaactgtctg tccttgcgtc attccttcct catcggatca tgtacgcggc agagtatgat
     7321 tggataacag gatggcacca ttcatcgtgg cgcatgctga ttggtgcgac taaggagtta
     7381 tgtaacccac gaatgtactt aagcttgtag ttgctaacaa taaagggcca ttctacctct
     7441 caccacattg gtgtgcacct gggttgatgg ccggaccgtc gattccctga cgactacgag
     7501 cacctgaatg aagcagaagg cttcatttgg tgaccccgac gtgatcgtta gggaatagtg
     7561 gtcggccaca ggcggcgtgg cgatcctgtc tccatccgtc tcgtcgaccg ggaggcgagt
     7621 tcgatgaccc tgatagaggg ggctgcggct tagggaggca gaagctgagc accgtcggta
     7681 ggagctccag ggcccggagc gactgacccc tgccgagaac tcagagggtc gtcggaagac
     7741 ggagagtgag cccgacgacc accccaggca cgtctttggt cggcctgcgg atcaagctag
     7801 caagccgtca ttaaggtgat ttcgtccgcg tgtaaaacct attgcgggaa aatctctcct
     7861 tctaagaagg aaataggggc catgttgtcc ctgttacaaa aggaagggtt gctttagtct
     7921 ccctcagatt tatattctcc ggggtcctgg gatcccatca ctgcggcgct ctcccagcgg
     7981 gcaatggtac ttggaaaatc gggagagtta aaaacctggg gattggtttt gggggcattg
     8041 aaggcggctc gagagtaaca ggactaactt gaatcgatgc gctaccggac tcagatcttg
     8101 ccacc
//
