# Supplementary material for: Heterologous avian system for quantitative analysis of Syncytin-1 interaction with ASCT2 receptor
Source: Retrovirology. 2021 Jun 22;18:15. doi: 10.1186/s12977-021-00558-0 (PMC8220723; doi:10.1186/s12977-021-00558-0)
Supplement: Supplementary file 16 — Additional file 16: Nucleotide sequence of pFuTraP-hASCT2-d15 in GenBank format. The sequence is compatible with common text editors or can be directly imported to appropriate software (Vector NTi, SnapGene, etc.). [file 12977_2021_558_MOESM16_ESM.gb]

LOCUS       Exported                8099 bp ds-DNA     circular SYN 17-MAY-2021
DEFINITION  pFuTraP vector expressing human ASCT2 with d15 deletion.
ACCESSION   .
VERSION     .
KEYWORDS    .
SOURCE      synthetic DNA construct
  ORGANISM  synthetic DNA construct
REFERENCE   1  (bases 1 to 8099)
  AUTHORS   Stafl K, Travnicek M, Kucerova D, Pecnova L, Krchlikova V, Galikova 
            E, Stepanets V, Hejnar J, Trejbalova K
  TITLE     Direct Submission
  JOURNAL   Exported Monday, May 17, 2021 from SnapGene 5.2.5.1
            https://www.snapgene.com
FEATURES             Location/Qualifiers
     source          1..8099
                     /organism="recombinant plasmid"
                     /lab_host="Gallus gallus"
                     /mol_type="other DNA"
     CDS             1..1584
                     /codon_start=1
                     /product="ASCT2"
                     /label=hASCT2
                     /note="human ASCT2"
                     /translation="MVADPPRDSKGLAAAEPTANGGLALASIEDQGAAAGGYCGSRDQV
                     RRCLRANLLVLLTVVAVVAGVALGLGVSGAGGALALGPERLSAFVFPGELLLRLLRMII
                     LPLVVCSLIGGAASLDPGALGRLGAWALLFFLVTTLLASALGVGLALALQPGAASAAIN
                     ASVGAAGSAENAPSKEVLDSFLDLARNIFPSNLVSAAFRSYSTGGVGQEVEGMNILGLV
                     VFAIVFGVALRKLGPEGELLIRFFNSFNEATMVLVSWIMWYAPVGIMFLVAGKIVEMED
                     VGLLFARLGKYILCCLLGHAIHGLLVLPLIYFLFTRKNPYRFLWGIVTPLATAFGTSSS
                     SATLPLMMKCVEENNGVAKHISRFILPIGATVNMDGAALFQCVAAVFIAQLSQQSLDFV
                     KIITILVTATASSVGAAGIPAGGVLTLAIILEAVNLPVDHISLILAVDWLVDRSCTVLN
                     VEGDALGAGLLQNYVDRTESRSTEPELIQVKSELPLDPLPVPTEEGNPLLKHYRGPAGD
                     ATVASEKESVM"
     misc_feature    124..150
                     /label=TM1a
                     /note="Garaeva et al., 2018"
     misc_feature    154..222
                     /product="Garaeva et al., 2018"
                     /label=TM1b
     misc_feature    247..351
                     /label=TM2
                     /note="Garaeva et al., 2018"
     misc_feature    376..459
                     /label=TM3
                     /note="Garaeva et al., 2018"
     mat_peptide     460..540
                     /label=region N
     misc_feature    541..570
                     /product="Garaeva et al., 2018"
                     /label=TM4a
     misc_feature    583..609
                     /label=TM4b
     mat_peptide     610..642
                     /label=retroviral docking site
                     /note="Garaeva et al., 2018"
     mat_peptide     610..633
                     /label=region C
     misc_feature    619..624
                     /label=d15
     misc_feature    655..705
                     /label=TM4c
                     /note="Garaeva et al., 2018"
     misc_feature    674..679
                     /label=MfeI
     misc_feature    721..837
                     /label=TM5
                     /note="Garaeva et al., 2018"
     misc_feature    850..948
                     /label=TM6
                     /note="Garaeva et al., 2018"
     misc_feature    958..1011
                     /label=HP1a
                     /note="Garaeva et al., 2018"
     misc_feature    1018..1059
                     /label=HP1b
                     /note="Garaeva et al., 2018"
     misc_feature    1075..1116
                     /label=TM7a
                     /note="Garaeva et al., 2018"
     misc_feature    1123..1170
                     /label=TM7b
                     /note="Garaeva et al., 2018"
     misc_feature    1192..1236
                     /label=HP2a
                     /note="Garaeva et al., 2018"
     misc_feature    1261..1299
                     /label=HP2b
                     /note="Garaeva et al., 2018"
     misc_feature    1324..1443
                     /label=TM8
                     /note="Garaeva et al., 2018"
     CDS             1600..1614
                     /codon_start=1
                     /label=GGGGS linker
                     /translation="GGGGS"
     CDS             1615..2331
                     /codon_start=1
                     /product="Aequorea coerulescens GFP"
                     /label=AcGFP1
                     /note="mammalian codon-optimized"
                     /translation="VSKGAELFTGIVPILIELNGDVNGHKFSVSGEGEGDATYGKLTLK
                     FICTTGKLPVPWPTLVTTLSYGVQCFSRYPDHMKQHDFFKSAMPEGYIQERTIFFEDDG
                     NYKSRAEVKFEGDTLVNRIELTGTDFKEDGNILGNKMEYNYNAHNVYIMTDKAKNGIKV
                     NFKIRHNIEDGSVQLADHYQQNTPIGDGPVLLPDNHYLSTQSALSKDPNEKRDHMIYFG
                     FVTAAAITHGMDELYK"
     misc_feature    2349..2935
                     /label=IRES2
                     /note="internal ribosome entry site (IRES) of the 
                     encephalomyocarditis virus (EMCV)"
     CDS             2936..3886
                     /codon_start=1
                     /product="phytochrome-based 
                     near-infraredfluorescentprotein, originally termed iRFP 
                     (Filonov et al., 2011)"
                     /label=iRFP713
                     /note="name was changed to iRFP713 
                     (ShcherbakovaandVerkhusha, 2013)"
                     /translation="MAEGSVARQPDLLTCDDEPIHIPGAIQPHGLLLALAADMTIVAGS
                     DNLPELTGLAIGALIGRSAADVFDSETHNRLTIALAEPGAAVGAPITVGFTMRKDAGFI
                     GSWHRHDQLIFLELEPPQRDVAEPQAFFRRTNSAIRRLQAAETLESACAAAAQEVRKIT
                     GFDRVMIYRFASDFSGEVIAEDRCAEVESKLGLHYPASTVPAQARRLYTINPVRIIPDI
                     NYRPVPVTPDLNPVTGRPIDLSFAILRSVSPVHLEFMRNIGMHGTMSISILRGERLWGL
                     IVCHHRTPYYVDLDGRQACELVAQVLAWQIGVMEE"
     LTR             4000..4385
                     /label=dLTR
     misc_feature    4385
                     /label=missing end (TTCA)
                     /note="due to cloning procedure"
     V_segment       complement(4386..7129)
                     /label=pLitmus 28i
     promoter        complement(4441..4459)
                     /label=T7 promoter
                     /note="promoter for bacteriophage T7 RNA polymerase"
     primer_bind     complement(4480..4496)
                     /label=M13 rev
                     /note="common sequencing primer, one of multiple similar 
                     variants"
     protein_bind    4504..4520
                     /label=lac operator
                     /bound_moiety="lac repressor encoded by lacI"
                     /note="The lac repressor binds to the lac operatortoinhibit
                     transcription in E. coli. This inhibition can be relieved 
                     by adding lactose or isopropyl-beta-D-thiogalactopyranoside
                     (IPTG)."
     promoter        complement(4528..4558)
                     /label=lac promoter
                     /note="promoter for the E. coli lac operon"
     protein_bind    4573..4594
                     /label=CAP binding site
                     /bound_moiety="E. coli catabolite activator protein"
                     /note="CAP binding activates transcription in thepresenceof
                     cAMP."
     rep_origin      complement(4655..5243)
                     /direction=LEFT
                     /label=ori
                     /note="high-copy-number ColE1/pMB1/pBR322/pUC origin of 
                     replication"
     rep_origin      5354..5863
                     /direction=RIGHT
                     /label=M13 ori
                     /note="M13 bacteriophage origin of 
                     replication;arrowindicates direction of (+) strand 
                     synthesis"
     CDS             complement(5905..6765)
                     /codon_start=1
                     /gene="bla"
                     /product="beta-lactamase"
                     /label=AmpR
                     /note="confers resistance to ampicillin, carbenicillin, and
                     related antibiotics"
                     /translation="MSIQHFRVALIPFFAAFCLPVFAHPETLVKVKDAEDQLGARVGYI
                     ELDLNSGKILESFRPEERSPMMSTFKVLLCGAVLSRVDAGQEQLGRRIHYSQNDLVEYS
                     PVTEKHLTDGMTVRELCSAAITMSDNTAANLLLTTIGGPKELTAFLHNMGDHVTRLDRW
                     EPELNEAIPNDERDTTMPVAMATTLRKLLTGELLTLASRQQLIDWMEADKVAGPLLRSA
                     LPAGWFIADKSGAGERGSRGIIAALGPDGKPSRIVVIYTTGSQATMDERNRQIAEIGAS
                     LIKHW"
     promoter        complement(6766..6870)
                     /gene="bla"
                     /label=AmpR promoter
     primer_bind     7091..7107
                     /label=M13 fwd
                     /note="common sequencing primer, one of multiple similar 
                     variants"
     promoter        7111..7129
                     /label=T7 promoter
                     /note="promoter for bacteriophage T7 RNA polymerase"
     LTR             7130..7521
     misc_feature    7522..7539
                     /label=PBS
                     /note="the same as for RCAS"
     misc_feature    7576..7680
                     /label=packaging signal
                     /note="according to Banks JD and Linial ML, J. Virol.,2000"
     gene            7792..8054
                     /label=p19
                     /note="p19"
     gene            8055..8068
                     /label=fragment p27
                     /note="fragment p27"
ORIGIN
        1 atggtggccg atcctcctcg agactccaag gggctcgcag cggcggagcc caccgccaac
       61 gggggcctgg cgctggcctc catcgaggac caaggcgcgg cagcaggcgg ctactgcggt
      121 tcccgggacc aggtgcgccg ctgccttcga gccaacctgc ttgtgctgct gacagtggtg
      181 gccgtggtgg ccggcgtggc gctgggactg ggggtgtcgg gggccggggg tgcgctggcg
      241 ttgggcccgg agcgcttgag cgccttcgtc ttcccgggcg agctgctgct gcgtctgctg
      301 cggatgatca tcttgccgct ggtggtgtgc agcttgatcg gcggcgccgc cagcctggac
      361 cccggcgcgc tcggccgtct gggcgcctgg gcgctgctct ttttcctggt caccacgctg
      421 ctggcgtcgg cgctcggagt gggcttggcg ctggctctgc agccgggcgc cgcctccgcc
      481 gccatcaacg cctccgtggg agccgcgggc agtgccgaaa atgcccccag caaggaggtg
      541 ctcgattcgt tcctggatct tgcgagaaat atcttccctt ccaacctggt gtcagcagcc
      601 tttcgctcat actctaccgg tggggtgggg caggaggtgg aggggatgaa catcctgggc
      661 ttggtagtgt ttgcaattgt ctttggtgtg gcgctgcgga agctggggcc tgaaggggag
      721 ctgcttatcc gcttcttcaa ctccttcaat gaggccacca tggttctggt ctcctggatc
      781 atgtggtacg cccctgtggg catcatgttc ctggtggctg gcaagatcgt ggagatggag
      841 gatgtgggtt tactctttgc ccgccttggc aagtacattc tgtgctgcct gctgggtcac
      901 gccatccatg ggctcctggt actgcccctc atctacttcc tcttcacccg caaaaacccc
      961 taccgcttcc tgtggggcat cgtgacgccg ctggccactg cctttgggac ctcttccagt
     1021 tccgccacgc tgccgctgat gatgaagtgc gtggaggaga ataatggcgt ggccaagcac
     1081 atcagccgtt tcatcctgcc catcggcgcc accgtcaaca tggacggtgc cgcgctcttc
     1141 cagtgcgtgg ccgcagtgtt cattgcacag ctcagccagc agtccttgga cttcgtaaag
     1201 atcatcacca tcctggtcac ggccacagcg tccagcgtgg gggcagcggg catccctgct
     1261 ggaggtgtcc tcactctggc catcatcctc gaagcagtca acctcccggt cgaccatatc
     1321 tccttgatcc tggctgtgga ctggctagtc gaccggtcct gtaccgtcct caatgtagaa
     1381 ggtgacgctc tgggggcagg actcctccaa aattacgtgg accgtacgga gtcgagaagc
     1441 acagagcctg agttgataca agtgaagagt gagctgcccc tggatccgct gccagtcccc
     1501 actgaggaag gaaaccccct cctcaaacac tatcgggggc ccgcagggga tgccacggtc
     1561 gcctctgaga aggaatcagt catgactagt accggtaccg gaggtggtgg atccgtgagc
     1621 aagggcgccg agctgttcac cggcatcgtg cccatcctga tcgagctgaa tggcgatgtg
     1681 aatggccaca agttcagcgt gagcggcgag ggcgagggcg atgccaccta cggcaagctg
     1741 accctgaagt tcatctgcac caccggcaag ctgcctgtgc cctggcccac cctggtgacc
     1801 accctgagct acggcgtgca gtgcttctca cgctaccccg atcacatgaa gcagcacgac
     1861 ttcttcaaga gcgccatgcc tgagggctac atccaggagc gcaccatctt cttcgaggat
     1921 gacggcaact acaagtcgcg cgccgaggtg aagttcgagg gcgataccct ggtgaatcgc
     1981 atcgagctga ccggcaccga tttcaaggag gatggcaaca tcctgggcaa taagatggag
     2041 tacaactaca acgcccacaa tgtgtacatc atgaccgaca aggccaagaa tggcatcaag
     2101 gtgaacttca agatccgcca caacatcgag gatggcagcg tgcagctggc cgaccactac
     2161 cagcagaata cccccatcgg cgatggccct gtgctgctgc ccgataacca ctacctgtcc
     2221 acccagagcg ccctgtccaa ggaccccaac gagaagcgcg atcacatgat ctacttcggc
     2281 ttcgtgaccg ccgccgccat cacccacggc atggatgagc tgtacaagtg agcggccgcg
     2341 actctagacc cctctccctc ccccccccct aacgttactg gccgaagccg cttggaataa
     2401 ggccggtgtg cgtttgtcta tatgttattt tccaccatat tgccgtcttt tggcaatgtg
     2461 agggcccgga aacctggccc tgtcttcttg acgagcattc ctaggggtct ttcccctctc
     2521 gccaaaggaa tgcaaggtct gttgaatgtc gtgaaggaag cagttcctct ggaagcttct
     2581 tgaagacaaa caacgtctgt agcgaccctt tgcaggcagc ggaacccccc acctggcgac
     2641 aggtgcctct gcggccaaaa gccacgtgta taagatacac ctgcaaaggc ggcacaaccc
     2701 cagtgccacg ttgtgagttg gatagttgtg gaaagagtca aatggctctc ctcaagcgta
     2761 ttcaacaagg ggctgaagga tgcccagaag gtaccccatt gtatgggatc tgatctgggg
     2821 cctcggtaca catgctttac atgtgtttag tcgaggttaa aaaaacgtct aggccccccg
     2881 aaccacgggg acgtggtttt cctttgaaaa acacgatgat aatatggcca caaccatggc
     2941 ggaaggatcc gtcgccaggc agcctgacct cttgacctgc gacgatgagc cgatccatat
     3001 ccccggtgcc atccaaccgc atggactgct gctcgccctc gccgccgaca tgacgatcgt
     3061 tgccggcagc gacaaccttc ccgaactcac cggactggcg atcggcgccc tgatcggccg
     3121 ctctgcggcc gatgtcttcg actcggagac gcacaaccgt ctgacgatcg ccttggccga
     3181 gcccggggcg gccgtcggag caccgatcac tgtcggcttc acgatgcgaa aggacgcagg
     3241 cttcatcggc tcctggcatc gccatgatca gctcatcttc ctcgagctcg agcctcccca
     3301 gcgggacgtc gccgagccgc aggcgttctt ccgccgcacc aacagcgcca tccgccgcct
     3361 gcaggccgcc gaaaccttgg aaagcgcctg cgccgccgcg gcgcaagagg tgcggaagat
     3421 taccggcttc gatcgggtga tgatctatcg cttcgcctcc gacttcagcg gcgaagtgat
     3481 cgcagaggat cggtgcgccg aggtcgagtc aaaactaggc ctgcactatc ctgcctcaac
     3541 cgtgccggcg caggcccgtc ggctctatac catcaacccg gtacggatca ttcccgatat
     3601 caattatcgg ccggtgccgg tcaccccaga cctcaatccg gtcaccgggc ggccgattga
     3661 tcttagcttc gccatcctgc gcagcgtctc gcccgtccat ctggagttca tgcgcaacat
     3721 aggcatgcac ggcacgatgt cgatctcgat tttgcgcggc gagcgactgt ggggattgat
     3781 cgtttgccat caccgaacgc cgtactacgt cgatctcgat ggccgccaag cctgcgagct
     3841 agtcgcccag gttctggcct ggcagatcgg cgtgatggaa gagtgacgcg tatctgaggg
     3901 gactagggtg tgtttaggcg aaaagcgggg cttcggttgt acgcggttag gagtcccctc
     3961 gaggtatggc agatatgctt ttgcataggg agggggaaat gtagtcttaa tcataggtta
     4021 acatgtatat taccaaataa gggaatcgcc tgatgcacca aataaggtat tatatgatcc
     4081 cattggtggc gagggagcga cctgagggca tatgggcgtt aacagaactg tctgtccttg
     4141 cgtcattcct tcctcatcgg atcatgtacg cggcagagta tgattggata acaggatggc
     4201 accattcatc gtggcgcatg ctgattggtg cgactaagga gttatgtaac ccacgaatgt
     4261 acttaagctt gtagttgcta acaataaagg gccattctac ctctcaccac attggtgtgc
     4321 acctgggttg atggccggac cgtcgattcc ctgacgacta cgagcacctg aatgaagcag
     4381 aaggcatcct gcaggaattc ctcgagacgt acggtgcgcg cgatgcattc gaagatctgc
     4441 cctatagtga gtcgtattac gtagcttggc gtaatcatgg tcatagctgt ttcctgtgtg
     4501 aaattgttat ccgctcacaa ttccacacaa catacgagcc ggaagcataa agtgtaaagc
     4561 ctggggtgcc taatgagtga gctaactcac attacatgtg agcaaaaggc cagcaaaagg
     4621 ccaggaaccg taaaaaggcc gcgttgctgg cgtttttcca taggctccgc ccccctgacg
     4681 agcatcacaa aaatcgacgc tcaagtcaga ggtggcgaaa cccgacagga ctataaagat
     4741 accaggcgtt tccccctgga agctccctcg tgcgctctcc tgttccgacc ctgccgctta
     4801 ccggatacct gtccgccttt ctcccttcgg gaagcgtggc gctttctcat agctcacgct
     4861 gtaggtatct cagttcggtg taggtcgttc gctccaagct gggctgtgtg cacgaacccc
     4921 ccgttcagcc cgaccgctgc gccttatccg gtaactatcg tcttgagtcc aacccggtaa
     4981 gacacgactt atcgccactg gcagcagcca ctggtaacag gattagcaga gcgaggtatg
     5041 taggcggtgc tacagagttc ttgaagtggt ggcctaacta cggctacact agaagaacag
     5101 tatttggtat ctgcgctctg ctgaagccag ttaccttcgg aaaaagagtt ggtagctctt
     5161 gatccggcaa acaaaccacc gctggtagcg gtggtttttt tgtttgcaag cagcagatta
     5221 cgcgcagaaa aaaaggatct caagaagatc ctttgatctt ttctacgggg tctgacgctc
     5281 agtggaacga aaactcacgt taagggattt tggtcatgag attatcaaaa aggatcttca
     5341 cctagatcct ttnnnnnnnn nnnnnnnnnn nnnnnnnnnn nnnnnnnnnn nnnnnnnnnn
     5401 nnnnnnnnnn nnnnnnnnnn nnnnnnnnnn nnnnnnnnnn nnnnnnnnnn nnnnnnnnnn
     5461 nnnnnnnnnn nnnnnnncnn nnnnnnnnnn nnnnnnnnnn nnnnnnnnnn nnnnnnnnnn
     5521 nnnnnnnnnn nnnnnnnnnn nnnnnnnnnn nnnnnnnnnn nnnnnnnnnn nnnnnnnnnn
     5581 nnnnnnnnnn nnnnnnnnnn nnnnnnnnnn nnnnnccttt gacgttggag tccacgttct
     5641 ttaatagtgg actcttgttc caaactggaa caacactcaa ccctatctcg ggctattctt
     5701 ttgatttata agggattttg ccgatttcgg cctattggtt aaaaaatgag ctgatttaac
     5761 aaaaatttaa cgcgaatttt aacaaaatat taacgtttac aatttaaata tttgcttata
     5821 caatcttcct gtttttgggg cttttctgat tatcaaccgg ggtaaatcaa tctaaagtat
     5881 atatgagtaa acttggtctg acagttacca atgcttaatc agtgaggcac ctatctcagc
     5941 gatctgtcta tttcgttcat ccatagttgc ctgactcccc gtcgtgtaga taactacgat
     6001 acgggagggc ttaccatctg gccccagtgc tgcaatgata ccgcgagacc cacgctcacc
     6061 ggctccagat ttatcagcaa taaaccagcc agccggaagg gccgagcgca gaagtggtcc
     6121 tgcaacttta tccgcctcca tccagtctat taattgttgc cgggaagcta gagtaagtag
     6181 ttcgccagtt aatagtttgc gcaacgttgt tgccattgct acaggcatcg tggtgtcacg
     6241 ctcgtcgttt ggtatggctt cattcagctc cggttcccaa cgatcaaggc gagttacatg
     6301 atcccccatg ttgtgcaaaa aagcggttag ctccttcggt cctccgatcg ttgtcagaag
     6361 taagttggcc gcagtgttat cactcatggt tatggcagca ctgcataatt ctcttactgt
     6421 catgccatcc gtaagatgct tttctgtgac tggtgagtac tcaaccaagt cattctgaga
     6481 atagtgtatg cggcgaccga gttgctcttg cccggcgtca acacgggata ataccgcgcc
     6541 acatagcaga actttaaaag tgctcatcat tggagaacgt tcttcggggc gaaaactctc
     6601 aaggatctta ccgctgttga gatccagttc gatgtaaccc actcgtgcac ccaactgatc
     6661 ttcagcatct tttactttca ccagcgtttc tgggtgagca aaaacaggaa ggcaaaatgc
     6721 cgcaaaaaag ggaataaggg cgacacggaa atgttgaata ctcatactct tcctttttca
     6781 atattattga agcatttatc agggttattg tctcatgagc ggatacatat ttgaatgtat
     6841 ttagaaaaat aaacaaatag gggttccgcg cacatttccc cgaaaagtgc cacctgacgt
     6901 agttaacaaa aaaaagcccg ccgaagcggg ctttattacc aagcgaagcg ccattcgcca
     6961 ttcaggctgc gcaactgttg ggaagggcga tcggtgcggg cctcttcgct attacgccag
     7021 ctggcgaaag ggggatgtgc tgcaaggcga ttaagttggg taacgccagg gttttcccag
     7081 tcacgacgtt gtaaaacgac ggccagtccg taatacgact cactataggt gtagtcttaa
     7141 tcataggtta acatgtatat taccaaataa gggaatcgcc tgatgcacca aataaggtat
     7201 tatatgatcc cattggtggc gagggagcga cctgagggca tatgggcgtt aacagaactg
     7261 tctgtccttg cgtcattcct tcctcatcgg atcatgtacg cggcagagta tgattggata
     7321 acaggatggc accattcatc gtggcgcatg ctgattggtg cgactaagga gttatgtaac
     7381 ccacgaatgt acttaagctt gtagttgcta acaataaagg gccattctac ctctcaccac
     7441 attggtgtgc acctgggttg atggccggac cgtcgattcc ctgacgacta cgagcacctg
     7501 aatgaagcag aaggcttcat ttggtgaccc cgacgtgatc gttagggaat agtggtcggc
     7561 cacaggcggc gtggcgatcc tgtctccatc cgtctcgtcg accgggaggc gagttcgatg
     7621 accctgatag agggggctgc ggcttaggga ggcagaagct gagcaccgtc ggtaggagct
     7681 ccagggcccg gagcgactga cccctgccga gaactcagag ggtcgtcgga agacggagag
     7741 tgagcccgac gaccacccca ggcacgtctt tggtcggcct gcggatcaag ctagcaagcc
     7801 gtcattaagg tgatttcgtc cgcgtgtaaa acctattgcg ggaaaatctc tccttctaag
     7861 aaggaaatag gggccatgtt gtccctgtta caaaaggaag ggttgcttta gtctccctca
     7921 gatttatatt ctccggggtc ctgggatccc atcactgcgg cgctctccca gcgggcaatg
     7981 gtacttggaa aatcgggaga gttaaaaacc tggggattgg ttttgggggc attgaaggcg
     8041 gctcgagagt aacaggacta acttgaatcg atgcgctacc ggactcagat cttgccacc
//
