# Supplementary material for: Heterologous avian system for quantitative analysis of Syncytin-1 interaction with ASCT2 receptor
Source: Retrovirology. 2021 Jun 22;18:15. doi: 10.1186/s12977-021-00558-0 (PMC8220723; doi:10.1186/s12977-021-00558-0)
Supplement: Supplementary file 17 — Additional file 17: Nucleotide sequence of pFuTraP-hASCT2-d17 in GenBank format. The sequence is compatible with common text editors or can be directly imported to appropriate software (Vector NTi, SnapGene, etc.). [file 12977_2021_558_MOESM17_ESM.gb]

LOCUS       Exported                8093 bp ds-DNA     circular SYN 17-MAY-2021
DEFINITION  pFuTraP vector expressing human ASCT2 with d17 deletion.
ACCESSION   .
VERSION     .
KEYWORDS    .
SOURCE      synthetic DNA construct
  ORGANISM  synthetic DNA construct
REFERENCE   1  (bases 1 to 8093)
  AUTHORS   Stafl K, Travnicek M, Kucerova D, Pecnova L, Krchlikova V, Galikova 
            E, Stepanets V, Hejnar J, Trejbalova K
  TITLE     Direct Submission
  JOURNAL   Exported Monday, May 17, 2021 from SnapGene 5.2.5.1
            https://www.snapgene.com
FEATURES             Location/Qualifiers
     source          1..8093
                     /organism="recombinant plasmid"
                     /lab_host="Gallus gallus"
                     /mol_type="other DNA"
     CDS             1..1578
                     /codon_start=1
                     /product="ASCT2"
                     /label=hASCT2
                     /note="human ASCT2"
                     /translation="MVADPPRDSKGLAAAEPTANGGLALASIEDQGAAAGGYCGSRDQV
                     RRCLRANLLVLLTVVAVVAGVALGLGVSGAGGALALGPERLSAFVFPGELLLRLLRMII
                     LPLVVCSLIGGAASLDPGALGRLGAWALLFFLVTTLLASALGVGLALALQPGAASAAIN
                     ASVGAAGSAENAPSKEVLDSFLDLARNIFPSNLVSAAFRSYSGGGQEVEGMNILGLVVF
                     AIVFGVALRKLGPEGELLIRFFNSFNEATMVLVSWIMWYAPVGIMFLVAGKIVEMEDVG
                     LLFARLGKYILCCLLGHAIHGLLVLPLIYFLFTRKNPYRFLWGIVTPLATAFGTSSSSA
                     TLPLMMKCVEENNGVAKHISRFILPIGATVNMDGAALFQCVAAVFIAQLSQQSLDFVKI
                     ITILVTATASSVGAAGIPAGGVLTLAIILEAVNLPVDHISLILAVDWLVDRSCTVLNVE
                     GDALGAGLLQNYVDRTESRSTEPELIQVKSELPLDPLPVPTEEGNPLLKHYRGPAGDAT
                     VASEKESVM"
     misc_feature    124..150
                     /label=TM1a
                     /note="Garaeva et al., 2018"
     misc_feature    154..222
                     /product="Garaeva et al., 2018"
                     /label=TM1b
     misc_feature    247..351
                     /label=TM2
                     /note="Garaeva et al., 2018"
     misc_feature    376..459
                     /label=TM3
                     /note="Garaeva et al., 2018"
     mat_peptide     460..540
                     /label=region N
     misc_feature    541..570
                     /product="Garaeva et al., 2018"
                     /label=TM4a
     misc_feature    583..609
                     /label=TM4b
     mat_peptide     610..636
                     /label=retroviral docking site
                     /note="Garaeva et al., 2018"
     mat_peptide     610..627
                     /label=region C
     misc_feature    616..621
                     /label=d17
     misc_feature    649..699
                     /label=TM4c
                     /note="Garaeva et al., 2018"
     misc_feature    668..673
                     /label=MfeI
     misc_feature    715..831
                     /label=TM5
                     /note="Garaeva et al., 2018"
     misc_feature    844..942
                     /label=TM6
                     /note="Garaeva et al., 2018"
     misc_feature    952..1005
                     /label=HP1a
                     /note="Garaeva et al., 2018"
     misc_feature    1012..1053
                     /label=HP1b
                     /note="Garaeva et al., 2018"
     misc_feature    1069..1110
                     /label=TM7a
                     /note="Garaeva et al., 2018"
     misc_feature    1117..1164
                     /label=TM7b
                     /note="Garaeva et al., 2018"
     misc_feature    1186..1230
                     /label=HP2a
                     /note="Garaeva et al., 2018"
     misc_feature    1255..1293
                     /label=HP2b
                     /note="Garaeva et al., 2018"
     misc_feature    1318..1437
                     /label=TM8
                     /note="Garaeva et al., 2018"
     CDS             1594..1608
                     /codon_start=1
                     /label=GGGGS linker
                     /translation="GGGGS"
     CDS             1609..2325
                     /codon_start=1
                     /product="Aequorea coerulescens GFP"
                     /label=AcGFP1
                     /note="mammalian codon-optimized"
                     /translation="VSKGAELFTGIVPILIELNGDVNGHKFSVSGEGEGDATYGKLTLK
                     FICTTGKLPVPWPTLVTTLSYGVQCFSRYPDHMKQHDFFKSAMPEGYIQERTIFFEDDG
                     NYKSRAEVKFEGDTLVNRIELTGTDFKEDGNILGNKMEYNYNAHNVYIMTDKAKNGIKV
                     NFKIRHNIEDGSVQLADHYQQNTPIGDGPVLLPDNHYLSTQSALSKDPNEKRDHMIYFG
                     FVTAAAITHGMDELYK"
     misc_feature    2343..2929
                     /label=IRES2
                     /note="internal ribosome entry site (IRES) of the 
                     encephalomyocarditis virus (EMCV)"
     CDS             2930..3880
                     /codon_start=1
                     /product="phytochrome-based 
                     near-infraredfluorescentprotein, originally termed iRFP 
                     (Filonov et al., 2011)"
                     /label=iRFP713
                     /note="name was changed to iRFP713 
                     (ShcherbakovaandVerkhusha, 2013)"
                     /translation="MAEGSVARQPDLLTCDDEPIHIPGAIQPHGLLLALAADMTIVAGS
                     DNLPELTGLAIGALIGRSAADVFDSETHNRLTIALAEPGAAVGAPITVGFTMRKDAGFI
                     GSWHRHDQLIFLELEPPQRDVAEPQAFFRRTNSAIRRLQAAETLESACAAAAQEVRKIT
                     GFDRVMIYRFASDFSGEVIAEDRCAEVESKLGLHYPASTVPAQARRLYTINPVRIIPDI
                     NYRPVPVTPDLNPVTGRPIDLSFAILRSVSPVHLEFMRNIGMHGTMSISILRGERLWGL
                     IVCHHRTPYYVDLDGRQACELVAQVLAWQIGVMEE"
     LTR             3994..4379
                     /label=dLTR
     misc_feature    4379
                     /label=missing end (TTCA)
                     /note="due to cloning procedure"
     V_segment       complement(4380..7123)
                     /label=pLitmus 28i
     promoter        complement(4435..4453)
                     /label=T7 promoter
                     /note="promoter for bacteriophage T7 RNA polymerase"
     primer_bind     complement(4474..4490)
                     /label=M13 rev
                     /note="common sequencing primer, one of multiple similar 
                     variants"
     protein_bind    4498..4514
                     /label=lac operator
                     /bound_moiety="lac repressor encoded by lacI"
                     /note="The lac repressor binds to the lac operatortoinhibit
                     transcription in E. coli. This inhibition can be relieved 
                     by adding lactose or isopropyl-beta-D-thiogalactopyranoside
                     (IPTG)."
     promoter        complement(4522..4552)
                     /label=lac promoter
                     /note="promoter for the E. coli lac operon"
     protein_bind    4567..4588
                     /label=CAP binding site
                     /bound_moiety="E. coli catabolite activator protein"
                     /note="CAP binding activates transcription in thepresenceof
                     cAMP."
     rep_origin      complement(4649..5237)
                     /direction=LEFT
                     /label=ori
                     /note="high-copy-number ColE1/pMB1/pBR322/pUC origin of 
                     replication"
     rep_origin      5348..5857
                     /direction=RIGHT
                     /label=M13 ori
                     /note="M13 bacteriophage origin of 
                     replication;arrowindicates direction of (+) strand 
                     synthesis"
     CDS             complement(5899..6759)
                     /codon_start=1
                     /gene="bla"
                     /product="beta-lactamase"
                     /label=AmpR
                     /note="confers resistance to ampicillin, carbenicillin, and
                     related antibiotics"
                     /translation="MSIQHFRVALIPFFAAFCLPVFAHPETLVKVKDAEDQLGARVGYI
                     ELDLNSGKILESFRPEERSPMMSTFKVLLCGAVLSRVDAGQEQLGRRIHYSQNDLVEYS
                     PVTEKHLTDGMTVRELCSAAITMSDNTAANLLLTTIGGPKELTAFLHNMGDHVTRLDRW
                     EPELNEAIPNDERDTTMPVAMATTLRKLLTGELLTLASRQQLIDWMEADKVAGPLLRSA
                     LPAGWFIADKSGAGERGSRGIIAALGPDGKPSRIVVIYTTGSQATMDERNRQIAEIGAS
                     LIKHW"
     promoter        complement(6760..6864)
                     /gene="bla"
                     /label=AmpR promoter
     primer_bind     7085..7101
                     /label=M13 fwd
                     /note="common sequencing primer, one of multiple similar 
                     variants"
     promoter        7105..7123
                     /label=T7 promoter
                     /note="promoter for bacteriophage T7 RNA polymerase"
     LTR             7124..7515
     misc_feature    7516..7533
                     /label=PBS
                     /note="the same as for RCAS"
     misc_feature    7570..7674
                     /label=packaging signal
                     /note="according to Banks JD and Linial ML, J. Virol.,2000"
     gene            7786..8048
                     /label=p19
                     /note="p19"
     gene            8049..8062
                     /label=fragment p27
                     /note="fragment p27"
ORIGIN
        1 atggtggccg atcctcctcg agactccaag gggctcgcag cggcggagcc caccgccaac
       61 gggggcctgg cgctggcctc catcgaggac caaggcgcgg cagcaggcgg ctactgcggt
      121 tcccgggacc aggtgcgccg ctgccttcga gccaacctgc ttgtgctgct gacagtggtg
      181 gccgtggtgg ccggcgtggc gctgggactg ggggtgtcgg gggccggggg tgcgctggcg
      241 ttgggcccgg agcgcttgag cgccttcgtc ttcccgggcg agctgctgct gcgtctgctg
      301 cggatgatca tcttgccgct ggtggtgtgc agcttgatcg gcggcgccgc cagcctggac
      361 cccggcgcgc tcggccgtct gggcgcctgg gcgctgctct ttttcctggt caccacgctg
      421 ctggcgtcgg cgctcggagt gggcttggcg ctggctctgc agccgggcgc cgcctccgcc
      481 gccatcaacg cctccgtggg agccgcgggc agtgccgaaa atgcccccag caaggaggtg
      541 ctcgattcgt tcctggatct tgcgagaaat atcttccctt ccaacctggt gtcagcagcc
      601 tttcgctcat actctggagg tgggcaggag gtggagggga tgaacatcct gggcttggta
      661 gtgtttgcaa ttgtctttgg tgtggcgctg cggaagctgg ggcctgaagg ggagctgctt
      721 atccgcttct tcaactcctt caatgaggcc accatggttc tggtctcctg gatcatgtgg
      781 tacgcccctg tgggcatcat gttcctggtg gctggcaaga tcgtggagat ggaggatgtg
      841 ggtttactct ttgcccgcct tggcaagtac attctgtgct gcctgctggg tcacgccatc
      901 catgggctcc tggtactgcc cctcatctac ttcctcttca cccgcaaaaa cccctaccgc
      961 ttcctgtggg gcatcgtgac gccgctggcc actgcctttg ggacctcttc cagttccgcc
     1021 acgctgccgc tgatgatgaa gtgcgtggag gagaataatg gcgtggccaa gcacatcagc
     1081 cgtttcatcc tgcccatcgg cgccaccgtc aacatggacg gtgccgcgct cttccagtgc
     1141 gtggccgcag tgttcattgc acagctcagc cagcagtcct tggacttcgt aaagatcatc
     1201 accatcctgg tcacggccac agcgtccagc gtgggggcag cgggcatccc tgctggaggt
     1261 gtcctcactc tggccatcat cctcgaagca gtcaacctcc cggtcgacca tatctccttg
     1321 atcctggctg tggactggct agtcgaccgg tcctgtaccg tcctcaatgt agaaggtgac
     1381 gctctggggg caggactcct ccaaaattac gtggaccgta cggagtcgag aagcacagag
     1441 cctgagttga tacaagtgaa gagtgagctg cccctggatc cgctgccagt ccccactgag
     1501 gaaggaaacc ccctcctcaa acactatcgg gggcccgcag gggatgccac ggtcgcctct
     1561 gagaaggaat cagtcatgac tagtaccggt accggaggtg gtggatccgt gagcaagggc
     1621 gccgagctgt tcaccggcat cgtgcccatc ctgatcgagc tgaatggcga tgtgaatggc
     1681 cacaagttca gcgtgagcgg cgagggcgag ggcgatgcca cctacggcaa gctgaccctg
     1741 aagttcatct gcaccaccgg caagctgcct gtgccctggc ccaccctggt gaccaccctg
     1801 agctacggcg tgcagtgctt ctcacgctac cccgatcaca tgaagcagca cgacttcttc
     1861 aagagcgcca tgcctgaggg ctacatccag gagcgcacca tcttcttcga ggatgacggc
     1921 aactacaagt cgcgcgccga ggtgaagttc gagggcgata ccctggtgaa tcgcatcgag
     1981 ctgaccggca ccgatttcaa ggaggatggc aacatcctgg gcaataagat ggagtacaac
     2041 tacaacgccc acaatgtgta catcatgacc gacaaggcca agaatggcat caaggtgaac
     2101 ttcaagatcc gccacaacat cgaggatggc agcgtgcagc tggccgacca ctaccagcag
     2161 aataccccca tcggcgatgg ccctgtgctg ctgcccgata accactacct gtccacccag
     2221 agcgccctgt ccaaggaccc caacgagaag cgcgatcaca tgatctactt cggcttcgtg
     2281 accgccgccg ccatcaccca cggcatggat gagctgtaca agtgagcggc cgcgactcta
     2341 gacccctctc cctccccccc ccctaacgtt actggccgaa gccgcttgga ataaggccgg
     2401 tgtgcgtttg tctatatgtt attttccacc atattgccgt cttttggcaa tgtgagggcc
     2461 cggaaacctg gccctgtctt cttgacgagc attcctaggg gtctttcccc tctcgccaaa
     2521 ggaatgcaag gtctgttgaa tgtcgtgaag gaagcagttc ctctggaagc ttcttgaaga
     2581 caaacaacgt ctgtagcgac cctttgcagg cagcggaacc ccccacctgg cgacaggtgc
     2641 ctctgcggcc aaaagccacg tgtataagat acacctgcaa aggcggcaca accccagtgc
     2701 cacgttgtga gttggatagt tgtggaaaga gtcaaatggc tctcctcaag cgtattcaac
     2761 aaggggctga aggatgccca gaaggtaccc cattgtatgg gatctgatct ggggcctcgg
     2821 tacacatgct ttacatgtgt ttagtcgagg ttaaaaaaac gtctaggccc cccgaaccac
     2881 ggggacgtgg ttttcctttg aaaaacacga tgataatatg gccacaacca tggcggaagg
     2941 atccgtcgcc aggcagcctg acctcttgac ctgcgacgat gagccgatcc atatccccgg
     3001 tgccatccaa ccgcatggac tgctgctcgc cctcgccgcc gacatgacga tcgttgccgg
     3061 cagcgacaac cttcccgaac tcaccggact ggcgatcggc gccctgatcg gccgctctgc
     3121 ggccgatgtc ttcgactcgg agacgcacaa ccgtctgacg atcgccttgg ccgagcccgg
     3181 ggcggccgtc ggagcaccga tcactgtcgg cttcacgatg cgaaaggacg caggcttcat
     3241 cggctcctgg catcgccatg atcagctcat cttcctcgag ctcgagcctc cccagcggga
     3301 cgtcgccgag ccgcaggcgt tcttccgccg caccaacagc gccatccgcc gcctgcaggc
     3361 cgccgaaacc ttggaaagcg cctgcgccgc cgcggcgcaa gaggtgcgga agattaccgg
     3421 cttcgatcgg gtgatgatct atcgcttcgc ctccgacttc agcggcgaag tgatcgcaga
     3481 ggatcggtgc gccgaggtcg agtcaaaact aggcctgcac tatcctgcct caaccgtgcc
     3541 ggcgcaggcc cgtcggctct ataccatcaa cccggtacgg atcattcccg atatcaatta
     3601 tcggccggtg ccggtcaccc cagacctcaa tccggtcacc gggcggccga ttgatcttag
     3661 cttcgccatc ctgcgcagcg tctcgcccgt ccatctggag ttcatgcgca acataggcat
     3721 gcacggcacg atgtcgatct cgattttgcg cggcgagcga ctgtggggat tgatcgtttg
     3781 ccatcaccga acgccgtact acgtcgatct cgatggccgc caagcctgcg agctagtcgc
     3841 ccaggttctg gcctggcaga tcggcgtgat ggaagagtga cgcgtatctg aggggactag
     3901 ggtgtgttta ggcgaaaagc ggggcttcgg ttgtacgcgg ttaggagtcc cctcgaggta
     3961 tggcagatat gcttttgcat agggaggggg aaatgtagtc ttaatcatag gttaacatgt
     4021 atattaccaa ataagggaat cgcctgatgc accaaataag gtattatatg atcccattgg
     4081 tggcgaggga gcgacctgag ggcatatggg cgttaacaga actgtctgtc cttgcgtcat
     4141 tccttcctca tcggatcatg tacgcggcag agtatgattg gataacagga tggcaccatt
     4201 catcgtggcg catgctgatt ggtgcgacta aggagttatg taacccacga atgtacttaa
     4261 gcttgtagtt gctaacaata aagggccatt ctacctctca ccacattggt gtgcacctgg
     4321 gttgatggcc ggaccgtcga ttccctgacg actacgagca cctgaatgaa gcagaaggca
     4381 tcctgcagga attcctcgag acgtacggtg cgcgcgatgc attcgaagat ctgccctata
     4441 gtgagtcgta ttacgtagct tggcgtaatc atggtcatag ctgtttcctg tgtgaaattg
     4501 ttatccgctc acaattccac acaacatacg agccggaagc ataaagtgta aagcctgggg
     4561 tgcctaatga gtgagctaac tcacattaca tgtgagcaaa aggccagcaa aaggccagga
     4621 accgtaaaaa ggccgcgttg ctggcgtttt tccataggct ccgcccccct gacgagcatc
     4681 acaaaaatcg acgctcaagt cagaggtggc gaaacccgac aggactataa agataccagg
     4741 cgtttccccc tggaagctcc ctcgtgcgct ctcctgttcc gaccctgccg cttaccggat
     4801 acctgtccgc ctttctccct tcgggaagcg tggcgctttc tcatagctca cgctgtaggt
     4861 atctcagttc ggtgtaggtc gttcgctcca agctgggctg tgtgcacgaa ccccccgttc
     4921 agcccgaccg ctgcgcctta tccggtaact atcgtcttga gtccaacccg gtaagacacg
     4981 acttatcgcc actggcagca gccactggta acaggattag cagagcgagg tatgtaggcg
     5041 gtgctacaga gttcttgaag tggtggccta actacggcta cactagaaga acagtatttg
     5101 gtatctgcgc tctgctgaag ccagttacct tcggaaaaag agttggtagc tcttgatccg
     5161 gcaaacaaac caccgctggt agcggtggtt tttttgtttg caagcagcag attacgcgca
     5221 gaaaaaaagg atctcaagaa gatcctttga tcttttctac ggggtctgac gctcagtgga
     5281 acgaaaactc acgttaaggg attttggtca tgagattatc aaaaaggatc ttcacctaga
     5341 tcctttnnnn nnnnnnnnnn nnnnnnnnnn nnnnnnnnnn nnnnnnnnnn nnnnnnnnnn
     5401 nnnnnnnnnn nnnnnnnnnn nnnnnnnnnn nnnnnnnnnn nnnnnnnnnn nnnnnnnnnn
     5461 nnnnnnnnnn ncnnnnnnnn nnnnnnnnnn nnnnnnnnnn nnnnnnnnnn nnnnnnnnnn
     5521 nnnnnnnnnn nnnnnnnnnn nnnnnnnnnn nnnnnnnnnn nnnnnnnnnn nnnnnnnnnn
     5581 nnnnnnnnnn nnnnnnnnnn nnnnnnnnnc ctttgacgtt ggagtccacg ttctttaata
     5641 gtggactctt gttccaaact ggaacaacac tcaaccctat ctcgggctat tcttttgatt
     5701 tataagggat tttgccgatt tcggcctatt ggttaaaaaa tgagctgatt taacaaaaat
     5761 ttaacgcgaa ttttaacaaa atattaacgt ttacaattta aatatttgct tatacaatct
     5821 tcctgttttt ggggcttttc tgattatcaa ccggggtaaa tcaatctaaa gtatatatga
     5881 gtaaacttgg tctgacagtt accaatgctt aatcagtgag gcacctatct cagcgatctg
     5941 tctatttcgt tcatccatag ttgcctgact ccccgtcgtg tagataacta cgatacggga
     6001 gggcttacca tctggcccca gtgctgcaat gataccgcga gacccacgct caccggctcc
     6061 agatttatca gcaataaacc agccagccgg aagggccgag cgcagaagtg gtcctgcaac
     6121 tttatccgcc tccatccagt ctattaattg ttgccgggaa gctagagtaa gtagttcgcc
     6181 agttaatagt ttgcgcaacg ttgttgccat tgctacaggc atcgtggtgt cacgctcgtc
     6241 gtttggtatg gcttcattca gctccggttc ccaacgatca aggcgagtta catgatcccc
     6301 catgttgtgc aaaaaagcgg ttagctcctt cggtcctccg atcgttgtca gaagtaagtt
     6361 ggccgcagtg ttatcactca tggttatggc agcactgcat aattctctta ctgtcatgcc
     6421 atccgtaaga tgcttttctg tgactggtga gtactcaacc aagtcattct gagaatagtg
     6481 tatgcggcga ccgagttgct cttgcccggc gtcaacacgg gataataccg cgccacatag
     6541 cagaacttta aaagtgctca tcattggaga acgttcttcg gggcgaaaac tctcaaggat
     6601 cttaccgctg ttgagatcca gttcgatgta acccactcgt gcacccaact gatcttcagc
     6661 atcttttact ttcaccagcg tttctgggtg agcaaaaaca ggaaggcaaa atgccgcaaa
     6721 aaagggaata agggcgacac ggaaatgttg aatactcata ctcttccttt ttcaatatta
     6781 ttgaagcatt tatcagggtt attgtctcat gagcggatac atatttgaat gtatttagaa
     6841 aaataaacaa ataggggttc cgcgcacatt tccccgaaaa gtgccacctg acgtagttaa
     6901 caaaaaaaag cccgccgaag cgggctttat taccaagcga agcgccattc gccattcagg
     6961 ctgcgcaact gttgggaagg gcgatcggtg cgggcctctt cgctattacg ccagctggcg
     7021 aaagggggat gtgctgcaag gcgattaagt tgggtaacgc cagggttttc ccagtcacga
     7081 cgttgtaaaa cgacggccag tccgtaatac gactcactat aggtgtagtc ttaatcatag
     7141 gttaacatgt atattaccaa ataagggaat cgcctgatgc accaaataag gtattatatg
     7201 atcccattgg tggcgaggga gcgacctgag ggcatatggg cgttaacaga actgtctgtc
     7261 cttgcgtcat tccttcctca tcggatcatg tacgcggcag agtatgattg gataacagga
     7321 tggcaccatt catcgtggcg catgctgatt ggtgcgacta aggagttatg taacccacga
     7381 atgtacttaa gcttgtagtt gctaacaata aagggccatt ctacctctca ccacattggt
     7441 gtgcacctgg gttgatggcc ggaccgtcga ttccctgacg actacgagca cctgaatgaa
     7501 gcagaaggct tcatttggtg accccgacgt gatcgttagg gaatagtggt cggccacagg
     7561 cggcgtggcg atcctgtctc catccgtctc gtcgaccggg aggcgagttc gatgaccctg
     7621 atagaggggg ctgcggctta gggaggcaga agctgagcac cgtcggtagg agctccaggg
     7681 cccggagcga ctgacccctg ccgagaactc agagggtcgt cggaagacgg agagtgagcc
     7741 cgacgaccac cccaggcacg tctttggtcg gcctgcggat caagctagca agccgtcatt
     7801 aaggtgattt cgtccgcgtg taaaacctat tgcgggaaaa tctctccttc taagaaggaa
     7861 ataggggcca tgttgtccct gttacaaaag gaagggttgc tttagtctcc ctcagattta
     7921 tattctccgg ggtcctggga tcccatcact gcggcgctct cccagcgggc aatggtactt
     7981 ggaaaatcgg gagagttaaa aacctgggga ttggttttgg gggcattgaa ggcggctcga
     8041 gagtaacagg actaacttga atcgatgcgc taccggactc agatcttgcc acc
//
