# Supplementary material for: Heterologous avian system for quantitative analysis of Syncytin-1 interaction with ASCT2 receptor
Source: Retrovirology. 2021 Jun 22;18:15. doi: 10.1186/s12977-021-00558-0 (PMC8220723; doi:10.1186/s12977-021-00558-0)
Supplement: Supplementary file 18 — Additional file 18: Nucleotide sequence of pFuTraP-hASCT2-d19 in GenBank format. The sequence is compatible with common text editors or can be directly imported to appropriate software (Vector NTi, SnapGene, etc.). [file 12977_2021_558_MOESM18_ESM.gb]

LOCUS       Exported                8087 bp ds-DNA     circular SYN 17-MAY-2021
DEFINITION  pFuTraP vector expressing human ASCT2 with d19 deletion.
ACCESSION   .
VERSION     .
KEYWORDS    .
SOURCE      synthetic DNA construct
  ORGANISM  synthetic DNA construct
REFERENCE   1  (bases 1 to 8087)
  AUTHORS   Stafl K, Travnicek M, Kucerova D, Pecnova L, Krchlikova V, Galikova 
            E, Stepanets V, Hejnar J, Trejbalova K
  TITLE     Direct Submission
  JOURNAL   Exported Monday, May 17, 2021 from SnapGene 5.2.5.1
            https://www.snapgene.com
FEATURES             Location/Qualifiers
     source          1..8087
                     /organism="recombinant plasmid"
                     /lab_host="Gallus gallus"
                     /mol_type="other DNA"
     CDS             1..1572
                     /codon_start=1
                     /product="ASCT2"
                     /label=hASCT2
                     /note="human ASCT2"
                     /translation="MVADPPRDSKGLAAAEPTANGGLALASIEDQGAAAGGYCGSRDQV
                     RRCLRANLLVLLTVVAVVAGVALGLGVSGAGGALALGPERLSAFVFPGELLLRLLRMII
                     LPLVVCSLIGGAASLDPGALGRLGAWALLFFLVTTLLASALGVGLALALQPGAASAAIN
                     ASVGAAGSAENAPSKEVLDSFLDLARNIFPSNLVSAAFRSYGGQEVEGMNILGLVVFAI
                     VFGVALRKLGPEGELLIRFFNSFNEATMVLVSWIMWYAPVGIMFLVAGKIVEMEDVGLL
                     FARLGKYILCCLLGHAIHGLLVLPLIYFLFTRKNPYRFLWGIVTPLATAFGTSSSSATL
                     PLMMKCVEENNGVAKHISRFILPIGATVNMDGAALFQCVAAVFIAQLSQQSLDFVKIIT
                     ILVTATASSVGAAGIPAGGVLTLAIILEAVNLPVDHISLILAVDWLVDRSCTVLNVEGD
                     ALGAGLLQNYVDRTESRSTEPELIQVKSELPLDPLPVPTEEGNPLLKHYRGPAGDATVA
                     SEKESVM"
     misc_feature    124..150
                     /label=TM1a
                     /note="Garaeva et al., 2018"
     misc_feature    154..222
                     /product="Garaeva et al., 2018"
                     /label=TM1b
     misc_feature    247..351
                     /label=TM2
                     /note="Garaeva et al., 2018"
     misc_feature    376..459
                     /label=TM3
                     /note="Garaeva et al., 2018"
     mat_peptide     460..540
                     /label=region N
     misc_feature    541..570
                     /product="Garaeva et al., 2018"
                     /label=TM4a
     misc_feature    583..609
                     /label=TM4b
     mat_peptide     610..630
                     /label=retroviral docking site
                     /note="Garaeva et al., 2018"
     mat_peptide     610..621
                     /label=region C
     misc_feature    613..618
                     /label=d19
     misc_feature    643..693
                     /label=TM4c
                     /note="Garaeva et al., 2018"
     misc_feature    662..667
                     /label=MfeI
     misc_feature    709..825
                     /label=TM5
                     /note="Garaeva et al., 2018"
     misc_feature    838..936
                     /label=TM6
                     /note="Garaeva et al., 2018"
     misc_feature    946..999
                     /label=HP1a
                     /note="Garaeva et al., 2018"
     misc_feature    1006..1047
                     /label=HP1b
                     /note="Garaeva et al., 2018"
     misc_feature    1063..1104
                     /label=TM7a
                     /note="Garaeva et al., 2018"
     misc_feature    1111..1158
                     /label=TM7b
                     /note="Garaeva et al., 2018"
     misc_feature    1180..1224
                     /label=HP2a
                     /note="Garaeva et al., 2018"
     misc_feature    1249..1287
                     /label=HP2b
                     /note="Garaeva et al., 2018"
     misc_feature    1312..1431
                     /label=TM8
                     /note="Garaeva et al., 2018"
     CDS             1588..1602
                     /codon_start=1
                     /label=GGGGS linker
                     /translation="GGGGS"
     CDS             1603..2319
                     /codon_start=1
                     /product="Aequorea coerulescens GFP"
                     /label=AcGFP1
                     /note="mammalian codon-optimized"
                     /translation="VSKGAELFTGIVPILIELNGDVNGHKFSVSGEGEGDATYGKLTLK
                     FICTTGKLPVPWPTLVTTLSYGVQCFSRYPDHMKQHDFFKSAMPEGYIQERTIFFEDDG
                     NYKSRAEVKFEGDTLVNRIELTGTDFKEDGNILGNKMEYNYNAHNVYIMTDKAKNGIKV
                     NFKIRHNIEDGSVQLADHYQQNTPIGDGPVLLPDNHYLSTQSALSKDPNEKRDHMIYFG
                     FVTAAAITHGMDELYK"
     misc_feature    2337..2923
                     /label=IRES2
                     /note="internal ribosome entry site (IRES) of the 
                     encephalomyocarditis virus (EMCV)"
     CDS             2924..3874
                     /codon_start=1
                     /product="phytochrome-based 
                     near-infraredfluorescentprotein, originally termed iRFP 
                     (Filonov et al., 2011)"
                     /label=iRFP713
                     /note="name was changed to iRFP713 
                     (ShcherbakovaandVerkhusha, 2013)"
                     /translation="MAEGSVARQPDLLTCDDEPIHIPGAIQPHGLLLALAADMTIVAGS
                     DNLPELTGLAIGALIGRSAADVFDSETHNRLTIALAEPGAAVGAPITVGFTMRKDAGFI
                     GSWHRHDQLIFLELEPPQRDVAEPQAFFRRTNSAIRRLQAAETLESACAAAAQEVRKIT
                     GFDRVMIYRFASDFSGEVIAEDRCAEVESKLGLHYPASTVPAQARRLYTINPVRIIPDI
                     NYRPVPVTPDLNPVTGRPIDLSFAILRSVSPVHLEFMRNIGMHGTMSISILRGERLWGL
                     IVCHHRTPYYVDLDGRQACELVAQVLAWQIGVMEE"
     LTR             3988..4373
                     /label=dLTR
     misc_feature    4373
                     /label=missing end (TTCA)
                     /note="due to cloning procedure"
     V_segment       complement(4374..7117)
                     /label=pLitmus 28i
     promoter        complement(4429..4447)
                     /label=T7 promoter
                     /note="promoter for bacteriophage T7 RNA polymerase"
     primer_bind     complement(4468..4484)
                     /label=M13 rev
                     /note="common sequencing primer, one of multiple similar 
                     variants"
     protein_bind    4492..4508
                     /label=lac operator
                     /bound_moiety="lac repressor encoded by lacI"
                     /note="The lac repressor binds to the lac operatortoinhibit
                     transcription in E. coli. This inhibition can be relieved 
                     by adding lactose or isopropyl-beta-D-thiogalactopyranoside
                     (IPTG)."
     promoter        complement(4516..4546)
                     /label=lac promoter
                     /note="promoter for the E. coli lac operon"
     protein_bind    4561..4582
                     /label=CAP binding site
                     /bound_moiety="E. coli catabolite activator protein"
                     /note="CAP binding activates transcription in thepresenceof
                     cAMP."
     rep_origin      complement(4643..5231)
                     /direction=LEFT
                     /label=ori
                     /note="high-copy-number ColE1/pMB1/pBR322/pUC origin of 
                     replication"
     rep_origin      5342..5851
                     /direction=RIGHT
                     /label=M13 ori
                     /note="M13 bacteriophage origin of 
                     replication;arrowindicates direction of (+) strand 
                     synthesis"
     CDS             complement(5893..6753)
                     /codon_start=1
                     /gene="bla"
                     /product="beta-lactamase"
                     /label=AmpR
                     /note="confers resistance to ampicillin, carbenicillin, and
                     related antibiotics"
                     /translation="MSIQHFRVALIPFFAAFCLPVFAHPETLVKVKDAEDQLGARVGYI
                     ELDLNSGKILESFRPEERSPMMSTFKVLLCGAVLSRVDAGQEQLGRRIHYSQNDLVEYS
                     PVTEKHLTDGMTVRELCSAAITMSDNTAANLLLTTIGGPKELTAFLHNMGDHVTRLDRW
                     EPELNEAIPNDERDTTMPVAMATTLRKLLTGELLTLASRQQLIDWMEADKVAGPLLRSA
                     LPAGWFIADKSGAGERGSRGIIAALGPDGKPSRIVVIYTTGSQATMDERNRQIAEIGAS
                     LIKHW"
     promoter        complement(6754..6858)
                     /gene="bla"
                     /label=AmpR promoter
     primer_bind     7079..7095
                     /label=M13 fwd
                     /note="common sequencing primer, one of multiple similar 
                     variants"
     promoter        7099..7117
                     /label=T7 promoter
                     /note="promoter for bacteriophage T7 RNA polymerase"
     LTR             7118..7509
     misc_feature    7510..7527
                     /label=PBS
                     /note="the same as for RCAS"
     misc_feature    7564..7668
                     /label=packaging signal
                     /note="according to Banks JD and Linial ML, J. Virol.,2000"
     gene            7780..8042
                     /label=p19
                     /note="p19"
     gene            8043..8056
                     /label=fragment p27
                     /note="fragment p27"
ORIGIN
        1 atggtggccg atcctcctcg agactccaag gggctcgcag cggcggagcc caccgccaac
       61 gggggcctgg cgctggcctc catcgaggac caaggcgcgg cagcaggcgg ctactgcggt
      121 tcccgggacc aggtgcgccg ctgccttcga gccaacctgc ttgtgctgct gacagtggtg
      181 gccgtggtgg ccggcgtggc gctgggactg ggggtgtcgg gggccggggg tgcgctggcg
      241 ttgggcccgg agcgcttgag cgccttcgtc ttcccgggcg agctgctgct gcgtctgctg
      301 cggatgatca tcttgccgct ggtggtgtgc agcttgatcg gcggcgccgc cagcctggac
      361 cccggcgcgc tcggccgtct gggcgcctgg gcgctgctct ttttcctggt caccacgctg
      421 ctggcgtcgg cgctcggagt gggcttggcg ctggctctgc agccgggcgc cgcctccgcc
      481 gccatcaacg cctccgtggg agccgcgggc agtgccgaaa atgcccccag caaggaggtg
      541 ctcgattcgt tcctggatct tgcgagaaat atcttccctt ccaacctggt gtcagcagcc
      601 tttcgctcat acggtggcca ggaggtggag gggatgaaca tcctgggctt ggtagtgttt
      661 gcaattgtct ttggtgtggc gctgcggaag ctggggcctg aaggggagct gcttatccgc
      721 ttcttcaact ccttcaatga ggccaccatg gttctggtct cctggatcat gtggtacgcc
      781 cctgtgggca tcatgttcct ggtggctggc aagatcgtgg agatggagga tgtgggttta
      841 ctctttgccc gccttggcaa gtacattctg tgctgcctgc tgggtcacgc catccatggg
      901 ctcctggtac tgcccctcat ctacttcctc ttcacccgca aaaaccccta ccgcttcctg
      961 tggggcatcg tgacgccgct ggccactgcc tttgggacct cttccagttc cgccacgctg
     1021 ccgctgatga tgaagtgcgt ggaggagaat aatggcgtgg ccaagcacat cagccgtttc
     1081 atcctgccca tcggcgccac cgtcaacatg gacggtgccg cgctcttcca gtgcgtggcc
     1141 gcagtgttca ttgcacagct cagccagcag tccttggact tcgtaaagat catcaccatc
     1201 ctggtcacgg ccacagcgtc cagcgtgggg gcagcgggca tccctgctgg aggtgtcctc
     1261 actctggcca tcatcctcga agcagtcaac ctcccggtcg accatatctc cttgatcctg
     1321 gctgtggact ggctagtcga ccggtcctgt accgtcctca atgtagaagg tgacgctctg
     1381 ggggcaggac tcctccaaaa ttacgtggac cgtacggagt cgagaagcac agagcctgag
     1441 ttgatacaag tgaagagtga gctgcccctg gatccgctgc cagtccccac tgaggaagga
     1501 aaccccctcc tcaaacacta tcgggggccc gcaggggatg ccacggtcgc ctctgagaag
     1561 gaatcagtca tgactagtac cggtaccgga ggtggtggat ccgtgagcaa gggcgccgag
     1621 ctgttcaccg gcatcgtgcc catcctgatc gagctgaatg gcgatgtgaa tggccacaag
     1681 ttcagcgtga gcggcgaggg cgagggcgat gccacctacg gcaagctgac cctgaagttc
     1741 atctgcacca ccggcaagct gcctgtgccc tggcccaccc tggtgaccac cctgagctac
     1801 ggcgtgcagt gcttctcacg ctaccccgat cacatgaagc agcacgactt cttcaagagc
     1861 gccatgcctg agggctacat ccaggagcgc accatcttct tcgaggatga cggcaactac
     1921 aagtcgcgcg ccgaggtgaa gttcgagggc gataccctgg tgaatcgcat cgagctgacc
     1981 ggcaccgatt tcaaggagga tggcaacatc ctgggcaata agatggagta caactacaac
     2041 gcccacaatg tgtacatcat gaccgacaag gccaagaatg gcatcaaggt gaacttcaag
     2101 atccgccaca acatcgagga tggcagcgtg cagctggccg accactacca gcagaatacc
     2161 cccatcggcg atggccctgt gctgctgccc gataaccact acctgtccac ccagagcgcc
     2221 ctgtccaagg accccaacga gaagcgcgat cacatgatct acttcggctt cgtgaccgcc
     2281 gccgccatca cccacggcat ggatgagctg tacaagtgag cggccgcgac tctagacccc
     2341 tctccctccc ccccccctaa cgttactggc cgaagccgct tggaataagg ccggtgtgcg
     2401 tttgtctata tgttattttc caccatattg ccgtcttttg gcaatgtgag ggcccggaaa
     2461 cctggccctg tcttcttgac gagcattcct aggggtcttt cccctctcgc caaaggaatg
     2521 caaggtctgt tgaatgtcgt gaaggaagca gttcctctgg aagcttcttg aagacaaaca
     2581 acgtctgtag cgaccctttg caggcagcgg aaccccccac ctggcgacag gtgcctctgc
     2641 ggccaaaagc cacgtgtata agatacacct gcaaaggcgg cacaacccca gtgccacgtt
     2701 gtgagttgga tagttgtgga aagagtcaaa tggctctcct caagcgtatt caacaagggg
     2761 ctgaaggatg cccagaaggt accccattgt atgggatctg atctggggcc tcggtacaca
     2821 tgctttacat gtgtttagtc gaggttaaaa aaacgtctag gccccccgaa ccacggggac
     2881 gtggttttcc tttgaaaaac acgatgataa tatggccaca accatggcgg aaggatccgt
     2941 cgccaggcag cctgacctct tgacctgcga cgatgagccg atccatatcc ccggtgccat
     3001 ccaaccgcat ggactgctgc tcgccctcgc cgccgacatg acgatcgttg ccggcagcga
     3061 caaccttccc gaactcaccg gactggcgat cggcgccctg atcggccgct ctgcggccga
     3121 tgtcttcgac tcggagacgc acaaccgtct gacgatcgcc ttggccgagc ccggggcggc
     3181 cgtcggagca ccgatcactg tcggcttcac gatgcgaaag gacgcaggct tcatcggctc
     3241 ctggcatcgc catgatcagc tcatcttcct cgagctcgag cctccccagc gggacgtcgc
     3301 cgagccgcag gcgttcttcc gccgcaccaa cagcgccatc cgccgcctgc aggccgccga
     3361 aaccttggaa agcgcctgcg ccgccgcggc gcaagaggtg cggaagatta ccggcttcga
     3421 tcgggtgatg atctatcgct tcgcctccga cttcagcggc gaagtgatcg cagaggatcg
     3481 gtgcgccgag gtcgagtcaa aactaggcct gcactatcct gcctcaaccg tgccggcgca
     3541 ggcccgtcgg ctctatacca tcaacccggt acggatcatt cccgatatca attatcggcc
     3601 ggtgccggtc accccagacc tcaatccggt caccgggcgg ccgattgatc ttagcttcgc
     3661 catcctgcgc agcgtctcgc ccgtccatct ggagttcatg cgcaacatag gcatgcacgg
     3721 cacgatgtcg atctcgattt tgcgcggcga gcgactgtgg ggattgatcg tttgccatca
     3781 ccgaacgccg tactacgtcg atctcgatgg ccgccaagcc tgcgagctag tcgcccaggt
     3841 tctggcctgg cagatcggcg tgatggaaga gtgacgcgta tctgagggga ctagggtgtg
     3901 tttaggcgaa aagcggggct tcggttgtac gcggttagga gtcccctcga ggtatggcag
     3961 atatgctttt gcatagggag ggggaaatgt agtcttaatc ataggttaac atgtatatta
     4021 ccaaataagg gaatcgcctg atgcaccaaa taaggtatta tatgatccca ttggtggcga
     4081 gggagcgacc tgagggcata tgggcgttaa cagaactgtc tgtccttgcg tcattccttc
     4141 ctcatcggat catgtacgcg gcagagtatg attggataac aggatggcac cattcatcgt
     4201 ggcgcatgct gattggtgcg actaaggagt tatgtaaccc acgaatgtac ttaagcttgt
     4261 agttgctaac aataaagggc cattctacct ctcaccacat tggtgtgcac ctgggttgat
     4321 ggccggaccg tcgattccct gacgactacg agcacctgaa tgaagcagaa ggcatcctgc
     4381 aggaattcct cgagacgtac ggtgcgcgcg atgcattcga agatctgccc tatagtgagt
     4441 cgtattacgt agcttggcgt aatcatggtc atagctgttt cctgtgtgaa attgttatcc
     4501 gctcacaatt ccacacaaca tacgagccgg aagcataaag tgtaaagcct ggggtgccta
     4561 atgagtgagc taactcacat tacatgtgag caaaaggcca gcaaaaggcc aggaaccgta
     4621 aaaaggccgc gttgctggcg tttttccata ggctccgccc ccctgacgag catcacaaaa
     4681 atcgacgctc aagtcagagg tggcgaaacc cgacaggact ataaagatac caggcgtttc
     4741 cccctggaag ctccctcgtg cgctctcctg ttccgaccct gccgcttacc ggatacctgt
     4801 ccgcctttct cccttcggga agcgtggcgc tttctcatag ctcacgctgt aggtatctca
     4861 gttcggtgta ggtcgttcgc tccaagctgg gctgtgtgca cgaacccccc gttcagcccg
     4921 accgctgcgc cttatccggt aactatcgtc ttgagtccaa cccggtaaga cacgacttat
     4981 cgccactggc agcagccact ggtaacagga ttagcagagc gaggtatgta ggcggtgcta
     5041 cagagttctt gaagtggtgg cctaactacg gctacactag aagaacagta tttggtatct
     5101 gcgctctgct gaagccagtt accttcggaa aaagagttgg tagctcttga tccggcaaac
     5161 aaaccaccgc tggtagcggt ggtttttttg tttgcaagca gcagattacg cgcagaaaaa
     5221 aaggatctca agaagatcct ttgatctttt ctacggggtc tgacgctcag tggaacgaaa
     5281 actcacgtta agggattttg gtcatgagat tatcaaaaag gatcttcacc tagatccttt
     5341 nnnnnnnnnn nnnnnnnnnn nnnnnnnnnn nnnnnnnnnn nnnnnnnnnn nnnnnnnnnn
     5401 nnnnnnnnnn nnnnnnnnnn nnnnnnnnnn nnnnnnnnnn nnnnnnnnnn nnnnnnnnnn
     5461 nnnnncnnnn nnnnnnnnnn nnnnnnnnnn nnnnnnnnnn nnnnnnnnnn nnnnnnnnnn
     5521 nnnnnnnnnn nnnnnnnnnn nnnnnnnnnn nnnnnnnnnn nnnnnnnnnn nnnnnnnnnn
     5581 nnnnnnnnnn nnnnnnnnnn nnncctttga cgttggagtc cacgttcttt aatagtggac
     5641 tcttgttcca aactggaaca acactcaacc ctatctcggg ctattctttt gatttataag
     5701 ggattttgcc gatttcggcc tattggttaa aaaatgagct gatttaacaa aaatttaacg
     5761 cgaattttaa caaaatatta acgtttacaa tttaaatatt tgcttataca atcttcctgt
     5821 ttttggggct tttctgatta tcaaccgggg taaatcaatc taaagtatat atgagtaaac
     5881 ttggtctgac agttaccaat gcttaatcag tgaggcacct atctcagcga tctgtctatt
     5941 tcgttcatcc atagttgcct gactccccgt cgtgtagata actacgatac gggagggctt
     6001 accatctggc cccagtgctg caatgatacc gcgagaccca cgctcaccgg ctccagattt
     6061 atcagcaata aaccagccag ccggaagggc cgagcgcaga agtggtcctg caactttatc
     6121 cgcctccatc cagtctatta attgttgccg ggaagctaga gtaagtagtt cgccagttaa
     6181 tagtttgcgc aacgttgttg ccattgctac aggcatcgtg gtgtcacgct cgtcgtttgg
     6241 tatggcttca ttcagctccg gttcccaacg atcaaggcga gttacatgat cccccatgtt
     6301 gtgcaaaaaa gcggttagct ccttcggtcc tccgatcgtt gtcagaagta agttggccgc
     6361 agtgttatca ctcatggtta tggcagcact gcataattct cttactgtca tgccatccgt
     6421 aagatgcttt tctgtgactg gtgagtactc aaccaagtca ttctgagaat agtgtatgcg
     6481 gcgaccgagt tgctcttgcc cggcgtcaac acgggataat accgcgccac atagcagaac
     6541 tttaaaagtg ctcatcattg gagaacgttc ttcggggcga aaactctcaa ggatcttacc
     6601 gctgttgaga tccagttcga tgtaacccac tcgtgcaccc aactgatctt cagcatcttt
     6661 tactttcacc agcgtttctg ggtgagcaaa aacaggaagg caaaatgccg caaaaaaggg
     6721 aataagggcg acacggaaat gttgaatact catactcttc ctttttcaat attattgaag
     6781 catttatcag ggttattgtc tcatgagcgg atacatattt gaatgtattt agaaaaataa
     6841 acaaataggg gttccgcgca catttccccg aaaagtgcca cctgacgtag ttaacaaaaa
     6901 aaagcccgcc gaagcgggct ttattaccaa gcgaagcgcc attcgccatt caggctgcgc
     6961 aactgttggg aagggcgatc ggtgcgggcc tcttcgctat tacgccagct ggcgaaaggg
     7021 ggatgtgctg caaggcgatt aagttgggta acgccagggt tttcccagtc acgacgttgt
     7081 aaaacgacgg ccagtccgta atacgactca ctataggtgt agtcttaatc ataggttaac
     7141 atgtatatta ccaaataagg gaatcgcctg atgcaccaaa taaggtatta tatgatccca
     7201 ttggtggcga gggagcgacc tgagggcata tgggcgttaa cagaactgtc tgtccttgcg
     7261 tcattccttc ctcatcggat catgtacgcg gcagagtatg attggataac aggatggcac
     7321 cattcatcgt ggcgcatgct gattggtgcg actaaggagt tatgtaaccc acgaatgtac
     7381 ttaagcttgt agttgctaac aataaagggc cattctacct ctcaccacat tggtgtgcac
     7441 ctgggttgat ggccggaccg tcgattccct gacgactacg agcacctgaa tgaagcagaa
     7501 ggcttcattt ggtgaccccg acgtgatcgt tagggaatag tggtcggcca caggcggcgt
     7561 ggcgatcctg tctccatccg tctcgtcgac cgggaggcga gttcgatgac cctgatagag
     7621 ggggctgcgg cttagggagg cagaagctga gcaccgtcgg taggagctcc agggcccgga
     7681 gcgactgacc cctgccgaga actcagaggg tcgtcggaag acggagagtg agcccgacga
     7741 ccaccccagg cacgtctttg gtcggcctgc ggatcaagct agcaagccgt cattaaggtg
     7801 atttcgtccg cgtgtaaaac ctattgcggg aaaatctctc cttctaagaa ggaaataggg
     7861 gccatgttgt ccctgttaca aaaggaaggg ttgctttagt ctccctcaga tttatattct
     7921 ccggggtcct gggatcccat cactgcggcg ctctcccagc gggcaatggt acttggaaaa
     7981 tcgggagagt taaaaacctg gggattggtt ttgggggcat tgaaggcggc tcgagagtaa
     8041 caggactaac ttgaatcgat gcgctaccgg actcagatct tgccacc
//
