# Supplementary material for: Heterologous avian system for quantitative analysis of Syncytin-1 interaction with ASCT2 receptor
Source: Retrovirology. 2021 Jun 22;18:15. doi: 10.1186/s12977-021-00558-0 (PMC8220723; doi:10.1186/s12977-021-00558-0)
Supplement: Supplementary file 19 — Additional file 19: Nucleotide sequence of pFuTraP-hASCT2-d22 in GenBank format. The sequence is compatible with common text editors or can be directly imported to appropriate software (Vector NTi, SnapGene, etc.). [file 12977_2021_558_MOESM19_ESM.gb]

LOCUS       Exported                8078 bp ds-DNA     circular SYN 17-MAY-2021
DEFINITION  pFuTraP vector expressing human ASCT2 with d22 deletion.
ACCESSION   .
VERSION     .
KEYWORDS    .
SOURCE      synthetic DNA construct
  ORGANISM  synthetic DNA construct
REFERENCE   1  (bases 1 to 8078)
  AUTHORS   Stafl K, Travnicek M, Kucerova D, Pecnova L, Krchlikova V, Galikova 
            E, Stepanets V, Hejnar J, Trejbalova K
  TITLE     Direct Submission
  JOURNAL   Exported Monday, May 17, 2021 from SnapGene 5.2.5.1
            https://www.snapgene.com
FEATURES             Location/Qualifiers
     source          1..8078
                     /organism="recombinant plasmid"
                     /lab_host="Gallus gallus"
                     /mol_type="other DNA"
     CDS             1..1563
                     /codon_start=1
                     /product="ASCT2"
                     /label=hASCT2
                     /note="human ASCT2"
                     /translation="MVADPPRDSKGLAAAEPTANGGLALASIEDQGAAAGGYCGSRDQV
                     RRCLRANLLVLLTVVAVVAGVALGLGVSGAGGALALGPERLSAFVFPGELLLRLLRMII
                     LPLVVCSLIGGAASLDPGALGRLGAWALLFFLVTTLLASALGVGLALALQPGAASAAIN
                     ASVGAAGSAENAPSKEVLDSFLDLARNIFPSNLVSAAFRSGGVEGMNILGLVVFAIVFG
                     VALRKLGPEGELLIRFFNSFNEATMVLVSWIMWYAPVGIMFLVAGKIVEMEDVGLLFAR
                     LGKYILCCLLGHAIHGLLVLPLIYFLFTRKNPYRFLWGIVTPLATAFGTSSSSATLPLM
                     MKCVEENNGVAKHISRFILPIGATVNMDGAALFQCVAAVFIAQLSQQSLDFVKIITILV
                     TATASSVGAAGIPAGGVLTLAIILEAVNLPVDHISLILAVDWLVDRSCTVLNVEGDALG
                     AGLLQNYVDRTESRSTEPELIQVKSELPLDPLPVPTEEGNPLLKHYRGPAGDATVASEK
                     ESVM"
     misc_feature    124..150
                     /label=TM1a
                     /note="Garaeva et al., 2018"
     misc_feature    154..222
                     /product="Garaeva et al., 2018"
                     /label=TM1b
     misc_feature    247..351
                     /label=TM2
                     /note="Garaeva et al., 2018"
     misc_feature    376..459
                     /label=TM3
                     /note="Garaeva et al., 2018"
     mat_peptide     460..540
                     /label=region N
     misc_feature    541..570
                     /product="Garaeva et al., 2018"
                     /label=TM4a
     misc_feature    583..609
                     /label=TM4b
     mat_peptide     610..621
                     /label=retroviral docking site
                     /note="Garaeva et al., 2018"
     misc_feature    610..615
                     /label=d22
     misc_feature    634..684
                     /label=TM4c
                     /note="Garaeva et al., 2018"
     misc_feature    653..658
                     /label=MfeI
     misc_feature    700..816
                     /label=TM5
                     /note="Garaeva et al., 2018"
     misc_feature    829..927
                     /label=TM6
                     /note="Garaeva et al., 2018"
     misc_feature    937..990
                     /label=HP1a
                     /note="Garaeva et al., 2018"
     misc_feature    997..1038
                     /label=HP1b
                     /note="Garaeva et al., 2018"
     misc_feature    1054..1095
                     /label=TM7a
                     /note="Garaeva et al., 2018"
     misc_feature    1102..1149
                     /label=TM7b
                     /note="Garaeva et al., 2018"
     misc_feature    1171..1215
                     /label=HP2a
                     /note="Garaeva et al., 2018"
     misc_feature    1240..1278
                     /label=HP2b
                     /note="Garaeva et al., 2018"
     misc_feature    1303..1422
                     /label=TM8
                     /note="Garaeva et al., 2018"
     CDS             1579..1593
                     /codon_start=1
                     /label=GGGGS linker
                     /translation="GGGGS"
     CDS             1594..2310
                     /codon_start=1
                     /product="Aequorea coerulescens GFP"
                     /label=AcGFP1
                     /note="mammalian codon-optimized"
                     /translation="VSKGAELFTGIVPILIELNGDVNGHKFSVSGEGEGDATYGKLTLK
                     FICTTGKLPVPWPTLVTTLSYGVQCFSRYPDHMKQHDFFKSAMPEGYIQERTIFFEDDG
                     NYKSRAEVKFEGDTLVNRIELTGTDFKEDGNILGNKMEYNYNAHNVYIMTDKAKNGIKV
                     NFKIRHNIEDGSVQLADHYQQNTPIGDGPVLLPDNHYLSTQSALSKDPNEKRDHMIYFG
                     FVTAAAITHGMDELYK"
     misc_feature    2328..2914
                     /label=IRES2
                     /note="internal ribosome entry site (IRES) of the 
                     encephalomyocarditis virus (EMCV)"
     CDS             2915..3865
                     /codon_start=1
                     /product="phytochrome-based 
                     near-infraredfluorescentprotein, originally termed iRFP 
                     (Filonov et al., 2011)"
                     /label=iRFP713
                     /note="name was changed to iRFP713 
                     (ShcherbakovaandVerkhusha, 2013)"
                     /translation="MAEGSVARQPDLLTCDDEPIHIPGAIQPHGLLLALAADMTIVAGS
                     DNLPELTGLAIGALIGRSAADVFDSETHNRLTIALAEPGAAVGAPITVGFTMRKDAGFI
                     GSWHRHDQLIFLELEPPQRDVAEPQAFFRRTNSAIRRLQAAETLESACAAAAQEVRKIT
                     GFDRVMIYRFASDFSGEVIAEDRCAEVESKLGLHYPASTVPAQARRLYTINPVRIIPDI
                     NYRPVPVTPDLNPVTGRPIDLSFAILRSVSPVHLEFMRNIGMHGTMSISILRGERLWGL
                     IVCHHRTPYYVDLDGRQACELVAQVLAWQIGVMEE"
     LTR             3979..4364
                     /label=dLTR
     misc_feature    4364
                     /label=missing end (TTCA)
                     /note="due to cloning procedure"
     V_segment       complement(4365..7108)
                     /label=pLitmus 28i
     promoter        complement(4420..4438)
                     /label=T7 promoter
                     /note="promoter for bacteriophage T7 RNA polymerase"
     primer_bind     complement(4459..4475)
                     /label=M13 rev
                     /note="common sequencing primer, one of multiple similar 
                     variants"
     protein_bind    4483..4499
                     /label=lac operator
                     /bound_moiety="lac repressor encoded by lacI"
                     /note="The lac repressor binds to the lac operatortoinhibit
                     transcription in E. coli. This inhibition can be relieved 
                     by adding lactose or isopropyl-beta-D-thiogalactopyranoside
                     (IPTG)."
     promoter        complement(4507..4537)
                     /label=lac promoter
                     /note="promoter for the E. coli lac operon"
     protein_bind    4552..4573
                     /label=CAP binding site
                     /bound_moiety="E. coli catabolite activator protein"
                     /note="CAP binding activates transcription in thepresenceof
                     cAMP."
     rep_origin      complement(4634..5222)
                     /direction=LEFT
                     /label=ori
                     /note="high-copy-number ColE1/pMB1/pBR322/pUC origin of 
                     replication"
     rep_origin      5333..5842
                     /direction=RIGHT
                     /label=M13 ori
                     /note="M13 bacteriophage origin of 
                     replication;arrowindicates direction of (+) strand 
                     synthesis"
     CDS             complement(5884..6744)
                     /codon_start=1
                     /gene="bla"
                     /product="beta-lactamase"
                     /label=AmpR
                     /note="confers resistance to ampicillin, carbenicillin, and
                     related antibiotics"
                     /translation="MSIQHFRVALIPFFAAFCLPVFAHPETLVKVKDAEDQLGARVGYI
                     ELDLNSGKILESFRPEERSPMMSTFKVLLCGAVLSRVDAGQEQLGRRIHYSQNDLVEYS
                     PVTEKHLTDGMTVRELCSAAITMSDNTAANLLLTTIGGPKELTAFLHNMGDHVTRLDRW
                     EPELNEAIPNDERDTTMPVAMATTLRKLLTGELLTLASRQQLIDWMEADKVAGPLLRSA
                     LPAGWFIADKSGAGERGSRGIIAALGPDGKPSRIVVIYTTGSQATMDERNRQIAEIGAS
                     LIKHW"
     promoter        complement(6745..6849)
                     /gene="bla"
                     /label=AmpR promoter
     primer_bind     7070..7086
                     /label=M13 fwd
                     /note="common sequencing primer, one of multiple similar 
                     variants"
     promoter        7090..7108
                     /label=T7 promoter
                     /note="promoter for bacteriophage T7 RNA polymerase"
     LTR             7109..7500
     misc_feature    7501..7518
                     /label=PBS
                     /note="the same as for RCAS"
     misc_feature    7555..7659
                     /label=packaging signal
                     /note="according to Banks JD and Linial ML, J. Virol.,2000"
     gene            7771..8033
                     /label=p19
                     /note="p19"
     gene            8034..8047
                     /label=fragment p27
                     /note="fragment p27"
ORIGIN
        1 atggtggccg atcctcctcg agactccaag gggctcgcag cggcggagcc caccgccaac
       61 gggggcctgg cgctggcctc catcgaggac caaggcgcgg cagcaggcgg ctactgcggt
      121 tcccgggacc aggtgcgccg ctgccttcga gccaacctgc ttgtgctgct gacagtggtg
      181 gccgtggtgg ccggcgtggc gctgggactg ggggtgtcgg gggccggggg tgcgctggcg
      241 ttgggcccgg agcgcttgag cgccttcgtc ttcccgggcg agctgctgct gcgtctgctg
      301 cggatgatca tcttgccgct ggtggtgtgc agcttgatcg gcggcgccgc cagcctggac
      361 cccggcgcgc tcggccgtct gggcgcctgg gcgctgctct ttttcctggt caccacgctg
      421 ctggcgtcgg cgctcggagt gggcttggcg ctggctctgc agccgggcgc cgcctccgcc
      481 gccatcaacg cctccgtggg agccgcgggc agtgccgaaa atgcccccag caaggaggtg
      541 ctcgattcgt tcctggatct tgcgagaaat atcttccctt ccaacctggt gtcagcagcc
      601 tttcgctcag gaggagtgga ggggatgaac atcctgggct tggtagtgtt tgcaattgtc
      661 tttggtgtgg cgctgcggaa gctggggcct gaaggggagc tgcttatccg cttcttcaac
      721 tccttcaatg aggccaccat ggttctggtc tcctggatca tgtggtacgc ccctgtgggc
      781 atcatgttcc tggtggctgg caagatcgtg gagatggagg atgtgggttt actctttgcc
      841 cgccttggca agtacattct gtgctgcctg ctgggtcacg ccatccatgg gctcctggta
      901 ctgcccctca tctacttcct cttcacccgc aaaaacccct accgcttcct gtggggcatc
      961 gtgacgccgc tggccactgc ctttgggacc tcttccagtt ccgccacgct gccgctgatg
     1021 atgaagtgcg tggaggagaa taatggcgtg gccaagcaca tcagccgttt catcctgccc
     1081 atcggcgcca ccgtcaacat ggacggtgcc gcgctcttcc agtgcgtggc cgcagtgttc
     1141 attgcacagc tcagccagca gtccttggac ttcgtaaaga tcatcaccat cctggtcacg
     1201 gccacagcgt ccagcgtggg ggcagcgggc atccctgctg gaggtgtcct cactctggcc
     1261 atcatcctcg aagcagtcaa cctcccggtc gaccatatct ccttgatcct ggctgtggac
     1321 tggctagtcg accggtcctg taccgtcctc aatgtagaag gtgacgctct gggggcagga
     1381 ctcctccaaa attacgtgga ccgtacggag tcgagaagca cagagcctga gttgatacaa
     1441 gtgaagagtg agctgcccct ggatccgctg ccagtcccca ctgaggaagg aaaccccctc
     1501 ctcaaacact atcgggggcc cgcaggggat gccacggtcg cctctgagaa ggaatcagtc
     1561 atgactagta ccggtaccgg aggtggtgga tccgtgagca agggcgccga gctgttcacc
     1621 ggcatcgtgc ccatcctgat cgagctgaat ggcgatgtga atggccacaa gttcagcgtg
     1681 agcggcgagg gcgagggcga tgccacctac ggcaagctga ccctgaagtt catctgcacc
     1741 accggcaagc tgcctgtgcc ctggcccacc ctggtgacca ccctgagcta cggcgtgcag
     1801 tgcttctcac gctaccccga tcacatgaag cagcacgact tcttcaagag cgccatgcct
     1861 gagggctaca tccaggagcg caccatcttc ttcgaggatg acggcaacta caagtcgcgc
     1921 gccgaggtga agttcgaggg cgataccctg gtgaatcgca tcgagctgac cggcaccgat
     1981 ttcaaggagg atggcaacat cctgggcaat aagatggagt acaactacaa cgcccacaat
     2041 gtgtacatca tgaccgacaa ggccaagaat ggcatcaagg tgaacttcaa gatccgccac
     2101 aacatcgagg atggcagcgt gcagctggcc gaccactacc agcagaatac ccccatcggc
     2161 gatggccctg tgctgctgcc cgataaccac tacctgtcca cccagagcgc cctgtccaag
     2221 gaccccaacg agaagcgcga tcacatgatc tacttcggct tcgtgaccgc cgccgccatc
     2281 acccacggca tggatgagct gtacaagtga gcggccgcga ctctagaccc ctctccctcc
     2341 ccccccccta acgttactgg ccgaagccgc ttggaataag gccggtgtgc gtttgtctat
     2401 atgttatttt ccaccatatt gccgtctttt ggcaatgtga gggcccggaa acctggccct
     2461 gtcttcttga cgagcattcc taggggtctt tcccctctcg ccaaaggaat gcaaggtctg
     2521 ttgaatgtcg tgaaggaagc agttcctctg gaagcttctt gaagacaaac aacgtctgta
     2581 gcgacccttt gcaggcagcg gaacccccca cctggcgaca ggtgcctctg cggccaaaag
     2641 ccacgtgtat aagatacacc tgcaaaggcg gcacaacccc agtgccacgt tgtgagttgg
     2701 atagttgtgg aaagagtcaa atggctctcc tcaagcgtat tcaacaaggg gctgaaggat
     2761 gcccagaagg taccccattg tatgggatct gatctggggc ctcggtacac atgctttaca
     2821 tgtgtttagt cgaggttaaa aaaacgtcta ggccccccga accacgggga cgtggttttc
     2881 ctttgaaaaa cacgatgata atatggccac aaccatggcg gaaggatccg tcgccaggca
     2941 gcctgacctc ttgacctgcg acgatgagcc gatccatatc cccggtgcca tccaaccgca
     3001 tggactgctg ctcgccctcg ccgccgacat gacgatcgtt gccggcagcg acaaccttcc
     3061 cgaactcacc ggactggcga tcggcgccct gatcggccgc tctgcggccg atgtcttcga
     3121 ctcggagacg cacaaccgtc tgacgatcgc cttggccgag cccggggcgg ccgtcggagc
     3181 accgatcact gtcggcttca cgatgcgaaa ggacgcaggc ttcatcggct cctggcatcg
     3241 ccatgatcag ctcatcttcc tcgagctcga gcctccccag cgggacgtcg ccgagccgca
     3301 ggcgttcttc cgccgcacca acagcgccat ccgccgcctg caggccgccg aaaccttgga
     3361 aagcgcctgc gccgccgcgg cgcaagaggt gcggaagatt accggcttcg atcgggtgat
     3421 gatctatcgc ttcgcctccg acttcagcgg cgaagtgatc gcagaggatc ggtgcgccga
     3481 ggtcgagtca aaactaggcc tgcactatcc tgcctcaacc gtgccggcgc aggcccgtcg
     3541 gctctatacc atcaacccgg tacggatcat tcccgatatc aattatcggc cggtgccggt
     3601 caccccagac ctcaatccgg tcaccgggcg gccgattgat cttagcttcg ccatcctgcg
     3661 cagcgtctcg cccgtccatc tggagttcat gcgcaacata ggcatgcacg gcacgatgtc
     3721 gatctcgatt ttgcgcggcg agcgactgtg gggattgatc gtttgccatc accgaacgcc
     3781 gtactacgtc gatctcgatg gccgccaagc ctgcgagcta gtcgcccagg ttctggcctg
     3841 gcagatcggc gtgatggaag agtgacgcgt atctgagggg actagggtgt gtttaggcga
     3901 aaagcggggc ttcggttgta cgcggttagg agtcccctcg aggtatggca gatatgcttt
     3961 tgcataggga gggggaaatg tagtcttaat cataggttaa catgtatatt accaaataag
     4021 ggaatcgcct gatgcaccaa ataaggtatt atatgatccc attggtggcg agggagcgac
     4081 ctgagggcat atgggcgtta acagaactgt ctgtccttgc gtcattcctt cctcatcgga
     4141 tcatgtacgc ggcagagtat gattggataa caggatggca ccattcatcg tggcgcatgc
     4201 tgattggtgc gactaaggag ttatgtaacc cacgaatgta cttaagcttg tagttgctaa
     4261 caataaaggg ccattctacc tctcaccaca ttggtgtgca cctgggttga tggccggacc
     4321 gtcgattccc tgacgactac gagcacctga atgaagcaga aggcatcctg caggaattcc
     4381 tcgagacgta cggtgcgcgc gatgcattcg aagatctgcc ctatagtgag tcgtattacg
     4441 tagcttggcg taatcatggt catagctgtt tcctgtgtga aattgttatc cgctcacaat
     4501 tccacacaac atacgagccg gaagcataaa gtgtaaagcc tggggtgcct aatgagtgag
     4561 ctaactcaca ttacatgtga gcaaaaggcc agcaaaaggc caggaaccgt aaaaaggccg
     4621 cgttgctggc gtttttccat aggctccgcc cccctgacga gcatcacaaa aatcgacgct
     4681 caagtcagag gtggcgaaac ccgacaggac tataaagata ccaggcgttt ccccctggaa
     4741 gctccctcgt gcgctctcct gttccgaccc tgccgcttac cggatacctg tccgcctttc
     4801 tcccttcggg aagcgtggcg ctttctcata gctcacgctg taggtatctc agttcggtgt
     4861 aggtcgttcg ctccaagctg ggctgtgtgc acgaaccccc cgttcagccc gaccgctgcg
     4921 ccttatccgg taactatcgt cttgagtcca acccggtaag acacgactta tcgccactgg
     4981 cagcagccac tggtaacagg attagcagag cgaggtatgt aggcggtgct acagagttct
     5041 tgaagtggtg gcctaactac ggctacacta gaagaacagt atttggtatc tgcgctctgc
     5101 tgaagccagt taccttcgga aaaagagttg gtagctcttg atccggcaaa caaaccaccg
     5161 ctggtagcgg tggttttttt gtttgcaagc agcagattac gcgcagaaaa aaaggatctc
     5221 aagaagatcc tttgatcttt tctacggggt ctgacgctca gtggaacgaa aactcacgtt
     5281 aagggatttt ggtcatgaga ttatcaaaaa ggatcttcac ctagatcctt tnnnnnnnnn
     5341 nnnnnnnnnn nnnnnnnnnn nnnnnnnnnn nnnnnnnnnn nnnnnnnnnn nnnnnnnnnn
     5401 nnnnnnnnnn nnnnnnnnnn nnnnnnnnnn nnnnnnnnnn nnnnnnnnnn nnnnnncnnn
     5461 nnnnnnnnnn nnnnnnnnnn nnnnnnnnnn nnnnnnnnnn nnnnnnnnnn nnnnnnnnnn
     5521 nnnnnnnnnn nnnnnnnnnn nnnnnnnnnn nnnnnnnnnn nnnnnnnnnn nnnnnnnnnn
     5581 nnnnnnnnnn nnnncctttg acgttggagt ccacgttctt taatagtgga ctcttgttcc
     5641 aaactggaac aacactcaac cctatctcgg gctattcttt tgatttataa gggattttgc
     5701 cgatttcggc ctattggtta aaaaatgagc tgatttaaca aaaatttaac gcgaatttta
     5761 acaaaatatt aacgtttaca atttaaatat ttgcttatac aatcttcctg tttttggggc
     5821 ttttctgatt atcaaccggg gtaaatcaat ctaaagtata tatgagtaaa cttggtctga
     5881 cagttaccaa tgcttaatca gtgaggcacc tatctcagcg atctgtctat ttcgttcatc
     5941 catagttgcc tgactccccg tcgtgtagat aactacgata cgggagggct taccatctgg
     6001 ccccagtgct gcaatgatac cgcgagaccc acgctcaccg gctccagatt tatcagcaat
     6061 aaaccagcca gccggaaggg ccgagcgcag aagtggtcct gcaactttat ccgcctccat
     6121 ccagtctatt aattgttgcc gggaagctag agtaagtagt tcgccagtta atagtttgcg
     6181 caacgttgtt gccattgcta caggcatcgt ggtgtcacgc tcgtcgtttg gtatggcttc
     6241 attcagctcc ggttcccaac gatcaaggcg agttacatga tcccccatgt tgtgcaaaaa
     6301 agcggttagc tccttcggtc ctccgatcgt tgtcagaagt aagttggccg cagtgttatc
     6361 actcatggtt atggcagcac tgcataattc tcttactgtc atgccatccg taagatgctt
     6421 ttctgtgact ggtgagtact caaccaagtc attctgagaa tagtgtatgc ggcgaccgag
     6481 ttgctcttgc ccggcgtcaa cacgggataa taccgcgcca catagcagaa ctttaaaagt
     6541 gctcatcatt ggagaacgtt cttcggggcg aaaactctca aggatcttac cgctgttgag
     6601 atccagttcg atgtaaccca ctcgtgcacc caactgatct tcagcatctt ttactttcac
     6661 cagcgtttct gggtgagcaa aaacaggaag gcaaaatgcc gcaaaaaagg gaataagggc
     6721 gacacggaaa tgttgaatac tcatactctt cctttttcaa tattattgaa gcatttatca
     6781 gggttattgt ctcatgagcg gatacatatt tgaatgtatt tagaaaaata aacaaatagg
     6841 ggttccgcgc acatttcccc gaaaagtgcc acctgacgta gttaacaaaa aaaagcccgc
     6901 cgaagcgggc tttattacca agcgaagcgc cattcgccat tcaggctgcg caactgttgg
     6961 gaagggcgat cggtgcgggc ctcttcgcta ttacgccagc tggcgaaagg gggatgtgct
     7021 gcaaggcgat taagttgggt aacgccaggg ttttcccagt cacgacgttg taaaacgacg
     7081 gccagtccgt aatacgactc actataggtg tagtcttaat cataggttaa catgtatatt
     7141 accaaataag ggaatcgcct gatgcaccaa ataaggtatt atatgatccc attggtggcg
     7201 agggagcgac ctgagggcat atgggcgtta acagaactgt ctgtccttgc gtcattcctt
     7261 cctcatcgga tcatgtacgc ggcagagtat gattggataa caggatggca ccattcatcg
     7321 tggcgcatgc tgattggtgc gactaaggag ttatgtaacc cacgaatgta cttaagcttg
     7381 tagttgctaa caataaaggg ccattctacc tctcaccaca ttggtgtgca cctgggttga
     7441 tggccggacc gtcgattccc tgacgactac gagcacctga atgaagcaga aggcttcatt
     7501 tggtgacccc gacgtgatcg ttagggaata gtggtcggcc acaggcggcg tggcgatcct
     7561 gtctccatcc gtctcgtcga ccgggaggcg agttcgatga ccctgataga gggggctgcg
     7621 gcttagggag gcagaagctg agcaccgtcg gtaggagctc cagggcccgg agcgactgac
     7681 ccctgccgag aactcagagg gtcgtcggaa gacggagagt gagcccgacg accaccccag
     7741 gcacgtcttt ggtcggcctg cggatcaagc tagcaagccg tcattaaggt gatttcgtcc
     7801 gcgtgtaaaa cctattgcgg gaaaatctct ccttctaaga aggaaatagg ggccatgttg
     7861 tccctgttac aaaaggaagg gttgctttag tctccctcag atttatattc tccggggtcc
     7921 tgggatccca tcactgcggc gctctcccag cgggcaatgg tacttggaaa atcgggagag
     7981 ttaaaaacct ggggattggt tttgggggca ttgaaggcgg ctcgagagta acaggactaa
     8041 cttgaatcga tgcgctaccg gactcagatc ttgccacc
//
