# Supplementary material for: Heterologous avian system for quantitative analysis of Syncytin-1 interaction with ASCT2 receptor
Source: Retrovirology. 2021 Jun 22;18:15. doi: 10.1186/s12977-021-00558-0 (PMC8220723; doi:10.1186/s12977-021-00558-0)
Supplement: Supplementary file 20 — Additional file 20: Nucleotide sequence of pFuTraP-hASCT2-N212Q in GenBank format. The sequence is compatible with common text editors or can be directly imported to appropriate software (Vector NTi, SnapGene, etc.). [file 12977_2021_558_MOESM20_ESM.gb]

LOCUS       Exported                8138 bp ds-DNA     circular SYN 17-MAY-2021
DEFINITION  pFuTraP vector expressing human ASCT2 with N212Q substitution.
ACCESSION   .
VERSION     .
KEYWORDS    .
SOURCE      synthetic DNA construct
  ORGANISM  synthetic DNA construct
REFERENCE   1  (bases 1 to 8138)
  AUTHORS   Stafl K, Travnicek M, Kucerova D, Pecnova L, Krchlikova V, Galikova 
            E, Stepanets V, Hejnar J, Trejbalova K
  TITLE     Direct Submission
  JOURNAL   Exported Monday, May 17, 2021 from SnapGene 5.2.5.1
            https://www.snapgene.com
FEATURES             Location/Qualifiers
     source          1..8138
                     /organism="recombinant plasmid"
                     /lab_host="Gallus gallus"
                     /mol_type="other DNA"
     CDS             1..1623
                     /codon_start=1
                     /product="ASCT2"
                     /label=hASCT2
                     /note="human ASCT2"
                     /translation="MVADPPRDSKGLAAAEPTANGGLALASIEDQGAAAGGYCGSRDQV
                     RRCLRANLLVLLTVVAVVAGVALGLGVSGAGGALALGPERLSAFVFPGELLLRLLRMII
                     LPLVVCSLIGGAASLDPGALGRLGAWALLFFLVTTLLASALGVGLALALQPGAASAAIN
                     ASVGAAGSAENAPSKEVLDSFLDLARNIFPSNLVSAAFRSYSTTYEERQITGTRVKVPV
                     GQEVEGMNILGLVVFAIVFGVALRKLGPEGELLIRFFNSFNEATMVLVSWIMWYAPVGI
                     MFLVAGKIVEMEDVGLLFARLGKYILCCLLGHAIHGLLVLPLIYFLFTRKNPYRFLWGI
                     VTPLATAFGTSSSSATLPLMMKCVEENNGVAKHISRFILPIGATVNMDGAALFQCVAAV
                     FIAQLSQQSLDFVKIITILVTATASSVGAAGIPAGGVLTLAIILEAVNLPVDHISLILA
                     VDWLVDRSCTVLNVEGDALGAGLLQNYVDRTESRSTEPELIQVKSELPLDPLPVPTEEG
                     NPLLKHYRGPAGDATVASEKESVM"
     misc_feature    124..150
                     /label=TM1a
                     /note="Garaeva et al., 2018"
     misc_feature    154..222
                     /product="Garaeva et al., 2018"
                     /label=TM1b
     misc_feature    247..351
                     /label=TM2
                     /note="Garaeva et al., 2018"
     misc_feature    376..459
                     /label=TM3
                     /note="Garaeva et al., 2018"
     mat_peptide     460..540
                     /label=region N
     misc_feature    541..570
                     /product="Garaeva et al., 2018"
                     /label=TM4a
     misc_feature    583..609
                     /label=TM4b
     mat_peptide     610..681
                     /label=retroviral docking site
                     /note="Garaeva et al., 2018"
     mat_peptide     610..672
                     /label=region C
     misc_feature    634..636
                     /label=N212Q
     misc_feature    694..744
                     /label=TM4c
                     /note="Garaeva et al., 2018"
     misc_feature    713..718
                     /label=MfeI
     misc_feature    760..876
                     /label=TM5
                     /note="Garaeva et al., 2018"
     misc_feature    889..987
                     /label=TM6
                     /note="Garaeva et al., 2018"
     misc_feature    997..1050
                     /label=HP1a
                     /note="Garaeva et al., 2018"
     misc_feature    1057..1098
                     /label=HP1b
                     /note="Garaeva et al., 2018"
     misc_feature    1114..1155
                     /label=TM7a
                     /note="Garaeva et al., 2018"
     misc_feature    1162..1209
                     /label=TM7b
                     /note="Garaeva et al., 2018"
     misc_feature    1231..1275
                     /label=HP2a
                     /note="Garaeva et al., 2018"
     misc_feature    1300..1338
                     /label=HP2b
                     /note="Garaeva et al., 2018"
     misc_feature    1363..1482
                     /label=TM8
                     /note="Garaeva et al., 2018"
     CDS             1639..1653
                     /codon_start=1
                     /label=GGGGS linker
                     /translation="GGGGS"
     CDS             1654..2370
                     /codon_start=1
                     /product="Aequorea coerulescens GFP"
                     /label=AcGFP1
                     /note="mammalian codon-optimized"
                     /translation="VSKGAELFTGIVPILIELNGDVNGHKFSVSGEGEGDATYGKLTLK
                     FICTTGKLPVPWPTLVTTLSYGVQCFSRYPDHMKQHDFFKSAMPEGYIQERTIFFEDDG
                     NYKSRAEVKFEGDTLVNRIELTGTDFKEDGNILGNKMEYNYNAHNVYIMTDKAKNGIKV
                     NFKIRHNIEDGSVQLADHYQQNTPIGDGPVLLPDNHYLSTQSALSKDPNEKRDHMIYFG
                     FVTAAAITHGMDELYK"
     misc_feature    2388..2974
                     /label=IRES2
                     /note="internal ribosome entry site (IRES) of the 
                     encephalomyocarditis virus (EMCV)"
     CDS             2975..3925
                     /codon_start=1
                     /product="phytochrome-basednear-infraredfluorescentprotein,
                      originally termed iRFP (Filonov et al., 2011)"
                     /label=iRFP713
                     /note="name was changed to 
                     iRFP713(ShcherbakovaandVerkhusha, 2013)"
                     /translation="MAEGSVARQPDLLTCDDEPIHIPGAIQPHGLLLALAADMTIVAGS
                     DNLPELTGLAIGALIGRSAADVFDSETHNRLTIALAEPGAAVGAPITVGFTMRKDAGFI
                     GSWHRHDQLIFLELEPPQRDVAEPQAFFRRTNSAIRRLQAAETLESACAAAAQEVRKIT
                     GFDRVMIYRFASDFSGEVIAEDRCAEVESKLGLHYPASTVPAQARRLYTINPVRIIPDI
                     NYRPVPVTPDLNPVTGRPIDLSFAILRSVSPVHLEFMRNIGMHGTMSISILRGERLWGL
                     IVCHHRTPYYVDLDGRQACELVAQVLAWQIGVMEE"
     LTR             4039..4424
                     /label=dLTR
     misc_feature    4424
                     /label=missing end (TTCA)
                     /note="due to cloning procedure"
     V_segment       complement(4425..7168)
                     /label=pLitmus 28i
     promoter        complement(4480..4498)
                     /label=T7 promoter
                     /note="promoter for bacteriophage T7 RNA polymerase"
     primer_bind     complement(4519..4535)
                     /label=M13 rev
                     /note="common sequencing primer, one of multiple similar 
                     variants"
     protein_bind    4543..4559
                     /label=lac operator
                     /bound_moiety="lac repressor encoded by lacI"
                     /note="The lac repressor binds to the lac operatortoinhibit
                     transcription in E. coli. This inhibition can be relieved 
                     by adding lactose or isopropyl-beta-D-thiogalactopyranoside
                     (IPTG)."
     promoter        complement(4567..4597)
                     /label=lac promoter
                     /note="promoter for the E. coli lac operon"
     protein_bind    4612..4633
                     /label=CAP binding site
                     /bound_moiety="E. coli catabolite activator protein"
                     /note="CAP binding activates transcription in thepresenceof
                     cAMP."
     rep_origin      complement(4694..5282)
                     /direction=LEFT
                     /label=ori
                     /note="high-copy-number ColE1/pMB1/pBR322/pUC origin of 
                     replication"
     rep_origin      5393..5902
                     /direction=RIGHT
                     /label=M13 ori
                     /note="M13 bacteriophage origin 
                     ofreplication;arrowindicates direction of (+) strand 
                     synthesis"
     CDS             complement(5944..6804)
                     /codon_start=1
                     /gene="bla"
                     /product="beta-lactamase"
                     /label=AmpR
                     /note="confers resistance to ampicillin, carbenicillin, and
                     related antibiotics"
                     /translation="MSIQHFRVALIPFFAAFCLPVFAHPETLVKVKDAEDQLGARVGYI
                     ELDLNSGKILESFRPEERSPMMSTFKVLLCGAVLSRVDAGQEQLGRRIHYSQNDLVEYS
                     PVTEKHLTDGMTVRELCSAAITMSDNTAANLLLTTIGGPKELTAFLHNMGDHVTRLDRW
                     EPELNEAIPNDERDTTMPVAMATTLRKLLTGELLTLASRQQLIDWMEADKVAGPLLRSA
                     LPAGWFIADKSGAGERGSRGIIAALGPDGKPSRIVVIYTTGSQATMDERNRQIAEIGAS
                     LIKHW"
     promoter        complement(6805..6909)
                     /gene="bla"
                     /label=AmpR promoter
     primer_bind     7130..7146
                     /label=M13 fwd
                     /note="common sequencing primer, one of multiple similar 
                     variants"
     promoter        7150..7168
                     /label=T7 promoter
                     /note="promoter for bacteriophage T7 RNA polymerase"
     LTR             7169..7560
     misc_feature    7561..7578
                     /label=PBS
                     /note="the same as for RCAS"
     misc_feature    7615..7719
                     /label=packaging signal
                     /note="according to Banks JD and Linial ML, J. Virol.,2000"
     gene            7831..8093
                     /label=p19
                     /note="p19"
     gene            8094..8107
                     /label=fragment p27
                     /note="fragment p27"
ORIGIN
        1 atggtggccg atcctcctcg agactccaag gggctcgcag cggcggagcc caccgccaac
       61 gggggcctgg cgctggcctc catcgaggac caaggcgcgg cagcaggcgg ctactgcggt
      121 tcccgggacc aggtgcgccg ctgccttcga gccaacctgc ttgtgctgct gacagtggtg
      181 gccgtggtgg ccggcgtggc gctgggactg ggggtgtcgg gggccggggg tgcgctggcg
      241 ttgggcccgg agcgcttgag cgccttcgtc ttcccgggcg agctgctgct gcgtctgctg
      301 cggatgatca tcttgccgct ggtggtgtgc agcttgatcg gcggcgccgc cagcctggac
      361 cccggcgcgc tcggccgtct gggcgcctgg gcgctgctct ttttcctggt caccacgctg
      421 ctggcgtcgg cgctcggagt gggcttggcg ctggctctgc agccgggcgc cgcctccgcc
      481 gccatcaacg cctccgtggg agccgcgggc agtgccgaaa atgcccccag caaggaggtg
      541 ctcgattcgt tcctggatct tgcgagaaat atcttccctt ccaacctggt gtcagcagcc
      601 tttcgctcat actctaccac ctatgaagag aggcagatca ccggaaccag ggtgaaggtg
      661 cccgtggggc aggaggtgga ggggatgaac atcctgggct tggtagtgtt tgcaattgtc
      721 tttggtgtgg cgctgcggaa gctggggcct gaaggggagc tgcttatccg cttcttcaac
      781 tccttcaatg aggccaccat ggttctggtc tcctggatca tgtggtacgc ccctgtgggc
      841 atcatgttcc tggtggctgg caagatcgtg gagatggagg atgtgggttt actctttgcc
      901 cgccttggca agtacattct gtgctgcctg ctgggtcacg ccatccatgg gctcctggta
      961 ctgcccctca tctacttcct cttcacccgc aaaaacccct accgcttcct gtggggcatc
     1021 gtgacgccgc tggccactgc ctttgggacc tcttccagtt ccgccacgct gccgctgatg
     1081 atgaagtgcg tggaggagaa taatggcgtg gccaagcaca tcagccgttt catcctgccc
     1141 atcggcgcca ccgtcaacat ggacggtgcc gcgctcttcc agtgcgtggc cgcagtgttc
     1201 attgcacagc tcagccagca gtccttggac ttcgtaaaga tcatcaccat cctggtcacg
     1261 gccacagcgt ccagcgtggg ggcagcgggc atccctgctg gaggtgtcct cactctggcc
     1321 atcatcctcg aagcagtcaa cctcccggtc gaccatatct ccttgatcct ggctgtggac
     1381 tggctagtcg accggtcctg taccgtcctc aatgtagaag gtgacgctct gggggcagga
     1441 ctcctccaaa attacgtgga ccgtacggag tcgagaagca cagagcctga gttgatacaa
     1501 gtgaagagtg agctgcccct ggatccgctg ccagtcccca ctgaggaagg aaaccccctc
     1561 ctcaaacact atcgggggcc cgcaggggat gccacggtcg cctctgagaa ggaatcagtc
     1621 atgactagta ccggtaccgg aggtggtgga tccgtgagca agggcgccga gctgttcacc
     1681 ggcatcgtgc ccatcctgat cgagctgaat ggcgatgtga atggccacaa gttcagcgtg
     1741 agcggcgagg gcgagggcga tgccacctac ggcaagctga ccctgaagtt catctgcacc
     1801 accggcaagc tgcctgtgcc ctggcccacc ctggtgacca ccctgagcta cggcgtgcag
     1861 tgcttctcac gctaccccga tcacatgaag cagcacgact tcttcaagag cgccatgcct
     1921 gagggctaca tccaggagcg caccatcttc ttcgaggatg acggcaacta caagtcgcgc
     1981 gccgaggtga agttcgaggg cgataccctg gtgaatcgca tcgagctgac cggcaccgat
     2041 ttcaaggagg atggcaacat cctgggcaat aagatggagt acaactacaa cgcccacaat
     2101 gtgtacatca tgaccgacaa ggccaagaat ggcatcaagg tgaacttcaa gatccgccac
     2161 aacatcgagg atggcagcgt gcagctggcc gaccactacc agcagaatac ccccatcggc
     2221 gatggccctg tgctgctgcc cgataaccac tacctgtcca cccagagcgc cctgtccaag
     2281 gaccccaacg agaagcgcga tcacatgatc tacttcggct tcgtgaccgc cgccgccatc
     2341 acccacggca tggatgagct gtacaagtga gcggccgcga ctctagaccc ctctccctcc
     2401 ccccccccta acgttactgg ccgaagccgc ttggaataag gccggtgtgc gtttgtctat
     2461 atgttatttt ccaccatatt gccgtctttt ggcaatgtga gggcccggaa acctggccct
     2521 gtcttcttga cgagcattcc taggggtctt tcccctctcg ccaaaggaat gcaaggtctg
     2581 ttgaatgtcg tgaaggaagc agttcctctg gaagcttctt gaagacaaac aacgtctgta
     2641 gcgacccttt gcaggcagcg gaacccccca cctggcgaca ggtgcctctg cggccaaaag
     2701 ccacgtgtat aagatacacc tgcaaaggcg gcacaacccc agtgccacgt tgtgagttgg
     2761 atagttgtgg aaagagtcaa atggctctcc tcaagcgtat tcaacaaggg gctgaaggat
     2821 gcccagaagg taccccattg tatgggatct gatctggggc ctcggtacac atgctttaca
     2881 tgtgtttagt cgaggttaaa aaaacgtcta ggccccccga accacgggga cgtggttttc
     2941 ctttgaaaaa cacgatgata atatggccac aaccatggcg gaaggatccg tcgccaggca
     3001 gcctgacctc ttgacctgcg acgatgagcc gatccatatc cccggtgcca tccaaccgca
     3061 tggactgctg ctcgccctcg ccgccgacat gacgatcgtt gccggcagcg acaaccttcc
     3121 cgaactcacc ggactggcga tcggcgccct gatcggccgc tctgcggccg atgtcttcga
     3181 ctcggagacg cacaaccgtc tgacgatcgc cttggccgag cccggggcgg ccgtcggagc
     3241 accgatcact gtcggcttca cgatgcgaaa ggacgcaggc ttcatcggct cctggcatcg
     3301 ccatgatcag ctcatcttcc tcgagctcga gcctccccag cgggacgtcg ccgagccgca
     3361 ggcgttcttc cgccgcacca acagcgccat ccgccgcctg caggccgccg aaaccttgga
     3421 aagcgcctgc gccgccgcgg cgcaagaggt gcggaagatt accggcttcg atcgggtgat
     3481 gatctatcgc ttcgcctccg acttcagcgg cgaagtgatc gcagaggatc ggtgcgccga
     3541 ggtcgagtca aaactaggcc tgcactatcc tgcctcaacc gtgccggcgc aggcccgtcg
     3601 gctctatacc atcaacccgg tacggatcat tcccgatatc aattatcggc cggtgccggt
     3661 caccccagac ctcaatccgg tcaccgggcg gccgattgat cttagcttcg ccatcctgcg
     3721 cagcgtctcg cccgtccatc tggagttcat gcgcaacata ggcatgcacg gcacgatgtc
     3781 gatctcgatt ttgcgcggcg agcgactgtg gggattgatc gtttgccatc accgaacgcc
     3841 gtactacgtc gatctcgatg gccgccaagc ctgcgagcta gtcgcccagg ttctggcctg
     3901 gcagatcggc gtgatggaag agtgacgcgt atctgagggg actagggtgt gtttaggcga
     3961 aaagcggggc ttcggttgta cgcggttagg agtcccctcg aggtatggca gatatgcttt
     4021 tgcataggga gggggaaatg tagtcttaat cataggttaa catgtatatt accaaataag
     4081 ggaatcgcct gatgcaccaa ataaggtatt atatgatccc attggtggcg agggagcgac
     4141 ctgagggcat atgggcgtta acagaactgt ctgtccttgc gtcattcctt cctcatcgga
     4201 tcatgtacgc ggcagagtat gattggataa caggatggca ccattcatcg tggcgcatgc
     4261 tgattggtgc gactaaggag ttatgtaacc cacgaatgta cttaagcttg tagttgctaa
     4321 caataaaggg ccattctacc tctcaccaca ttggtgtgca cctgggttga tggccggacc
     4381 gtcgattccc tgacgactac gagcacctga atgaagcaga aggcatcctg caggaattcc
     4441 tcgagacgta cggtgcgcgc gatgcattcg aagatctgcc ctatagtgag tcgtattacg
     4501 tagcttggcg taatcatggt catagctgtt tcctgtgtga aattgttatc cgctcacaat
     4561 tccacacaac atacgagccg gaagcataaa gtgtaaagcc tggggtgcct aatgagtgag
     4621 ctaactcaca ttacatgtga gcaaaaggcc agcaaaaggc caggaaccgt aaaaaggccg
     4681 cgttgctggc gtttttccat aggctccgcc cccctgacga gcatcacaaa aatcgacgct
     4741 caagtcagag gtggcgaaac ccgacaggac tataaagata ccaggcgttt ccccctggaa
     4801 gctccctcgt gcgctctcct gttccgaccc tgccgcttac cggatacctg tccgcctttc
     4861 tcccttcggg aagcgtggcg ctttctcata gctcacgctg taggtatctc agttcggtgt
     4921 aggtcgttcg ctccaagctg ggctgtgtgc acgaaccccc cgttcagccc gaccgctgcg
     4981 ccttatccgg taactatcgt cttgagtcca acccggtaag acacgactta tcgccactgg
     5041 cagcagccac tggtaacagg attagcagag cgaggtatgt aggcggtgct acagagttct
     5101 tgaagtggtg gcctaactac ggctacacta gaagaacagt atttggtatc tgcgctctgc
     5161 tgaagccagt taccttcgga aaaagagttg gtagctcttg atccggcaaa caaaccaccg
     5221 ctggtagcgg tggttttttt gtttgcaagc agcagattac gcgcagaaaa aaaggatctc
     5281 aagaagatcc tttgatcttt tctacggggt ctgacgctca gtggaacgaa aactcacgtt
     5341 aagggatttt ggtcatgaga ttatcaaaaa ggatcttcac ctagatcctt tnnnnnnnnn
     5401 nnnnnnnnnn nnnnnnnnnn nnnnnnnnnn nnnnnnnnnn nnnnnnnnnn nnnnnnnnnn
     5461 nnnnnnnnnn nnnnnnnnnn nnnnnnnnnn nnnnnnnnnn nnnnnnnnnn nnnnnncnnn
     5521 nnnnnnnnnn nnnnnnnnnn nnnnnnnnnn nnnnnnnnnn nnnnnnnnnn nnnnnnnnnn
     5581 nnnnnnnnnn nnnnnnnnnn nnnnnnnnnn nnnnnnnnnn nnnnnnnnnn nnnnnnnnnn
     5641 nnnnnnnnnn nnnncctttg acgttggagt ccacgttctt taatagtgga ctcttgttcc
     5701 aaactggaac aacactcaac cctatctcgg gctattcttt tgatttataa gggattttgc
     5761 cgatttcggc ctattggtta aaaaatgagc tgatttaaca aaaatttaac gcgaatttta
     5821 acaaaatatt aacgtttaca atttaaatat ttgcttatac aatcttcctg tttttggggc
     5881 ttttctgatt atcaaccggg gtaaatcaat ctaaagtata tatgagtaaa cttggtctga
     5941 cagttaccaa tgcttaatca gtgaggcacc tatctcagcg atctgtctat ttcgttcatc
     6001 catagttgcc tgactccccg tcgtgtagat aactacgata cgggagggct taccatctgg
     6061 ccccagtgct gcaatgatac cgcgagaccc acgctcaccg gctccagatt tatcagcaat
     6121 aaaccagcca gccggaaggg ccgagcgcag aagtggtcct gcaactttat ccgcctccat
     6181 ccagtctatt aattgttgcc gggaagctag agtaagtagt tcgccagtta atagtttgcg
     6241 caacgttgtt gccattgcta caggcatcgt ggtgtcacgc tcgtcgtttg gtatggcttc
     6301 attcagctcc ggttcccaac gatcaaggcg agttacatga tcccccatgt tgtgcaaaaa
     6361 agcggttagc tccttcggtc ctccgatcgt tgtcagaagt aagttggccg cagtgttatc
     6421 actcatggtt atggcagcac tgcataattc tcttactgtc atgccatccg taagatgctt
     6481 ttctgtgact ggtgagtact caaccaagtc attctgagaa tagtgtatgc ggcgaccgag
     6541 ttgctcttgc ccggcgtcaa cacgggataa taccgcgcca catagcagaa ctttaaaagt
     6601 gctcatcatt ggagaacgtt cttcggggcg aaaactctca aggatcttac cgctgttgag
     6661 atccagttcg atgtaaccca ctcgtgcacc caactgatct tcagcatctt ttactttcac
     6721 cagcgtttct gggtgagcaa aaacaggaag gcaaaatgcc gcaaaaaagg gaataagggc
     6781 gacacggaaa tgttgaatac tcatactctt cctttttcaa tattattgaa gcatttatca
     6841 gggttattgt ctcatgagcg gatacatatt tgaatgtatt tagaaaaata aacaaatagg
     6901 ggttccgcgc acatttcccc gaaaagtgcc acctgacgta gttaacaaaa aaaagcccgc
     6961 cgaagcgggc tttattacca agcgaagcgc cattcgccat tcaggctgcg caactgttgg
     7021 gaagggcgat cggtgcgggc ctcttcgcta ttacgccagc tggcgaaagg gggatgtgct
     7081 gcaaggcgat taagttgggt aacgccaggg ttttcccagt cacgacgttg taaaacgacg
     7141 gccagtccgt aatacgactc actataggtg tagtcttaat cataggttaa catgtatatt
     7201 accaaataag ggaatcgcct gatgcaccaa ataaggtatt atatgatccc attggtggcg
     7261 agggagcgac ctgagggcat atgggcgtta acagaactgt ctgtccttgc gtcattcctt
     7321 cctcatcgga tcatgtacgc ggcagagtat gattggataa caggatggca ccattcatcg
     7381 tggcgcatgc tgattggtgc gactaaggag ttatgtaacc cacgaatgta cttaagcttg
     7441 tagttgctaa caataaaggg ccattctacc tctcaccaca ttggtgtgca cctgggttga
     7501 tggccggacc gtcgattccc tgacgactac gagcacctga atgaagcaga aggcttcatt
     7561 tggtgacccc gacgtgatcg ttagggaata gtggtcggcc acaggcggcg tggcgatcct
     7621 gtctccatcc gtctcgtcga ccgggaggcg agttcgatga ccctgataga gggggctgcg
     7681 gcttagggag gcagaagctg agcaccgtcg gtaggagctc cagggcccgg agcgactgac
     7741 ccctgccgag aactcagagg gtcgtcggaa gacggagagt gagcccgacg accaccccag
     7801 gcacgtcttt ggtcggcctg cggatcaagc tagcaagccg tcattaaggt gatttcgtcc
     7861 gcgtgtaaaa cctattgcgg gaaaatctct ccttctaaga aggaaatagg ggccatgttg
     7921 tccctgttac aaaaggaagg gttgctttag tctccctcag atttatattc tccggggtcc
     7981 tgggatccca tcactgcggc gctctcccag cgggcaatgg tacttggaaa atcgggagag
     8041 ttaaaaacct ggggattggt tttgggggca ttgaaggcgg ctcgagagta acaggactaa
     8101 cttgaatcga tgcgctaccg gactcagatc ttgccacc
//
