# Supplementary material for: Heterologous avian system for quantitative analysis of Syncytin-1 interaction with ASCT2 receptor
Source: Retrovirology. 2021 Jun 22;18:15. doi: 10.1186/s12977-021-00558-0 (PMC8220723; doi:10.1186/s12977-021-00558-0)
Supplement: Supplementary file 23 — Additional file 23: Nucleotide sequence of pMCAS(3Flag-Sync1-MS)dsRed in GenBank format. The sequence is compatible with common text editors or can be directly imported to appropriate software (Vector NTi, SnapGene, etc.). [file 12977_2021_558_MOESM23_ESM.gb]

LOCUS       Exported               11262 bp ds-DNA     circular SYN 17-MAY-2021
DEFINITION  Vector expressing Syncytin-1 used for luminescence assay.
ACCESSION   .
VERSION     .
KEYWORDS    .
SOURCE      synthetic DNA construct
  ORGANISM  synthetic DNA construct
REFERENCE   1  (bases 1 to 11262)
  AUTHORS   Stafl K, Travnicek M, Kucerova D, Pecnova L, Krchlikova V, Galikova 
            E, Stepanets V, Hejnar J, Trejbalova K
  TITLE     Direct Submission
  JOURNAL   Exported Monday, May 17, 2021 from SnapGene 5.2.5.1
            https://www.snapgene.com
FEATURES             Location/Qualifiers
     source          1..11262
                     /organism="recombinant plasmid"
                     /lab_host="Gallus gallus"
                     /mol_type="other DNA"
     LTR             1..392
     misc_feature    393..410
                     /label=PBS
                     /note="the same as for RCAS"
     misc_feature    447..607
                     /label=packaging signal
                     /note="according to Banks JD and Linial ML, J. Virol.,2000"
     CDS             663..2774
                     /codon_start=1
                     /label=gag
                     /note="gag"
                     /translation="MEAVIKVISSACKTYCGKISPSKKEIGAMLSLLQKEGLLMSPSDL
                     YSPGSWDPITAALSQRAMVLGKSGELKTWGLVLGALKAAREEQVTSEQAKFWLGLGGGR
                     VSPPGPECIEKPATERRIDKGEEVGETTVQRDAKMAPEEAATPKTVGTSCYHCGTAVGC
                     NCATATASAPPPPYVGSGLYPSLAGVGEQQGQGDNTSRGAEQPREEPGHAGQAPGPALT
                     DWARVREELASTGPPVVAMPVVIKTEGPAWTPLEPKLITRLADTVRTKGLRSPITMAEV
                     EALMSSPLLPHDVTNLMRVILGPAPYALWMDAWGVQLQTVIAAATRDPRHPANGQGRGE
                     RTNLDRLKGLADGMVGNPQGQAALLRPGELVAITASALQAFREVARLAEPAGPWADITQ
                     GPSESFVDFANRLIKAVEGSDLPPSARAPVIIDCFRQKSQPDIQQLIRAAPSTLTTPGE
                     IIKYVLDRQKIAPLTDQGIAAAMSSAIQPLVMAVVNRERDGQTGSGGRARGLCYTCGSP
                     GHYQAQCPKKRKSGNSRERCQLCDGMGHNAKQCRKRDGNQGQRPGRGLSSGPWPGPEQP
                     AVSLAMTMEHKDRPLVRVILTNTGSHPVKQRSVYITALLDSGADITIISEEDWPTDWPV
                     VDTANPQIHGIGGGIPMRKSRDMIEVGVINRDGSLERPLLLFPAVAMVRGSILGRDCLQ
                     GLGLRLTNL"
     gene            663..1193
                     /label=p19
                     /note="p19"
     intron          681..682
                     /label=splice donor
                     /note="splice site (beginning of intron)"
     gene            1200..1385
                     /label=p10
                     /note="p10"
     gene            1386..2105
                     /label=p27
                     /note="p27"
     gene            2133..2399
                     /label=p12
                     /note="p12"
     gene            2400..2771
                     /product="protease"
                     /label=p15-protease
                     /note="p15"
     CDS             2771..5479
                     /codon_start=1
                     /label=pol
                     /note="pol"
                     /translation="IGRATVLTVALHLAIPLKWKSDRTPVWIDQWPLPEGKLVALTQLV
                     EKELQLGHIEPSLSCWNTPVFVIRKASGSYRLLHDLRAVNAKLVPFGAVQQGAPVLSAL
                     PRGWPLMVLDLKDCFFSIPLAEQDREAFAFTLPSVNNQAPARRFQWKVLPQGMTCSPTI
                     CQLVVGQVLEPLRLKHPALRMLHYMDDLLLAASSHDGLEAAGKEVIGTLERAGFTISPD
                     KIQREPGVQYLGYKLGSTYVAPVGLVAEPRIATLWDVQKLVGSLQWLRPALGIPPRLMG
                     PFYEQLRGSDPNEAREWNLDMKMAWREIVQLSTTAALERWDPAQPLEGAVARCEQGAIG
                     VLGQGLSTHPRPCLWLFSTQPTKAFTAWLEVLTLLITKLRASAVRTFGKEVDILLLPAC
                     FREDLPLPEGILLALRGFAGKIRSSDTPSIFDIARPLHVSLKVRVTDHPVPGPTVFTDA
                     SSSTHKGVVVWREGPRWEIKEIVDLGASVQQLEARAVAMALLLWPTTPTNVVTDSAFVA
                     KMLLKMGQEGVPSTAAAFILEDALSQRSAMAAVLHVRSHSEVPGFFTEGNDVADSQATF
                     QAYPLREAKDLHTALHIGPRALSKACNISMQQAREVVQTCPHCNSAPALEAGVNPRGLG
                     PLQIWQTDFTLEPRMAPRSWLAVTVDTASSAIVVTQHGRVTSVAAQHHWATAIAVLGRP
                     KAIKTDNGSCFTSRSTREWLARWGIAHTTGIPGNSQGQAMVERANRLLKDKIRVLAEGD
                     GFMKRIPASKQGELLAKAMYALNHFERGENTKTPVQKHWRPTVLTEGPPVKIRIETGEW
                     EKGWNVLVWGRGYAAVKNRDTDKVIWVPSRKVKPDVTQKDEVTKKDEASPLFAGISDWI
                     PWEDEQEGLQGETASNKQERPGEDTLAANES"
     CDS             2915..3481
                     /label=reverse transcriptase
     CDS             4112..4507
                     /label=RNase H
     CDS             4664..5155
                     /label=Integrase
     intron          5365..5366
                     /label=splice acceptor
                     /label=splice site
                     /note="splice site (end of intron)"
     CDS             5367..5534
                     /codon_start=1
                     /label=env-sigPE(A)
                     /note="env-sigPE(A)"
                     /translation="AFLTGYPGKTSKKDSKEKPLATSKKDPEKTPLLPTRVNYILIIGV
                     LVLCEVTGVRA"
     CDS             5535..5600
                     /codon_start=1
                     /product="three tandem FLAG(R) epitope tags, followed by an
                     enterokinase cleavage site"
                     /label=3xFLAG
                     /translation="DYKDHDGDYKDHDIDYKDDDDK"
     CDS             5601..7151
                     /codon_start=1
                     /label=sync1 env
                     /note="sync1 env"
                     /translation="PPCRCMTSSSPYQEFLWRMQRPGNIDAPSYRSLSKGTPTFTAHTH
                     MPRNCYHSATLCMHANTHYWTGKMINPSCPGGLGVTVCWTYFTQTGMSDGGGVQDQARE
                     KHVKEVISQLTRVHGTSSPYKGLDLSKLHETLRTHTRLVSLFNTTLTGLHEVSAQNPTN
                     CWICLPLNFRPYVSIPVPEQWNNFSTEINTTSVLVGPLVSNLEITHTSNLTCVKFSNTT
                     YTTNSQCIRWVTPPTQIVCLPSGIFFVCGTSAYRCLNGSSESMCFLSFLVPPMTIYTEQ
                     DLYSYVISKPRNKRVPILPFVIGAGVLGALGTGIGGITTSTQFYYKLSQELNGDMERVA
                     DSLVTLQDQLNSLAAVVLQNRRALDLLTAERGGTCLFLGEECCYYVNQSGIVTEKVKEI
                     RDRIQRRAEELRNTGPWGLLSQWMPWILPFLGPLAAIILLLLFGPCIFNLLVNFVSSRI
                     EAVKLQMEPKMQSKTKIYRRPLDRPASPRSDVNDIKGTPPEEISAAQPLLRPNSAGSS"
     CDS             5601..6485
                     /label=sync1 SU
     CDS             6486..7151
                     /label=sync1 TM
                     /note="sync1 TM"
     misc_structure  6942..7148
                     /label=cytoplasmic domain
                     /note="cytoplasmic domain"
     intron          6969..6970
                     /label=new splice acceptor
                     /note="new splice acceptor in syncytin-1, 
                     originallyAmutated to c = splice acceptor AG mutated to cG"
     intron          7252..7253
                     /label=splice acceptor
     CDS             7313..7990
                     /codon_start=1
                     /product="monomeric derivative of DsRed fluorescent protein
                     (Strongin et al., 2007)"
                     /label=DsRed-Monomer
                     /note="mammalian codon-optimized"
                     /translation="MDNTEDVIKEFMQFKVRMEGSVNGHYFEIEGEGEGKPYEGTQTAK
                     LQVTKGGPLPFAWDILSPQFQYGSKAYVKHPADIPDYMKLSFPEGFTWERSMNFEDGGV
                     VEVQQDSSLQDGTFIYKVKFKGVNFPADGPVMQKKTAGWEPSTEKLYPQDGVLKGEISH
                     ALKLKDGGHYTCDFKTVYKAKKPVQLPGNHYVDSKLDITNHNEDYTVVEQYEHAEARHS
                     GSQ"
     LTR             8133..8518
                     /label=dLTR
     V_segment       complement(8519..11262)
                     /label=pLitmus 28i
     promoter        complement(8574..8592)
                     /label=T7 promoter
                     /note="promoter for bacteriophage T7 RNA polymerase"
     primer_bind     complement(8613..8629)
                     /label=M13 rev
                     /note="common sequencing primer, one of multiple similar 
                     variants"
     protein_bind    8637..8653
                     /label=lac operator
                     /bound_moiety="lac repressor encoded by lacI"
                     /note="The lac repressor binds to the lac operatortoinhibit
                     transcription in E. coli. This inhibition can be relieved 
                     by adding lactose or isopropyl-beta-D-thiogalactopyranoside
                     (IPTG)."
     promoter        complement(8661..8691)
                     /label=lac promoter
                     /note="promoter for the E. coli lac operon"
     protein_bind    8706..8727
                     /label=CAP binding site
                     /bound_moiety="E. coli catabolite activator protein"
                     /note="CAP binding activates transcription in thepresenceof
                     cAMP."
     rep_origin      complement(8788..9376)
                     /direction=LEFT
                     /label=ori
                     /note="high-copy-number ColE1/pMB1/pBR322/pUC origin of 
                     replication"
     rep_origin      9487..9996
                     /direction=RIGHT
                     /label=M13 ori
                     /note="M13 bacteriophage origin of 
                     replication;arrowindicates direction of (+) strand 
                     synthesis"
     CDS             complement(10038..10898)
                     /codon_start=1
                     /gene="bla"
                     /product="beta-lactamase"
                     /label=AmpR
                     /note="confers resistance to ampicillin, carbenicillin, and
                     related antibiotics"
                     /translation="MSIQHFRVALIPFFAAFCLPVFAHPETLVKVKDAEDQLGARVGYI
                     ELDLNSGKILESFRPEERSPMMSTFKVLLCGAVLSRVDAGQEQLGRRIHYSQNDLVEYS
                     PVTEKHLTDGMTVRELCSAAITMSDNTAANLLLTTIGGPKELTAFLHNMGDHVTRLDRW
                     EPELNEAIPNDERDTTMPVAMATTLRKLLTGELLTLASRQQLIDWMEADKVAGPLLRSA
                     LPAGWFIADKSGAGERGSRGIIAALGPDGKPSRIVVIYTTGSQATMDERNRQIAEIGAS
                     LIKHW"
     promoter        complement(10899..11003)
                     /gene="bla"
                     /label=AmpR promoter
     primer_bind     11224..11240
                     /label=M13 fwd
                     /note="common sequencing primer, one of multiple similar 
                     variants"
     promoter        11244..11262
                     /label=T7 promoter
                     /note="promoter for bacteriophage T7 RNA polymerase"
ORIGIN
        1 tgtagtctta atcataggtt aacatgtata ttaccaaata agggaatcgc ctgatgcacc
       61 aaataaggta ttatatgatc ccattggtgg cgagggagcg acctgagggc atatgggcgt
      121 taacagaact gtctgtcctt gcgtcattcc ttcctcatcg gatcatgtac gcggcagagt
      181 atgattggat aacaggatgg caccattcat cgtggcgcat gctgattggt gcgactaagg
      241 agttatgtaa cccacgaatg tacttaagct tgtagttgct aacaataaag ggccattcta
      301 cctctcacca cattggtgtg cacctgggtt gatggccgga ccgtcgattc cctgacgact
      361 acgagcacct gaatgaagca gaaggcttca tttggtgacc ccgacgtgat cgttagggaa
      421 tagtggtcgg ccacaggcgg cgtggcgatc ctgtctccat ccgtctcgtc gaccgggagg
      481 cgagttcgat gaccctgata gagggggctg cggcttaggg aggcagaagc tgagcaccgt
      541 cggtaggagc tccagggccc ggagcgactg acccctgccg agaactcaga gggtcgtcgg
      601 aagacggaga gtgagcccga cgaccacccc aggcacgtct ttggtcggcc tgcggatcaa
      661 gcatggaagc cgtcattaag gtgatttcgt ccgcgtgtaa aacctattgc gggaaaatct
      721 ctccttctaa gaaggaaata ggggccatgt tgtccctgtt acaaaaggaa gggttgctta
      781 tgtctccctc agatttatat tctccggggt cctgggatcc catcactgcg gcgctctccc
      841 agcgggcaat ggtacttgga aaatcgggag agttaaaaac ctggggattg gttttggggg
      901 cattgaaggc ggctcgagag gaacaggtta catctgagca agcaaagttt tggttgggat
      961 tagggggagg gagggtctct cccccaggtc cggagtgcat cgagaaacca gctacggagc
     1021 ggcgaatcga caaaggggag gaggtgggag aaacaactgt gcagcgagat gcgaagatgg
     1081 cgccagagga agcggccaca cctaaaaccg ttggcacatc ctgctatcat tgcggaacag
     1141 ctgttggctg caattgcgcc accgccacag cctcggcccc tcctccccct tatgtgggga
     1201 gtggtttgta tccttccctg gcgggggtgg gagagcagca gggccaggga gataacacgt
     1261 ctcggggggc ggagcagcca agggaggagc cagggcacgc gggtcaggcc cctgggccgg
     1321 ccctgactga ctgggcaagg gtaagggagg agcttgcgag tactggtccg cccgtggtgg
     1381 ccatgcctgt agtgattaag acagagggac ccgcctggac ccctctggag ccaaaattga
     1441 tcacaagact ggctgatacg gtcaggacca agggcttacg atccccgatc actatggcag
     1501 aagtggaagc gctcatgtcc tccccgttgc tgccgcatga cgtcacgaat ctaatgagag
     1561 tgattttagg acctgcccca tatgccttat ggatggacgc ttggggagtc caactccaga
     1621 cggttatagc ggcagccact cgcgaccccc gacacccagc gaacggtcaa gggcgggggg
     1681 aacggactaa cttggatcga ttaaagggct tagctgatgg gatggtgggc aacccacagg
     1741 gtcaggccgc attattaaga ccgggggaat tggttgctat tacggcgtcg gctctccagg
     1801 cgtttagaga agttgcccgg ctggcggaac ctgcaggtcc atgggcggac atcacgcagg
     1861 gaccatctga gtcctttgtt gattttgcca atcggcttat aaaggcggtt gaggggtcag
     1921 atctcccgcc ttccgcgcgg gctccggtga tcattgactg ctttaggcag aagtcacagc
     1981 cagatattca gcagcttata cgggcagcac cctccacgct gaccacccca ggagagataa
     2041 tcaaatatgt gctagacagg cagaagattg cccctcttac ggatcaaggc atagccgcgg
     2101 ccatgtcgtc tgctatccag cccttagtta tggcagtagt caatagagag agggatggac
     2161 aaactgggtc gggtggtcgt gcccgagggc tctgctacac ttgtggatcc ccgggacatt
     2221 atcaggcaca gtgcccgaaa aaacgaaagt caggaaacag ccgtgagcga tgtcagctgt
     2281 gtgacgggat gggacacaac gctaaacagt gtaggaagcg ggatggcaac cagggccaac
     2341 gcccaggaag aggtctctct tcggggccgt ggcccggccc tgagcagcct gccgtctcgt
     2401 tagcgatgac aatggaacat aaagatcgcc ccttggttag ggtcattctg actaacactg
     2461 ggagtcatcc agtcaaacaa cgttcggtgt atatcaccgc gctgttggac tccggagcgg
     2521 acatcactat tatttcggag gaggattggc ctactgattg gccggtggtg gacaccgcga
     2581 acccacagat ccatggcata ggagggggaa ttcccatgcg aaaatcccgg gatatgatag
     2641 aggtgggggt tattaaccga gacgggtcgt tggagcgacc cctgctcctc ttccccgcag
     2701 tcgctatggt tagagggagt atcctaggaa gagattgtct gcagggccta gggctccgct
     2761 tgacaaattt atagggaggg ccactgttct tactgttgcg ctacatctgg ctattccgct
     2821 caaatggaag tcagaccgca cgcctgtgtg gattgaccag tggccccttc ctgaaggtaa
     2881 acttgtagcg ctaacgcaat tagtggaaaa agaattacag ttaggacata tagagccctc
     2941 acttagttgt tggaacacac ctgtttttgt gatccggaag gcttccgggt cttatcgctt
     3001 attgcatgat ttgcgcgctg ttaacgccaa gcttgtccct tttggggccg tccaacaggg
     3061 ggcgccagtt ctctccgcgc tcccgcgtgg ctggcccctg atggtcctag acctcaagga
     3121 ttgcttcttt tctatccctc ttgcggaaca agatcgcgaa gcttttgcat ttacgctccc
     3181 ctctgtgaat aaccaggccc ccgctcgaag attccaatgg aaggtcttgc cccaagggat
     3241 gacctgttct cccactatct gtcagttggt agtgggtcag gtgctcgagc ccttgcgact
     3301 caagcaccca gctctgcgca tgttgcatta tatggacgat cttttgctag ccgcctcaag
     3361 tcatgatggg ttggaagcgg cagggaagga ggttatcggt acattggaaa gagccgggtt
     3421 cactatttcg ccggataaga tccagaggga gcccggagta caatatcttg ggtacaagtt
     3481 aggcagtacg tatgtagcac ccgtaggctt ggtagcagaa cccaggatag ccaccttgtg
     3541 ggatgttcaa aagctggtgg ggtcacttca gtggcttcgc ccagcgttag ggatcccgcc
     3601 acgactgatg ggtccctttt atgagcagtt acgagggtca gatcctaacg aggcgaggga
     3661 atggaatcta gacatgaaaa tggcctggag agagatcgta cagcttagca ctactgctgc
     3721 cttggaacga tgggaccctg cccagcctct ggaaggagcg gtcgctagat gtgaacaggg
     3781 ggcaataggg gtcctgggac agggactgtc cacacaccca aggccatgtt tgtggttatt
     3841 ctccacccaa cccaccaagg cgtttactgc ttggttagaa gtgctcaccc ttttgattac
     3901 taagctacgc gcttcggcag tgcgaacctt tggcaaggag gttgatatcc tcctgttgcc
     3961 tgcatgcttc cgggaggacc ttccgctccc ggaggggatc ctgttagcac ttagggggtt
     4021 tgcaggaaaa atcaggagta gtgacacgcc atctattttt gacattgcgc gtccactgca
     4081 tgtttctctg aaagtgaggg ttaccgacca ccctgtgccg ggacccactg tctttaccga
     4141 cgcctcctca agcacccata aaggggtggt agtctggagg gagggcccaa ggtgggagat
     4201 aaaagaaata gttgatttgg gggcaagtgt acaacaactg gaggcacgcg ctgtggccat
     4261 ggcacttctg ctgtggccga caacgcccac taatgtagtg actgactctg cgtttgttgc
     4321 gaaaatgtta ctcaagatgg gacaggaggg agtcccgtct acagcggcag cttttatttt
     4381 agaggatgcg ttaagccaaa ggtcagccat ggccgccgtt ctccacgtgc ggagtcattc
     4441 tgaagtgcca gggtttttca cagaaggaaa tgacgtggca gatagccaag ccacctttca
     4501 agcgtatccc ttgagagagg ctaaagatct tcataccgct ctccatattg gaccccgcgc
     4561 gctatccaaa gcgtgtaata tatctatgca gcaggctagg gaggttgttc agacctgccc
     4621 gcattgtaat tcagcccctg cgttggaggc cggggtaaac cctaggggtt tgggacccct
     4681 acagatatgg cagacagact ttacgcttga gcctagaatg gctccccgtt cctggctcgc
     4741 tgttactgtg gacaccgcct catcagcgat agtcgtaact cagcatggcc gtgttacatc
     4801 ggttgctgca caacatcatt gggccacggc tatcgccgtt ttgggaagac caaaggccat
     4861 aaaaacagat aacgggtcct gcttcacgtc tagatccacg cgggagtggc tcgcgagatg
     4921 ggggatagca cacaccaccg ggattccggg aaattcccag ggtcaagcta tggtagagcg
     4981 ggccaaccgg ctcctgaaag ataagatccg tgtgcttgcg gagggggacg gctttatgaa
     5041 aagaatcccc gccagcaaac agggggaact actagccaag gcaatgtatg ccctcaatca
     5101 ctttgagcgt ggtgaaaaca caaaaacacc ggtacaaaaa cactggagac ctaccgttct
     5161 tacagaagga cccccggtta aaatacgaat agagacaggg gagtgggaaa aaggatggaa
     5221 cgtgctggtc tggggacgag gttatgccgc tgtgaaaaac agggacactg ataaggttat
     5281 ttgggtaccc tctcggaaag ttaaaccgga tgtcacccaa aaggatgagg tgactaagaa
     5341 agatgaggcg agccctcttt ttgcaggcat ttctgactgg ataccctggg aagacgagca
     5401 agaaggactc caaggagaaa ccgctagcaa caagcaagaa agacccggag aagacaccct
     5461 tgctgccaac gagagttaat tatattctca ttattggtgt cctggtcttg tgtgaggtta
     5521 cgggggtaag agctgactac aaagatcatg atggtgatta taaggatcat gacatcgact
     5581 acaaagacga tgacgacaag cctccatgcc gctgtatgac cagtagctcc ccttaccaag
     5641 agtttctatg gagaatgcag cgtcccggaa atattgatgc cccatcgtat aggagtcttt
     5701 ctaagggaac ccccaccttc actgcccaca cccatatgcc ccgcaactgc tatcactctg
     5761 ccactctttg catgcatgca aatactcatt attggacagg aaaaatgatt aatcctagtt
     5821 gtcctggagg acttggagtc actgtctgtt ggacttactt cacccaaact ggtatgtctg
     5881 atgggggtgg agttcaagat caggcaagag aaaaacatgt aaaagaagta atctcccaac
     5941 tcacccgggt acatggcacc tctagcccct acaaaggact agatctctca aaactacatg
     6001 aaaccctccg tacccatact cgcctggtaa gcctatttaa taccaccctc actgggctcc
     6061 atgaggtctc ggcccaaaac cctactaact gttggatatg cctccccctg aacttcaggc
     6121 catatgtttc aatccctgta cctgaacaat ggaacaactt cagcacagaa ataaacacca
     6181 cttccgtttt agtaggacct cttgtttcca atctggaaat aacccatacc tcaaacctca
     6241 cctgtgtaaa atttagcaat actacataca caaccaactc ccaatgcatc aggtgggtaa
     6301 ctcctcccac acaaatagtc tgcctaccct caggaatatt ttttgtctgt ggaacctcag
     6361 cctatcgttg tttgaatggc tcttcagaat ctatgtgctt cctctcattc ttagtgcccc
     6421 ctatgaccat ctacactgaa caagatttat acagttatgt catatctaag ccccgcaaca
     6481 aaagggtacc cattcttcct tttgttatag gagcaggagt gctaggtgca ctaggtactg
     6541 gcattggcgg tatcacaacc tctactcagt tctactacaa actatctcaa gaactaaatg
     6601 gggacatgga acgggtcgcc gactccctgg tcaccttgca agatcaactt aactccctag
     6661 cagcagtagt ccttcaaaat cgaagagctt tagacttgct aaccgctgaa agagggggaa
     6721 cctgtttatt tttaggggaa gaatgctgtt attatgttaa tcaatccgga atcgtcactg
     6781 agaaagttaa agaaattcga gatcgaatac aacgtagagc agaggagctt cgaaacactg
     6841 gaccctgggg cctcctcagc caatggatgc cctggattct ccccttctta ggacctctag
     6901 cagctataat attgctactc ctctttggac cctgtatctt taacctcctt gttaactttg
     6961 tctcttcccg aatcgaagct gtaaaactac aaatggagcc caagatgcag tccaagacta
     7021 agatctaccg cagacccctg gaccggcctg ctagcccacg atctgatgtt aatgacatca
     7081 aaggcacccc tcctgaggaa atctcagctg cacaacctct actacgcccc aattcagcag
     7141 gaagcagtta gggcagtaca tgggtggtgg tatagcgctt gcgagtccat cgagcaaggc
     7201 aggaaagaca gctattggta attgtgaaat acgcttttgt ctgtgtgctg caggagctga
     7261 gctgactctg ctggtggcct cgcgtaccac tgtggcatcg atggtcgcca ccatggacaa
     7321 caccgaggac gtcatcaagg agttcatgca gttcaaggtg cgcatggagg gctccgtgaa
     7381 cggccactac ttcgagatcg agggcgaggg cgagggcaag ccctacgagg gcacccagac
     7441 cgccaagctg caggtgacca agggcggccc cctgcccttc gcctgggaca tcctgtcccc
     7501 ccagttccag tacggctcca aggcctacgt gaagcacccc gccgacatcc ccgactacat
     7561 gaagctgtcc ttccccgagg gcttcacctg ggagcgctcc atgaacttcg aggacggcgg
     7621 cgtggtggag gtgcagcagg actcctccct gcaggacggc accttcatct acaaggtgaa
     7681 gttcaagggc gtgaacttcc ccgccgacgg ccccgtaatg cagaagaaga ctgccggctg
     7741 ggagccctcc accgagaagc tgtaccccca ggacggcgtg ctgaagggcg agatctccca
     7801 cgccctgaag ctgaaggacg gcggccacta cacctgcgac ttcaagaccg tgtacaaggc
     7861 caagaagccc gtgcagctgc ccggcaacca ctacgtggac tccaagctgg acatcaccaa
     7921 ccacaacgag gactacaccg tggtggagca gtacgagcac gccgaggccc gccactccgg
     7981 ctcccagtag agatcgatgc gatgtacggg ccagatatac gcgtatctga ggggactagg
     8041 gtgtgtttag gcgaaaagcg gggcttcggt tgtacgcggt taggagtccc ctcgaggtat
     8101 ggcagatatg cttttgcata gggaggggga aatgtagtct taatcatagg ttaacatgta
     8161 tattaccaaa taagggaatc gcctgatgca ccaaataagg tattatatga tcccattggt
     8221 ggcgagggag cgacctgagg gcatatgggc gttaacagaa ctgtctgtcc ttgcgtcatt
     8281 ccttcctcat cggatcatgt acgcggcaga gtatgattgg ataacaggat ggcaccattc
     8341 atcgtggcgc atgctgattg gtgcgactaa ggagttatgt aacccacgaa tgtacttaag
     8401 cttgtagttg ctaacaataa agggccattc tacctctcac cacattggtg tgcacctggg
     8461 ttgatggccg gaccgtcgat tccctgacga ctacgagcac ctgaatgaag cagaaggcat
     8521 cctgcaggaa ttcctcgaga cgtacggtgc gcgcgatgca ttcgaagatc tgccctatag
     8581 tgagtcgtat tacgtagctt ggcgtaatca tggtcatagc tgtttcctgt gtgaaattgt
     8641 tatccgctca caattccaca caacatacga gccggaagca taaagtgtaa agcctggggt
     8701 gcctaatgag tgagctaact cacattacat gtgagcaaaa ggccagcaaa aggccaggaa
     8761 ccgtaaaaag gccgcgttgc tggcgttttt ccataggctc cgcccccctg acgagcatca
     8821 caaaaatcga cgctcaagtc agaggtggcg aaacccgaca ggactataaa gataccaggc
     8881 gtttccccct ggaagctccc tcgtgcgctc tcctgttccg accctgccgc ttaccggata
     8941 cctgtccgcc tttctccctt cgggaagcgt ggcgctttct catagctcac gctgtaggta
     9001 tctcagttcg gtgtaggtcg ttcgctccaa gctgggctgt gtgcacgaac cccccgttca
     9061 gcccgaccgc tgcgccttat ccggtaacta tcgtcttgag tccaacccgg taagacacga
     9121 cttatcgcca ctggcagcag ccactggtaa caggattagc agagcgaggt atgtaggcgg
     9181 tgctacagag ttcttgaagt ggtggcctaa ctacggctac actagaagaa cagtatttgg
     9241 tatctgcgct ctgctgaagc cagttacctt cggaaaaaga gttggtagct cttgatccgg
     9301 caaacaaacc accgctggta gcggtggttt ttttgtttgc aagcagcaga ttacgcgcag
     9361 aaaaaaagga tctcaagaag atcctttgat cttttctacg gggtctgacg ctcagtggaa
     9421 cgaaaactca cgttaaggga ttttggtcat gagattatca aaaaggatct tcacctagat
     9481 cctttnnnnn nnnnnnnnnn nnnnnnnnnn nnnnnnnnnn nnnnnnnnnn nnnnnnnnnn
     9541 nnnnnnnnnn nnnnnnnnnn nnnnnnnnnn nnnnnnnnnn nnnnnnnnnn nnnnnnnnnn
     9601 nnnnnnnnnn cnnnnnnnnn nnnnnnnnnn nnnnnnnnnn nnnnnnnnnn nnnnnnnnnn
     9661 nnnnnnnnnn nnnnnnnnnn nnnnnnnnnn nnnnnnnnnn nnnnnnnnnn nnnnnnnnnn
     9721 nnnnnnnnnn nnnnnnnnnn nnnnnnnncc tttgacgttg gagtccacgt tctttaatag
     9781 tggactcttg ttccaaactg gaacaacact caaccctatc tcgggctatt cttttgattt
     9841 ataagggatt ttgccgattt cggcctattg gttaaaaaat gagctgattt aacaaaaatt
     9901 taacgcgaat tttaacaaaa tattaacgtt tacaatttaa atatttgctt atacaatctt
     9961 cctgtttttg gggcttttct gattatcaac cggggtaaat caatctaaag tatatatgag
    10021 taaacttggt ctgacagtta ccaatgctta atcagtgagg cacctatctc agcgatctgt
    10081 ctatttcgtt catccatagt tgcctgactc cccgtcgtgt agataactac gatacgggag
    10141 ggcttaccat ctggccccag tgctgcaatg ataccgcgag acccacgctc accggctcca
    10201 gatttatcag caataaacca gccagccgga agggccgagc gcagaagtgg tcctgcaact
    10261 ttatccgcct ccatccagtc tattaattgt tgccgggaag ctagagtaag tagttcgcca
    10321 gttaatagtt tgcgcaacgt tgttgccatt gctacaggca tcgtggtgtc acgctcgtcg
    10381 tttggtatgg cttcattcag ctccggttcc caacgatcaa ggcgagttac atgatccccc
    10441 atgttgtgca aaaaagcggt tagctccttc ggtcctccga tcgttgtcag aagtaagttg
    10501 gccgcagtgt tatcactcat ggttatggca gcactgcata attctcttac tgtcatgcca
    10561 tccgtaagat gcttttctgt gactggtgag tactcaacca agtcattctg agaatagtgt
    10621 atgcggcgac cgagttgctc ttgcccggcg tcaacacggg ataataccgc gccacatagc
    10681 agaactttaa aagtgctcat cattggagaa cgttcttcgg ggcgaaaact ctcaaggatc
    10741 ttaccgctgt tgagatccag ttcgatgtaa cccactcgtg cacccaactg atcttcagca
    10801 tcttttactt tcaccagcgt ttctgggtga gcaaaaacag gaaggcaaaa tgccgcaaaa
    10861 aagggaataa gggcgacacg gaaatgttga atactcatac tcttcctttt tcaatattat
    10921 tgaagcattt atcagggtta ttgtctcatg agcggataca tatttgaatg tatttagaaa
    10981 aataaacaaa taggggttcc gcgcacattt ccccgaaaag tgccacctga cgtagttaac
    11041 aaaaaaaagc ccgccgaagc gggctttatt accaagcgaa gcgccattcg ccattcaggc
    11101 tgcgcaactg ttgggaaggg cgatcggtgc gggcctcttc gctattacgc cagctggcga
    11161 aagggggatg tgctgcaagg cgattaagtt gggtaacgcc agggttttcc cagtcacgac
    11221 gttgtaaaac gacggccagt ccgtaatacg actcactata gg
//
