# Supplementary material for: Heterologous avian system for quantitative analysis of Syncytin-1 interaction with ASCT2 receptor
Source: Retrovirology. 2021 Jun 22;18:15. doi: 10.1186/s12977-021-00558-0 (PMC8220723; doi:10.1186/s12977-021-00558-0)
Supplement: Supplementary file 24 — Additional file 24: Nucleotide sequence of pMCAS(E)dsRed in GenBank format. The sequence is compatible with common text editors or can be directly imported to appropriate software (Vector NTi, SnapGene, etc.). [file 12977_2021_558_MOESM24_ESM.gb]

LOCUS       Exported               11313 bp ds-DNA     circular SYN 17-MAY-2021
DEFINITION  Vector expressing MCAS(E)dsRed virus.
ACCESSION   .
VERSION     .
KEYWORDS    .
SOURCE      synthetic DNA construct
  ORGANISM  synthetic DNA construct
REFERENCE   1  (bases 1 to 11313)
  AUTHORS   Stafl K, Travnicek M, Kucerova D, Pecnova L, Krchlikova V, Galikova 
            E, Stepanets V, Hejnar J, Trejbalova K
  TITLE     Direct Submission
  JOURNAL   Exported Monday, May 17, 2021 from SnapGene 5.2.5.1
            https://www.snapgene.com
FEATURES             Location/Qualifiers
     source          1..11313
                     /organism="recombinant plasmid"
                     /lab_host="Gallus gallus"
                     /mol_type="other DNA"
     LTR             1..392
     misc_feature    393..410
                     /label=PBS
                     /note="the same as for RCAS"
     misc_feature    447..607
                     /label=packaging signal
                     /note="according to Banks JD and Linial ML, J. Virol.,2000"
     CDS             663..2774
                     /codon_start=1
                     /label=gag
                     /note="gag"
                     /translation="MEAVIKVISSACKTYCGKISPSKKEIGAMLSLLQKEGLLMSPSDL
                     YSPGSWDPITAALSQRAMVLGKSGELKTWGLVLGALKAAREEQVTSEQAKFWLGLGGGR
                     VSPPGPECIEKPATERRIDKGEEVGETTVQRDAKMAPEEAATPKTVGTSCYHCGTAVGC
                     NCATATASAPPPPYVGSGLYPSLAGVGEQQGQGDNTSRGAEQPREEPGHAGQAPGPALT
                     DWARVREELASTGPPVVAMPVVIKTEGPAWTPLEPKLITRLADTVRTKGLRSPITMAEV
                     EALMSSPLLPHDVTNLMRVILGPAPYALWMDAWGVQLQTVIAAATRDPRHPANGQGRGE
                     RTNLDRLKGLADGMVGNPQGQAALLRPGELVAITASALQAFREVARLAEPAGPWADITQ
                     GPSESFVDFANRLIKAVEGSDLPPSARAPVIIDCFRQKSQPDIQQLIRAAPSTLTTPGE
                     IIKYVLDRQKIAPLTDQGIAAAMSSAIQPLVMAVVNRERDGQTGSGGRARGLCYTCGSP
                     GHYQAQCPKKRKSGNSRERCQLCDGMGHNAKQCRKRDGNQGQRPGRGLSSGPWPGPEQP
                     AVSLAMTMEHKDRPLVRVILTNTGSHPVKQRSVYITALLDSGADITIISEEDWPTDWPV
                     VDTANPQIHGIGGGIPMRKSRDMIEVGVINRDGSLERPLLLFPAVAMVRGSILGRDCLQ
                     GLGLRLTNL"
     gene            663..1193
                     /label=p19
                     /note="p19"
     intron          681..682
                     /label=splice donor
                     /note="splice site (beginning of intron)"
     gene            1200..1385
                     /label=p10
                     /note="p10"
     gene            1386..2105
                     /label=p27
                     /note="p27"
     gene            2133..2399
                     /label=p12
                     /note="p12"
     gene            2400..2771
                     /product="protease"
                     /label=p15-protease
                     /note="p15"
     CDS             2771..5479
                     /codon_start=1
                     /label=pol
                     /note="pol"
                     /translation="IGRATVLTVALHLAIPLKWKSDRTPVWIDQWPLPEGKLVALTQLV
                     EKELQLGHIEPSLSCWNTPVFVIRKASGSYRLLHDLRAVNAKLVPFGAVQQGAPVLSAL
                     PRGWPLMVLDLKDCFFSIPLAEQDREAFAFTLPSVNNQAPARRFQWKVLPQGMTCSPTI
                     CQLVVGQVLEPLRLKHPALRMLHYMDDLLLAASSHDGLEAAGKEVIGTLERAGFTISPD
                     KIQREPGVQYLGYKLGSTYVAPVGLVAEPRIATLWDVQKLVGSLQWLRPALGIPPRLMG
                     PFYEQLRGSDPNEAREWNLDMKMAWREIVQLSTTAALERWDPAQPLEGAVARCEQGAIG
                     VLGQGLSTHPRPCLWLFSTQPTKAFTAWLEVLTLLITKLRASAVRTFGKEVDILLLPAC
                     FREDLPLPEGILLALRGFAGKIRSSDTPSIFDIARPLHVSLKVRVTDHPVPGPTVFTDA
                     SSSTHKGVVVWREGPRWEIKEIVDLGASVQQLEARAVAMALLLWPTTPTNVVTDSAFVA
                     KMLLKMGQEGVPSTAAAFILEDALSQRSAMAAVLHVRSHSEVPGFFTEGNDVADSQATF
                     QAYPLREAKDLHTALHIGPRALSKACNISMQQAREVVQTCPHCNSAPALEAGVNPRGLG
                     PLQIWQTDFTLEPRMAPRSWLAVTVDTASSAIVVTQHGRVTSVAAQHHWATAIAVLGRP
                     KAIKTDNGSCFTSRSTREWLARWGIAHTTGIPGNSQGQAMVERANRLLKDKIRVLAEGD
                     GFMKRIPASKQGELLAKAMYALNHFERGENTKTPVQKHWRPTVLTEGPPVKIRIETGEW
                     EKGWNVLVWGRGYAAVKNRDTDKVIWVPSRKVKPDVTQKDEVTKKDEASPLFAGISDWI
                     PWEDEQEGLQGETASNKQERPGEDTLAANES"
     CDS             2915..3481
                     /label=reverse transcriptase
     CDS             4112..4507
                     /label=RNase H
     CDS             4664..5155
                     /label=Integrase
     intron          5365..5366
                     /label=splice acceptor
                     /label=splice site
                     /note="splice site (end of intron)"
     CDS             5367..5534
                     /codon_start=1
                     /label=env-sigPE(A)
                     /note="env-sigPE(A)"
                     /translation="AFLTGYPGKTSKKDSKEKPLATSKKDPEKTPLLPTRVNYILIIGV
                     LVLCEVTGVRA"
     CDS             5535..7151
                     /codon_start=1
                     /label=envE
                     /translation="DVHLLEQPGNLWITWANRTGQTDFCLSTQSATSPFQTCLIGIPSP
                     ISEGDFKGYVSDTNCTTLGTDRLVSSASITGGPDNSTTLTYRKVSCLLLKLNVSMWDEP
                     PELQLLGSQSLPNITNITQISGVTGGCVGFAPHSNPSGVYGWGRRQVTHNFLIAPWVNP
                     FFNSASNSTEPFTVVTADRHNLFMGSEYCGAYGYRFWEIYNCSHRFDNFDIYTCGDVQT
                     VKSPEKQCVGGGGIWVNQSKEINETEPFSFTANCTASNLGNVSGCCGKTITILPSGAWV
                     DSTQGSFTKPKALPPAIFLICGDRAWQGIPSRPVGGPCYLGKLTMLAPKHTDILKVLVN
                     SSRTGIRRKRSTSHLDDTCSDEVQLWGPTARIFASILAPGVAAAQALREIERLACWSVK
                     QANLTTSLLGDLLDDVTSIRHAVLQNRAAIDFLLLAHGHGCEDVAGMCCFNLSDHSESI
                     QKKFQLMKEHVNKIGVDSDPIGSWLRGLFGGIGEWAVHLLKGLLLGLVVILLLVVCLPC
                     LLQIVCGNIRKMINNSISYHTE"
     CDS             7152..7202
                     /codon_start=1
                     /label=EnvA
                     /note="gp37"
                     /translation="YKKLQKACGQPESRIV"
     intron          7303..7304
                     /label=splice acceptor
     CDS             7364..8041
                     /codon_start=1
                     /product="monomeric derivative of DsRed fluorescent protein
                     (Strongin et al., 2007)"
                     /label=DsRed-Monomer
                     /note="mammalian codon-optimized"
                     /translation="MDNTEDVIKEFMQFKVRMEGSVNGHYFEIEGEGEGKPYEGTQTAK
                     LQVTKGGPLPFAWDILSPQFQYGSKAYVKHPADIPDYMKLSFPEGFTWERSMNFEDGGV
                     VEVQQDSSLQDGTFIYKVKFKGVNFPADGPVMQKKTAGWEPSTEKLYPQDGVLKGEISH
                     ALKLKDGGHYTCDFKTVYKAKKPVQLPGNHYVDSKLDITNHNEDYTVVEQYEHAEARHS
                     GSQ"
     LTR             8184..8569
                     /label=dLTR
     V_segment       complement(8570..11313)
                     /label=pLitmus 28i
     promoter        complement(8625..8643)
                     /label=T7 promoter
                     /note="promoter for bacteriophage T7 RNA polymerase"
     primer_bind     complement(8664..8680)
                     /label=M13 rev
                     /note="common sequencing primer, one of multiple similar 
                     variants"
     protein_bind    8688..8704
                     /label=lac operator
                     /bound_moiety="lac repressor encoded by lacI"
                     /note="The lac repressor binds to the lac operatortoinhibit
                     transcription in E. coli. This inhibition can be relieved 
                     by adding lactose or isopropyl-beta-D-thiogalactopyranoside
                     (IPTG)."
     promoter        complement(8712..8742)
                     /label=lac promoter
                     /note="promoter for the E. coli lac operon"
     protein_bind    8757..8778
                     /label=CAP binding site
                     /bound_moiety="E. coli catabolite activator protein"
                     /note="CAP binding activates transcription in thepresenceof
                     cAMP."
     rep_origin      complement(8839..9427)
                     /direction=LEFT
                     /label=ori
                     /note="high-copy-number ColE1/pMB1/pBR322/pUC origin of 
                     replication"
     rep_origin      9538..10047
                     /direction=RIGHT
                     /label=M13 ori
                     /note="M13 bacteriophage origin 
                     ofreplication;arrowindicates direction of (+) strand 
                     synthesis"
     CDS             complement(10089..10949)
                     /codon_start=1
                     /gene="bla"
                     /product="beta-lactamase"
                     /label=AmpR
                     /note="confers resistance to ampicillin, carbenicillin, and
                     related antibiotics"
                     /translation="MSIQHFRVALIPFFAAFCLPVFAHPETLVKVKDAEDQLGARVGYI
                     ELDLNSGKILESFRPEERSPMMSTFKVLLCGAVLSRVDAGQEQLGRRIHYSQNDLVEYS
                     PVTEKHLTDGMTVRELCSAAITMSDNTAANLLLTTIGGPKELTAFLHNMGDHVTRLDRW
                     EPELNEAIPNDERDTTMPVAMATTLRKLLTGELLTLASRQQLIDWMEADKVAGPLLRSA
                     LPAGWFIADKSGAGERGSRGIIAALGPDGKPSRIVVIYTTGSQATMDERNRQIAEIGAS
                     LIKHW"
     promoter        complement(10950..11054)
                     /gene="bla"
                     /label=AmpR promoter
     primer_bind     11275..11291
                     /label=M13 fwd
                     /note="common sequencing primer, one of multiple similar 
                     variants"
     promoter        11295..11313
                     /label=T7 promoter
                     /note="promoter for bacteriophage T7 RNA polymerase"
ORIGIN
        1 tgtagtctta atcataggtt aacatgtata ttaccaaata agggaatcgc ctgatgcacc
       61 aaataaggta ttatatgatc ccattggtgg cgagggagcg acctgagggc atatgggcgt
      121 taacagaact gtctgtcctt gcgtcattcc ttcctcatcg gatcatgtac gcggcagagt
      181 atgattggat aacaggatgg caccattcat cgtggcgcat gctgattggt gcgactaagg
      241 agttatgtaa cccacgaatg tacttaagct tgtagttgct aacaataaag ggccattcta
      301 cctctcacca cattggtgtg cacctgggtt gatggccgga ccgtcgattc cctgacgact
      361 acgagcacct gaatgaagca gaaggcttca tttggtgacc ccgacgtgat cgttagggaa
      421 tagtggtcgg ccacaggcgg cgtggcgatc ctgtctccat ccgtctcgtc gaccgggagg
      481 cgagttcgat gaccctgata gagggggctg cggcttaggg aggcagaagc tgagcaccgt
      541 cggtaggagc tccagggccc ggagcgactg acccctgccg agaactcaga gggtcgtcgg
      601 aagacggaga gtgagcccga cgaccacccc aggcacgtct ttggtcggcc tgcggatcaa
      661 gcatggaagc cgtcattaag gtgatttcgt ccgcgtgtaa aacctattgc gggaaaatct
      721 ctccttctaa gaaggaaata ggggccatgt tgtccctgtt acaaaaggaa gggttgctta
      781 tgtctccctc agatttatat tctccggggt cctgggatcc catcactgcg gcgctctccc
      841 agcgggcaat ggtacttgga aaatcgggag agttaaaaac ctggggattg gttttggggg
      901 cattgaaggc ggctcgagag gaacaggtta catctgagca agcaaagttt tggttgggat
      961 tagggggagg gagggtctct cccccaggtc cggagtgcat cgagaaacca gctacggagc
     1021 ggcgaatcga caaaggggag gaggtgggag aaacaactgt gcagcgagat gcgaagatgg
     1081 cgccagagga agcggccaca cctaaaaccg ttggcacatc ctgctatcat tgcggaacag
     1141 ctgttggctg caattgcgcc accgccacag cctcggcccc tcctccccct tatgtgggga
     1201 gtggtttgta tccttccctg gcgggggtgg gagagcagca gggccaggga gataacacgt
     1261 ctcggggggc ggagcagcca agggaggagc cagggcacgc gggtcaggcc cctgggccgg
     1321 ccctgactga ctgggcaagg gtaagggagg agcttgcgag tactggtccg cccgtggtgg
     1381 ccatgcctgt agtgattaag acagagggac ccgcctggac ccctctggag ccaaaattga
     1441 tcacaagact ggctgatacg gtcaggacca agggcttacg atccccgatc actatggcag
     1501 aagtggaagc gctcatgtcc tccccgttgc tgccgcatga cgtcacgaat ctaatgagag
     1561 tgattttagg acctgcccca tatgccttat ggatggacgc ttggggagtc caactccaga
     1621 cggttatagc ggcagccact cgcgaccccc gacacccagc gaacggtcaa gggcgggggg
     1681 aacggactaa cttggatcga ttaaagggct tagctgatgg gatggtgggc aacccacagg
     1741 gtcaggccgc attattaaga ccgggggaat tggttgctat tacggcgtcg gctctccagg
     1801 cgtttagaga agttgcccgg ctggcggaac ctgcaggtcc atgggcggac atcacgcagg
     1861 gaccatctga gtcctttgtt gattttgcca atcggcttat aaaggcggtt gaggggtcag
     1921 atctcccgcc ttccgcgcgg gctccggtga tcattgactg ctttaggcag aagtcacagc
     1981 cagatattca gcagcttata cgggcagcac cctccacgct gaccacccca ggagagataa
     2041 tcaaatatgt gctagacagg cagaagattg cccctcttac ggatcaaggc atagccgcgg
     2101 ccatgtcgtc tgctatccag cccttagtta tggcagtagt caatagagag agggatggac
     2161 aaactgggtc gggtggtcgt gcccgagggc tctgctacac ttgtggatcc ccgggacatt
     2221 atcaggcaca gtgcccgaaa aaacgaaagt caggaaacag ccgtgagcga tgtcagctgt
     2281 gtgacgggat gggacacaac gctaaacagt gtaggaagcg ggatggcaac cagggccaac
     2341 gcccaggaag aggtctctct tcggggccgt ggcccggccc tgagcagcct gccgtctcgt
     2401 tagcgatgac aatggaacat aaagatcgcc ccttggttag ggtcattctg actaacactg
     2461 ggagtcatcc agtcaaacaa cgttcggtgt atatcaccgc gctgttggac tccggagcgg
     2521 acatcactat tatttcggag gaggattggc ctactgattg gccggtggtg gacaccgcga
     2581 acccacagat ccatggcata ggagggggaa ttcccatgcg aaaatcccgg gatatgatag
     2641 aggtgggggt tattaaccga gacgggtcgt tggagcgacc cctgctcctc ttccccgcag
     2701 tcgctatggt tagagggagt atcctaggaa gagattgtct gcagggccta gggctccgct
     2761 tgacaaattt atagggaggg ccactgttct tactgttgcg ctacatctgg ctattccgct
     2821 caaatggaag tcagaccgca cgcctgtgtg gattgaccag tggccccttc ctgaaggtaa
     2881 acttgtagcg ctaacgcaat tagtggaaaa agaattacag ttaggacata tagagccctc
     2941 acttagttgt tggaacacac ctgtttttgt gatccggaag gcttccgggt cttatcgctt
     3001 attgcatgat ttgcgcgctg ttaacgccaa gcttgtccct tttggggccg tccaacaggg
     3061 ggcgccagtt ctctccgcgc tcccgcgtgg ctggcccctg atggtcctag acctcaagga
     3121 ttgcttcttt tctatccctc ttgcggaaca agatcgcgaa gcttttgcat ttacgctccc
     3181 ctctgtgaat aaccaggccc ccgctcgaag attccaatgg aaggtcttgc cccaagggat
     3241 gacctgttct cccactatct gtcagttggt agtgggtcag gtgctcgagc ccttgcgact
     3301 caagcaccca gctctgcgca tgttgcatta tatggacgat cttttgctag ccgcctcaag
     3361 tcatgatggg ttggaagcgg cagggaagga ggttatcggt acattggaaa gagccgggtt
     3421 cactatttcg ccggataaga tccagaggga gcccggagta caatatcttg ggtacaagtt
     3481 aggcagtacg tatgtagcac ccgtaggctt ggtagcagaa cccaggatag ccaccttgtg
     3541 ggatgttcaa aagctggtgg ggtcacttca gtggcttcgc ccagcgttag ggatcccgcc
     3601 acgactgatg ggtccctttt atgagcagtt acgagggtca gatcctaacg aggcgaggga
     3661 atggaatcta gacatgaaaa tggcctggag agagatcgta cagcttagca ctactgctgc
     3721 cttggaacga tgggaccctg cccagcctct ggaaggagcg gtcgctagat gtgaacaggg
     3781 ggcaataggg gtcctgggac agggactgtc cacacaccca aggccatgtt tgtggttatt
     3841 ctccacccaa cccaccaagg cgtttactgc ttggttagaa gtgctcaccc ttttgattac
     3901 taagctacgc gcttcggcag tgcgaacctt tggcaaggag gttgatatcc tcctgttgcc
     3961 tgcatgcttc cgggaggacc ttccgctccc ggaggggatc ctgttagcac ttagggggtt
     4021 tgcaggaaaa atcaggagta gtgacacgcc atctattttt gacattgcgc gtccactgca
     4081 tgtttctctg aaagtgaggg ttaccgacca ccctgtgccg ggacccactg tctttaccga
     4141 cgcctcctca agcacccata aaggggtggt agtctggagg gagggcccaa ggtgggagat
     4201 aaaagaaata gttgatttgg gggcaagtgt acaacaactg gaggcacgcg ctgtggccat
     4261 ggcacttctg ctgtggccga caacgcccac taatgtagtg actgactctg cgtttgttgc
     4321 gaaaatgtta ctcaagatgg gacaggaggg agtcccgtct acagcggcag cttttatttt
     4381 agaggatgcg ttaagccaaa ggtcagccat ggccgccgtt ctccacgtgc ggagtcattc
     4441 tgaagtgcca gggtttttca cagaaggaaa tgacgtggca gatagccaag ccacctttca
     4501 agcgtatccc ttgagagagg ctaaagatct tcataccgct ctccatattg gaccccgcgc
     4561 gctatccaaa gcgtgtaata tatctatgca gcaggctagg gaggttgttc agacctgccc
     4621 gcattgtaat tcagcccctg cgttggaggc cggggtaaac cctaggggtt tgggacccct
     4681 acagatatgg cagacagact ttacgcttga gcctagaatg gctccccgtt cctggctcgc
     4741 tgttactgtg gacaccgcct catcagcgat agtcgtaact cagcatggcc gtgttacatc
     4801 ggttgctgca caacatcatt gggccacggc tatcgccgtt ttgggaagac caaaggccat
     4861 aaaaacagat aacgggtcct gcttcacgtc tagatccacg cgggagtggc tcgcgagatg
     4921 ggggatagca cacaccaccg ggattccggg aaattcccag ggtcaagcta tggtagagcg
     4981 ggccaaccgg ctcctgaaag ataagatccg tgtgcttgcg gagggggacg gctttatgaa
     5041 aagaatcccc gccagcaaac agggggaact actagccaag gcaatgtatg ccctcaatca
     5101 ctttgagcgt ggtgaaaaca caaaaacacc ggtacaaaaa cactggagac ctaccgttct
     5161 tacagaagga cccccggtta aaatacgaat agagacaggg gagtgggaaa aaggatggaa
     5221 cgtgctggtc tggggacgag gttatgccgc tgtgaaaaac agggacactg ataaggttat
     5281 ttgggtaccc tctcggaaag ttaaaccgga tgtcacccaa aaggatgagg tgactaagaa
     5341 agatgaggcg agccctcttt ttgcaggcat ttctgactgg ataccctggg aagacgagca
     5401 agaaggactc caaggagaaa ccgctagcaa caagcaagaa agacccggag aagacaccct
     5461 tgctgccaac gagagttaat tatattctca ttattggtgt cctggtcttg tgtgaggtta
     5521 cgggggtaag agctgatgtc cacttactcg agcagccagg gaacctttgg attacatggg
     5581 ccaaccgtac aggccaaacg gatttctgcc tctctacaca gtcagccacc tccccttttc
     5641 aaacatgttt gataggtatc ccgtccccta tttccgaagg tgattttaag ggatatgtct
     5701 ctgatacaaa ttgcaccacc ttgggaactg accggttagt ctcgtcagcc agcattaccg
     5761 gcggccctga caacagcacc accctcactt atcgaaaggt ttcatgcttg ctgttaaagc
     5821 tgaatgtctc tatgtgggat gagccaccgg aactacagct gctaggttcc cagtctctcc
     5881 ctaacattac taatattact cagatttctg gtgtaaccgg gggatgcgta ggcttcgccc
     5941 cacactccaa tccaagtggt gtctacgggt ggggccggag acaggttaca cacaacttct
     6001 tgatcgcccc gtgggtcaat cctttcttta acagcgcttc taactccacg gaaccgttta
     6061 cggtggtgac agcggatagg cacaatcttt ttatggggag tgagtactgc ggtgcatatg
     6121 gctacagatt ttgggaaata tataattgct cacacagatt tgataatttt gatatttaca
     6181 cctgtggaga tgtgcagaca gtcaaatccc ccgaaaaaca gtgtgtgggg ggaggaggta
     6241 tatgggttaa tcaatcaaag gaaattaatg agacagagcc gttcagtttt actgcgaact
     6301 gtacagctag taatttgggt aatgtcagcg gatgttgtgg aaaaacgatc acgattctcc
     6361 catcaggggc gtgggtcgac agcacacaag gtagtttcac caaaccaaaa gcgctaccac
     6421 ccgcaatttt cctcatttgt ggggatcgcg catggcaagg aattcccagt cgtccggtag
     6481 ggggcccctg ctatttaggc aagcttacca tgttagcacc taagcataca gatattctca
     6541 aggtgcttgt caattcatcg cggacaggta taagacgtaa acgaagcacc tcacacctgg
     6601 atgatacatg ctcagatgaa gtgcagcttt ggggtcctac agcaagaatc tttgcatcta
     6661 tcctagcccc gggggtagca gctgcgcaag ccttaagaga aattgagaga ctagcctgtt
     6721 ggtccgttaa acaggctaac ttgacaacat cactcctcgg ggacttattg gatgatgtca
     6781 cgagtattcg acacgcggtc ctgcagaacc gagcggctat tgacttcttg ctcctagctc
     6841 acggccatgg ctgtgaggac gttgccggaa tgtgctgttt caatttgagt gatcacagtg
     6901 agtctataca gaagaagttc cagctaatga aggaacatgt caataagatc ggcgtggaca
     6961 gcgacccaat tggaagttgg ctgcgaggac tattcggggg aataggagaa tgggccgttc
     7021 atttgctgaa aggactgctt ttggggcttg tagttatttt gttgctagta gtgtgcctgc
     7081 cttgcctttt gcaaatcgta tgcggtaaca tcagaaagat gattaataac tccatcagct
     7141 accacacgga atataagaag ctgcaaaagg cctgtgggca gcctgaaagc agaatagtat
     7201 aaggcagtac atgggtggtg gtatagcgct tgcgagtcca tcgaggaagg caggaaagac
     7261 agctattggt aattgtgaaa tacgcttttg tctgtgtgct gcaggagctg agctgactct
     7321 gctggtggcc tcgcgtacca ctgtggcatc gatggtcgcc accatggaca acaccgagga
     7381 cgtcatcaag gagttcatgc agttcaaggt gcgcatggag ggctccgtga acggccacta
     7441 cttcgagatc gagggcgagg gcgagggcaa gccctacgag ggcacccaga ccgccaagct
     7501 gcaggtgacc aagggcggcc ccctgccctt cgcctgggac atcctgtccc cccagttcca
     7561 gtacggctcc aaggcctacg tgaagcaccc cgccgacatc cccgactaca tgaagctgtc
     7621 cttccccgag ggcttcacct gggagcgctc catgaacttc gaggacggcg gcgtggtgga
     7681 ggtgcagcag gactcctccc tgcaggacgg caccttcatc tacaaggtga agttcaaggg
     7741 cgtgaacttc cccgccgacg gccccgtaat gcagaagaag actgccggct gggagccctc
     7801 caccgagaag ctgtaccccc aggacggcgt gctgaagggc gagatctccc acgccctgaa
     7861 gctgaaggac ggcggccact acacctgcga cttcaagacc gtgtacaagg ccaagaagcc
     7921 cgtgcagctg cccggcaacc actacgtgga ctccaagctg gacatcacca accacaacga
     7981 ggactacacc gtggtggagc agtacgagca cgccgaggcc cgccactccg gctcccagta
     8041 gagatcgatg cgatgtacgg gccagatata cgcgtatctg aggggactag ggtgtgttta
     8101 ggcgaaaagc ggggcttcgg ttgtacgcgg ttaggagtcc cctcgaggta tggcagatat
     8161 gcttttgcat agggaggggg aaatgtagtc ttaatcatag gttaacatgt atattaccaa
     8221 ataagggaat cgcctgatgc accaaataag gtattatatg atcccattgg tggcgaggga
     8281 gcgacctgag ggcatatggg cgttaacaga actgtctgtc cttgcgtcat tccttcctca
     8341 tcggatcatg tacgcggcag agtatgattg gataacagga tggcaccatt catcgtggcg
     8401 catgctgatt ggtgcgacta aggagttatg taacccacga atgtacttaa gcttgtagtt
     8461 gctaacaata aagggccatt ctacctctca ccacattggt gtgcacctgg gttgatggcc
     8521 ggaccgtcga ttccctgacg actacgagca cctgaatgaa gcagaaggca tcctgcagga
     8581 attcctcgag acgtacggtg cgcgcgatgc attcgaagat ctgccctata gtgagtcgta
     8641 ttacgtagct tggcgtaatc atggtcatag ctgtttcctg tgtgaaattg ttatccgctc
     8701 acaattccac acaacatacg agccggaagc ataaagtgta aagcctgggg tgcctaatga
     8761 gtgagctaac tcacattaca tgtgagcaaa aggccagcaa aaggccagga accgtaaaaa
     8821 ggccgcgttg ctggcgtttt tccataggct ccgcccccct gacgagcatc acaaaaatcg
     8881 acgctcaagt cagaggtggc gaaacccgac aggactataa agataccagg cgtttccccc
     8941 tggaagctcc ctcgtgcgct ctcctgttcc gaccctgccg cttaccggat acctgtccgc
     9001 ctttctccct tcgggaagcg tggcgctttc tcatagctca cgctgtaggt atctcagttc
     9061 ggtgtaggtc gttcgctcca agctgggctg tgtgcacgaa ccccccgttc agcccgaccg
     9121 ctgcgcctta tccggtaact atcgtcttga gtccaacccg gtaagacacg acttatcgcc
     9181 actggcagca gccactggta acaggattag cagagcgagg tatgtaggcg gtgctacaga
     9241 gttcttgaag tggtggccta actacggcta cactagaaga acagtatttg gtatctgcgc
     9301 tctgctgaag ccagttacct tcggaaaaag agttggtagc tcttgatccg gcaaacaaac
     9361 caccgctggt agcggtggtt tttttgtttg caagcagcag attacgcgca gaaaaaaagg
     9421 atctcaagaa gatcctttga tcttttctac ggggtctgac gctcagtgga acgaaaactc
     9481 acgttaaggg attttggtca tgagattatc aaaaaggatc ttcacctaga tcctttnnnn
     9541 nnnnnnnnnn nnnnnnnnnn nnnnnnnnnn nnnnnnnnnn nnnnnnnnnn nnnnnnnnnn
     9601 nnnnnnnnnn nnnnnnnnnn nnnnnnnnnn nnnnnnnnnn nnnnnnnnnn nnnnnnnnnn
     9661 ncnnnnnnnn nnnnnnnnnn nnnnnnnnnn nnnnnnnnnn nnnnnnnnnn nnnnnnnnnn
     9721 nnnnnnnnnn nnnnnnnnnn nnnnnnnnnn nnnnnnnnnn nnnnnnnnnn nnnnnnnnnn
     9781 nnnnnnnnnn nnnnnnnnnc ctttgacgtt ggagtccacg ttctttaata gtggactctt
     9841 gttccaaact ggaacaacac tcaaccctat ctcgggctat tcttttgatt tataagggat
     9901 tttgccgatt tcggcctatt ggttaaaaaa tgagctgatt taacaaaaat ttaacgcgaa
     9961 ttttaacaaa atattaacgt ttacaattta aatatttgct tatacaatct tcctgttttt
    10021 ggggcttttc tgattatcaa ccggggtaaa tcaatctaaa gtatatatga gtaaacttgg
    10081 tctgacagtt accaatgctt aatcagtgag gcacctatct cagcgatctg tctatttcgt
    10141 tcatccatag ttgcctgact ccccgtcgtg tagataacta cgatacggga gggcttacca
    10201 tctggcccca gtgctgcaat gataccgcga gacccacgct caccggctcc agatttatca
    10261 gcaataaacc agccagccgg aagggccgag cgcagaagtg gtcctgcaac tttatccgcc
    10321 tccatccagt ctattaattg ttgccgggaa gctagagtaa gtagttcgcc agttaatagt
    10381 ttgcgcaacg ttgttgccat tgctacaggc atcgtggtgt cacgctcgtc gtttggtatg
    10441 gcttcattca gctccggttc ccaacgatca aggcgagtta catgatcccc catgttgtgc
    10501 aaaaaagcgg ttagctcctt cggtcctccg atcgttgtca gaagtaagtt ggccgcagtg
    10561 ttatcactca tggttatggc agcactgcat aattctctta ctgtcatgcc atccgtaaga
    10621 tgcttttctg tgactggtga gtactcaacc aagtcattct gagaatagtg tatgcggcga
    10681 ccgagttgct cttgcccggc gtcaacacgg gataataccg cgccacatag cagaacttta
    10741 aaagtgctca tcattggaga acgttcttcg gggcgaaaac tctcaaggat cttaccgctg
    10801 ttgagatcca gttcgatgta acccactcgt gcacccaact gatcttcagc atcttttact
    10861 ttcaccagcg tttctgggtg agcaaaaaca ggaaggcaaa atgccgcaaa aaagggaata
    10921 agggcgacac ggaaatgttg aatactcata ctcttccttt ttcaatatta ttgaagcatt
    10981 tatcagggtt attgtctcat gagcggatac atatttgaat gtatttagaa aaataaacaa
    11041 ataggggttc cgcgcacatt tccccgaaaa gtgccacctg acgtagttaa caaaaaaaag
    11101 cccgccgaag cgggctttat taccaagcga agcgccattc gccattcagg ctgcgcaact
    11161 gttgggaagg gcgatcggtg cgggcctctt cgctattacg ccagctggcg aaagggggat
    11221 gtgctgcaag gcgattaagt tgggtaacgc cagggttttc ccagtcacga cgttgtaaaa
    11281 cgacggccag tccgtaatac gactcactat agg
//
