# Supplementary material for: Heterologous avian system for quantitative analysis of Syncytin-1 interaction with ASCT2 receptor
Source: Retrovirology. 2021 Jun 22;18:15. doi: 10.1186/s12977-021-00558-0 (PMC8220723; doi:10.1186/s12977-021-00558-0)
Supplement: Supplementary file 25 — Additional file 25: Nucleotide sequence of pSU(S1)-RBD-IgG in GenBank format. The sequence is compatible with common text editors or can be directly imported to appropriate software (Vector NTi, SnapGene, etc.). [file 12977_2021_558_MOESM25_ESM.gb]

LOCUS       Exported               13015 bp ds-DNA     circular SYN 17-MAY-2021
DEFINITION  Vector expressing soluble Syncytin-1.
ACCESSION   .
VERSION     .
KEYWORDS    .
SOURCE      synthetic DNA construct
  ORGANISM  synthetic DNA construct
REFERENCE   1  (bases 1 to 13015)
  AUTHORS   Stafl K, Travnicek M, Kucerova D, Pecnova L, Krchlikova V, Galikova 
            E, Stepanets, Hejnar J, Trejbalova K
  TITLE     Direct Submission
  JOURNAL   Exported Monday, May 17, 2021 from SnapGene 5.2.5.1
            https://www.snapgene.com
FEATURES             Location/Qualifiers
     source          1..13015
                     /organism="recombinant plasmid"
                     /lab_host="Gallus gallus"
                     /mol_type="other DNA"
     repeat_region   1..21
                     /label=R region
                     /note="R region"
     repeat_region   22..101
                     /label=U5
                     /note="U5"
     primer_bind     102..119
                     /label=PBS
                     /note="PBS"
     CDS             372..2483
                     /codon_start=1
                     /label=gag
                     /note="gag"
                     /translation="MEAVIKVISSACKTYCGKISPSKKEIGAMLSLLQKEGLLMSPSDL
                     YSPGSWDPITAALSQRAMVLGKSGELKTWGLVLGALKAAREEQVTSEQAKFWLGLGGGR
                     VSPPGPECIEKPATERRIDKGEEVGETTVQRDAKMAPEEAATPKTVGTSCYHCGTAVGC
                     NCATATASAPPPPYVGSGLYPSLAGVGEQQGQGDNTSRGAEQPREEPGHAGQAPGPALT
                     DWARVREELASTGPPVVAMPVVIKTEGPAWTPLEPKLITRLADTVRTKGLRSPITMAEV
                     EALMSSPLLPHDVTNLMRVILGPAPYALWMDAWGVQLQTVIAAATRDPRHPANGQGRGE
                     RTNLDRLKGLADGMVGNPQGQAALLRPGELVAITASALQAFREVARLAEPAGPWADITQ
                     GPSESFVDFANRLIKAVEGSDLPPSARAPVIIDCFRQKSQPDIQQLIRAAPSTLTTPGE
                     IIKYVLDRQKIAPLTDQGIAAAMSSAIQPLVMAVVNRERDGQTGSGGRARGLCYTCGSP
                     GHYQAQCPKKRKSGNSRERCQLCDGMGHNAKQCRKRDGNQGQRPGRGLSSGPWPGPEQP
                     AVSLAMTMEHKDRPLVRVILTNTGSHPVKQRSVYITALLDSGADITIISEEDWPTDWPV
                     VDTANPQIHGIGGGIPMRKSRDMIEVGVINRDGSLERPLLLFPAVAMVRGSILGRDCLQ
                     GLGLRLTNL"
     gene            372..902
                     /label=p19
                     /note="p19"
     misc_feature    390..391
                     /label=splice site
     gene            909..1094
                     /label=p10
                     /note="p10"
     gene            1095..1814
                     /label=p27
                     /note="p27"
     gene            1842..2108
                     /label=p12
                     /note="p12"
     gene            2109..2480
                     /label=p15
                     /note="p15"
     CDS             2480..5188
                     /codon_start=1
                     /label=pol
                     /translation="IGRATVLTVALHLAIPLKWKSDRTPVWIDQWPLPEGKLVALTQLV
                     EKELQLGHIEPSLSCWNTPVFVIRKASGSYRLLHDLRAVNAKLVPFGAVQQGAPVLSAL
                     PRGWPLMVLDLKDCFFSIPLAEQDREAFAFTLPSVNNQAPARRFQWKVLPQGMTCSPTI
                     CQLVVGQVLEPLRLKHPALRMLHYMDDLLLAASSHDGLEAAGKEVIGTLERAGFTISPD
                     KIQREPGVQYLGYKLGSTYVAPVGLVAEPRIATLWDVQKLVGSLQWLRPALGIPPRLMG
                     PFYEQLRGSDPNEAREWNLDMKMAWREIVQLSTTAALERWDPAQPLEGAVARCEQGAIG
                     VLGQGLSTHPRPCLWLFSTQPTKAFTAWLEVLTLLITKLRASAVRTFGKEVDILLLPAC
                     FREDLPLPEGILLALRGFAGKIRSSDTPSIFDIARPLHVSLKVRVTDHPVPGPTVFTDA
                     SSSTHKGVVVWREGPRWEIKEIVDLGASVQQLEARAVAMALLLWPTTPTNVVTDSAFVA
                     KMLLKMGQEGVPSTAAAFILEDALSQRSAMAAVLHVRSHSEVPGFFTEGNDVADSQATF
                     QAYPLREAKDLHTALHIGPRALSKACNISMQQAREVVQTCPHCNSAPALEAGVNPRGLG
                     PLQIWQTDFTLEPRMAPRSWLAVTVDTASSAIVVTQHGRVTSVAAQHHWATAIAVLGRP
                     KAIKTDNGSCFTSRSTREWLARWGIAHTTGIPGNSQGQAMVERANRLLKDKIRVLAEGD
                     GFMKRIPASKQGELLAKAMYALNHFERGENTKTPVQKHWRPTVLTEGPPVKIRIETGEW
                     EKGWNVLVWGRGYAAVKNRDTDKVIWVPSRKVKPDVTQKDEVTKKDEASPLFAGISDWI
                     PWEDEQEGFQGETASNKQERPGEDTLAANES"
     CDS             2624..3189
                     /label=reverse transcriptase
     CDS             3821..4216
                     /label=RNase H
     CDS             4373..4864
                     /label=Integrase
     CDS             5076..5243
                     /codon_start=1
                     /label=env-sigPE(A)
                     /translation="AFLTGYPGKTSKKDSKEKPLATSKKDPEKTPLLPTRVNYILIIGV
                     LVLCEVTGVRA"
     CDS             5244..6899
                     /codon_start=1
                     /label=env B
                     /translation="DVHLLEQPGNLWITWANRTGQTDFCLSTQSATSPFQTCLIGIPSP
                     ISEGDFKGYVSDNCTTLEPHRLVSRGIPGGPENSTTLTYQKVSCLLLKLNVSLLDEPSE
                     LQLLGSQSLPNITNITRIPSVAGGCIGFTPYDSPAGVYGWDRREVTHILLTDPGNNPFF
                     DKASNSSKPFTVVTADRHNLFMGSEYCGAYGYRFWEMYNCSQMRQNWSICQDVWGRGPP
                     ENWCTSTGGTWVNQSKEFNETAPFSFTVNCTGSNLGNVSGCCGEPITILPPEAWVDSTQ
                     GSFTKPKALPPAIFLICGDRAWQGIPSRPVGGPCYLGKLTMLAPKHTDILKVLVNSSRT
                     GIRRKRSTSHLDDTCSDEVQLWGPTARIFASILAPGVAAAQALREIERLACWSVKQANL
                     TTSLLGDLLDDVTSIRHAVLQNRAAIDFLLLAHGHGCEDVAGMCCFNLSDQSESIQKKF
                     QLMKEHVNKIGVDSDLIGSWLRGLFGGIGEWAVHLLKGLLLGLVVILLLVVCLPCLLQM
                     LCGNRRKMINNSISYHTEYKKLQKACGQPESRIV"
     CDS             7099..8388
                     /codon_start=1
                     /label=fusion protein sigPE-SUW-TEV-rIgG
                     /translation="MEAVIKAFLTGYPGKTSKKDSKEKPLATSKKDPEKTPLLPTRVNY
                     ILIIGVLVLCEVTGVRAPPCRCMTSSSPYQEFLWRMQRPGNIDAPSYRSLSKGTPTFTA
                     HTHMPRNCYHSATLCMHANTHYWTGKMINPSCPGGLGVTVCWTYFTQTGMSDGGGVQDQ
                     AREKHVKEVISQLTRVHGTSSPYKGLDLSGENLYFQGSAPSTCSKPTCPPPELLGGPSV
                     FIFPPKPKDTLMISRTPEVTCVVVDVSQDDPEVQFTWYINNEQVRTARPPLREQQFNST
                     IRVVSTLPIAHQDWLRGKEFKCKVHNKALPAPIEKTISKARGQPLEPKVYTMGPPREEL
                     SSRSVSLTCMINGFYPSDISVEWEKNGKAEDNYKTTPAVLDSDGSYFLYSKLSVPTSEW
                     QRGDVFTCSVMHEALHNHYTQKSISRSPGK"
     sig_peptide     7099..7284
                     /label=sig.pe A
     gene            7285..7674
                     /product="first 390 bp (130 AA) from SU(W) = 
                     receptorbinding domain, up to the first Ser after RBD"
                     /label=RBD from SU(W)
                     /note="up to the last Ser"
     misc_feature    7675..7701
                     /label=TEV protease recognition seq
                     /label=TEV protease recognition seq.
     CDS             7678..7698
                     /codon_start=1
                     /product="tobacco etch virus (TEV) protease recognition and
                     cleavage site"
                     /label=TEV site
                     /translation="ENLYFQG"
     gene            7702..8385
                     /label=rIgG
     repeat_region   8555..8781
                     /label=U3
                     /note="U3"
     repeat_region   8782..8802
                     /label=R region
                     /note="R region"
     repeat_region   8803..8882
                     /label=U5
                     /note="U5"
     primer_bind     8883..8900
                     /label=PBS
                     /note="PBS"
     protein_bind    9416..9432
                     /label=lac operator
                     /bound_moiety="lac repressor encoded by lacI"
                     /note="The lac repressor binds to the lac operator 
                     toinhibit transcription in E. coli. This inhibition can be 
                     relieved by adding lactose or 
                     isopropyl-beta-D-thiogalactopyranoside (IPTG)."
     promoter        complement(9440..9470)
                     /label=lac UV5 promoter
                     /note="E. coli lac promoter with an ""up"" mutation"
     promoter        9599..9703
                     /gene="bla"
                     /label=AmpR promoter
     CDS             9704..10564
                     /codon_start=1
                     /gene="bla"
                     /product="beta-lactamase"
                     /label=AmpR
                     /note="confers resistance to ampicillin, carbenicillin, and
                     related antibiotics"
                     /translation="MSIQHFRVALIPFFAAFCLPVFAHPETLVKVKDAEDQLGARVGYI
                     ELDLNSGKILESFRPEERFPMMSTFKVLLCGAVLSRVDAGQEQLGRRIHYSQNDLVEYS
                     PVTEKHLTDGMTVRELCSAAITMSDNTAANLLLTTIGGPKELTAFLHNMGDHVTRLDRW
                     EPELNEAIPNDERDTTMPAAMATTLRKLLTGELLTLASRQQLIDWMEADKVAGPLLRSA
                     LPAGWFIADKSGAGERGSRGIIAALGPDGKPSRIVVIYTTGSQATMDERNRQIAEIGAS
                     LIKHW"
     rep_origin      10735..11323
                     /direction=RIGHT
                     /label=ori
                     /note="high-copy-number ColE1/pMB1/pBR322/pUC origin of 
                     replication"
     misc_feature    11509..11649
                     /label=bom
                     /note="basis of mobility region from pBR322"
     CDS             complement(11751..11942)
                     /codon_start=1
                     /gene="rop"
                     /product="Rop protein, which maintains plasmids at low 
                     copynumber"
                     /label=rop
                     /translation="MTKQEKTALNMARFIRSQTLTLLEKLNELDADEQADICESLHDHA
                     DELYRSCLARFGDDGENL"
     repeat_region   12789..13015
                     /label=U3
                     /note="U3"
ORIGIN
        1 gccatttgac cattcaccac attggtgtgc acctgggttg atggccggac cgttgattcc
       61 ctgacgacta cgagcacctg catgaagcag aaggcttcat ttggtgaccc cgacgtgata
      121 gttagggaat agtggtcggc cacagacggc gtggcgatcc tgtctccatc cgtctcgtct
      181 atcgggaggc gagttcgatg accctggtgg agggggctgc ggcttaggga ggcagaagct
      241 gagtaccgtc ggagggagct ccagggcccg gagcgactga cccctgccga gaactcagag
      301 ggtcgtcgga agacggagag tgagcccgac gaccacccca ggcacgtctt tggtcggcct
      361 gcggatcaag catggaagcc gtcattaagg tgatttcgtc cgcgtgtaaa acctattgcg
      421 ggaaaatctc tccttctaag aaggaaatag gggccatgtt gtccctgtta caaaaggaag
      481 ggttgcttat gtctccctca gatttatatt ctccggggtc ctgggatccc atcactgcgg
      541 cgctctccca gcgggcaatg gtacttggaa aatcgggaga gttaaaaacc tggggattgg
      601 ttttgggggc attgaaggcg gctcgagagg aacaggttac atctgagcaa gcaaagtttt
      661 ggttgggatt agggggaggg agggtctctc ccccaggtcc ggagtgcatc gagaaaccag
      721 ctacggagcg gcgaatcgac aaaggggagg aggtgggaga aacaactgtg cagcgagatg
      781 cgaagatggc gccagaggaa gcggccacac ctaaaaccgt tggcacatcc tgctatcatt
      841 gcggaacagc tgttggctgc aattgcgcca ccgccacagc ctcggcccct cctccccctt
      901 atgtggggag tggtttgtat ccttccctgg cgggggtggg agagcagcag ggccagggag
      961 ataacacgtc tcggggggcg gagcagccaa gggaggagcc agggcacgcg ggtcaggccc
     1021 ctgggccggc cctgactgac tgggcaaggg taagggagga gcttgcgagt actggtccgc
     1081 ccgtggtggc catgcctgta gtgattaaga cagagggacc cgcctggacc cctctggagc
     1141 caaaattgat cacaagactg gctgatacgg tcaggaccaa gggcttacga tccccgatca
     1201 ctatggcaga agtggaagcg ctcatgtcct ccccgttgct gccgcatgac gtcacgaatc
     1261 taatgagagt gattttagga cctgccccat atgccttatg gatggacgct tggggagtcc
     1321 aactccagac ggttatagcg gcagccactc gcgacccccg acacccagcg aacggtcaag
     1381 ggcgggggga acggactaac ttggatcgat taaagggctt agctgatggg atggtgggca
     1441 acccacaggg tcaggccgca ttattaagac cgggggaatt ggttgctatt acggcgtcgg
     1501 ctctccaggc gtttagagaa gttgcccggc tggcggaacc tgcaggtcca tgggcggaca
     1561 tcacgcaggg accatctgag tcctttgttg attttgccaa tcggcttata aaggcggttg
     1621 aggggtcaga tctcccgcct tccgcgcggg ctccggtgat cattgactgc tttaggcaga
     1681 agtcacagcc agatattcag cagcttatac gggcagcacc ctccacgctg accaccccag
     1741 gagagataat caaatatgtg ctagacaggc agaagattgc ccctcttacg gatcaaggca
     1801 tagccgcggc catgtcgtct gctatccagc ccttagttat ggcagtagtc aatagagaga
     1861 gggatggaca aactgggtcg ggtggtcgtg cccgagggct ctgctacact tgtggatccc
     1921 cgggacatta tcaggcacag tgcccgaaaa aacgaaagtc aggaaacagc cgtgagcgat
     1981 gtcagctgtg tgacgggatg ggacacaacg ctaaacagtg taggaagcgg gatggcaacc
     2041 agggccaacg cccaggaaga ggtctctctt cggggccgtg gcccggccct gagcagcctg
     2101 ccgtctcgtt agcgatgaca atggaacata aagatcgccc cttggttagg gtcattctga
     2161 ctaacactgg gagtcatcca gtcaaacaac gttcggtgta tatcaccgcg ctgttggact
     2221 ccggagcgga catcactatt atttcggagg aggattggcc tactgattgg ccggtggtgg
     2281 acaccgcgaa cccacagatc catggcatag gagggggaat tcccatgcga aaatcccggg
     2341 atatgataga ggtgggggtt attaaccgag acgggtcgtt ggagcgaccc ctgctcctct
     2401 tccccgcagt cgctatggtt agagggagta tcctaggaag agattgtctg cagggcctag
     2461 ggctccgctt gacaaattta tagggagggc cactgttctt actgttgcgc tacatctggc
     2521 tattccgctc aaatggaagt cagaccgcac gcctgtgtgg attgaccagt ggccccttcc
     2581 tgaaggtaaa cttgtagcgc taacgcaatt agtggaaaaa gaattacagt taggacatat
     2641 agagccctca cttagttgtt ggaacacacc tgtttttgtg atccggaagg cttccgggtc
     2701 ttatcgctta ttgcatgatt tgcgcgctgt taacgccaag cttgtccctt ttggggccgt
     2761 ccaacagggg gcgccagttc tctccgcgct cccgcgtggc tggcccctga tggtcctaga
     2821 cctcaaggat tgcttctttt ctatccctct tgcggaacaa gatcgcgaag cttttgcatt
     2881 tacgctcccc tctgtgaata accaggcccc cgctcgaaga ttccaatgga aggtcttgcc
     2941 ccaagggatg acctgttctc ccactatctg tcagttggta gtgggtcagg tgctcgagcc
     3001 cttgcgactc aagcacccag ctctgcgcat gttgcattat atggacgatc ttttgctagc
     3061 cgcctcaagt catgatgggt tggaagcggc agggaaggag gttatcggta cattggaaag
     3121 agccgggttc actatttcgc cggataagat ccagagggag cccggagtac aatatcttgg
     3181 gtacaagtta ggcagtacgt atgtagcacc cgtaggcttg gtagcagaac ccaggatagc
     3241 caccttgtgg gatgttcaaa agctggtggg gtcacttcag tggcttcgcc cagcgttagg
     3301 gatcccgcca cgactgatgg gtccctttta tgagcagtta cgagggtcag atcctaacga
     3361 ggcgagggaa tggaatctag acatgaaaat ggcctggaga gagatcgtac agcttagcac
     3421 tactgctgcc ttggaacgat gggaccctgc ccagcctctg gaaggagcgg tcgctagatg
     3481 tgaacagggg gcaatagggg tcctgggaca gggactgtcc acacacccaa ggccatgttt
     3541 gtggttattc tccacccaac ccaccaaggc gtttactgct tggttagaag tgctcaccct
     3601 tttgattact aagctacgcg cttcggcagt gcgaaccttt ggcaaggagg ttgatatcct
     3661 cctgttgcct gcatgcttcc gggaggacct tccgctcccg gaggggatcc tgttagcact
     3721 tagggggttt gcaggaaaaa tcaggagtag tgacacgcca tctatttttg acattgcgcg
     3781 tccactgcat gtttctctga aagtgagggt taccgaccac cctgtgccgg gacccactgt
     3841 ctttaccgac gcctcctcaa gcacccataa aggggtggta gtctggaggg agggcccaag
     3901 gtgggagata aaagaaatag ttgatttggg ggcaagtgta caacaactgg aggcacgcgc
     3961 tgtggccatg gcacttctgc tgtggccgac aacgcccact aatgtagtga ctgactctgc
     4021 gtttgttgcg aaaatgttac tcaagatggg acaggaggga gtcccgtcta cagcggcagc
     4081 ttttatttta gaggatgcgt taagccaaag gtcagccatg gccgccgttc tccacgtgcg
     4141 gagtcattct gaagtgccag ggtttttcac agaaggaaat gacgtggcag atagccaagc
     4201 cacctttcaa gcgtatccct tgagagaggc taaagatctt cataccgctc tccatattgg
     4261 accccgcgcg ctatccaaag cgtgtaatat atctatgcag caggctaggg aggttgttca
     4321 gacctgcccg cattgtaatt cagcccctgc gttggaggcc ggggtaaacc ctaggggttt
     4381 gggaccccta cagatatggc agacagactt tacgcttgag cctagaatgg ctccccgttc
     4441 ctggctcgct gttactgtgg acaccgcctc atcagcgata gtcgtaactc agcatggccg
     4501 tgttacatcg gttgctgcac aacatcattg ggccacggct atcgccgttt tgggaagacc
     4561 aaaggccata aaaacagata acgggtcctg cttcacgtct agatccacgc gggagtggct
     4621 cgcgagatgg gggatagcac acaccaccgg gattccggga aattcccagg gtcaagctat
     4681 ggtagagcgg gccaaccggc tcctgaaaga taagatccgt gtgcttgcgg agggggacgg
     4741 ctttatgaaa agaatccccg ccagcaaaca gggggaacta ctagccaagg caatgtatgc
     4801 cctcaatcac tttgagcgtg gtgaaaacac aaaaacaccg gtacaaaaac actggagacc
     4861 taccgttctt acagaaggac ccccggttaa aatacgaata gagacagggg agtgggaaaa
     4921 aggatggaac gtgctggtct ggggacgagg ttatgccgct gtgaaaaaca gggacactga
     4981 taaggttatt tgggtaccct ctcgaaaggt taaaccggac gtcacccaaa aggatgaggt
     5041 gactaagaaa gatgaggcga gccctctttt tgcaggcatt tctgactgga taccctggga
     5101 agacgagcaa gaaggattcc aaggagaaac cgctagcaac aagcaagaaa gacccggaga
     5161 agacaccctt gctgccaacg agagttaatt atattctcat tattggtgtc ctggtcttgt
     5221 gtgaggttac gggggtaaga gctgatgtcc acttactcga gcagccaggg aacctttgga
     5281 ttacatgggc caaccgtaca ggccaaacgg atttctgcct ctctacacag tcagccacct
     5341 ccccttttca aacatgtttg ataggtatcc catcccctat ttccgaaggt gattttaagg
     5401 gatatgtctc tgataattgc accactttgg aacctcaccg gttagtctcg agaggcattc
     5461 ctggcggccc tgagaacagc acaaccctca cctatcagaa ggtttcatgc ttgttgttaa
     5521 agctgaatgt ttctctgttg gacgagccat cagaactaca actgctaggt tcccagtctc
     5581 tccccaatat aactaatatt actcggatcc ccagtgtggc tggaggatgc ataggcttta
     5641 ccccatacga tagtccggct ggtgtctacg gatgggaccg gagagaggtt acacacatcc
     5701 ttctgaccga cccagggaac aatcctttct ttgataaggc ctctaactcc tcgaaaccgt
     5761 ttacagtagt gacagcggac aggcacaatc tctttatggg gagtgagtac tgtggtgcat
     5821 atggctacag gttctgggaa atgtacaatt gctcccaaat gagacagaat tggtccatct
     5881 gtcaggatgt gtggggccga ggcccccccg aaaattggtg cacaagcaca ggaggtacat
     5941 gggttaatca atcaaaggaa tttaatgaga cagcgccatt cagttttact gtgaactgta
     6001 ctggcagtaa tttgggtaat gtcagcggat gttgcggaga accaatcacg attctcccac
     6061 cagaggcgtg ggtcgacagc acacaaggta gtttcaccaa accaaaagcg ctaccacccg
     6121 caattttcct catttgtggg gatcgcgcat ggcaaggaat tcccagtcgt ccggtagggg
     6181 gcccctgcta tttaggcaag cttaccatgt tagcacctaa gcatacagat attctcaagg
     6241 tgcttgtcaa ttcatcgcgg acaggtataa gacgtaaacg aagcacctca cacctggatg
     6301 atacatgctc agatgaagtg cagctttggg gtcctacagc aagaatcttt gcatctatcc
     6361 tagccccggg ggtagcagct gcgcaagcct taagagaaat tgagagacta gcctgttggt
     6421 ccgttaaaca ggctaacttg acaacatcac tcctcgggga cttattggat gatgtcacga
     6481 gtattcgaca cgcggtcctg cagaaccgag cggctattga cttcttgctc ctagctcacg
     6541 gccatggctg tgaggacgtt gccggaatgt gctgtttcaa tttgagtgat cagagtgagt
     6601 ctatacagaa gaagttccag ctaatgaagg aacatgtcaa taagatcggc gtggatagcg
     6661 acctaattgg aagttggctg cgaggactat tcgggggaat aggagaatgg gccgttcatt
     6721 tgctgaaagg actgcttttg gggcttgtag ttattttgtt gctagtagtg tgcctgcctt
     6781 gccttttgca aatgttatgc ggtaatagga gaaagatgat taataactcc atcagctacc
     6841 acacggaata taagaagctg caaaaggcct gtgggcagcc tgaaagcaga atagtataag
     6901 gcagtacatg ggtggtggta tagcgcttgc gagtccatcg agcaaggcag gaaagacagc
     6961 tattggtaat tgtgaaatac gcttttgtct gtgtgctgca ggagctgagc tgactctgct
     7021 ggtggcctcg cgtaccactg tggcatcgat tctagaccac tgtggccagg cggtagctgg
     7081 gacgtgcagc cgaccaccat ggaagccgtc attaaggcat ttctgactgg ataccctggg
     7141 aagacgagca agaaggactc caaggagaaa ccgctagcaa caagcaagaa agacccggag
     7201 aagacaccct tgctgccaac gagagttaat tatattctca ttattggtgt cctggtcttg
     7261 tgtgaggtta cgggggtaag agctcctcca tgccgctgta tgaccagtag ctccccttac
     7321 caagagtttc tatggagaat gcagcgtccc ggaaatattg atgccccatc gtataggagt
     7381 ctttctaagg gaacccccac cttcactgcc cacacccata tgccccgcaa ctgctatcac
     7441 tctgccactc tttgcatgca tgcaaatact cattattgga caggaaaaat gattaatcct
     7501 agttgtcctg gaggacttgg agtcactgtc tgttggactt acttcaccca aactggtatg
     7561 tctgatgggg gtggagttca agatcaggca agagaaaaac atgtaaaaga agtaatctcc
     7621 caactcaccc gggtacatgg cacctctagc ccctacaaag gactagatct ctccggagag
     7681 aatctttatt ttcagggctc cgcaccctcg acatgcagca agcccacgtg cccaccccct
     7741 gaactcctgg ggggaccgtc tgtcttcatc ttccccccaa aacccaagga caccctcatg
     7801 atctcacgca cccccgaggt cacatgcgtg gtggtggacg tgagccagga tgaccccgag
     7861 gtgcagttca catggtacat aaacaacgag caggtgcgca ccgcccggcc gccgctacgg
     7921 gagcagcagt tcaacagcac gatccgcgtg gtcagcaccc tccccatcgc gcaccaggac
     7981 tggctgaggg gcaaggagtt caagtgcaaa gtccacaaca aggcactccc ggcccccatc
     8041 gagaaaacca tctccaaagc cagagggcag cccctggagc cgaaggtcta caccatgggc
     8101 cctccccggg aggagctgag cagcaggtcg gtcagcctga cctgcatgat caacggcttc
     8161 tacccttccg acatctcggt ggagtgggag aagaacggga aggcagagga caactacaag
     8221 accacgccgg ccgtgctgga cagcgacggc tcctacttcc tctacagcaa gctctcagtg
     8281 cccacgagtg agtggcagcg gggcgacgtc ttcacctgct ccgtgatgca cgaggccttg
     8341 cacaaccact acacgcagaa gtccatctcc cgctctccgg gtaaatgagt taacacgcgt
     8401 ctgcagccaa gcttatcgat gcgatgtacg ggccagatat acgcgtatct gaggggacta
     8461 gggtgtgttt aggcgaaaag cggggcttcg gttgtacgcg gttaggagtc cccttaggat
     8521 atagtagttt cgcttttgca tagggagggg gaaatgtagt cttatgcaat actcttgtag
     8581 tcttgcaaca tggtaacgat gagttagcaa catgccttac aaggagagaa aaagcaccgt
     8641 gcatgccgat tggtggaagt aaggtggtac gatcgtgcct tattaggaag gcaacagacg
     8701 ggtctgacat ggattggacg aaccactgaa ttccgcattg cagagatatt gtatttaagt
     8761 gcctagctcg atacaataaa cgccatttga ccattcacca cattggtgtg cacctgggtt
     8821 gatggccgga ccgttgattc cctgacgact acgagcacct gcatgaagca gaaggcttca
     8881 tttggtgacc ccgacgtgat agttagggaa tagtggtcgg ccacagacgg cgtggcgatc
     8941 ctgtctccat ccgtctcgtc tatcgggagg cgagttcgat gaccctggtg gagggggctg
     9001 cggcttaggg aggcagaagc tgagtaccgt cggaggggat ccacaggacg ggtgtggtcg
     9061 ccatgatcgc gtagtcgata gtggctccaa gtagcgaagc gagcaggact gggcggcggc
     9121 caaagcggtc ggacagtgct ccgagaacgg gtgcgcatag aaattgcatc aacgcatata
     9181 gcgctagcag cacgccatag tgactggcga tgctgtcgga atggacgata tcccgcaaga
     9241 ggcccggcag taccggcata accaagccta tgcctacagc atccagggtg acggtgccga
     9301 ggatgacgat gagcgcattg ttagatttca tacacggtgc ctgactgcgt tagcaattta
     9361 actgtgataa actaccgcat taaagcttcc aaacttggct gtttcctgtg tgaaattgtt
     9421 atccgctcac aattccacac attatacgag ccggaagcat aaagtgtaaa acctggggtg
     9481 cctaatgagt gagaattctt gaagacgaaa gggcctcgtg atacgcctat ttttataggt
     9541 taatgtcatg ataataatgg tttcttagac gtcaggtggc acttttcggg gaaatgtgcg
     9601 cggaacccct atttgtttat ttttctaaat acattcaaat atgtatccgc tcatgagaca
     9661 ataaccctga taaatgcttc aataatattg aaaaaggaag agtatgagta ttcaacattt
     9721 ccgtgtcgcc cttattccct tttttgcggc attttgcctt cctgtttttg ctcacccaga
     9781 aacgctggtg aaagtaaaag atgctgaaga tcagttgggt gcacgagtgg gttacatcga
     9841 actggatctc aacagcggta agatccttga gagttttcgc cccgaagaac gttttccaat
     9901 gatgagcact tttaaagttc tgctatgtgg cgcggtatta tcccgtgttg acgccgggca
     9961 agagcaactc ggtcgccgca tacactattc tcagaatgac ttggttgagt actcaccagt
    10021 cacagaaaag catcttacgg atggcatgac agtaagagaa ttatgcagtg ctgccataac
    10081 catgagtgat aacactgcgg ccaacttact tctgacaacg atcggaggac cgaaggagct
    10141 aaccgctttt ttgcacaaca tgggggatca tgtaactcgc cttgatcgtt gggaaccgga
    10201 gctgaatgaa gccataccaa acgacgagcg tgacaccacg atgcctgcag caatggcaac
    10261 aacgttgcgc aaactattaa ctggcgaact acttactcta gcttcccggc aacaattaat
    10321 agactggatg gaggcggata aagttgcagg accacttctg cgctcggccc ttccggctgg
    10381 ctggtttatt gctgataaat ctggagccgg tgagcgtggg tctcgcggta tcattgcagc
    10441 actggggcca gatggtaagc cctcccgtat cgtagttatc tacacgacgg ggagtcaggc
    10501 aactatggat gaacgaaata gacagatcgc tgagataggt gcctcactga ttaagcattg
    10561 gtaactgtca gaccaagttt actcatatat actttagatt gatttaaaac ttcattttta
    10621 atttaaaagg atctaggtga agatcctttt tgataatctc atgaccaaaa tcccttaacg
    10681 tgagttttcg ttccactgag cgtcagaccc cgtagaaaag atcaaaggat cttcttgaga
    10741 tccttttttt ctgcgcgtaa tctgctgctt gcaaacaaaa aaaccaccgc taccagcggt
    10801 ggtttgtttg ccggatcaag agctaccaac tctttttccg aaggtaactg gcttcagcag
    10861 agcgcagata ccaaatactg tccttctagt gtagccgtag ttaggccacc acttcaagaa
    10921 ctctgtagca ccgcctacat acctcgctct gctaatcctg ttaccagtgg ctgctgccag
    10981 tggcgataag tcgtgtctta ccgggttgga ctcaagacga tagttaccgg ataaggcgca
    11041 gcggtcgggc tgaacggggg gttcgtgcac acagcccagc ttggagcgaa cgacctacac
    11101 cgaactgaga tacctacagc gtgagctatg agaaagcgcc acgcttcccg aagggagaaa
    11161 ggcggacagg tatccggtaa gcggcagggt cggaacagga gagcgcacga gggagcttcc
    11221 agggggaaac gcctggtatc tttatagtcc tgtcgggttt cgccacctct gacttgagcg
    11281 tcgatttttg tgatgctcgt caggggggcg gagcctatgg aaaaacgcca gcaacgcggc
    11341 ctttttacgg ttcctggcct tttgctggcc ttttgctcac atgttctttc ctgcgttatc
    11401 ccctgattct gtggataacc gtattaccgc ctttgagtga gctgataccg ctcgccgcag
    11461 ccgaacgacc gagcgcagcg agtcagtgag cgaggaagcg gaagagcgcc tgatgcggta
    11521 ttttctcctt acgcatctgt gcggtatttc acaccgcata tggtgcactc tcagtacaat
    11581 ctgctctgat gccgcatagt taagccagta tacactccgc tatcgctacg tgactgggtc
    11641 atggctgcgc cccgacaccc gccaacaccc gctgacgcgc cctgacgggc ttgtctgctc
    11701 ccggcatccg cttacagaca agctgtgacc gtctccggga gctgcatgtg tcagaggttt
    11761 tcaccgtcat caccgaaacg cgcgaggcag ctgcggtaaa gctcatcagc gtggtcgtga
    11821 agcgattcac agatgtctgc ctgttcatcc gcgtccagct cgttgagttt ctccagaagc
    11881 gttaatgtct ggcttctgat aaagcgggcc atgttaaggg cggttttttc ctgtttggtc
    11941 acttgatgcc tccgtgtaag ggggaatttc tgttcatggg ggtaatgata ccgatgaaac
    12001 gagagaggat gctcacgata cgggttactg atgatgaaca tgcccggtta ctggaacgtt
    12061 gtgagggtaa acaactggcg gtatggatgc ggcgggacca gagaaaaatc actcagggtc
    12121 aatgccagcg cttcgttaat acagatgtag gtgttccaca gggtagccag cagcatcctg
    12181 cgatgcagat ccggaacata atggtgcagg gcgctgactt ccgcgtttcc agactttacg
    12241 aaacacggaa accgaagacc attcatgttg ttgctcaggt cgcagacgtt ttgcagcagc
    12301 agtcgcttca cgttcgctcg cgtatcggtg attcattctg ctaaccagta aggcaacccc
    12361 gccagcctag ccgggtcctc aacgacagga gcacgatcat gcgcacccgt ggccaggacc
    12421 caacgctgcc cgagatgcgc cgcgtgcggc tgctggagat ggcggacgcg atggatatgt
    12481 tctgccaagg gttggtttgc gcattcacag ttctccgcaa gaattgattg gctccaattc
    12541 ttggagtggt gaatccgtta gcgaggtgcc gccggcttcc attcaggtcg aggtggcccg
    12601 gctccatgca ccgcgacgca acgcggggag gcagacaagg tatagggcgg cgatgcgatg
    12661 tacgggccag atatacgcgt atctgagggg actagggtgt gtttaggcga aaagcggggc
    12721 ttcggttgta cgcggttagg agtcccctta ggatatagta gtttcgcttt tgcataggga
    12781 gggggaaatg tagtcttatg caatactctt gtagtcttgc aacatggtaa cgatgagtta
    12841 gcaacatgcc ttacaaggag agaaaaagca ccgtgcatgc cgattggtgg aagtaaggtg
    12901 gtacgatcgt gccttattag gaaggcaaca gacgggtctg acatggattg gacgaaccac
    12961 tgaattccgc attgcagaga tattgtattt aagtgcctag ctcgatacaa taaac
//
